# Supplementary material for: Transgenic tools for targeted chromosome rearrangements allow construction of balancer chromosomes in non-melanogaster Drosophila species
Source: bioRxiv preprint, doi:10.1101/2021.11.18.469106, version 1 (2021-11-18)
Supplement: Plasmid Sequences [file 469106_file02.zip › 37 documents from plasmids_for_Balancer_paper.gb]

LOCUS       p{3P3-dsRed::FRT,attB}        5560 bp    DNA     circular UNA 02-MAR-2021
DEFINITION  1,773 reads from Sample_P182 assembled using Geneious.
ACCESSION   urn.local...4u-d2u4a64
VERSION     urn.local...4u-d2u4a64
KEYWORDS    .
SOURCE      
  ORGANISM  .
FEATURES             Location/Qualifiers
     gene            complement(100..119)
                     /note="Derived using Geneious Prime 2020.2.5 'Annotate
                     from Database' based on nucleotide similarity"
                     /standard_name="w-int-R"
     gene            join(4984..5124,120..656)
                     /standard_name="DsRed"
     3'UTR           681..1493
                     /note="Derived using Geneious Prime 2020.2.5 'Annotate
                     from Database' based on nucleotide similarity"
                     /standard_name="alpha-Tubulin 3'UTR"
     misc_feature    1554..1837
                     /note="Derived using Geneious Prime 2020.2.5 'Annotate
                     from Database' based on nucleotide similarity"
                     /standard_name="attB"
     promoter        complement(1865..1881)
     rep_origin      complement(2304..2892)
     CDS             complement(3063..3923)
                     /note="confers ampicillin resistance"
                     /product="beta-lactamase"
                     /gene="bla"
                     /note="Derived using Geneious Prime 2020.2.5 'Annotate
                     from Database' based on nucleotide similarity"
                     /standard_name="ampR"
     promoter        complement(3924..4028)
     promoter        4677..4694
     misc_feature    4755..4767
                     /note="Geneious type: dna binding region"
                     /note="Derived using Geneious Prime 2020.2.5 'Annotate
                     from Database' based on nucleotide similarity"
                     /standard_name="P3"
     misc_feature    4771..4783
                     /note="Geneious type: dna binding region"
                     /note="Derived using Geneious Prime 2020.2.5 'Annotate
                     from Database' based on nucleotide similarity"
                     /standard_name="P3"
     misc_feature    4786..4798
                     /note="Geneious type: dna binding region"
                     /note="Derived using Geneious Prime 2020.2.5 'Annotate
                     from Database' based on nucleotide similarity"
                     /standard_name="P3"
     promoter        4830..4983
     misc_feature    5125..5145
                     /note="Derived using Geneious Prime 2020.2.5 'Annotate
                     from Database' based on nucleotide similarity"
                     /standard_name="w-int-F"
     misc_feature    5249..5269
                     /note="Geneious type: attB2"
                     /standard_name="attB2"
     misc_feature    5289..5322
                     /note="minimal FRT site that allows excision but not
                     integration"
                     /note="Derived using Geneious Prime 2020.2.5 'Annotate
                     from Database' based on nucleotide similarity"
                     /standard_name="min FRT"
     misc_feature    complement(5346..5366)
                     /note="Geneious type: attB1"
                     /standard_name="attB1"
ORIGIN      
        1 tgcacaaaaa ataaataaaa gtataaacct acttcgtagg atacttcggg gtactttttg
       61 ttcggggtta gatgagcata acgcttgtag ttgatatttg agatccccta tcattgcagg
      121 taaccaaggg gggacctttg ccatttgctt gggatatttt gtcaccacaa tttcagtatg
      181 gaagcaaggt atatgtcaag caccctgccg acataccaga ctataaaaag ctgtcatttc
      241 ctgaaggatt taaatgggaa agggtcatga actttgaaga cggtggcgtc gttactgtaa
      301 cccaggattc cagtttgcag gatggctgtt tcatctacaa ggtcaagttc attggcgtga
      361 actttccttc cgatggacct gttatgcaaa agaagacaat gggctgggaa gccagcactg
      421 agcgtttgta tcctcgtgat ggcgtgttga aaggagagat tcataaggct ctgaagctga
      481 aagacggtgg tcattaccta gttgaattca aaagtattta catggcaaag aagcctgtgc
      541 agctaccagg gtactactat gttgactcca aactggatat aacaagccac aacgaagact
      601 atacaatcgt tgagcagtat gaaagaaccg agggacgcca ccatctgttc ctttagcggc
      661 catcgaattc gagctcgccc actaagcgtc gcgccacttc aacgctcgat gggagcgtca
      721 ttggtgggcg gggtaaccgt cgaaatcagt gtttacgctt ccaatcgcaa caaaaaattc
      781 actgcaacac tgaaaagcat acgaaaacga tgaagattgt acgagaaacc ataaagtatt
      841 ttatccacaa agacacgtat agcagaaaag ccaagttaac tcggcgataa gttgtgtaca
      901 caagaataaa atcggccaga ttcagtgttg tcagaaataa gaaaacccca ctatgttttt
      961 ctttgccttt tctttctccc agcgatcatt catttcgtgg tgaaagaacg gggtcattgc
     1021 acggagtttc gactgcggga aagcagagct gccgttcact tcgtctataa ttagcgcttt
     1081 ctattttccc cgattcgggc cgctgctgcg cttttccgcc tgctgtttgt ggcaagtgta
     1141 gcagcaggct gtgcacgcag tgtggcatgc acttggcttt ccaccgttgg tatcgattct
     1201 ctgggacgat gagtcattcc tttcggggcc acagcataat cgttgccagc tcaccgaaat
     1261 ggtgacttca tttcttaact gccgtcaagc atgcgattgt acatacatac atatttatat
     1321 atgtacatat ttatgtgact atggtaggtc gatataatag caatcaacgc aagcaaatgt
     1381 gtcagtcctg cttacaggaa cgattctatt tagtaatttt cgttgtataa agtaattatg
     1441 tatgtatgta agccccataa atctgaaaca attaggcaaa accatgcgaa gctctctagt
     1501 ataacttcgt ataatgtatg ctatacgaag ttctcgaggg ggggcccggt accgtcgacg
     1561 atgtaggtca cggtctcgaa gccgcggtgc gggtgccagg gcgtgccctt gggctccccg
     1621 ggcgcgtact ccacctcacc catctggtcc atcatgatga acgggtcgag gtggcggtag
     1681 ttgatcccgg cgaacgcgcg gcgcgccggg aagccctcgc cctcgaaacc gctgggcgcg
     1741 gtggtcacgg tgagcacggg acgtgcgacg gcgtcggcgg gtgcggatac gcggggcagc
     1801 gtcagcgggt tctcgacggt cacggcgggc atgtcgacac tagtggtacc cagcttttgt
     1861 tccctttagt gagggttaat tgcgcgcttg gcgtaatcat ggtcatagct gtttcctgtg
     1921 tgaaattgtt atccgctcac aattccacac aacatacgag ccggaagcat aaagtgtaaa
     1981 gcctggggtg cctaatgagt gagctaactc acattaattg cgttgcgctc actgcccgct
     2041 ttccagtcgg gaaacctgtc gtgccagctg cattaatgaa tcggccaacg cgcggggaga
     2101 ggcggtttgc gtattgggcg ctcttccgct tcctcgctca ctgactcgct gcgctcggtc
     2161 gttcggctgc ggcgagcggt atcagctcac tcaaaggcgg taatacggtt atccacagaa
     2221 tcaggggata acgcaggaaa gaacatgtga gcaaaaggcc agcaaaaggc caggaaccgt
     2281 aaaaaggccg cgttgctggc gtttttccat aggctccgcc cccctgacga gcatcacaaa
     2341 aatcgacgct caagtcagag gtggcgaaac ccgacaggac tataaagata ccaggcgttt
     2401 ccccctggaa gctccctcgt gcgctctcct gttccgaccc tgccgcttac cggatacctg
     2461 tccgcctttc tcccttcggg aagcgtggcg ctttctcata gctcacgctg taggtatctc
     2521 agttcggtgt aggtcgttcg ctccaagctg ggctgtgtgc acgaaccccc cgttcagccc
     2581 gaccgctgcg ccttatccgg taactatcgt cttgagtcca acccggtaag acacgactta
     2641 tcgccactgg cagcagccac tggtaacagg attagcagag cgaggtatgt aggcggtgct
     2701 acagagttct tgaagtggtg gcctaactac ggctacacta gaagaacagt atttggtatc
     2761 tgcgctctgc tgaagccagt taccttcgga aaaagagttg gtagctcttg atccggcaaa
     2821 caaaccaccg ctggtagcgg tggttttttt gtttgcaagc agcagattac gcgcagaaaa
     2881 aaaggatctc aagaagatcc tttgatcttt tctacggggt ctgacgctca gtggaacgaa
     2941 aactcacgtt aagggatttt ggtcatgaga ttatcaaaaa ggatcttcac ctagatcctt
     3001 ttaaattaaa aatgaagttt taaatcaatc taaagtatat atgagtaaac ttggtctgac
     3061 agttaccaat gcttaatcag tgaggcacct atctcagcga tctgtctatt tcgttcatcc
     3121 atagttgcct gactccccgt cgtgtagata actacgatac gggagggctt accatctggc
     3181 cccagtgctg caatgatacc gcgagaccca cgctcaccgg ctccagattt atcagcaata
     3241 aaccagccag ccggaagggc cgagcgcaga agtggtcctg caactttatc cgcctccatc
     3301 cagtctatta attgttgccg ggaagctaga gtaagtagtt cgccagttaa tagtttgcgc
     3361 aacgttgttg ccattgctac aggcatcgtg gtgtcacgct cgtcgtttgg tatggcttca
     3421 ttcagctccg gttcccaacg atcaaggcga gttacatgat cccccatgtt gtgcaaaaaa
     3481 gcggttagct ccttcggtcc tccgatcgtt gtcagaagta agttggccgc agtgttatca
     3541 ctcatggtta tggcagcact gcataattct cttactgtca tgccatccgt aagatgcttt
     3601 tctgtgactg gtgagtactc aaccaagtca ttctgagaat agtgtatgcg gcgaccgagt
     3661 tgctcttgcc cggcgtcaat acgggataat accgcgccac atagcagaac tttaaaagtg
     3721 ctcatcattg gaaaacgttc ttcggggcga aaactctcaa ggatcttacc gctgttgaga
     3781 tccagttcga tgtaacccac tcgtgcaccc aactgatctt cagcatcttt tactttcacc
     3841 agcgtttctg ggtgagcaaa aacaggaagg caaaatgccg caaaaaaggg aataagggcg
     3901 acacggaaat gttgaatact catactcttc ctttttcaat attattgaag catttatcag
     3961 ggttattgtc tcatgagcgg atacatattt gaatgtattt agaaaaataa acaaataggg
     4021 gttccgcgca catttccccg aaaagtgcca cctgnnnnnn nnnnnnnnnn nnnnnnnnnn
     4081 nnnnnnnnnn nnnnnnnnnn nnnnnnnnnn nnnnnnnnnn nnnnnnnnnn nnnnnnnnnn
     4141 nnnnnnnnnn nnnnnnnnnn nnnnnnnnnn nnnnnnnncn nnnnnnnnnn nnnnnnnnnn
     4201 nnnnnnnnnn nnnnnnnnnn nnnnnnnnnn nnnnnnnnnn nnnnnnnnnn nnnnnnnnnn
     4261 nnnnnnnnnn annnnnnnnn nnnnnnnnnn nnnnnnnnnn nnnnnnnnnn nnnnnnnnnn
     4321 cctttgacgt tggagtccac gttctttnnn nnnnnnnnnn nnnnnnnnnn nnnnnnnnnn
     4381 nnnnacccta tctcggtcta ttcttttgat ttataaggga ttttgccgat ttcggcctat
     4441 tggttaaaaa atgagctgat ttaacaaaaa tttaacgcga attttaacaa aatattaacg
     4501 cttacaattt ccattcgcca ttcaggctgc gcaactgttg ggaagggcga tcggtgcggg
     4561 cctcttcgct attacgccag ctggcgaaag ggggatgtgc tgcaaggcga ttaagttggg
     4621 taacgccagg gttttcccag tcacgacgtt gtaaaacgac ggccagtgag cgcgcgtaat
     4681 acgactcact atagggcgaa ttggagctcc accgcggtgg cggccgctct agaactagtg
     4741 gatcccccgg ggatctaatt caattagaga ctaattcaat tagagctaat tcaattagga
     4801 tccaagctta tcgatttcga accctcgacc gccggagtat aaatagaggc gcttcgtcta
     4861 cggagcgaca attcaattca aacaagcaaa gtgaacacgt cgctaagcga aagctaagca
     4921 aataaacaag cgcagctgaa caagctaaac aatcgggcgg ccgcactaga gccggtcgcc
     4981 accatgaggt cttccaagaa tgttatcaag gagttcatga ggtttaaggt tcgcatggaa
     5041 ggaacggtca atgggcacga gtttgaaata gaaggcgaag gagaggggag gccatacgaa
     5101 ggccacaata ccgtaaagct taaggtgagt agtacatgtg catacatctt aagttcactt
     5161 gatctatagg aactgcgatt gcaacatcaa attgtctgcg gcgtgagaac tgcgacccac
     5221 aaaaatccca aaccgcggcc gtttatcacc actttgtaca agaaagctgg gtcggcgcgc
     5281 ccacccttga agttcctatt ctctagaaag tataggaact tcggtgaagg gggcggccgc
     5341 ggagcctgct tttttgtaca aacttgtgat aaacgaattc ttgaagacga aagggcacaa
     5401 acaaatagtg acacgaaaca gattattctg gtagctgttc tcgctatata agacaatttt
     5461 tgagatcata tcatgatcaa gacatctaaa ggcattcatt ttcgactata ttctttttta
     5521 caaaaaatat aacaaccaga tattttaagc tgatcctaga
//
LOCUS       p{3P3-dsRed::FRT-RC,attB}        5560 bp    DNA     circular UNA 02-MAR-2021
DEFINITION  2,034 reads from Sample_P190 assembled using Geneious.
ACCESSION   urn.local...52-d2u4amv
VERSION     urn.local...52-d2u4amv
KEYWORDS    .
SOURCE      
  ORGANISM  .
FEATURES             Location/Qualifiers
     promoter        complement(799..903)
     rep_origin      930..1385
     promoter        1552..1569
     misc_feature    1630..1642
                     /note="Geneious type: dna binding region"
                     /note="Derived using Geneious Prime 2020.2.5 'Annotate
                     from Database' based on nucleotide similarity"
                     /standard_name="P3"
     misc_feature    1646..1658
                     /note="Geneious type: dna binding region"
                     /note="Derived using Geneious Prime 2020.2.5 'Annotate
                     from Database' based on nucleotide similarity"
                     /standard_name="P3"
     misc_feature    1661..1673
                     /note="Geneious type: dna binding region"
                     /note="Derived using Geneious Prime 2020.2.5 'Annotate
                     from Database' based on nucleotide similarity"
                     /standard_name="P3"
     promoter        1705..1858
     gene            join(1859..1999,2555..3091)
                     /standard_name="DsRed"
     misc_feature    2000..2020
                     /note="Derived using Geneious Prime 2020.2.5 'Annotate
                     from Database' based on nucleotide similarity"
                     /standard_name="w-int-F"
     misc_feature    2124..2144
                     /note="Geneious type: attB2"
                     /standard_name="attB2"
     misc_feature    complement(2164..2197)
                     /note="minimal FRT site that allows excision but not
                     integration"
                     /note="Derived using Geneious Prime 2020.2.5 'Annotate
                     from Database' based on nucleotide similarity"
                     /standard_name="min FRT"
     misc_feature    complement(2221..2241)
                     /note="Geneious type: attB1"
                     /standard_name="attB1"
     gene            complement(2535..2554)
                     /note="Derived using Geneious Prime 2020.2.5 'Annotate
                     from Database' based on nucleotide similarity"
                     /standard_name="w-int-R"
     3'UTR           3116..3928
                     /note="Derived using Geneious Prime 2020.2.5 'Annotate
                     from Database' based on nucleotide similarity"
                     /standard_name="alpha-Tubulin 3'UTR"
     misc_feature    3989..4272
                     /note="Derived using Geneious Prime 2020.2.5 'Annotate
                     from Database' based on nucleotide similarity"
                     /standard_name="attB"
     promoter        complement(4300..4316)
     rep_origin      complement(4739..5327)
     CDS             complement(5498..798)
                     /note="confers ampicillin resistance"
                     /product="beta-lactamase"
                     /gene="bla"
                     /note="Derived using Geneious Prime 2020.2.5 'Annotate
                     from Database' based on nucleotide similarity"
                     /standard_name="ampR"
ORIGIN      
        1 tgcctgactc cccgtcgtgt agataactac gatacgggag ggcttaccat ctggccccag
       61 tgctgcaatg ataccgcgag acccacgctc accggctcca gatttatcag caataaacca
      121 gccagccgga agggccgagc gcagaagtgg tcctgcaact ttatccgcct ccatccagtc
      181 tattaattgt tgccgggaag ctagagtaag tagttcgcca gttaatagtt tgcgcaacgt
      241 tgttgccatt gctacaggca tcgtggtgtc acgctcgtcg tttggtatgg cttcattcag
      301 ctccggttcc caacgatcaa ggcgagttac atgatccccc atgttgtgca aaaaagcggt
      361 tagctccttc ggtcctccga tcgttgtcag aagtaagttg gccgcagtgt tatcactcat
      421 ggttatggca gcactgcata attctcttac tgtcatgcca tccgtaagat gcttttctgt
      481 gactggtgag tactcaacca agtcattctg agaatagtgt atgcggcgac cgagttgctc
      541 ttgcccggcg tcaatacggg ataataccgc gccacatagc agaactttaa aagtgctcat
      601 cattggaaaa cgttcttcgg ggcgaaaact ctcaaggatc ttaccgctgt tgagatccag
      661 ttcgatgtaa cccactcgtg cacccaactg atcttcagca tcttttactt tcaccagcgt
      721 ttctgggtga gcaaaaacag gaaggcaaaa tgccgcaaaa aagggaataa gggcgacacg
      781 gaaatgttga atactcatac tcttcctttt tcaatattat tgaagcattt atcagggtta
      841 ttgtctcatg agcggataca tatttgaatg tatttagaaa aataaacaaa taggggttcc
      901 gcgcacattt ccccgaaaag tgccacctgn nnnnnnnnnn nnnnnnnnnn nnnnnnnnnn
      961 nnnnnnnnnn nnnnnnnnnn nnnnnnnnnn nnnnnnnnnn nnnnnnnnnn nnnnnnnnnn
     1021 nnnnnnnnnn nnnnnnnnnn nnnnnnnnnn nnncnnnnnn nnnnnnnnnn nnnnnnnnnn
     1081 nnnnnnnnnn nnnnnnnnnn nnnnnnnnnn nnnnnnnnnn nnnnnnnnnn nnnnnnnnnn
     1141 nnnnnannnn nnnnnnnnnn nnnnnnnnnn nnnnnnnnnn nnnnnnnnnn nnnnnccttt
     1201 gacgttggag tccacgttct ttnnnnnnnn nnnnnnnnnn nnnnnnnnnn nnnnnnnnna
     1261 ccctatctcg gtctattctt ttgatttata agggattttg ccgatttcgg cctattggtt
     1321 aaaaaatgag ctgatttaac aaaaatttaa cgcgaatttt aacaaaatat taacgcttac
     1381 aatttccatt cgccattcag gctgcgcaac tgttgggaag ggcgatcggt gcgggcctct
     1441 tcgctattac gccagctggc gaaaggggga tgtgctgcaa ggcgattaag ttgggtaacg
     1501 ccagggtttt cccagtcacg acgttgtaaa acgacggcca gtgagcgcgc gtaatacgac
     1561 tcactatagg gcgaattgga gctccaccgc ggtggcggcc gctctagaac tagtggatcc
     1621 cccggggatc taattcaatt agagactaat tcaattagag ctaattcaat taggatccaa
     1681 gcttatcgat ttcgaaccct cgaccgccgg agtataaata gaggcgcttc gtctacggag
     1741 cgacaattca attcaaacaa gcaaagtgaa cacgtcgcta agcgaaagct aagcaaataa
     1801 acaagcgcag ctgaacaagc taaacaatcg ggcggccgca ctagagccgg tcgccaccat
     1861 gaggtcttcc aagaatgtta tcaaggagtt catgaggttt aaggttcgca tggaaggaac
     1921 ggtcaatggg cacgagtttg aaatagaagg cgaaggagag gggaggccat acgaaggcca
     1981 caataccgta aagcttaagg tgagtagtac atgtgcatac atcttaagtt cacttgatct
     2041 ataggaactg cgattgcaac atcaaattgt ctgcggcgtg agaactgcga cccacaaaaa
     2101 tcccaaaccg cggccgttta tcaccacttt gtacaagaaa gctgggtcgg cgcgcccacc
     2161 cttgaagttc ctatactttc tagagaatag gaacttcggt gaagggggcg gccgcggagc
     2221 ctgctttttt gtacaaactt gtgataaacg aattcttgaa gacgaaaggg cacaaacaaa
     2281 tagtgacacg aaacagatta ttctggtagc tgttctcgct atataagaca atttttgaga
     2341 tcatatcatg atcaagacat ctaaaggcat tcattttcga ctatattctt ttttacaaaa
     2401 aatataacaa ccagatattt taagctgatc ctagatgcac aaaaaataaa taaaagtata
     2461 aacctacttc gtaggatact tcggggtact ttttgttcgg ggttagatga gcataacgct
     2521 tgtagttgat atttgagatc ccctatcatt gcaggtaacc aaggggggac ctttgccatt
     2581 tgcttgggat attttgtcac cacaatttca gtatggaagc aaggtatatg tcaagcaccc
     2641 tgccgacata ccagactata aaaagctgtc atttcctgaa ggatttaaat gggaaagggt
     2701 catgaacttt gaagacggtg gcgtcgttac tgtaacccag gattccagtt tgcaggatgg
     2761 ctgtttcatc tacaaggtca agttcattgg cgtgaacttt ccttccgatg gacctgttat
     2821 gcaaaagaag acaatgggct gggaagccag cactgagcgt ttgtatcctc gtgatggcgt
     2881 gttgaaagga gagattcata aggctctgaa gctgaaagac ggtggtcatt acctagttga
     2941 attcaaaagt atttacatgg caaagaagcc tgtgcagcta ccagggtact actatgttga
     3001 ctccaaactg gatataacaa gccacaacga agactataca atcgttgagc agtatgaaag
     3061 aaccgaggga cgccaccatc tgttccttta gcggccatcg aattcgagct cgcccactaa
     3121 gcgtcgcgcc acttcaacgc tcgatgggag cgtcattggt gggcggggta accgtcgaaa
     3181 tcagtgttta cgcttccaat cgcaacaaaa aattcactgc aacactgaaa agcatacgaa
     3241 aacgatgaag attgtacgag aaaccataaa gtattttatc cacaaagaca cgtatagcag
     3301 aaaagccaag ttaactcggc gataagttgt gtacacaaga ataaaatcgg ccagattcag
     3361 tgttgtcaga aataagaaaa ccccactatg tttttctttg ccttttcttt ctcccagcga
     3421 tcattcattt cgtggtgaaa gaacggggtc attgcacgga gtttcgactg cgggaaagca
     3481 gagctgccgt tcacttcgtc tataattagc gctttctatt ttccccgatt cgggccgctg
     3541 ctgcgctttt ccgcctgctg tttgtggcaa gtgtagcagc aggctgtgca cgcagtgtgg
     3601 catgcacttg gctttccacc gttggtatcg attctctggg acgatgagtc attcctttcg
     3661 gggccacagc ataatcgttg ccagctcacc gaaatggtga cttcatttct taactgccgt
     3721 caagcatgcg attgtacata catacatatt tatatatgta catatttatg tgactatggt
     3781 aggtcgatat aatagcaatc aacgcaagca aatgtgtcag tcctgcttac aggaacgatt
     3841 ctatttagta attttcgttg tataaagtaa ttatgtatgt atgtaagccc cataaatctg
     3901 aaacaattag gcaaaaccat gcgaagctct ctagtataac ttcgtataat gtatgctata
     3961 cgaagttctc gagggggggc ccggtaccgt cgacgatgta ggtcacggtc tcgaagccgc
     4021 ggtgcgggtg ccagggcgtg cccttgggct ccccgggcgc gtactccacc tcacccatct
     4081 ggtccatcat gatgaacggg tcgaggtggc ggtagttgat cccggcgaac gcgcggcgcg
     4141 ccgggaagcc ctcgccctcg aaaccgctgg gcgcggtggt cacggtgagc acgggacgtg
     4201 cgacggcgtc ggcgggtgcg gatacgcggg gcagcgtcag cgggttctcg acggtcacgg
     4261 cgggcatgtc gacactagtg gtacccagct tttgttccct ttagtgaggg ttaattgcgc
     4321 gcttggcgta atcatggtca tagctgtttc ctgtgtgaaa ttgttatccg ctcacaattc
     4381 cacacaacat acgagccgga agcataaagt gtaaagcctg gggtgcctaa tgagtgagct
     4441 aactcacatt aattgcgttg cgctcactgc ccgctttcca gtcgggaaac ctgtcgtgcc
     4501 agctgcatta atgaatcggc caacgcgcgg ggagaggcgg tttgcgtatt gggcgctctt
     4561 ccgcttcctc gctcactgac tcgctgcgct cggtcgttcg gctgcggcga gcggtatcag
     4621 ctcactcaaa ggcggtaata cggttatcca cagaatcagg ggataacgca ggaaagaaca
     4681 tgtgagcaaa aggccagcaa aaggccagga accgtaaaaa ggccgcgttg ctggcgtttt
     4741 tccataggct ccgcccccct gacgagcatc acaaaaatcg acgctcaagt cagaggtggc
     4801 gaaacccgac aggactataa agataccagg cgtttccccc tggaagctcc ctcgtgcgct
     4861 ctcctgttcc gaccctgccg cttaccggat acctgtccgc ctttctccct tcgggaagcg
     4921 tggcgctttc tcatagctca cgctgtaggt atctcagttc ggtgtaggtc gttcgctcca
     4981 agctgggctg tgtgcacgaa ccccccgttc agcccgaccg ctgcgcctta tccggtaact
     5041 atcgtcttga gtccaacccg gtaagacacg acttatcgcc actggcagca gccactggta
     5101 acaggattag cagagcgagg tatgtaggcg gtgctacaga gttcttgaag tggtggccta
     5161 actacggcta cactagaaga acagtatttg gtatctgcgc tctgctgaag ccagttacct
     5221 tcggaaaaag agttggtagc tcttgatccg gcaaacaaac caccgctggt agcggtggtt
     5281 tttttgtttg caagcagcag attacgcgca gaaaaaaagg atctcaagaa gatcctttga
     5341 tcttttctac ggggtctgac gctcagtgga acgaaaactc acgttaaggg attttggtca
     5401 tgagattatc aaaaaggatc ttcacctaga tccttttaaa ttaaaaatga agttttaaat
     5461 caatctaaag tatatatgag taaacttggt ctgacagtta ccaatgctta atcagtgagg
     5521 cacctatctc agcgatctgt ctatttcgtt catccatagt
//
LOCUS       p{3P3-dsRed::GW,attB}        7145 bp    DNA     circular UNA 02-MAR-2021
DEFINITION  1,956 reads from Sample_P158 assembled using Geneious.
ACCESSION   urn.local...2s-d2u3ii0
VERSION     urn.local...2s-d2u3ii0
KEYWORDS    .
SOURCE      
  ORGANISM  .
FEATURES             Location/Qualifiers
     CDS             complement(145..1005)
                     /note="confers ampicillin resistance"
                     /product="beta-lactamase"
                     /gene="bla"
                     /note="Derived using Geneious Prime 2020.2.5 'Annotate
                     from Database' based on nucleotide similarity"
                     /standard_name="ampR"
     rep_origin      1137..1592
     promoter        1759..1776
     misc_feature    1837..1849
                     /note="Geneious type: dna binding region"
                     /note="Derived using Geneious Prime 2020.2.5 'Annotate
                     from Database' based on nucleotide similarity"
                     /standard_name="P3"
     misc_feature    1853..1865
                     /note="Geneious type: dna binding region"
                     /note="Derived using Geneious Prime 2020.2.5 'Annotate
                     from Database' based on nucleotide similarity"
                     /standard_name="P3"
     misc_feature    1868..1880
                     /note="Geneious type: dna binding region"
                     /note="Derived using Geneious Prime 2020.2.5 'Annotate
                     from Database' based on nucleotide similarity"
                     /standard_name="P3"
     promoter        1912..2065
     gene            join(2066..2206,4347..4883)
                     /standard_name="DsRed"
     misc_feature    2207..2227
                     /note="Derived using Geneious Prime 2020.2.5 'Annotate
                     from Database' based on nucleotide similarity"
                     /standard_name="w-int-F"
     misc_feature    2331..2454
                     /note="Geneious type: attR2"
                     /standard_name="attR2"
     CDS             complement(2495..2800)
                     /note="counterselectable marker from Escherichia coli -
                     inhibits bacterial gyrase (inhibited by ccdA)"
                     /product="ype II toxin-antitoxin system toxin CcdB"
                     /gene="ccdB"
                     /note="Derived using Geneious Prime 2020.2.5 'Annotate
                     from Database' based on nucleotide similarity"
                     /standard_name="ccdB CS"
     CDS             complement(3142..3801)
                     /note="Confers chloramphenicol resistance - also used as a
                     reporter"
                     /product="chloramphenicol acetyltransferase"
                     /gene="cat"
                     /note="Derived using Geneious Prime 2020.2.5 'Annotate
                     from Database' based on nucleotide similarity"
                     /standard_name="catR"
     misc_feature    complement(3910..4033)
                     /note="Geneious type: attR1"
                     /standard_name="attR1"
     gene            complement(4327..4346)
                     /note="Derived using Geneious Prime 2020.2.5 'Annotate
                     from Database' based on nucleotide similarity"
                     /standard_name="w-int-R"
     3'UTR           4908..5720
                     /note="Derived using Geneious Prime 2020.2.5 'Annotate
                     from Database' based on nucleotide similarity"
                     /standard_name="alpha-Tubulin 3'UTR"
     misc_feature    5781..6064
                     /note="Derived using Geneious Prime 2020.2.5 'Annotate
                     from Database' based on nucleotide similarity"
                     /standard_name="attB"
     promoter        complement(6092..6108)
     rep_origin      complement(6531..7119)
ORIGIN      
        1 gtctgacgct cagtggaacg aaaactcacg ttaagggatt ttggtcatga gattatcaaa
       61 aaggatcttc acctagatcc ttttaaatta aaaatgaagt tttaaatcaa tctaaagtat
      121 atatgagtaa acttggtctg acagttacca atgcttaatc agtgaggcac ctatctcagc
      181 gatctgtcta tttcgttcat ccatagttgc ctgactcccc gtcgtgtaga taactacgat
      241 acgggagggc ttaccatctg gccccagtgc tgcaatgata ccgcgagacc cacgctcacc
      301 ggctccagat ttatcagcaa taaaccagcc agccggaagg gccgagcgca gaagtggtcc
      361 tgcaacttta tccgcctcca tccagtctat taattgttgc cgggaagcta gagtaagtag
      421 ttcgccagtt aatagtttgc gcaacgttgt tgccattgct acaggcatcg tggtgtcacg
      481 ctcgtcgttt ggtatggctt cattcagctc cggttcccaa cgatcaaggc gagttacatg
      541 atcccccatg ttgtgcaaaa aagcggttag ctccttcggt cctccgatcg ttgtcagaag
      601 taagttggcc gcagtgttat cactcatggt tatggcagca ctgcataatt ctcttactgt
      661 catgccatcc gtaagatgct tttctgtgac tggtgagtac tcaaccaagt cattctgaga
      721 atagtgtatg cggcgaccga gttgctcttg cccggcgtca atacgggata ataccgcgcc
      781 acatagcaga actttaaaag tgctcatcat tggaaaacgt tcttcggggc gaaaactctc
      841 aaggatctta ccgctgttga gatccagttc gatgtaaccc actcgtgcac ccaactgatc
      901 ttcagcatct tttactttca ccagcgtttc tgggtgagca aaaacaggaa ggcaaaatgc
      961 cgcaaaaaag ggaataaggg cgacacggaa atgttgaata ctcatactct tcctttttca
     1021 atattattga agcatttatc agggttattg tctcatgagc ggatacatat ttgaatgtat
     1081 ttagaaaaat aaacaaatag gggttccgcg cacatttccc cgaaaagtgc cacctgnnnn
     1141 nnnnnnnnnn nnnnnnnnnn nnnnnnnnnn nnnnnnnnnn nnnnnnnnnn nnnnnnnnnn
     1201 nnnnnnnnnn nnnnnnnnnn nnnnnnnnnn nnnnnnnnnn nnnnnnnnnn nnnnnnnnnn
     1261 cnnnnnnnnn nnnnnnnnnn nnnnnnnnnn nnnnnnnnnn nnnnnnnnnn nnnnnnnnnn
     1321 nnnnnnnnnn nnnnnnnnnn nnnnnnnnnn nnannnnnnn nnnnnnnnnn nnnnnnnnnn
     1381 nnnnnnnnnn nnnnnnnnnn nncctttgac gttggagtcc acgttctttn nnnnnnnnnn
     1441 nnnnnnnnnn nnnnnnnnnn nnnnnnaccc tatctcggtc tattcttttg atttataagg
     1501 gattttgccg atttcggcct attggttaaa aaatgagctg atttaacaaa aatttaacgc
     1561 gaattttaac aaaatattaa cgcttacaat ttccattcgc cattcaggct gcgcaactgt
     1621 tgggaagggc gatcggtgcg ggcctcttcg ctattacgcc agctggcgaa agggggatgt
     1681 gctgcaaggc gattaagttg ggtaacgcca gggttttccc agtcacgacg ttgtaaaacg
     1741 acggccagtg agcgcgcgta atacgactca ctatagggcg aattggagct ccaccgcggt
     1801 ggcggccgct ctagaactag tggatccccc ggggatctaa ttcaattaga gactaattca
     1861 attagagcta attcaattag gatccaagct tatcgatttc gaaccctcga ccgccggagt
     1921 ataaatagag gcgcttcgtc tacggagcga caattcaatt caaacaagca aagtgaacac
     1981 gtcgctaagc gaaagctaag caaataaaca agcgcagctg aacaagctaa acaatcgggc
     2041 ggccgcacta gagccggtcg ccaccatgag gtcttccaag aatgttatca aggagttcat
     2101 gaggtttaag gttcgcatgg aaggaacggt caatgggcac gagtttgaaa tagaaggcga
     2161 aggagagggg aggccatacg aaggccacaa taccgtaaag cttaaggtga gtagtacatg
     2221 tgcatacatc ttaagttcac ttgatctata ggaactgcga ttgcaacatc aaattgtctg
     2281 cggcgtgaga actgcgaccc acaaaaatcc caaaccgcgg ccgtttatca ccactttgta
     2341 caagaaagct gaacgagaaa cgtaaaatga tataaatatc aatatattaa attagatttt
     2401 gcataaaaaa cagactacat aatactgtaa aacacaacat atccagtcac tatggtcgac
     2461 ctgcagactg gctgtgtata agggagcctg acatttatat tccccagaac atcaggttaa
     2521 tggcgttttt gatgtcattt tcgcggtggc tgagatcagc cacttcttcc ccgataacgg
     2581 agaccggcac actggccata tcggtggtca tcatgcgcca gctttcatcc ccgatatgca
     2641 ccaccgggta aagttcacgg gagactttat ctgacagcag acgtgcactg gccaggggga
     2701 tcaccatccg tcgcccgggc gtgtcaataa tatcactctg tacatccaca aacagacgat
     2761 aacggctctc tcttttatag gtgtaaacct taaactgcat ttcaccagcc cctgttctcg
     2821 tcagcaaaag agccgttcat ttcaataaac cgggcgacct cagccatccc ttcctgattt
     2881 tccgctttcc agcgttcggc acgcagacga cgggcttcat tctgcatggt tgtgcttacc
     2941 agaccggaga tattgacatc atatatgcct tgagcaactg atagctgtcg ctgtcaactg
     3001 tcactgtaat acgctgcttc atagcatacc tctttttgac atacttcggg tatacatatc
     3061 agtatatatt cttataccgc aaaaatcagc gcgcaaatac gcatactgtt atctggcttt
     3121 tagtaagccg gatccacgcg tttacgcccc gccctgccac tcatcgcagt actgttgtaa
     3181 ttcattaagc attctgccga catggaagcc atcacaaacg gcatgatgaa cctgaatcgc
     3241 cagcggcatc agcaccttgt cgccttgcgt ataatatttg cccatggtga aaacgggggc
     3301 gaagaagttg tccatattgg ccacgtttaa atcaaaactg gtgaaactca cccagggatt
     3361 ggctgagacg aaaaacatat tctcaataaa ccctttaggg aaataggcca ggttttcacc
     3421 gtaacacgcc acatcttgcg aatatatgtg tagaaactgc cggaaatcgt cgtggtattc
     3481 actccagagc gatgaaaacg tttcagtttg ctcatggaaa acggtgtaac aagggtgaac
     3541 actatcccat atcaccagct caccgtcttt cattgccata cggaattccg gatgagcatt
     3601 catcaggcgg gcaagaatgt gaataaaggc cggataaaac ttgtgcttat ttttctttac
     3661 ggtctttaaa aaggccgtaa tatccagctg aacggtctgg ttataggtac attgagcaac
     3721 tgactgaaat gcctcaaaat gttctttacg atgccattgg gatatatcaa cggtggtata
     3781 tccagtgatt tttttctcca ttttagcttc cttagctcct gaaaatctcg acggatccta
     3841 actcaaaatc cacacattat acgagccgga agcataaagt gtaaagcctg gggtgcctaa
     3901 tgcggccgcc atagtgactg gatatgttgt gttttacagt attatgtagt ctgtttttta
     3961 tgcaaaatct aatttaatat attgatattt atatcatttt acgtttctcg ttcagctttt
     4021 ttgtacaaac ttgtgataaa cgaattcttg aagacgaaag ggcacaaaca aatagtgaca
     4081 cgaaacagat tattctggta gctgttctcg ctatataaga caatttttga gatcatatca
     4141 tgatcaagac atctaaaggc attcattttc gactatattc ttttttacaa aaaatataac
     4201 aaccagatat tttaagctga tcctagatgc acaaaaaata aataaaagta taaacctact
     4261 tcgtaggata cttcggggta ctttttgttc ggggttagat gagcataacg cttgtagttg
     4321 atatttgaga tcccctatca ttgcaggtaa ccaagggggg acctttgcca tttgcttggg
     4381 atattttgtc accacaattt cagtatggaa gcaaggtata tgtcaagcac cctgccgaca
     4441 taccagacta taaaaagctg tcatttcctg aaggatttaa atgggaaagg gtcatgaact
     4501 ttgaagacgg tggcgtcgtt actgtaaccc aggattccag tttgcaggat ggctgtttca
     4561 tctacaaggt caagttcatt ggcgtgaact ttccttccga tggacctgtt atgcaaaaga
     4621 agacaatggg ctgggaagcc agcactgagc gtttgtatcc tcgtgatggc gtgttgaaag
     4681 gagagattca taaggctctg aagctgaaag acggtggtca ttacctagtt gaattcaaaa
     4741 gtatttacat ggcaaagaag cctgtgcagc taccagggta ctactatgtt gactccaaac
     4801 tggatataac aagccacaac gaagactata caatcgttga gcagtatgaa agaaccgagg
     4861 gacgccacca tctgttcctt tagcggccat cgaattcgag ctcgcccact aagcgtcgcg
     4921 ccacttcaac gctcgatggg agcgtcattg gtgggcgggg taaccgtcga aatcagtgtt
     4981 tacgcttcca atcgcaacaa aaaattcact gcaacactga aaagcatacg aaaacgatga
     5041 agattgtacg agaaaccata aagtatttta tccacaaaga cacgtatagc agaaaagcca
     5101 agttaactcg gcgataagtt gtgtacacaa gaataaaatc ggccagattc agtgttgtca
     5161 gaaataagaa aaccccacta tgtttttctt tgccttttct ttctcccagc gatcattcat
     5221 ttcgtggtga aagaacgggg tcattgcacg gagtttcgac tgcgggaaag cagagctgcc
     5281 gttcacttcg tctataatta gcgctttcta ttttccccga ttcgggccgc tgctgcgctt
     5341 ttccgcctgc tgtttgtggc aagtgtagca gcaggctgtg cacgcagtgt ggcatgcact
     5401 tggctttcca ccgttggtat cgattctctg ggacgatgag tcattccttt cggggccaca
     5461 gcataatcgt tgccagctca ccgaaatggt gacttcattt cttaactgcc gtcaagcatg
     5521 cgattgtaca tacatacata tttatatatg tacatattta tgtgactatg gtaggtcgat
     5581 ataatagcaa tcaacgcaag caaatgtgtc agtcctgctt acaggaacga ttctatttag
     5641 taattttcgt tgtataaagt aattatgtat gtatgtaagc cccataaatc tgaaacaatt
     5701 aggcaaaacc atgcgaagct ctctagtata acttcgtata atgtatgcta tacgaagttc
     5761 tcgagggggg gcccggtacc gtcgacgatg taggtcacgg tctcgaagcc gcggtgcggg
     5821 tgccagggcg tgcccttggg ctccccgggc gcgtactcca cctcacccat ctggtccatc
     5881 atgatgaacg ggtcgaggtg gcggtagttg atcccggcga acgcgcggcg cgccgggaag
     5941 ccctcgccct cgaaaccgct gggcgcggtg gtcacggtga gcacgggacg tgcgacggcg
     6001 tcggcgggtg cggatacgcg gggcagcgtc agcgggttct cgacggtcac ggcgggcatg
     6061 tcgacactag tggtacccag cttttgttcc ctttagtgag ggttaattgc gcgcttggcg
     6121 taatcatggt catagctgtt tcctgtgtga aattgttatc cgctcacaat tccacacaac
     6181 atacgagccg gaagcataaa gtgtaaagcc tggggtgcct aatgagtgag ctaactcaca
     6241 ttaattgcgt tgcgctcact gcccgctttc cagtcgggaa acctgtcgtg ccagctgcat
     6301 taatgaatcg gccaacgcgc ggggagaggc ggtttgcgta ttgggcgctc ttccgcttcc
     6361 tcgctcactg actcgctgcg ctcggtcgtt cggctgcggc gagcggtatc agctcactca
     6421 aaggcggtaa tacggttatc cacagaatca ggggataacg caggaaagaa catgtgagca
     6481 aaaggccagc aaaaggccag gaaccgtaaa aaggccgcgt tgctggcgtt tttccatagg
     6541 ctccgccccc ctgacgagca tcacaaaaat cgacgctcaa gtcagaggtg gcgaaacccg
     6601 acaggactat aaagatacca ggcgtttccc cctggaagct ccctcgtgcg ctctcctgtt
     6661 ccgaccctgc cgcttaccgg atacctgtcc gcctttctcc cttcgggaag cgtggcgctt
     6721 tctcatagct cacgctgtag gtatctcagt tcggtgtagg tcgttcgctc caagctgggc
     6781 tgtgtgcacg aaccccccgt tcagcccgac cgctgcgcct tatccggtaa ctatcgtctt
     6841 gagtccaacc cggtaagaca cgacttatcg ccactggcag cagccactgg taacaggatt
     6901 agcagagcga ggtatgtagg cggtgctaca gagttcttga agtggtggcc taactacggc
     6961 tacactagaa gaacagtatt tggtatctgc gctctgctga agccagttac cttcggaaaa
     7021 agagttggta gctcttgatc cggcaaacaa accaccgctg gtagcggtgg tttttttgtt
     7081 tgcaagcagc agattacgcg cagaaaaaaa ggatctcaag aagatccttt gatcttttct
     7141 acggg
//
LOCUS       p{3P3-dsRed::KD,attB}        5587 bp    DNA     circular UNA 02-MAR-2021
DEFINITION  1,915 reads from Sample_P287 assembled using Geneious.
ACCESSION   urn.local...5a-d2u4ius
VERSION     urn.local...5a-d2u4ius
KEYWORDS    .
SOURCE      
  ORGANISM  .
FEATURES             Location/Qualifiers
     misc_feature    339..622
                     /note="Derived using Geneious Prime 2020.2.5 'Annotate
                     from Database' based on nucleotide similarity"
                     /standard_name="attB"
     promoter        complement(650..666)
     rep_origin      complement(1089..1677)
     CDS             complement(1848..2708)
                     /note="confers ampicillin resistance"
                     /product="beta-lactamase"
                     /gene="bla"
                     /note="Derived using Geneious Prime 2020.2.5 'Annotate
                     from Database' based on nucleotide similarity"
                     /standard_name="ampR"
     rep_origin      2840..3295
     promoter        3462..3479
     misc_feature    3540..3552
                     /note="Geneious type: dna binding region"
                     /note="Derived using Geneious Prime 2020.2.5 'Annotate
                     from Database' based on nucleotide similarity"
                     /standard_name="P3"
     misc_feature    3556..3568
                     /note="Geneious type: dna binding region"
                     /note="Derived using Geneious Prime 2020.2.5 'Annotate
                     from Database' based on nucleotide similarity"
                     /standard_name="P3"
     misc_feature    3571..3583
                     /note="Geneious type: dna binding region"
                     /note="Derived using Geneious Prime 2020.2.5 'Annotate
                     from Database' based on nucleotide similarity"
                     /standard_name="P3"
     promoter        3615..3768
     gene            join(3769..3909,4492..5028)
                     /standard_name="DsRed"
     misc_feature    3910..3930
                     /note="Derived using Geneious Prime 2020.2.5 'Annotate
                     from Database' based on nucleotide similarity"
                     /standard_name="w-int-F"
     misc_feature    4034..4054
                     /note="Geneious type: attB2"
                     /standard_name="attB2"
     misc_feature    complement(4074..4134)
                     /note="Derived using Geneious Prime 2020.2.5 'Annotate
                     from Database' based on nucleotide similarity"
                     /standard_name="KDRT"
     misc_feature    complement(4158..4178)
                     /note="Geneious type: attB1"
                     /standard_name="attB1"
     gene            complement(4472..4491)
                     /note="Derived using Geneious Prime 2020.2.5 'Annotate
                     from Database' based on nucleotide similarity"
                     /standard_name="w-int-R"
     3'UTR           5053..278
                     /note="Derived using Geneious Prime 2020.2.5 'Annotate
                     from Database' based on nucleotide similarity"
                     /standard_name="alpha-Tubulin 3'UTR"
ORIGIN      
        1 attcctttcg gggccacagc ataatcgttg ccagctcacc gaaatggtga cttcatttct
       61 taactgccgt caagcatgcg attgtacata catacatatt tatatatgta catatttatg
      121 tgactatggt aggtcgatat aatagcaatc aacgcaagca aatgtgtcag tcctgcttac
      181 aggaacgatt ctatttagta attttcgttg tataaagtaa ttatgtatgt atgtaagccc
      241 cataaatctg aaacaattag gcaaaaccat gcgaagctct ctagtataac ttcgtataat
      301 gtatgctata cgaagttctc gagggggggc ccggtaccgt cgacgatgta ggtcacggtc
      361 tcgaagccgc ggtgcgggtg ccagggcgtg cccttgggct ccccgggcgc gtactccacc
      421 tcacccatct ggtccatcat gatgaacggg tcgaggtggc ggtagttgat cccggcgaac
      481 gcgcggcgcg ccgggaagcc ctcgccctcg aaaccgctgg gcgcggtggt cacggtgagc
      541 acgggacgtg cgacggcgtc ggcgggtgcg gatacgcggg gcagcgtcag cgggttctcg
      601 acggtcacgg cgggcatgtc gacactagtg gtacccagct tttgttccct ttagtgaggg
      661 ttaattgcgc gcttggcgta atcatggtca tagctgtttc ctgtgtgaaa ttgttatccg
      721 ctcacaattc cacacaacat acgagccgga agcataaagt gtaaagcctg gggtgcctaa
      781 tgagtgagct aactcacatt aattgcgttg cgctcactgc ccgctttcca gtcgggaaac
      841 ctgtcgtgcc agctgcatta atgaatcggc caacgcgcgg ggagaggcgg tttgcgtatt
      901 gggcgctctt ccgcttcctc gctcactgac tcgctgcgct cggtcgttcg gctgcggcga
      961 gcggtatcag ctcactcaaa ggcggtaata cggttatcca cagaatcagg ggataacgca
     1021 ggaaagaaca tgtgagcaaa aggccagcaa aaggccagga accgtaaaaa ggccgcgttg
     1081 ctggcgtttt tccataggct ccgcccccct gacgagcatc acaaaaatcg acgctcaagt
     1141 cagaggtggc gaaacccgac aggactataa agataccagg cgtttccccc tggaagctcc
     1201 ctcgtgcgct ctcctgttcc gaccctgccg cttaccggat acctgtccgc ctttctccct
     1261 tcgggaagcg tggcgctttc tcatagctca cgctgtaggt atctcagttc ggtgtaggtc
     1321 gttcgctcca agctgggctg tgtgcacgaa ccccccgttc agcccgaccg ctgcgcctta
     1381 tccggtaact atcgtcttga gtccaacccg gtaagacacg acttatcgcc actggcagca
     1441 gccactggta acaggattag cagagcgagg tatgtaggcg gtgctacaga gttcttgaag
     1501 tggtggccta actacggcta cactagaaga acagtatttg gtatctgcgc tctgctgaag
     1561 ccagttacct tcggaaaaag agttggtagc tcttgatccg gcaaacaaac caccgctggt
     1621 agcggtggtt tttttgtttg caagcagcag attacgcgca gaaaaaaagg atctcaagaa
     1681 gatcctttga tcttttctac ggggtctgac gctcagtgga acgaaaactc acgttaaggg
     1741 attttggtca tgagattatc aaaaaggatc ttcacctaga tccttttaaa ttaaaaatga
     1801 agttttaaat caatctaaag tatatatgag taaacttggt ctgacagtta ccaatgctta
     1861 atcagtgagg cacctatctc agcgatctgt ctatttcgtt catccatagt tgcctgactc
     1921 cccgtcgtgt agataactac gatacgggag ggcttaccat ctggccccag tgctgcaatg
     1981 ataccgcgag acccacgctc accggctcca gatttatcag caataaacca gccagccgga
     2041 agggccgagc gcagaagtgg tcctgcaact ttatccgcct ccatccagtc tattaattgt
     2101 tgccgggaag ctagagtaag tagttcgcca gttaatagtt tgcgcaacgt tgttgccatt
     2161 gctacaggca tcgtggtgtc acgctcgtcg tttggtatgg cttcattcag ctccggttcc
     2221 caacgatcaa ggcgagttac atgatccccc atgttgtgca aaaaagcggt tagctccttc
     2281 ggtcctccga tcgttgtcag aagtaagttg gccgcagtgt tatcactcat ggttatggca
     2341 gcactgcata attctcttac tgtcatgcca tccgtaagat gcttttctgt gactggtgag
     2401 tactcaacca agtcattctg agaatagtgt atgcggcgac cgagttgctc ttgcccggcg
     2461 tcaatacggg ataataccgc gccacatagc agaactttaa aagtgctcat cattggaaaa
     2521 cgttcttcgg ggcgaaaact ctcaaggatc ttaccgctgt tgagatccag ttcgatgtaa
     2581 cccactcgtg cacccaactg atcttcagca tcttttactt tcaccagcgt ttctgggtga
     2641 gcaaaaacag gaaggcaaaa tgccgcaaaa aagggaataa gggcgacacg gaaatgttga
     2701 atactcatac tcttcctttt tcaatattat tgaagcattt atcagggtta ttgtctcatg
     2761 agcggataca tatttgaatg tatttagaaa aataaacaaa taggggttcc gcgcacattt
     2821 ccccgaaaag tgccacctgn nnnnnnnnnn nnnnnnnnnn nnnnnnnnnn nnnnnnnnnn
     2881 nnnnnnnnnn nnnnnnnnnn nnnnnnnnnn nnnnnnnnnn nnnnnnnnnn nnnnnnnnnn
     2941 nnnnnnnnnn nnnnnnnnnn nnncnnnnnn nnnnnnnnnn nnnnnnnnnn nnnnnnnnnn
     3001 nnnnnnnnnn nnnnnnnnnn nnnnnnnnnn nnnnnnnnnn nnnnnnnnnn nnnnnannnn
     3061 nnnnnnnnnn nnnnnnnnnn nnnnnnnnnn nnnnnnnnnn nnnnnccttt gacgttggag
     3121 tccacgttct ttnnnnnnnn nnnnnnnnnn nnnnnnnnnn nnnnnnnnna ccctatctcg
     3181 gtctattctt ttgatttata agggattttg ccgatttcgg cctattggtt aaaaaatgag
     3241 ctgatttaac aaaaatttaa cgcgaatttt aacaaaatat taacgcttac aatttccatt
     3301 cgccattcag gctgcgcaac tgttgggaag ggcgatcggt gcgggcctct tcgctattac
     3361 gccagctggc gaaaggggga tgtgctgcaa ggcgattaag ttgggtaacg ccagggtttt
     3421 cccagtcacg acgttgtaaa acgacggcca gtgagcgcgc gtaatacgac tcactatagg
     3481 gcgaattgga gctccaccgc ggtggcggcc gctctagaac tagtggatcc cccggggatc
     3541 taattcaatt agagactaat tcaattagag ctaattcaat taggatccaa gcttatcgat
     3601 ttcgaaccct cgaccgccgg agtataaata gaggcgcttc gtctacggag cgacaattca
     3661 attcaaacaa gcaaagtgaa cacgtcgcta agcgaaagct aagcaaataa acaagcgcag
     3721 ctgaacaagc taaacaatcg ggcggccgca ctagagccgg tcgccaccat gaggtcttcc
     3781 aagaatgtta tcaaggagtt catgaggttt aaggttcgca tggaaggaac ggtcaatggg
     3841 cacgagtttg aaatagaagg cgaaggagag gggaggccat acgaaggcca caataccgta
     3901 aagcttaagg tgagtagtac atgtgcatac atcttaagtt cacttgatct ataggaactg
     3961 cgattgcaac atcaaattgt ctgcggcgtg agaactgcga cccacaaaaa tcccaaaccg
     4021 cggccgttta tcaccacttt gtacaagaaa gctgggtcgg cgcgcccacc cttaaacgat
     4081 atcagacatt tgtctgataa tgaagcatta tcagacaaat gtctgatatc gtttggtgaa
     4141 gggggcggcc gcggagcctg cttttttgta caaacttgtg ataaacgaat tcttgaagac
     4201 gaaagggcac aaacaaatag tgacacgaaa cagattattc tggtagctgt tctcgctata
     4261 taagacaatt tttgagatca tatcatgatc aagacatcta aaggcattca ttttcgacta
     4321 tattcttttt tacaaaaaat ataacaacca gatattttaa gctgatccta gatgcacaaa
     4381 aaataaataa aagtataaac ctacttcgta ggatacttcg gggtactttt tgttcggggt
     4441 tagatgagca taacgcttgt agttgatatt tgagatcccc tatcattgca ggtaaccaag
     4501 gggggacctt tgccatttgc ttgggatatt ttgtcaccac aatttcagta tggaagcaag
     4561 gtatatgtca agcaccctgc cgacatacca gactataaaa agctgtcatt tcctgaagga
     4621 tttaaatggg aaagggtcat gaactttgaa gacggtggcg tcgttactgt aacccaggat
     4681 tccagtttgc aggatggctg tttcatctac aaggtcaagt tcattggcgt gaactttcct
     4741 tccgatggac ctgttatgca aaagaagaca atgggctggg aagccagcac tgagcgtttg
     4801 tatcctcgtg atggcgtgtt gaaaggagag attcataagg ctctgaagct gaaagacggt
     4861 ggtcattacc tagttgaatt caaaagtatt tacatggcaa agaagcctgt gcagctacca
     4921 gggtactact atgttgactc caaactggat ataacaagcc acaacgaaga ctatacaatc
     4981 gttgagcagt atgaaagaac cgagggacgc caccatctgt tcctttagcg gccatcgaat
     5041 tcgagctcgc ccactaagcg tcgcgccact tcaacgctcg atgggagcgt cattggtggg
     5101 cggggtaacc gtcgaaatca gtgtttacgc ttccaatcgc aacaaaaaat tcactgcaac
     5161 actgaaaagc atacgaaaac gatgaagatt gtacgagaaa ccataaagta ttttatccac
     5221 aaagacacgt atagcagaaa agccaagtta actcggcgat aagttgtgta cacaagaata
     5281 aaatcggcca gattcagtgt tgtcagaaat aagaaaaccc cactatgttt ttctttgcct
     5341 tttctttctc ccagcgatca ttcatttcgt ggtgaaagaa cggggtcatt gcacggagtt
     5401 tcgactgcgg gaaagcagag ctgccgttca cttcgtctat aattagcgct ttctattttc
     5461 cccgattcgg gccgctgctg cgcttttccg cctgctgttt gtggcaagtg tagcagcagg
     5521 ctgtgcacgc agtgtggcat gcacttggct ttccaccgtt ggtatcgatt ctctgggacg
     5581 atgagtc
//
LOCUS       p{3P3-dsRed::KD-RC,attB}        5587 bp    DNA     circular UNA 02-MAR-2021
DEFINITION  1,713 reads from Sample_P296 assembled using Geneious.
ACCESSION   urn.local...5i-d2u4jel
VERSION     urn.local...5i-d2u4jel
KEYWORDS    .
SOURCE      
  ORGANISM  .
FEATURES             Location/Qualifiers
     CDS             complement(179..1039)
                     /note="confers ampicillin resistance"
                     /product="beta-lactamase"
                     /gene="bla"
                     /note="Derived using Geneious Prime 2020.2.5 'Annotate
                     from Database' based on nucleotide similarity"
                     /standard_name="ampR"
     rep_origin      1171..1626
     promoter        1793..1810
     misc_feature    1871..1883
                     /note="Geneious type: dna binding region"
                     /note="Derived using Geneious Prime 2020.2.5 'Annotate
                     from Database' based on nucleotide similarity"
                     /standard_name="P3"
     misc_feature    1887..1899
                     /note="Geneious type: dna binding region"
                     /note="Derived using Geneious Prime 2020.2.5 'Annotate
                     from Database' based on nucleotide similarity"
                     /standard_name="P3"
     misc_feature    1902..1914
                     /note="Geneious type: dna binding region"
                     /note="Derived using Geneious Prime 2020.2.5 'Annotate
                     from Database' based on nucleotide similarity"
                     /standard_name="P3"
     promoter        1946..2048
     gene            join(2052..2240,2823..3359)
                     /standard_name="DsRed"
     misc_feature    2241..2261
                     /note="Derived using Geneious Prime 2020.2.5 'Annotate
                     from Database' based on nucleotide similarity"
                     /standard_name="w-int-F"
     misc_feature    2365..2385
                     /note="Geneious type: attB2"
                     /standard_name="attB2"
     misc_feature    2405..2465
                     /note="Derived using Geneious Prime 2020.2.5 'Annotate
                     from Database' based on nucleotide similarity"
                     /standard_name="KDRT"
     misc_feature    complement(2489..2509)
                     /note="Geneious type: attB1"
                     /standard_name="attB1"
     gene            complement(2803..2822)
                     /note="Derived using Geneious Prime 2020.2.5 'Annotate
                     from Database' based on nucleotide similarity"
                     /standard_name="w-int-R"
     3'UTR           3384..4196
                     /note="Derived using Geneious Prime 2020.2.5 'Annotate
                     from Database' based on nucleotide similarity"
                     /standard_name="alpha-Tubulin 3'UTR"
     misc_feature    4257..4540
                     /note="Derived using Geneious Prime 2020.2.5 'Annotate
                     from Database' based on nucleotide similarity"
                     /standard_name="attB"
     promoter        complement(4568..4584)
     rep_origin      complement(5007..8)
ORIGIN      
        1 gatctcaaga agatcctttg atcttttcta cggggtctga cgctcagtgg aacgaaaact
       61 cacgttaagg gattttggtc atgagattat caaaaaggat cttcacctag atccttttaa
      121 attaaaaatg aagttttaaa tcaatctaaa gtatatatga gtaaacttgg tctgacagtt
      181 accaatgctt aatcagtgag gcacctatct cagcgatctg tctatttcgt tcatccatag
      241 ttgcctgact ccccgtcgtg tagataacta cgatacggga gggcttacca tctggcccca
      301 gtgctgcaat gataccgcga gacccacgct caccggctcc agatttatca gcaataaacc
      361 agccagccgg aagggccgag cgcagaagtg gtcctgcaac tttatccgcc tccatccagt
      421 ctattaattg ttgccgggaa gctagagtaa gtagttcgcc agttaatagt ttgcgcaacg
      481 ttgttgccat tgctacaggc atcgtggtgt cacgctcgtc gtttggtatg gcttcattca
      541 gctccggttc ccaacgatca aggcgagtta catgatcccc catgttgtgc aaaaaagcgg
      601 ttagctcctt cggtcctccg atcgttgtca gaagtaagtt ggccgcagtg ttatcactca
      661 tggttatggc agcactgcat aattctctta ctgtcatgcc atccgtaaga tgcttttctg
      721 tgactggtga gtactcaacc aagtcattct gagaatagtg tatgcggcga ccgagttgct
      781 cttgcccggc gtcaatacgg gataataccg cgccacatag cagaacttta aaagtgctca
      841 tcattggaaa acgttcttcg gggcgaaaac tctcaaggat cttaccgctg ttgagatcca
      901 gttcgatgta acccactcgt gcacccaact gatcttcagc atcttttact ttcaccagcg
      961 tttctgggtg agcaaaaaca ggaaggcaaa atgccgcaaa aaagggaata agggcgacac
     1021 ggaaatgttg aatactcata ctcttccttt ttcaatatta ttgaagcatt tatcagggtt
     1081 attgtctcat gagcggatac atatttgaat gtatttagaa aaataaacaa ataggggttc
     1141 cgcgcacatt tccccgaaaa gtgccacctg nnnnnnnnnn nnnnnnnnnn nnnnnnnnnn
     1201 nnnnnnnnnn nnnnnnnnnn nnnnnnnnnn nnnnnnnnnn nnnnnnnnnn nnnnnnnnnn
     1261 nnnnnnnnnn nnnnnnnnnn nnnnnnnnnn nnnncnnnnn nnnnnnnnnn nnnnnnnnnn
     1321 nnnnnnnnnn nnnnnnnnnn nnnnnnnnnn nnnnnnnnnn nnnnnnnnnn nnnnnnnnnn
     1381 nnnnnnannn nnnnnnnnnn nnnnnnnnnn nnnnnnnnnn nnnnnnnnnn nnnnnncctt
     1441 tgacgttgga gtccacgttc tttnnnnnnn nnnnnnnnnn nnnnnnnnnn nnnnnnnnnn
     1501 accctatctc ggtctattct tttgatttat aagggatttt gccgatttcg gcctattggt
     1561 taaaaaatga gctgatttaa caaaaattta acgcgaattt taacaaaata ttaacgctta
     1621 caatttccat tcgccattca ggctgcgcaa ctgttgggaa gggcgatcgg tgcgggcctc
     1681 ttcgctatta cgccagctgg cgaaaggggg atgtgctgca aggcgattaa gttgggtaac
     1741 gccagggttt tcccagtcac gacgttgtaa aacgacggcc agtgagcgcg cgtaatacga
     1801 ctcactatag ggcgaattgg agctccaccg cggtggcggc cgctctagaa ctagtggatc
     1861 ccccggggat ctaattcaat tagagactaa ttcaattaga gctaattcaa ttaggatcca
     1921 agcttatcga tttcgaaccc tcgaccgccg gagtataaat agaggcgctt cgtctacgga
     1981 gcgacaattc aattcaaaca agcaaagtga acacgtcgct aagcgaaagc taagcaaata
     2041 aacaagcgca gctgaacaag ctaaacaatc gggcggccgc actagagccg gtcgccacca
     2101 tgaggtcttc caagaatgtt atcaaggagt tcatgaggtt taaggttcgc atggaaggaa
     2161 cggtcaatgg gcacgagttt gaaatagaag gcgaaggaga ggggaggcca tacgaaggcc
     2221 acaataccgt aaagcttaag gtgagtagta catgtgcata catcttaagt tcacttgatc
     2281 tataggaact gcgattgcaa catcaaattg tctgcggcgt gagaactgcg acccacaaaa
     2341 atcccaaacc gcggccgttt atcaccactt tgtacaagaa agctgggtcg gcgcgcccac
     2401 ccttaaacga tatcagacat ttgtctgata atgcttcatt atcagacaaa tgtctgatat
     2461 cgtttggtga agggggcggc cgcggagcct gcttttttgt acaaacttgt gataaacgaa
     2521 ttcttgaaga cgaaagggca caaacaaata gtgacacgaa acagattatt ctggtagctg
     2581 ttctcgctat ataagacaat ttttgagatc atatcatgat caagacatct aaaggcattc
     2641 attttcgact atattctttt ttacaaaaaa tataacaacc agatatttta agctgatcct
     2701 agatgcacaa aaaataaata aaagtataaa cctacttcgt aggatacttc ggggtacttt
     2761 ttgttcgggg ttagatgagc ataacgcttg tagttgatat ttgagatccc ctatcattgc
     2821 aggtaaccaa ggggggacct ttgccatttg cttgggatat tttgtcacca caatttcagt
     2881 atggaagcaa ggtatatgtc aagcaccctg ccgacatacc agactataaa aagctgtcat
     2941 ttcctgaagg atttaaatgg gaaagggtca tgaactttga agacggtggc gtcgttactg
     3001 taacccagga ttccagtttg caggatggct gtttcatcta caaggtcaag ttcattggcg
     3061 tgaactttcc ttccgatgga cctgttatgc aaaagaagac aatgggctgg gaagccagca
     3121 ctgagcgttt gtatcctcgt gatggcgtgt tgaaaggaga gattcataag gctctgaagc
     3181 tgaaagacgg tggtcattac ctagttgaat tcaaaagtat ttacatggca aagaagcctg
     3241 tgcagctacc agggtactac tatgttgact ccaaactgga tataacaagc cacaacgaag
     3301 actatacaat cgttgagcag tatgaaagaa ccgagggacg ccaccatctg ttcctttagc
     3361 ggccatcgaa ttcgagctcg cccactaagc gtcgcgccac ttcaacgctc gatgggagcg
     3421 tcattggtgg gcggggtaac cgtcgaaatc agtgtttacg cttccaatcg caacaaaaaa
     3481 ttcactgcaa cactgaaaag catacgaaaa cgatgaagat tgtacgagaa accataaagt
     3541 attttatcca caaagacacg tatagcagaa aagccaagtt aactcggcga taagttgtgt
     3601 acacaagaat aaaatcggcc agattcagtg ttgtcagaaa taagaaaacc ccactatgtt
     3661 tttctttgcc ttttctttct cccagcgatc attcatttcg tggtgaaaga acggggtcat
     3721 tgcacggagt ttcgactgcg ggaaagcaga gctgccgttc acttcgtcta taattagcgc
     3781 tttctatttt ccccgattcg ggccgctgct gcgcttttcc gcctgctgtt tgtggcaagt
     3841 gtagcagcag gctgtgcacg cagtgtggca tgcacttggc tttccaccgt tggtatcgat
     3901 tctctgggac gatgagtcat tcctttcggg gccacagcat aatcgttgcc agctcaccga
     3961 aatggtgact tcatttctta actgccgtca agcatgcgat tgtacataca tacatattta
     4021 tatatgtaca tatttatgtg actatggtag gtcgatataa tagcaatcaa cgcaagcaaa
     4081 tgtgtcagtc ctgcttacag gaacgattct atttagtaat tttcgttgta taaagtaatt
     4141 atgtatgtat gtaagcccca taaatctgaa acaattaggc aaaaccatgc gaagctctct
     4201 agtataactt cgtataatgt atgctatacg aagttctcga gggggggccc ggtaccgtcg
     4261 acgatgtagg tcacggtctc gaagccgcgg tgcgggtgcc agggcgtgcc cttgggctcc
     4321 ccgggcgcgt actccacctc acccatctgg tccatcatga tgaacgggtc gaggtggcgg
     4381 tagttgatcc cggcgaacgc gcggcgcgcc gggaagccct cgccctcgaa accgctgggc
     4441 gcggtggtca cggtgagcac gggacgtgcg acggcgtcgg cgggtgcgga tacgcggggc
     4501 agcgtcagcg ggttctcgac ggtcacggcg ggcatgtcga cactagtggt acccagcttt
     4561 tgttcccttt agtgagggtt aattgcgcgc ttggcgtaat catggtcata gctgtttcct
     4621 gtgtgaaatt gttatccgct cacaattcca cacaacatac gagccggaag cataaagtgt
     4681 aaagcctggg gtgcctaatg agtgagctaa ctcacattaa ttgcgttgcg ctcactgccc
     4741 gctttccagt cgggaaacct gtcgtgccag ctgcattaat gaatcggcca acgcgcgggg
     4801 agaggcggtt tgcgtattgg gcgctcttcc gcttcctcgc tcactgactc gctgcgctcg
     4861 gtcgttcggc tgcggcgagc ggtatcagct cactcaaagg cggtaatacg gttatccaca
     4921 gaatcagggg ataacgcagg aaagaacatg tgagcaaaag gccagcaaaa ggccaggaac
     4981 cgtaaaaagg ccgcgttgct ggcgtttttc cataggctcc gcccccctga cgagcatcac
     5041 aaaaatcgac gctcaagtca gaggtggcga aacccgacag gactataaag ataccaggcg
     5101 tttccccctg gaagctccct cgtgcgctct cctgttccga ccctgccgct taccggatac
     5161 ctgtccgcct ttctcccttc gggaagcgtg gcgctttctc atagctcacg ctgtaggtat
     5221 ctcagttcgg tgtaggtcgt tcgctccaag ctgggctgtg tgcacgaacc ccccgttcag
     5281 cccgaccgct gcgccttatc cggtaactat cgtcttgagt ccaacccggt aagacacgac
     5341 ttatcgccac tggcagcagc cactggtaac aggattagca gagcgaggta tgtaggcggt
     5401 gctacagagt tcttgaagtg gtggcctaac tacggctaca ctagaagaac agtatttggt
     5461 atctgcgctc tgctgaagcc agttaccttc ggaaaaagag ttggtagctc ttgatccggc
     5521 aaacaaacca ccgctggtag cggtggtttt tttgtttgca agcagcagat tacgcgcaga
     5581 aaaaaag
//
LOCUS       p{3P3-eGFP::GW,attB}        7215 bp    DNA     circular UNA 01-MAR-2021
DEFINITION  14,406 reads from Sample_P679 assembled using Geneious.
ACCESSION   urn.local...2k-d2rnq4v
VERSION     urn.local...2k-d2rnq4v
KEYWORDS    .
SOURCE      
  ORGANISM  .
FEATURES             Location/Qualifiers
     misc_feature    100..383
                     /note="Derived using Geneious Prime 2020.2.5 'Annotate
                     from Database' based on nucleotide similarity"
                     /standard_name="attB"
     promoter        complement(411..427)
     rep_origin      complement(850..1438)
     CDS             complement(1609..2469)
                     /note="confers ampicillin resistance"
                     /product="beta-lactamase"
                     /gene="bla"
                     /note="Derived using Geneious Prime 2020.2.5 'Annotate
                     from Database' based on nucleotide similarity"
                     /standard_name="ampR"
     promoter        3223..3240
     misc_feature    3310..3322
                     /note="Geneious type: dna binding region"
                     /note="Derived using Geneious Prime 2020.2.5 'Annotate
                     from Database' based on nucleotide similarity"
                     /standard_name="P3"
     misc_feature    3326..3338
                     /note="Geneious type: dna binding region"
                     /note="Derived using Geneious Prime 2020.2.5 'Annotate
                     from Database' based on nucleotide similarity"
                     /standard_name="P3"
     misc_feature    3341..3353
                     /note="Geneious type: dna binding region"
                     /note="Derived using Geneious Prime 2020.2.5 'Annotate
                     from Database' based on nucleotide similarity"
                     /standard_name="P3"
     promoter        3388..3555
     gene            join(3556..4185,6326..6415)
                     /standard_name="EGFP"
     misc_feature    4186..4206
                     /note="Derived using Geneious Prime 2020.2.5 'Annotate
                     from Database' based on nucleotide similarity"
                     /standard_name="w-int-F"
     misc_feature    4310..4433
                     /note="Geneious type: attR2"
                     /standard_name="attR2"
     CDS             complement(4474..4779)
                     /note="counterselectable marker from Escherichia coli -
                     inhibits bacterial gyrase (inhibited by ccdA)"
                     /product="ype II toxin-antitoxin system toxin CcdB"
                     /gene="ccdB"
                     /note="Derived using Geneious Prime 2020.2.5 'Annotate
                     from Database' based on nucleotide similarity"
                     /standard_name="ccdB CS"
     CDS             complement(5121..5780)
                     /note="Confers chloramphenicol resistance - also used as a
                     reporter"
                     /product="chloramphenicol acetyltransferase"
                     /gene="cat"
                     /note="Derived using Geneious Prime 2020.2.5 'Annotate
                     from Database' based on nucleotide similarity"
                     /standard_name="catR"
     misc_feature    complement(5889..6012)
                     /note="Geneious type: attR1"
                     /standard_name="attR1"
     gene            complement(6306..6325)
                     /note="Derived using Geneious Prime 2020.2.5 'Annotate
                     from Database' based on nucleotide similarity"
                     /standard_name="w-int-R"
     3'UTR           6442..39
                     /note="Derived using Geneious Prime 2020.2.5 'Annotate
                     from Database' based on nucleotide similarity"
                     /standard_name="alpha-Tubulin 3'UTR"
ORIGIN      
        1 ccataaatct gaaacaatta ggcaaaacca tgcgaagctc tctagtataa cttcgtataa
       61 tgtatgctat acgaagttct cgaggggggg cccggtaccg tcgacgatgt aggtcacggt
      121 ctcgaagccg cggtgcgggt gccagggcgt gcccttgggc tccccgggcg cgtactccac
      181 ctcacccatc tggtccatca tgatgaacgg gtcgaggtgg cggtagttga tcccggcgaa
      241 cgcgcggcgc gccgggaagc cctcgccctc gaaaccgctg ggcgcggtgg tcacggtgag
      301 cacgggacgt gcgacggcgt cggcgggtgc ggatacgcgg ggcagcgtca gcgggttctc
      361 gacggtcacg gcgggcatgt cgacactagt ggtacccagc ttttgttccc tttagtgagg
      421 gttaattgcg cgcttggcgt aatcatggtc atagctgttt cctgtgtgaa attgttatcc
      481 gctcacaatt ccacacaaca tacgagccgg aagcataaag tgtaaagcct ggggtgccta
      541 atgagtgagc taactcacat taattgcgtt gcgctcactg cccgctttcc agtcgggaaa
      601 cctgtcgtgc cagctgcatt aatgaatcgg ccaacgcgcg gggagaggcg gtttgcgtat
      661 tgggcgctct tccgcttcct cgctcactga ctcgctgcgc tcggtcgttc ggctgcggcg
      721 agcggtatca gctcactcaa aggcggtaat acggttatcc acagaatcag gggataacgc
      781 aggaaagaac atgtgagcaa aaggccagca aaaggccagg aaccgtaaaa aggccgcgtt
      841 gctggcgttt ttccataggc tccgcccccc tgacgagcat cacaaaaatc gacgctcaag
      901 tcagaggtgg cgaaacccga caggactata aagataccag gcgtttcccc ctggaagctc
      961 cctcgtgcgc tctcctgttc cgaccctgcc gcttaccgga tacctgtccg cctttctccc
     1021 ttcgggaagc gtggcgcttt ctcatagctc acgctgtagg tatctcagtt cggtgtaggt
     1081 cgttcgctcc aagctgggct gtgtgcacga accccccgtt cagcccgacc gctgcgcctt
     1141 atccggtaac tatcgtcttg agtccaaccc ggtaagacac gacttatcgc cactggcagc
     1201 agccactggt aacaggatta gcagagcgag gtatgtaggc ggtgctacag agttcttgaa
     1261 gtggtggcct aactacggct acactagaag aacagtattt ggtatctgcg ctctgctgaa
     1321 gccagttacc ttcggaaaaa gagttggtag ctcttgatcc ggcaaacaaa ccaccgctgg
     1381 tagcggtggt ttttttgttt gcaagcagca gattacgcgc agaaaaaaag gatctcaaga
     1441 agatcctttg atcttttcta cggggtctga cgctcagtgg aacgaaaact cacgttaagg
     1501 gattttggtc atgagattat caaaaaggat cttcacctag atccttttaa attaaaaatg
     1561 aagttttaaa tcaatctaaa gtatatatga gtaaacttgg tctgacagtt accaatgctt
     1621 aatcagtgag gcacctatct cagcgatctg tctatttcgt tcatccatag ttgcctgact
     1681 ccccgtcgtg tagataacta cgatacggga gggcttacca tctggcccca gtgctgcaat
     1741 gataccgcga gacccacgct caccggctcc agatttatca gcaataaacc agccagccgg
     1801 aagggccgag cgcagaagtg gtcctgcaac tttatccgcc tccatccagt ctattaattg
     1861 ttgccgggaa gctagagtaa gtagttcgcc agttaatagt ttgcgcaacg ttgttgccat
     1921 tgctacaggc atcgtggtgt cacgctcgtc gtttggtatg gcttcattca gctccggttc
     1981 ccaacgatca aggcgagtta catgatcccc catgttgtgc aaaaaagcgg ttagctcctt
     2041 cggtcctccg atcgttgtca gaagtaagtt ggccgcagtg ttatcactca tggttatggc
     2101 agcactgcat aattctctta ctgtcatgcc atccgtaaga tgcttttctg tgactggtga
     2161 gtactcaacc aagtcattct gagaatagtg tatgcggcga ccgagttgct cttgcccggc
     2221 gtcaatacgg gataataccg cgccacatag cagaacttta aaagtgctca tcattggaaa
     2281 acgttcttcg gggcgaaaac tctcaaggat cttaccgctg ttgagatcca gttcgatgta
     2341 acccactcgt gcacccaact gatcttcagc atcttttact ttcaccagcg tttctgggtg
     2401 agcaaaaaca ggaaggcaaa atgccgcaaa aaagggaata agggcgacac ggaaatgttg
     2461 aatactcata ctcttccttt ttcaatatta ttgaagcatt tatcagggtt attgtctcat
     2521 gagcggatac atatttgaat gtatttagaa aaataaacaa ataggggttc cgcgcacatt
     2581 tccccgaaaa gtgccacctg nnnnnnnnnn nnnnnnnnnn nnnnnnnnnn nnnnnnnnnn
     2641 nnnnnnnnnn nnnnnnnnnn nnnnnnnnnn nnnnnnnnnn nnnnnnnnnn nnnnnnnnnn
     2701 nnnnnnnnnn nnnnnnnnnn nnnncnnnnn nnnnnnnnnn nnnnnnnnnn nnnnnnnnnn
     2761 nnnnnnnnnn nnnnnnnnnn nnnnnnnnnn nnnnnnnnnn nnnnnnnnnn nnnnnnannn
     2821 nnnnnnnnnn nnnnnnnnnn nnnnnnnnnn nnnnnnnnnn nnnnnncctt tgacgttgga
     2881 gtccacgttc tttnnnnnnn nnnnnnnnnn nnnnnnnnnn nnnnnnnnnn accctatctc
     2941 ggtctattct tttgatttat aagggatttt gccgatttcg gcctattggt taaaaaatga
     3001 gctgatttaa caaaaattta acgcgaattt taacaaaata ttaacgctta caatttccat
     3061 tcgccattca ggctgcgcaa ctgttgggaa gggcgatcgg tgcgggcctc ttcgctatta
     3121 cgccagctgg cgaaaggggg atgtgctgca aggcgattaa gttgggtaac gccagggttt
     3181 tcccagtcac gacgttgtaa aacgacggcc agtgagcgcg cgtaatacga ctcactatag
     3241 ggcgaattgg agctccaccg cggtggccat taatcatatg caatggttaa ttcgagctcg
     3301 cccggggatc taattcaatt agagactaat tcaattagag ctaattcaat taggatccaa
     3361 gcttatcgat ttcgattaac cctcgaccgc cggagtataa atagaggcgc ttcgtctacg
     3421 gagcgacaat tcaattcaaa caagcaaagt gaacacgtcg ctaagcgaaa gctaagcaaa
     3481 taaacaagcg cagctgaaca agctaaacaa tcggggtacc gctagagtcg acggtacgat
     3541 ccaccggtcg ccaccatggt gagcaagggc gaggagctgt tcaccggggt ggtgcccatc
     3601 ctggtcgagc tggacggcga cgtaaacggc cacaagttca gcgtgtccgg cgagggcgag
     3661 ggcgatgcca cctacggcaa gctgaccctg aagttcatct gcaccaccgg caagctgccc
     3721 gtgccctggc ccaccctcgt gaccaccctg acctacggcg tgcagtgctt cagccgctac
     3781 cccgaccaca tgaagcagca cgacttcttc aagtccgcca tgcccgaagg ctacgtccag
     3841 gagcgcacca tcttcttcaa ggacgacggc aactacaaga cccgcgccga ggtgaagttc
     3901 gagggcgaca ccctggtgaa ccgcatcgag ctgaagggca tcgacttcaa ggaggacggc
     3961 aacatcctgg ggcacaagct ggagtacaac tacaacagcc acaacgtcta tatcatggcc
     4021 gacaagcaga agaacggcat caaggtgaac ttcaagatcc gccacaacat cgaggacggc
     4081 agcgtgcagc tcgccgacca ctaccagcag aacaccccca tcggcgacgg ccccgtgctg
     4141 ctgcccgaca accactacct gagcacccag tccgccctga gcaaggtgag tagtacatgt
     4201 gcatacatct taagttcact tgatctatag gaactgcgat tgcaacatca aattgtctgc
     4261 ggcgtgagaa ctgcgaccca caaaaatccc aaaccgcggc cgtttatcac cactttgtac
     4321 aagaaagctg aacgagaaac gtaaaatgat ataaatatca atatattaaa ttagattttg
     4381 cataaaaaac agactacata atactgtaaa acacaacata tccagtcact atggtcgacc
     4441 tgcagactgg ctgtgtataa gggagcctga catttatatt ccccagaaca tcaggttaat
     4501 ggcgtttttg atgtcatttt cgcggtggct gagatcagcc acttcttccc cgataacgga
     4561 gaccggcaca ctggccatat cggtggtcat catgcgccag ctttcatccc cgatatgcac
     4621 caccgggtaa agttcacggg agactttatc tgacagcaga cgtgcactgg ccagggggat
     4681 caccatccgt cgcccgggcg tgtcaataat atcactctgt acatccacaa acagacgata
     4741 acggctctct cttttatagg tgtaaacctt aaactgcatt tcaccagccc ctgttctcgt
     4801 cagcaaaaga gccgttcatt tcaataaacc gggcgacctc agccatccct tcctgatttt
     4861 ccgctttcca gcgttcggca cgcagacgac gggcttcatt ctgcatggtt gtgcttacca
     4921 gaccggagat attgacatca tatatgcctt gagcaactga tagctgtcgc tgtcaactgt
     4981 cactgtaata cgctgcttca tagcatacct ctttttgaca tacttcgggt atacatatca
     5041 gtatatattc ttataccgca aaaatcagcg cgcaaatacg catactgtta tctggctttt
     5101 agtaagccgg atccacgcgt ttacgccccg ccctgccact catcgcagta ctgttgtaat
     5161 tcattaagca ttctgccgac atggaagcca tcacaaacgg catgatgaac ctgaatcgcc
     5221 agcggcatca gcaccttgtc gccttgcgta taatatttgc ccatggtgaa aacgggggcg
     5281 aagaagttgt ccatattggc cacgtttaaa tcaaaactgg tgaaactcac ccagggattg
     5341 gctgagacga aaaacatatt ctcaataaac cctttaggga aataggccag gttttcaccg
     5401 taacacgcca catcttgcga atatatgtgt agaaactgcc ggaaatcgtc gtggtattca
     5461 ctccagagcg atgaaaacgt ttcagtttgc tcatggaaaa cggtgtaaca agggtgaaca
     5521 ctatcccata tcaccagctc accgtctttc attgccatac ggaattccgg atgagcattc
     5581 atcaggcggg caagaatgtg aataaaggcc ggataaaact tgtgcttatt tttctttacg
     5641 gtctttaaaa aggccgtaat atccagctga acggtctggt tataggtaca ttgagcaact
     5701 gactgaaatg cctcaaaatg ttctttacga tgccattggg atatatcaac ggtggtatat
     5761 ccagtgattt ttttctccat tttagcttcc ttagctcctg aaaatctcga cggatcctaa
     5821 ctcaaaatcc acacattata cgagccggaa gcataaagtg taaagcctgg ggtgcctaat
     5881 gcggccgcca tagtgactgg atatgttgtg ttttacagta ttatgtagtc tgttttttat
     5941 gcaaaatcta atttaatata ttgatattta tatcatttta cgtttctcgt tcagcttttt
     6001 tgtacaaact tgtgataaac gaattcttga agacgaaagg gcacaaacaa atagtgacac
     6061 gaaacagatt attctggtag ctgttctcgc tatataagac aatttttgag atcatatcat
     6121 gatcaagaca tctaaaggca ttcattttcg actatattct tttttacaaa aaatataaca
     6181 accagatatt ttaagctgat cctagatgca caaaaaataa ataaaagtat aaacctactt
     6241 cgtaggatac ttcggggtac tttttgttcg gggttagatg agcataacgc ttgtagttga
     6301 tatttgagat cccctatcat tgcaggaccc aaacgagaag cgtgatcaca tggtcctcct
     6361 cgagttcgtg accgccgccg gcatcaccct gggcatggac gagctgtaca agtaagtata
     6421 gtgccttgac cgagctcgcc cactaagcgt cgcgccactt caacgctcga tgggagcgtc
     6481 attggtgggc ggggtaaccg tcgaaatcag tgtttacgct tccaatcgca acaaaaaatt
     6541 cactgcaaca ctgaaaagca tacgaaaacg atgaagattg tacgagaaac cataaagtat
     6601 tttatccaca aagacacgta tagcagaaaa gccaagttaa ctcggcgata agttgtgtac
     6661 acaagaataa aatcggccag attcagtgtt gtcagaaata agaaaacccc actatgtttt
     6721 tctttgcctt ttctttctcc cagcgatcat tcatttcgtg gtgaaagaac ggggtcattg
     6781 cacggagttt cgactgcggg aaagcagagc tgccgttcac ttcgtctata attagcgctt
     6841 tctattttcc ccgattcggg ccgctgctgc gcttttccgc ctgctgtttg tggcaagtgt
     6901 agcagcaggc tgtgcacgca gtgtggcatg cacttggctt tccaccgttg gtatcgattc
     6961 tctgggacga tgagtcattc ctttcggggc cacagcataa tcgttgccag ctcaccgaaa
     7021 tggtgacttc atttcttaac tgccgtcaag catgcgattg tacatacata catatttata
     7081 tatgtacata tttatgtgac tatggtaggt cgatataata gcaatcaacg caagcaaatg
     7141 tgtcagtcct gcttacagga acgattctat ttagtaattt tcgttgtata aagtaattat
     7201 gtatgtatgt aagcc
//
LOCUS       p{3P3-mTurquoise::FRT,attB}        5620 bp    DNA     circular UNA 02-MAR-2021
DEFINITION  1,976 reads from Sample_P223 assembled using Geneious.
ACCESSION   urn.local...5q-d2u4k3a
VERSION     urn.local...5q-d2u4k3a
KEYWORDS    .
SOURCE      
  ORGANISM  .
FEATURES             Location/Qualifiers
     misc_feature    356..639
                     /note="Derived using Geneious Prime 2020.2.5 'Annotate
                     from Database' based on nucleotide similarity"
                     /standard_name="attB"
     promoter        complement(667..683)
     rep_origin      complement(1106..1694)
     CDS             complement(1865..2725)
                     /note="confers ampicillin resistance"
                     /product="beta-lactamase"
                     /gene="bla"
                     /note="Derived using Geneious Prime 2020.2.5 'Annotate
                     from Database' based on nucleotide similarity"
                     /standard_name="ampR"
     rep_origin      2857..3312
     promoter        3479..3496
     misc_feature    3559..3571
                     /note="Geneious type: dna binding region"
                     /note="Derived using Geneious Prime 2020.2.5 'Annotate
                     from Database' based on nucleotide similarity"
                     /standard_name="P3"
     misc_feature    3575..3587
                     /note="Geneious type: dna binding region"
                     /note="Derived using Geneious Prime 2020.2.5 'Annotate
                     from Database' based on nucleotide similarity"
                     /standard_name="P3"
     misc_feature    3590..3602
                     /note="Geneious type: dna binding region"
                     /note="Derived using Geneious Prime 2020.2.5 'Annotate
                     from Database' based on nucleotide similarity"
                     /standard_name="P3"
     promoter        3634..3801
     gene            join(3802..4434,4990..5076)
                     /standard_name="mTurquoise"
     misc_feature    4435..4455
                     /note="Derived using Geneious Prime 2020.2.5 'Annotate
                     from Database' based on nucleotide similarity"
                     /standard_name="w-int-F"
     misc_feature    4559..4579
                     /note="Geneious type: attB2"
                     /standard_name="attB2"
     misc_feature    4599..4632
                     /note="minimal FRT site that allows excision but not
                     integration"
                     /note="Derived using Geneious Prime 2020.2.5 'Annotate
                     from Database' based on nucleotide similarity"
                     /standard_name="min FRT"
     misc_feature    complement(4656..4676)
                     /note="Geneious type: attB1"
                     /standard_name="attB1"
     gene            complement(4970..4989)
                     /note="Derived using Geneious Prime 2020.2.5 'Annotate
                     from Database' based on nucleotide similarity"
                     /standard_name="w-int-R"
     3'UTR           5103..295
                     /note="Derived using Geneious Prime 2020.2.5 'Annotate
                     from Database' based on nucleotide similarity"
                     /standard_name="alpha-Tubulin 3'UTR"
ORIGIN      
        1 ctctgggacg atgagtcatt cctttcgggg ccacagcata atcgttgcca gctcaccgaa
       61 atggtgactt catttcttaa ctgccgtcaa gcatgcgatt gtacatacat acatatttat
      121 atatgtacat atttatgtga ctatggtagg tcgatataat agcaatcaac gcaagcaaat
      181 gtgtcagtcc tgcttacagg aacgattcta tttagtaatt ttcgttgtat aaagtaatta
      241 tgtatgtatg taagccccat aaatctgaaa caattaggca aaaccatgcg aagctctcta
      301 gtataacttc gtataatgta tgctatacga agttctcgag ggggggcccg gtaccgtcga
      361 cgatgtaggt cacggtctcg aagccgcggt gcgggtgcca gggcgtgccc ttgggctccc
      421 cgggcgcgta ctccacctca cccatctggt ccatcatgat gaacgggtcg aggtggcggt
      481 agttgatccc ggcgaacgcg cggcgcgccg ggaagccctc gccctcgaaa ccgctgggcg
      541 cggtggtcac ggtgagcacg ggacgtgcga cggcgtcggc gggtgcggat acgcggggca
      601 gcgtcagcgg gttctcgacg gtcacggcgg gcatgtcgac actagtggta cccagctttt
      661 gttcccttta gtgagggtta attgcgcgct tggcgtaatc atggtcatag ctgtttcctg
      721 tgtgaaattg ttatccgctc acaattccac acaacatacg agccggaagc ataaagtgta
      781 aagcctgggg tgcctaatga gtgagctaac tcacattaat tgcgttgcgc tcactgcccg
      841 ctttccagtc gggaaacctg tcgtgccagc tgcattaatg aatcggccaa cgcgcgggga
      901 gaggcggttt gcgtattggg cgctcttccg cttcctcgct cactgactcg ctgcgctcgg
      961 tcgttcggct gcggcgagcg gtatcagctc actcaaaggc ggtaatacgg ttatccacag
     1021 aatcagggga taacgcagga aagaacatgt gagcaaaagg ccagcaaaag gccaggaacc
     1081 gtaaaaaggc cgcgttgctg gcgtttttcc ataggctccg cccccctgac gagcatcaca
     1141 aaaatcgacg ctcaagtcag aggtggcgaa acccgacagg actataaaga taccaggcgt
     1201 ttccccctgg aagctccctc gtgcgctctc ctgttccgac cctgccgctt accggatacc
     1261 tgtccgcctt tctcccttcg ggaagcgtgg cgctttctca tagctcacgc tgtaggtatc
     1321 tcagttcggt gtaggtcgtt cgctccaagc tgggctgtgt gcacgaaccc cccgttcagc
     1381 ccgaccgctg cgccttatcc ggtaactatc gtcttgagtc caacccggta agacacgact
     1441 tatcgccact ggcagcagcc actggtaaca ggattagcag agcgaggtat gtaggcggtg
     1501 ctacagagtt cttgaagtgg tggcctaact acggctacac tagaagaaca gtatttggta
     1561 tctgcgctct gctgaagcca gttaccttcg gaaaaagagt tggtagctct tgatccggca
     1621 aacaaaccac cgctggtagc ggtggttttt ttgtttgcaa gcagcagatt acgcgcagaa
     1681 aaaaaggatc tcaagaagat cctttgatct tttctacggg gtctgacgct cagtggaacg
     1741 aaaactcacg ttaagggatt ttggtcatga gattatcaaa aaggatcttc acctagatcc
     1801 ttttaaatta aaaatgaagt tttaaatcaa tctaaagtat atatgagtaa acttggtctg
     1861 acagttacca atgcttaatc agtgaggcac ctatctcagc gatctgtcta tttcgttcat
     1921 ccatagttgc ctgactcccc gtcgtgtaga taactacgat acgggagggc ttaccatctg
     1981 gccccagtgc tgcaatgata ccgcgagacc cacgctcacc ggctccagat ttatcagcaa
     2041 taaaccagcc agccggaagg gccgagcgca gaagtggtcc tgcaacttta tccgcctcca
     2101 tccagtctat taattgttgc cgggaagcta gagtaagtag ttcgccagtt aatagtttgc
     2161 gcaacgttgt tgccattgct acaggcatcg tggtgtcacg ctcgtcgttt ggtatggctt
     2221 cattcagctc cggttcccaa cgatcaaggc gagttacatg atcccccatg ttgtgcaaaa
     2281 aagcggttag ctccttcggt cctccgatcg ttgtcagaag taagttggcc gcagtgttat
     2341 cactcatggt tatggcagca ctgcataatt ctcttactgt catgccatcc gtaagatgct
     2401 tttctgtgac tggtgagtac tcaaccaagt cattctgaga atagtgtatg cggcgaccga
     2461 gttgctcttg cccggcgtca atacgggata ataccgcgcc acatagcaga actttaaaag
     2521 tgctcatcat tggaaaacgt tcttcggggc gaaaactctc aaggatctta ccgctgttga
     2581 gatccagttc gatgtaaccc actcgtgcac ccaactgatc ttcagcatct tttactttca
     2641 ccagcgtttc tgggtgagca aaaacaggaa ggcaaaatgc cgcaaaaaag ggaataaggg
     2701 cgacacggaa atgttgaata ctcatactct tcctttttca atattattga agcatttatc
     2761 agggttattg tctcatgagc ggatacatat ttgaatgtat ttagaaaaat aaacaaatag
     2821 gggttccgcg cacatttccc cgaaaagtgc cacctgnnnn nnnnnnnnnn nnnnnnnnnn
     2881 nnnnnnnnnn nnnnnnnnnn nnnnnnnnnn nnnnnnnnnn nnnnnnnnnn nnnnnnnnnn
     2941 nnnnnnnnnn nnnnnnnnnn nnnnnnnnnn nnnnnnnnnn cnnnnnnnnn nnnnnnnnnn
     3001 nnnnnnnnnn nnnnnnnnnn nnnnnnnnnn nnnnnnnnnn nnnnnnnnnn nnnnnnnnnn
     3061 nnnnnnnnnn nnannnnnnn nnnnnnnnnn nnnnnnnnnn nnnnnnnnnn nnnnnnnnnn
     3121 nncctttgac gttggagtcc acgttctttn nnnnnnnnnn nnnnnnnnnn nnnnnnnnnn
     3181 nnnnnnaccc tatctcggtc tattcttttg atttataagg gattttgccg atttcggcct
     3241 attggttaaa aaatgagctg atttaacaaa aatttaacgc gaattttaac aaaatattaa
     3301 cgcttacaat ttccattcgc cattcaggct gcgcaactgt tgggaagggc gatcggtgcg
     3361 ggcctcttcg ctattacgcc agctggcgaa agggggatgt gctgcaaggc gattaagttg
     3421 ggtaacgcca gggttttccc agtcacgacg ttgtaaaacg acggccagtg agcgcgcgta
     3481 atacgactca ctatagggcg aattggagct ccaccgcggt ggccatatgc aatggttaat
     3541 tcgagctcgc ccggggatct aattcaatta gagactaatt caattagagc taattcaatt
     3601 aggatccaag cttatcgatt tcgaaccctc gaccgccgga gtataaatag aggcgcttcg
     3661 tctacggagc gacaattcaa ttcaaacaag caaagtgaac acgtcgctaa gcgaaagcta
     3721 agcaaataaa caagcgcagc tgaacaagct aaacaatcgg ggtaccgcta gagtcgacgg
     3781 tacgatccac cggtcgccac catggtgtcc aagggagagg agctgttcac cggagtcgtg
     3841 ccaatcctcg tcgagctgga tggtgacgtg aacggccata agttctccgt gtccggtgag
     3901 ggcgaaggtg acgccaccta cggaaagctg accctgaagt tcatctgcac caccggtaag
     3961 ctgcccgtcc cctggcccac cctggtcacc accctgtcct ggggagtgca gtgcttcgct
     4021 cgctaccccg accacatgaa gcagcacgac ttcttcaagt ccgccatgcc agaaggatac
     4081 gttcaggagc gcaccatctt cttcaaggac gatggcaact acaagacccg cgccgaggtg
     4141 aagttcgagg gcgataccct ggtcaaccgt atcgagctga agggcatcga cttcaaggag
     4201 gacggcaaca tcttgggtca caagctggag tacaactaca ttagcgacaa cgtgtacatc
     4261 accgctgata agcagaagaa cggcatcaag gctaacttca agatccgtca caacatcgag
     4321 gatggcggcg tccagctggc tgatcactac cagcagaaca cccccattgg tgatggtccc
     4381 gtgctgctgc ccgataatca ctacctgtcc acccagtcca agctctccaa ggacgtgagt
     4441 agtacatgtg catacatctt aagttcactt gatctatagg aactgcgatt gcaacatcaa
     4501 attgtctgcg gcgtgagaac tgcgacccac aaaaatccca aaccgcggcc gtttatcacc
     4561 actttgtaca agaaagctgg gtcggcgcgc ccacccttga agttcctatt ctctagaaag
     4621 tataggaact tcggtgaagg gggcggccgc ggagcctgct tttttgtaca aacttgtgat
     4681 aaacgaattc ttgaagacga aagggcacaa acaaatagtg acacgaaaca gattattctg
     4741 gtagctgttc tcgctatata agacaatttt tgagatcata tcatgatcaa gacatctaaa
     4801 ggcattcatt ttcgactata ttctttttta caaaaaatat aacaaccaga tattttaagc
     4861 tgatcctaga tgcacaaaaa ataaataaaa gtataaacct acttcgtagg atacttcggg
     4921 gtactttttg ttcggggtta gatgagcata acgcttgtag ttgatatttg agatccccta
     4981 tcattgcagc caaacgagaa gcgtgatcac atggtcctcc tcgagttcgt gaccgccgcc
     5041 ggcatcaccc tgggcatgga cgagctgtac aagtaagtat agtgccttga ccgagctcgc
     5101 ccactaagcg tcgcgccact tcaacgctcg atgggagcgt cattggtggg cggggtaacc
     5161 gtcgaaatca gtgtttacgc ttccaatcgc aacaaaaaat tcactgcaac actgaaaagc
     5221 atacgaaaac gatgaagatt gtacgagaaa ccataaagta ttttatccac aaagacacgt
     5281 atagcagaaa agccaagtta actcggcgat aagttgtgta cacaagaata aaatcggcca
     5341 gattcagtgt tgtcagaaat aagaaaaccc cactatgttt ttctttgcct tttctttctc
     5401 ccagcgatca ttcatttcgt ggtgaaagaa cggggtcatt gcacggagtt tcgactgcgg
     5461 gaaagcagag ctgccgttca cttcgtctat aattagcgct ttctattttc cccgattcgg
     5521 gccgctgctg cgcttttccg cctgctgttt gtggcaagtg tagcagcagg ctgtgcacgc
     5581 agtgtggcat gcacttggct ttccaccgtt ggtatcgatt
//
LOCUS       p{3P3-mTurquoise::FRT-RC,attB}        5620 bp    DNA     circular UNA 02-MAR-2021
DEFINITION  2,087 reads from Sample_P230 assembled using Geneious.
ACCESSION   urn.local...5y-d2u4kh6
VERSION     urn.local...5y-d2u4kh6
KEYWORDS    .
SOURCE      
  ORGANISM  .
FEATURES             Location/Qualifiers
     CDS             complement(135..995)
                     /note="confers ampicillin resistance"
                     /product="beta-lactamase"
                     /gene="bla"
                     /note="Derived using Geneious Prime 2020.2.5 'Annotate
                     from Database' based on nucleotide similarity"
                     /standard_name="ampR"
     rep_origin      1127..1582
     promoter        1749..1766
     misc_feature    1829..1841
                     /note="Geneious type: dna binding region"
                     /note="Derived using Geneious Prime 2020.2.5 'Annotate
                     from Database' based on nucleotide similarity"
                     /standard_name="P3"
     misc_feature    1845..1857
                     /note="Geneious type: dna binding region"
                     /note="Derived using Geneious Prime 2020.2.5 'Annotate
                     from Database' based on nucleotide similarity"
                     /standard_name="P3"
     misc_feature    1860..1872
                     /note="Geneious type: dna binding region"
                     /note="Derived using Geneious Prime 2020.2.5 'Annotate
                     from Database' based on nucleotide similarity"
                     /standard_name="P3"
     promoter        1904..2071
     gene            join(2072..2704,3260..3346)
                     /standard_name="mTurquoise"
     misc_feature    2705..2725
                     /note="Derived using Geneious Prime 2020.2.5 'Annotate
                     from Database' based on nucleotide similarity"
                     /standard_name="w-int-F"
     misc_feature    2829..2849
                     /note="Geneious type: attB2"
                     /standard_name="attB2"
     misc_feature    complement(2869..2902)
                     /note="minimal FRT site that allows excision but not
                     integration"
                     /note="Derived using Geneious Prime 2020.2.5 'Annotate
                     from Database' based on nucleotide similarity"
                     /standard_name="min FRT"
     misc_feature    complement(2926..2946)
                     /note="Geneious type: attB1"
                     /standard_name="attB1"
     gene            complement(3240..3259)
                     /note="Derived using Geneious Prime 2020.2.5 'Annotate
                     from Database' based on nucleotide similarity"
                     /standard_name="w-int-R"
     3'UTR           3373..4185
                     /note="Derived using Geneious Prime 2020.2.5 'Annotate
                     from Database' based on nucleotide similarity"
                     /standard_name="alpha-Tubulin 3'UTR"
     misc_feature    4246..4529
                     /note="Derived using Geneious Prime 2020.2.5 'Annotate
                     from Database' based on nucleotide similarity"
                     /standard_name="attB"
     promoter        complement(4557..4573)
     rep_origin      complement(4996..5584)
ORIGIN      
        1 cagtggaacg aaaactcacg ttaagggatt ttggtcatga gattatcaaa aaggatcttc
       61 acctagatcc ttttaaatta aaaatgaagt tttaaatcaa tctaaagtat atatgagtaa
      121 acttggtctg acagttacca atgcttaatc agtgaggcac ctatctcagc gatctgtcta
      181 tttcgttcat ccatagttgc ctgactcccc gtcgtgtaga taactacgat acgggagggc
      241 ttaccatctg gccccagtgc tgcaatgata ccgcgagacc cacgctcacc ggctccagat
      301 ttatcagcaa taaaccagcc agccggaagg gccgagcgca gaagtggtcc tgcaacttta
      361 tccgcctcca tccagtctat taattgttgc cgggaagcta gagtaagtag ttcgccagtt
      421 aatagtttgc gcaacgttgt tgccattgct acaggcatcg tggtgtcacg ctcgtcgttt
      481 ggtatggctt cattcagctc cggttcccaa cgatcaaggc gagttacatg atcccccatg
      541 ttgtgcaaaa aagcggttag ctccttcggt cctccgatcg ttgtcagaag taagttggcc
      601 gcagtgttat cactcatggt tatggcagca ctgcataatt ctcttactgt catgccatcc
      661 gtaagatgct tttctgtgac tggtgagtac tcaaccaagt cattctgaga atagtgtatg
      721 cggcgaccga gttgctcttg cccggcgtca atacgggata ataccgcgcc acatagcaga
      781 actttaaaag tgctcatcat tggaaaacgt tcttcggggc gaaaactctc aaggatctta
      841 ccgctgttga gatccagttc gatgtaaccc actcgtgcac ccaactgatc ttcagcatct
      901 tttactttca ccagcgtttc tgggtgagca aaaacaggaa ggcaaaatgc cgcaaaaaag
      961 ggaataaggg cgacacggaa atgttgaata ctcatactct tcctttttca atattattga
     1021 agcatttatc agggttattg tctcatgagc ggatacatat ttgaatgtat ttagaaaaat
     1081 aaacaaatag gggttccgcg cacatttccc cgaaaagtgc cacctgnnnn nnnnnnnnnn
     1141 nnnnnnnnnn nnnnnnnnnn nnnnnnnnnn nnnnnnnnnn nnnnnnnnnn nnnnnnnnnn
     1201 nnnnnnnnnn nnnnnnnnnn nnnnnnnnnn nnnnnnnnnn nnnnnnnnnn cnnnnnnnnn
     1261 nnnnnnnnnn nnnnnnnnnn nnnnnnnnnn nnnnnnnnnn nnnnnnnnnn nnnnnnnnnn
     1321 nnnnnnnnnn nnnnnnnnnn nnannnnnnn nnnnnnnnnn nnnnnnnnnn nnnnnnnnnn
     1381 nnnnnnnnnn nncctttgac gttggagtcc acgttctttn nnnnnnnnnn nnnnnnnnnn
     1441 nnnnnnnnnn nnnnnnaccc tatctcggtc tattcttttg atttataagg gattttgccg
     1501 atttcggcct attggttaaa aaatgagctg atttaacaaa aatttaacgc gaattttaac
     1561 aaaatattaa cgcttacaat ttccattcgc cattcaggct gcgcaactgt tgggaagggc
     1621 gatcggtgcg ggcctcttcg ctattacgcc agctggcgaa agggggatgt gctgcaaggc
     1681 gattaagttg ggtaacgcca gggttttccc agtcacgacg ttgtaaaacg acggccagtg
     1741 agcgcgcgta atacgactca ctatagggcg aattggagct ccaccgcggt ggccatatgc
     1801 aatggttaat tcgagctcgc ccggggatct aattcaatta gagactaatt caattagagc
     1861 taattcaatt aggatccaag cttatcgatt tcgaaccctc gaccgccgga gtataaatag
     1921 aggcgcttcg tctacggagc gacaattcaa ttcaaacaag caaagtgaac acgtcgctaa
     1981 gcgaaagcta agcaaataaa caagcgcagc tgaacaagct aaacaatcgg ggtaccgcta
     2041 gagtcgacgg tacgatccac cggtcgccac catggtgtcc aagggagagg agctgttcac
     2101 cggagtcgtg ccaatcctcg tcgagctgga tggtgacgtg aacggccata agttctccgt
     2161 gtccggtgag ggcgaaggtg acgccaccta cggaaagctg accctgaagt tcatctgcac
     2221 caccggtaag ctgcccgtcc cctggcccac cctggtcacc accctgtcct ggggagtgca
     2281 gtgcttcgct cgctaccccg accacatgaa gcagcacgac ttcttcaagt ccgccatgcc
     2341 agaaggatac gttcaggagc gcaccatctt cttcaaggac gatggcaact acaagacccg
     2401 cgccgaggtg aagttcgagg gcgataccct ggtcaaccgt atcgagctga agggcatcga
     2461 cttcaaggag gacggcaaca tcttgggtca caagctggag tacaactaca ttagcgacaa
     2521 cgtgtacatc accgctgata agcagaagaa cggcatcaag gctaacttca agatccgtca
     2581 caacatcgag gatggcggcg tccagctggc tgatcactac cagcagaaca cccccattgg
     2641 tgatggtccc gtgctgctgc ccgataatca ctacctgtcc acccagtcca agctctccaa
     2701 ggacgtgagt agtacatgtg catacatctt aagttcactt gatctatagg aactgcgatt
     2761 gcaacatcaa attgtctgcg gcgtgagaac tgcgacccac aaaaatccca aaccgcggcc
     2821 gtttatcacc actttgtaca agaaagctgg gtcggcgcgc ccacccttga agttcctata
     2881 ctttctagag aataggaact tcggtgaagg gggcggccgc ggagcctgct tttttgtaca
     2941 aacttgtgat aaacgaattc ttgaagacga aagggcacaa acaaatagtg acacgaaaca
     3001 gattattctg gtagctgttc tcgctatata agacaatttt tgagatcata tcatgatcaa
     3061 gacatctaaa ggcattcatt ttcgactata ttctttttta caaaaaatat aacaaccaga
     3121 tattttaagc tgatcctaga tgcacaaaaa ataaataaaa gtataaacct acttcgtagg
     3181 atacttcggg gtactttttg ttcggggtta gatgagcata acgcttgtag ttgatatttg
     3241 agatccccta tcattgcagc caaacgagaa gcgtgatcac atggtcctcc tcgagttcgt
     3301 gaccgccgcc ggcatcaccc tgggcatgga cgagctgtac aagtaagtat agtgccttga
     3361 ccgagctcgc ccactaagcg tcgcgccact tcaacgctcg atgggagcgt cattggtggg
     3421 cggggtaacc gtcgaaatca gtgtttacgc ttccaatcgc aacaaaaaat tcactgcaac
     3481 actgaaaagc atacgaaaac gatgaagatt gtacgagaaa ccataaagta ttttatccac
     3541 aaagacacgt atagcagaaa agccaagtta actcggcgat aagttgtgta cacaagaata
     3601 aaatcggcca gattcagtgt tgtcagaaat aagaaaaccc cactatgttt ttctttgcct
     3661 tttctttctc ccagcgatca ttcatttcgt ggtgaaagaa cggggtcatt gcacggagtt
     3721 tcgactgcgg gaaagcagag ctgccgttca cttcgtctat aattagcgct ttctattttc
     3781 cccgattcgg gccgctgctg cgcttttccg cctgctgttt gtggcaagtg tagcagcagg
     3841 ctgtgcacgc agtgtggcat gcacttggct ttccaccgtt ggtatcgatt ctctgggacg
     3901 atgagtcatt cctttcgggg ccacagcata atcgttgcca gctcaccgaa atggtgactt
     3961 catttcttaa ctgccgtcaa gcatgcgatt gtacatacat acatatttat atatgtacat
     4021 atttatgtga ctatggtagg tcgatataat agcaatcaac gcaagcaaat gtgtcagtcc
     4081 tgcttacagg aacgattcta tttagtaatt ttcgttgtat aaagtaatta tgtatgtatg
     4141 taagccccat aaatctgaaa caattaggca aaaccatgcg aagctctcta gtataacttc
     4201 gtataatgta tgctatacga agttctcgag ggggggcccg gtaccgtcga cgatgtaggt
     4261 cacggtctcg aagccgcggt gcgggtgcca gggcgtgccc ttgggctccc cgggcgcgta
     4321 ctccacctca cccatctggt ccatcatgat gaacgggtcg aggtggcggt agttgatccc
     4381 ggcgaacgcg cggcgcgccg ggaagccctc gccctcgaaa ccgctgggcg cggtggtcac
     4441 ggtgagcacg ggacgtgcga cggcgtcggc gggtgcggat acgcggggca gcgtcagcgg
     4501 gttctcgacg gtcacggcgg gcatgtcgac actagtggta cccagctttt gttcccttta
     4561 gtgagggtta attgcgcgct tggcgtaatc atggtcatag ctgtttcctg tgtgaaattg
     4621 ttatccgctc acaattccac acaacatacg agccggaagc ataaagtgta aagcctgggg
     4681 tgcctaatga gtgagctaac tcacattaat tgcgttgcgc tcactgcccg ctttccagtc
     4741 gggaaacctg tcgtgccagc tgcattaatg aatcggccaa cgcgcgggga gaggcggttt
     4801 gcgtattggg cgctcttccg cttcctcgct cactgactcg ctgcgctcgg tcgttcggct
     4861 gcggcgagcg gtatcagctc actcaaaggc ggtaatacgg ttatccacag aatcagggga
     4921 taacgcagga aagaacatgt gagcaaaagg ccagcaaaag gccaggaacc gtaaaaaggc
     4981 cgcgttgctg gcgtttttcc ataggctccg cccccctgac gagcatcaca aaaatcgacg
     5041 ctcaagtcag aggtggcgaa acccgacagg actataaaga taccaggcgt ttccccctgg
     5101 aagctccctc gtgcgctctc ctgttccgac cctgccgctt accggatacc tgtccgcctt
     5161 tctcccttcg ggaagcgtgg cgctttctca tagctcacgc tgtaggtatc tcagttcggt
     5221 gtaggtcgtt cgctccaagc tgggctgtgt gcacgaaccc cccgttcagc ccgaccgctg
     5281 cgccttatcc ggtaactatc gtcttgagtc caacccggta agacacgact tatcgccact
     5341 ggcagcagcc actggtaaca ggattagcag agcgaggtat gtaggcggtg ctacagagtt
     5401 cttgaagtgg tggcctaact acggctacac tagaagaaca gtatttggta tctgcgctct
     5461 gctgaagcca gttaccttcg gaaaaagagt tggtagctct tgatccggca aacaaaccac
     5521 cgctggtagc ggtggttttt ttgtttgcaa gcagcagatt acgcgcagaa aaaaaggatc
     5581 tcaagaagat cctttgatct tttctacggg gtctgacgct
//
LOCUS       p{3P3-mTurquoise::GW,attB}        7205 bp    DNA     circular UNA 02-MAR-2021
DEFINITION  1,978 reads from Sample_P289 assembled using Geneious.
ACCESSION   urn.local...30-d2u3jbd
VERSION     urn.local...30-d2u3jbd
KEYWORDS    .
SOURCE      
  ORGANISM  .
FEATURES             Location/Qualifiers
     gene            complement(415..434)
                     /note="Derived using Geneious Prime 2020.2.5 'Annotate
                     from Database' based on nucleotide similarity"
                     /standard_name="w-int-R"
     gene            join(4870..5499,435..524)
                     /standard_name="mTurquoise"
     3'UTR           551..1363
                     /note="Derived using Geneious Prime 2020.2.5 'Annotate
                     from Database' based on nucleotide similarity"
                     /standard_name="alpha-Tubulin 3'UTR"
     misc_feature    1424..1707
                     /note="Derived using Geneious Prime 2020.2.5 'Annotate
                     from Database' based on nucleotide similarity"
                     /standard_name="attB"
     promoter        complement(1735..1751)
     rep_origin      complement(2174..2762)
     CDS             complement(2933..3793)
                     /note="confers ampicillin resistance"
                     /product="beta-lactamase"
                     /gene="bla"
                     /note="Derived using Geneious Prime 2020.2.5 'Annotate
                     from Database' based on nucleotide similarity"
                     /standard_name="ampR"
     rep_origin      3925..4380
     promoter        4547..4564
     misc_feature    4627..4639
                     /note="Geneious type: dna binding region"
                     /note="Derived using Geneious Prime 2020.2.5 'Annotate
                     from Database' based on nucleotide similarity"
                     /standard_name="P3"
     misc_feature    4643..4655
                     /note="Geneious type: dna binding region"
                     /note="Derived using Geneious Prime 2020.2.5 'Annotate
                     from Database' based on nucleotide similarity"
                     /standard_name="P3"
     misc_feature    4658..4670
                     /note="Geneious type: dna binding region"
                     /note="Derived using Geneious Prime 2020.2.5 'Annotate
                     from Database' based on nucleotide similarity"
                     /standard_name="P3"
     promoter        4702..4869
     misc_feature    5500..5520
                     /note="Derived using Geneious Prime 2020.2.5 'Annotate
                     from Database' based on nucleotide similarity"
                     /standard_name="w-int-F"
     misc_feature    5624..5747
                     /note="Geneious type: attR2"
                     /standard_name="attR2"
     CDS             complement(5788..6093)
                     /note="counterselectable marker from Escherichia coli -
                     inhibits bacterial gyrase (inhibited by ccdA)"
                     /product="ype II toxin-antitoxin system toxin CcdB"
                     /gene="ccdB"
                     /note="Derived using Geneious Prime 2020.2.5 'Annotate
                     from Database' based on nucleotide similarity"
                     /standard_name="ccdB CS"
     CDS             complement(6435..7094)
                     /note="Confers chloramphenicol resistance - also used as a
                     reporter"
                     /product="chloramphenicol acetyltransferase"
                     /gene="cat"
                     /note="Derived using Geneious Prime 2020.2.5 'Annotate
                     from Database' based on nucleotide similarity"
                     /standard_name="catR"
     misc_feature    complement(7203..121)
                     /note="Geneious type: attR1"
                     /standard_name="attR1"
ORIGIN      
        1 agtgactgga tatgttgtgt tttacagtat tatgtagtct gttttttatg caaaatctaa
       61 tttaatatat tgatatttat atcattttac gtttctcgtt cagctttttt gtacaaactt
      121 gtgataaacg aattcttgaa gacgaaaggg cacaaacaaa tagtgacacg aaacagatta
      181 ttctggtagc tgttctcgct atataagaca atttttgaga tcatatcatg atcaagacat
      241 ctaaaggcat tcattttcga ctatattctt ttttacaaaa aatataacaa ccagatattt
      301 taagctgatc ctagatgcac aaaaaataaa taaaagtata aacctacttc gtaggatact
      361 tcggggtact ttttgttcgg ggttagatga gcataacgct tgtagttgat atttgagatc
      421 ccctatcatt gcaggaccca aacgagaagc gtgatcacat ggtcctcctc gagttcgtga
      481 ccgccgccgg catcaccctg ggcatggacg agctgtacaa gtaagtatag tgccttgacc
      541 gagctcgccc actaagcgtc gcgccacttc aacgctcgat gggagcgtca ttggtgggcg
      601 gggtaaccgt cgaaatcagt gtttacgctt ccaatcgcaa caaaaaattc actgcaacac
      661 tgaaaagcat acgaaaacga tgaagattgt acgagaaacc ataaagtatt ttatccacaa
      721 agacacgtat agcagaaaag ccaagttaac tcggcgataa gttgtgtaca caagaataaa
      781 atcggccaga ttcagtgttg tcagaaataa gaaaacccca ctatgttttt ctttgccttt
      841 tctttctccc agcgatcatt catttcgtgg tgaaagaacg gggtcattgc acggagtttc
      901 gactgcggga aagcagagct gccgttcact tcgtctataa ttagcgcttt ctattttccc
      961 cgattcgggc cgctgctgcg cttttccgcc tgctgtttgt ggcaagtgta gcagcaggct
     1021 gtgcacgcag tgtggcatgc acttggcttt ccaccgttgg tatcgattct ctgggacgat
     1081 gagtcattcc tttcggggcc acagcataat cgttgccagc tcaccgaaat ggtgacttca
     1141 tttcttaact gccgtcaagc atgcgattgt acatacatac atatttatat atgtacatat
     1201 ttatgtgact atggtaggtc gatataatag caatcaacgc aagcaaatgt gtcagtcctg
     1261 cttacaggaa cgattctatt tagtaatttt cgttgtataa agtaattatg tatgtatgta
     1321 agccccataa atctgaaaca attaggcaaa accatgcgaa gctctctagt ataacttcgt
     1381 ataatgtatg ctatacgaag ttctcgaggg ggggcccggt accgtcgacg atgtaggtca
     1441 cggtctcgaa gccgcggtgc gggtgccagg gcgtgccctt gggctccccg ggcgcgtact
     1501 ccacctcacc catctggtcc atcatgatga acgggtcgag gtggcggtag ttgatcccgg
     1561 cgaacgcgcg gcgcgccggg aagccctcgc cctcgaaacc gctgggcgcg gtggtcacgg
     1621 tgagcacggg acgtgcgacg gcgtcggcgg gtgcggatac gcggggcagc gtcagcgggt
     1681 tctcgacggt cacggcgggc atgtcgacac tagtggtacc cagcttttgt tccctttagt
     1741 gagggttaat tgcgcgcttg gcgtaatcat ggtcatagct gtttcctgtg tgaaattgtt
     1801 atccgctcac aattccacac aacatacgag ccggaagcat aaagtgtaaa gcctggggtg
     1861 cctaatgagt gagctaactc acattaattg cgttgcgctc actgcccgct ttccagtcgg
     1921 gaaacctgtc gtgccagctg cattaatgaa tcggccaacg cgcggggaga ggcggtttgc
     1981 gtattgggcg ctcttccgct tcctcgctca ctgactcgct gcgctcggtc gttcggctgc
     2041 ggcgagcggt atcagctcac tcaaaggcgg taatacggtt atccacagaa tcaggggata
     2101 acgcaggaaa gaacatgtga gcaaaaggcc agcaaaaggc caggaaccgt aaaaaggccg
     2161 cgttgctggc gtttttccat aggctccgcc cccctgacga gcatcacaaa aatcgacgct
     2221 caagtcagag gtggcgaaac ccgacaggac tataaagata ccaggcgttt ccccctggaa
     2281 gctccctcgt gcgctctcct gttccgaccc tgccgcttac cggatacctg tccgcctttc
     2341 tcccttcggg aagcgtggcg ctttctcata gctcacgctg taggtatctc agttcggtgt
     2401 aggtcgttcg ctccaagctg ggctgtgtgc acgaaccccc cgttcagccc gaccgctgcg
     2461 ccttatccgg taactatcgt cttgagtcca acccggtaag acacgactta tcgccactgg
     2521 cagcagccac tggtaacagg attagcagag cgaggtatgt aggcggtgct acagagttct
     2581 tgaagtggtg gcctaactac ggctacacta gaagaacagt atttggtatc tgcgctctgc
     2641 tgaagccagt taccttcgga aaaagagttg gtagctcttg atccggcaaa caaaccaccg
     2701 ctggtagcgg tggttttttt gtttgcaagc agcagattac gcgcagaaaa aaaggatctc
     2761 aagaagatcc tttgatcttt tctacggggt ctgacgctca gtggaacgaa aactcacgtt
     2821 aagggatttt ggtcatgaga ttatcaaaaa ggatcttcac ctagatcctt ttaaattaaa
     2881 aatgaagttt taaatcaatc taaagtatat atgagtaaac ttggtctgac agttaccaat
     2941 gcttaatcag tgaggcacct atctcagcga tctgtctatt tcgttcatcc atagttgcct
     3001 gactccccgt cgtgtagata actacgatac gggagggctt accatctggc cccagtgctg
     3061 caatgatacc gcgagaccca cgctcaccgg ctccagattt atcagcaata aaccagccag
     3121 ccggaagggc cgagcgcaga agtggtcctg caactttatc cgcctccatc cagtctatta
     3181 attgttgccg ggaagctaga gtaagtagtt cgccagttaa tagtttgcgc aacgttgttg
     3241 ccattgctac aggcatcgtg gtgtcacgct cgtcgtttgg tatggcttca ttcagctccg
     3301 gttcccaacg atcaaggcga gttacatgat cccccatgtt gtgcaaaaaa gcggttagct
     3361 ccttcggtcc tccgatcgtt gtcagaagta agttggccgc agtgttatca ctcatggtta
     3421 tggcagcact gcataattct cttactgtca tgccatccgt aagatgcttt tctgtgactg
     3481 gtgagtactc aaccaagtca ttctgagaat agtgtatgcg gcgaccgagt tgctcttgcc
     3541 cggcgtcaat acgggataat accgcgccac atagcagaac tttaaaagtg ctcatcattg
     3601 gaaaacgttc ttcggggcga aaactctcaa ggatcttacc gctgttgaga tccagttcga
     3661 tgtaacccac tcgtgcaccc aactgatctt cagcatcttt tactttcacc agcgtttctg
     3721 ggtgagcaaa aacaggaagg caaaatgccg caaaaaaggg aataagggcg acacggaaat
     3781 gttgaatact catactcttc ctttttcaat attattgaag catttatcag ggttattgtc
     3841 tcatgagcgg atacatattt gaatgtattt agaaaaataa acaaataggg gttccgcgca
     3901 catttccccg aaaagtgcca cctgnnnnnn nnnnnnnnnn nnnnnnnnnn nnnnnnnnnn
     3961 nnnnnnnnnn nnnnnnnnnn nnnnnnnnnn nnnnnnnnnn nnnnnnnnnn nnnnnnnnnn
     4021 nnnnnnnnnn nnnnnnnnnn nnnnnnnncn nnnnnnnnnn nnnnnnnnnn nnnnnnnnnn
     4081 nnnnnnnnnn nnnnnnnnnn nnnnnnnnnn nnnnnnnnnn nnnnnnnnnn nnnnnnnnnn
     4141 annnnnnnnn nnnnnnnnnn nnnnnnnnnn nnnnnnnnnn nnnnnnnnnn cctttgacgt
     4201 tggagtccac gttctttnnn nnnnnnnnnn nnnnnnnnnn nnnnnnnnnn nnnnacccta
     4261 tctcggtcta ttcttttgat ttataaggga ttttgccgat ttcggcctat tggttaaaaa
     4321 atgagctgat ttaacaaaaa tttaacgcga attttaacaa aatattaacg cttacaattt
     4381 ccattcgcca ttcaggctgc gcaactgttg ggaagggcga tcggtgcggg cctcttcgct
     4441 attacgccag ctggcgaaag ggggatgtgc tgcaaggcga ttaagttggg taacgccagg
     4501 gttttcccag tcacgacgtt gtaaaacgac ggccagtgag cgcgcgtaat acgactcact
     4561 atagggcgaa ttggagctcc accgcggtgg ccatatgcaa tggttaattc gagctcgccc
     4621 ggggatctaa ttcaattaga gactaattca attagagcta attcaattag gatccaagct
     4681 tatcgatttc gaaccctcga ccgccggagt ataaatagag gcgcttcgtc tacggagcga
     4741 caattcaatt caaacaagca aagtgaacac gtcgctaagc gaaagctaag caaataaaca
     4801 agcgcagctg aacaagctaa acaatcgggg taccgctaga gtcgacggta cgatccaccg
     4861 gtcgccacca tggtgtccaa gggagaggag ctgttcaccg gagtcgtgcc aatcctcgtc
     4921 gagctggatg gtgacgtgaa cggccataag ttctccgtgt ccggtgaggg cgaaggtgac
     4981 gccacctacg gaaagctgac cctgaagttc atctgcacca ccggtaagct gcccgtcccc
     5041 tggcccaccc tggtcaccac cctgtcctgg ggagtgcagt gcttcgctcg ctaccccgac
     5101 cacatgaagc agcacgactt cttcaagtcc gccatgccag aaggatacgt tcaggagcgc
     5161 accatcttct tcaaggacga tggcaactac aagacccgcg ccgaggtgaa gttcgagggc
     5221 gataccctgg tcaaccgtat cgagctgaag ggcatcgact tcaaggagga cggcaacatc
     5281 ttgggtcaca agctggagta caactacatt agcgacaacg tgtacatcac cgctgataag
     5341 cagaagaacg gcatcaaggc taacttcaag atccgtcaca acatcgagga tggcggcgtc
     5401 cagctggctg atcactacca gcagaacacc cccattggtg atggtcccgt gctgctgccc
     5461 gataatcact acctgtccac ccagtccaag ctctccaagg tgagtagtac atgtgcatac
     5521 atcttaagtt cacttgatct ataggaactg cgattgcaac atcaaattgt ctgcggcgtg
     5581 agaactgcga cccacaaaaa tcccaaaccg cggccgttta tcaccacttt gtacaagaaa
     5641 gctgaacgag aaacgtaaaa tgatataaat atcaatatat taaattagat tttgcataaa
     5701 aaacagacta cataatactg taaaacacaa catatccagt cactatggtc gacctgcaga
     5761 ctggctgtgt ataagggagc ctgacattta tattccccag aacatcaggt taatggcgtt
     5821 tttgatgtca ttttcgcggt ggctgagatc agccacttct tccccgataa cggagaccgg
     5881 cacactggcc atatcggtgg tcatcatgcg ccagctttca tccccgatat gcaccaccgg
     5941 gtaaagttca cgggagactt tatctgacag cagacgtgca ctggccaggg ggatcaccat
     6001 ccgtcgcccg ggcgtgtcaa taatatcact ctgtacatcc acaaacagac gataacggct
     6061 ctctctttta taggtgtaaa ccttaaactg catttcacca gcccctgttc tcgtcagcaa
     6121 aagagccgtt catttcaata aaccgggcga cctcagccat cccttcctga ttttccgctt
     6181 tccagcgttc ggcacgcaga cgacgggctt cattctgcat ggttgtgctt accagaccgg
     6241 agatattgac atcatatatg ccttgagcaa ctgatagctg tcgctgtcaa ctgtcactgt
     6301 aatacgctgc ttcatagcat acctcttttt gacatacttc gggtatacat atcagtatat
     6361 attcttatac cgcaaaaatc agcgcgcaaa tacgcatact gttatctggc ttttagtaag
     6421 ccggatccac gcgtttacgc cccgccctgc cactcatcgc agtactgttg taattcatta
     6481 agcattctgc cgacatggaa gccatcacaa acggcatgat gaacctgaat cgccagcggc
     6541 atcagcacct tgtcgccttg cgtataatat ttgcccatgg tgaaaacggg ggcgaagaag
     6601 ttgtccatat tggccacgtt taaatcaaaa ctggtgaaac tcacccaggg attggctgag
     6661 acgaaaaaca tattctcaat aaacccttta gggaaatagg ccaggttttc accgtaacac
     6721 gccacatctt gcgaatatat gtgtagaaac tgccggaaat cgtcgtggta ttcactccag
     6781 agcgatgaaa acgtttcagt ttgctcatgg aaaacggtgt aacaagggtg aacactatcc
     6841 catatcacca gctcaccgtc tttcattgcc atacggaatt ccggatgagc attcatcagg
     6901 cgggcaagaa tgtgaataaa ggccggataa aacttgtgct tatttttctt tacggtcttt
     6961 aaaaaggccg taatatccag ctgaacggtc tggttatagg tacattgagc aactgactga
     7021 aatgcctcaa aatgttcttt acgatgccat tgggatatat caacggtggt atatccagtg
     7081 atttttttct ccattttagc ttccttagct cctgaaaatc tcgacggatc ctaactcaaa
     7141 atccacacat tatacgagcc ggaagcataa agtgtaaagc ctggggtgcc taatgcggcc
     7201 gccat
//
LOCUS       p{3P3-mTurquoise::KD,attB}        5647 bp    DNA     circular UNA 02-MAR-2021
DEFINITION  1,731 reads from Sample_P305 assembled using Geneious.
ACCESSION   urn.local...66-d2u4kzh
VERSION     urn.local...66-d2u4kzh
KEYWORDS    .
SOURCE      
  ORGANISM  .
FEATURES             Location/Qualifiers
     misc_feature    356..639
                     /note="Derived using Geneious Prime 2020.2.5 'Annotate
                     from Database' based on nucleotide similarity"
                     /standard_name="attB"
     promoter        complement(667..683)
     rep_origin      complement(1106..1694)
     CDS             complement(1865..2725)
                     /note="confers ampicillin resistance"
                     /product="beta-lactamase"
                     /gene="bla"
                     /note="Derived using Geneious Prime 2020.2.5 'Annotate
                     from Database' based on nucleotide similarity"
                     /standard_name="ampR"
     rep_origin      2857..3312
     promoter        3479..3496
     misc_feature    3559..3571
                     /note="Geneious type: dna binding region"
                     /note="Derived using Geneious Prime 2020.2.5 'Annotate
                     from Database' based on nucleotide similarity"
                     /standard_name="P3"
     misc_feature    3575..3587
                     /note="Geneious type: dna binding region"
                     /note="Derived using Geneious Prime 2020.2.5 'Annotate
                     from Database' based on nucleotide similarity"
                     /standard_name="P3"
     misc_feature    3590..3602
                     /note="Geneious type: dna binding region"
                     /note="Derived using Geneious Prime 2020.2.5 'Annotate
                     from Database' based on nucleotide similarity"
                     /standard_name="P3"
     promoter        3634..3801
     gene            join(3802..4431,5014..5103)
                     /standard_name="mTurquoise"
     misc_feature    4432..4452
                     /note="Derived using Geneious Prime 2020.2.5 'Annotate
                     from Database' based on nucleotide similarity"
                     /standard_name="w-int-F"
     misc_feature    4556..4576
                     /note="Geneious type: attB2"
                     /standard_name="attB2"
     misc_feature    complement(4596..4656)
                     /note="Derived using Geneious Prime 2020.2.5 'Annotate
                     from Database' based on nucleotide similarity"
                     /standard_name="KDRT"
     misc_feature    complement(4680..4700)
                     /note="Geneious type: attB1"
                     /standard_name="attB1"
     gene            complement(4994..5013)
                     /note="Derived using Geneious Prime 2020.2.5 'Annotate
                     from Database' based on nucleotide similarity"
                     /standard_name="w-int-R"
     3'UTR           5130..295
                     /note="Derived using Geneious Prime 2020.2.5 'Annotate
                     from Database' based on nucleotide similarity"
                     /standard_name="alpha-Tubulin 3'UTR"
ORIGIN      
        1 ctctgggacg atgagtcatt cctttcgggg ccacagcata atcgttgcca gctcaccgaa
       61 atggtgactt catttcttaa ctgccgtcaa gcatgcgatt gtacatacat acatatttat
      121 atatgtacat atttatgtga ctatggtagg tcgatataat agcaatcaac gcaagcaaat
      181 gtgtcagtcc tgcttacagg aacgattcta tttagtaatt ttcgttgtat aaagtaatta
      241 tgtatgtatg taagccccat aaatctgaaa caattaggca aaaccatgcg aagctctcta
      301 gtataacttc gtataatgta tgctatacga agttctcgag ggggggcccg gtaccgtcga
      361 cgatgtaggt cacggtctcg aagccgcggt gcgggtgcca gggcgtgccc ttgggctccc
      421 cgggcgcgta ctccacctca cccatctggt ccatcatgat gaacgggtcg aggtggcggt
      481 agttgatccc ggcgaacgcg cggcgcgccg ggaagccctc gccctcgaaa ccgctgggcg
      541 cggtggtcac ggtgagcacg ggacgtgcga cggcgtcggc gggtgcggat acgcggggca
      601 gcgtcagcgg gttctcgacg gtcacggcgg gcatgtcgac actagtggta cccagctttt
      661 gttcccttta gtgagggtta attgcgcgct tggcgtaatc atggtcatag ctgtttcctg
      721 tgtgaaattg ttatccgctc acaattccac acaacatacg agccggaagc ataaagtgta
      781 aagcctgggg tgcctaatga gtgagctaac tcacattaat tgcgttgcgc tcactgcccg
      841 ctttccagtc gggaaacctg tcgtgccagc tgcattaatg aatcggccaa cgcgcgggga
      901 gaggcggttt gcgtattggg cgctcttccg cttcctcgct cactgactcg ctgcgctcgg
      961 tcgttcggct gcggcgagcg gtatcagctc actcaaaggc ggtaatacgg ttatccacag
     1021 aatcagggga taacgcagga aagaacatgt gagcaaaagg ccagcaaaag gccaggaacc
     1081 gtaaaaaggc cgcgttgctg gcgtttttcc ataggctccg cccccctgac gagcatcaca
     1141 aaaatcgacg ctcaagtcag aggtggcgaa acccgacagg actataaaga taccaggcgt
     1201 ttccccctgg aagctccctc gtgcgctctc ctgttccgac cctgccgctt accggatacc
     1261 tgtccgcctt tctcccttcg ggaagcgtgg cgctttctca tagctcacgc tgtaggtatc
     1321 tcagttcggt gtaggtcgtt cgctccaagc tgggctgtgt gcacgaaccc cccgttcagc
     1381 ccgaccgctg cgccttatcc ggtaactatc gtcttgagtc caacccggta agacacgact
     1441 tatcgccact ggcagcagcc actggtaaca ggattagcag agcgaggtat gtaggcggtg
     1501 ctacagagtt cttgaagtgg tggcctaact acggctacac tagaagaaca gtatttggta
     1561 tctgcgctct gctgaagcca gttaccttcg gaaaaagagt tggtagctct tgatccggca
     1621 aacaaaccac cgctggtagc ggtggttttt ttgtttgcaa gcagcagatt acgcgcagaa
     1681 aaaaaggatc tcaagaagat cctttgatct tttctacggg gtctgacgct cagtggaacg
     1741 aaaactcacg ttaagggatt ttggtcatga gattatcaaa aaggatcttc acctagatcc
     1801 ttttaaatta aaaatgaagt tttaaatcaa tctaaagtat atatgagtaa acttggtctg
     1861 acagttacca atgcttaatc agtgaggcac ctatctcagc gatctgtcta tttcgttcat
     1921 ccatagttgc ctgactcccc gtcgtgtaga taactacgat acgggagggc ttaccatctg
     1981 gccccagtgc tgcaatgata ccgcgagacc cacgctcacc ggctccagat ttatcagcaa
     2041 taaaccagcc agccggaagg gccgagcgca gaagtggtcc tgcaacttta tccgcctcca
     2101 tccagtctat taattgttgc cgggaagcta gagtaagtag ttcgccagtt aatagtttgc
     2161 gcaacgttgt tgccattgct acaggcatcg tggtgtcacg ctcgtcgttt ggtatggctt
     2221 cattcagctc cggttcccaa cgatcaaggc gagttacatg atcccccatg ttgtgcaaaa
     2281 aagcggttag ctccttcggt cctccgatcg ttgtcagaag taagttggcc gcagtgttat
     2341 cactcatggt tatggcagca ctgcataatt ctcttactgt catgccatcc gtaagatgct
     2401 tttctgtgac tggtgagtac tcaaccaagt cattctgaga atagtgtatg cggcgaccga
     2461 gttgctcttg cccggcgtca atacgggata ataccgcgcc acatagcaga actttaaaag
     2521 tgctcatcat tggaaaacgt tcttcggggc gaaaactctc aaggatctta ccgctgttga
     2581 gatccagttc gatgtaaccc actcgtgcac ccaactgatc ttcagcatct tttactttca
     2641 ccagcgtttc tgggtgagca aaaacaggaa ggcaaaatgc cgcaaaaaag ggaataaggg
     2701 cgacacggaa atgttgaata ctcatactct tcctttttca atattattga agcatttatc
     2761 agggttattg tctcatgagc ggatacatat ttgaatgtat ttagaaaaat aaacaaatag
     2821 gggttccgcg cacatttccc cgaaaagtgc cacctgnnnn nnnnnnnnnn nnnnnnnnnn
     2881 nnnnnnnnnn nnnnnnnnnn nnnnnnnnnn nnnnnnnnnn nnnnnnnnnn nnnnnnnnnn
     2941 nnnnnnnnnn nnnnnnnnnn nnnnnnnnnn nnnnnnnnnn cnnnnnnnnn nnnnnnnnnn
     3001 nnnnnnnnnn nnnnnnnnnn nnnnnnnnnn nnnnnnnnnn nnnnnnnnnn nnnnnnnnnn
     3061 nnnnnnnnnn nnannnnnnn nnnnnnnnnn nnnnnnnnnn nnnnnnnnnn nnnnnnnnnn
     3121 nncctttgac gttggagtcc acgttctttn nnnnnnnnnn nnnnnnnnnn nnnnnnnnnn
     3181 nnnnnnaccc tatctcggtc tattcttttg atttataagg gattttgccg atttcggcct
     3241 attggttaaa aaatgagctg atttaacaaa aatttaacgc gaattttaac aaaatattaa
     3301 cgcttacaat ttccattcgc cattcaggct gcgcaactgt tgggaagggc gatcggtgcg
     3361 ggcctcttcg ctattacgcc agctggcgaa agggggatgt gctgcaaggc gattaagttg
     3421 ggtaacgcca gggttttccc agtcacgacg ttgtaaaacg acggccagtg agcgcgcgta
     3481 atacgactca ctatagggcg aattggagct ccaccgcggt ggccatatgc aatggttaat
     3541 tcgagctcgc ccggggatct aattcaatta gagactaatt caattagagc taattcaatt
     3601 aggatccaag cttatcgatt tcgaaccctc gaccgccgga gtataaatag aggcgcttcg
     3661 tctacggagc gacaattcaa ttcaaacaag caaagtgaac acgtcgctaa gcgaaagcta
     3721 agcaaataaa caagcgcagc tgaacaagct aaacaatcgg ggtaccgcta gagtcgacgg
     3781 tacgatccac cggtcgccac catggtgtcc aagggagagg agctgttcac cggagtcgtg
     3841 ccaatcctcg tcgagctgga tggtgacgtg aacggccata agttctccgt gtccggtgag
     3901 ggcgaaggtg acgccaccta cggaaagctg accctgaagt tcatctgcac caccggtaag
     3961 ctgcccgtcc cctggcccac cctggtcacc accctgtcct ggggagtgca gtgcttcgct
     4021 cgctaccccg accacatgaa gcagcacgac ttcttcaagt ccgccatgcc agaaggatac
     4081 gttcaggagc gcaccatctt cttcaaggac gatggcaact acaagacccg cgccgaggtg
     4141 aagttcgagg gcgataccct ggtcaaccgt atcgagctga agggcatcga cttcaaggag
     4201 gacggcaaca tcttgggtca caagctggag tacaactaca ttagcgacaa cgtgtacatc
     4261 accgctgata agcagaagaa cggcatcaag gctaacttca agatccgtca caacatcgag
     4321 gatggcggcg tccagctggc tgatcactac cagcagaaca cccccattgg tgatggtccc
     4381 gtgctgctgc ccgataatca ctacctgtcc acccagtcca agctctccaa ggtgagtagt
     4441 acatgtgcat acatcttaag ttcacttgat ctataggaac tgcgattgca acatcaaatt
     4501 gtctgcggcg tgagaactgc gacccacaaa aatcccaaac cgcggccgtt tatcaccact
     4561 ttgtacaaga aagctgggtc ggcgcgccca cccttaaacg atatcagaca tttgtctgat
     4621 aatgaagcat tatcagacaa atgtctgata tcgtttggtg aagggggcgg ccgcggagcc
     4681 tgcttttttg tacaaacttg tgataaacga attcttgaag acgaaagggc acaaacaaat
     4741 agtgacacga aacagattat tctggtagct gttctcgcta tataagacaa tttttgagat
     4801 catatcatga tcaagacatc taaaggcatt cattttcgac tatattcttt tttacaaaaa
     4861 atataacaac cagatatttt aagctgatcc tagatgcaca aaaaataaat aaaagtataa
     4921 acctacttcg taggatactt cggggtactt tttgttcggg gttagatgag cataacgctt
     4981 gtagttgata tttgagatcc cctatcattg caggacccaa acgagaagcg tgatcacatg
     5041 gtcctcctcg agttcgtgac cgccgccggc atcaccctgg gcatggacga gctgtacaag
     5101 taagtatagt gccttgaccg agctcgccca ctaagcgtcg cgccacttca acgctcgatg
     5161 ggagcgtcat tggtgggcgg ggtaaccgtc gaaatcagtg tttacgcttc caatcgcaac
     5221 aaaaaattca ctgcaacact gaaaagcata cgaaaacgat gaagattgta cgagaaacca
     5281 taaagtattt tatccacaaa gacacgtata gcagaaaagc caagttaact cggcgataag
     5341 ttgtgtacac aagaataaaa tcggccagat tcagtgttgt cagaaataag aaaaccccac
     5401 tatgtttttc tttgcctttt ctttctccca gcgatcattc atttcgtggt gaaagaacgg
     5461 ggtcattgca cggagtttcg actgcgggaa agcagagctg ccgttcactt cgtctataat
     5521 tagcgctttc tattttcccc gattcgggcc gctgctgcgc ttttccgcct gctgtttgtg
     5581 gcaagtgtag cagcaggctg tgcacgcagt gtggcatgca cttggctttc caccgttggt
     5641 atcgatt
//
LOCUS       p{ie1-DsRed::FRT,attB}        6579 bp    DNA     circular UNA 02-MAR-2021
DEFINITION  1,280 reads from Sample_P538 assembled using Geneious.
ACCESSION   urn.local...9z-d2u5cro
VERSION     urn.local...9z-d2u5cro
KEYWORDS    .
SOURCE      
  ORGANISM  .
FEATURES             Location/Qualifiers
     misc_feature    218..501
                     /note="Derived using Geneious Prime 2020.2.5 'Annotate
                     from Database' based on nucleotide similarity"
                     /standard_name="attB"
     promoter        complement(529..545)
     rep_origin      complement(968..1556)
     CDS             complement(1727..2587)
                     /note="confers ampicillin resistance"
                     /product="beta-lactamase"
                     /gene="bla"
                     /note="Derived using Geneious Prime 2020.2.5 'Annotate
                     from Database' based on nucleotide similarity"
                     /standard_name="ampR"
     rep_origin      2719..3174
     promoter        3341..3358
     misc_feature    3398..4497
                     /locus_tag="ie1 promoter"
                     /note="Derived using Geneious Prime 2020.2.5 'Annotate
                     from Database' based on nucleotide similarity"
                     /note="Geneious type: Enhancer"
                     /standard_name="ie1"
     promoter        4513..4666
     gene            join(4667..4807,5363..5899)
                     /standard_name="DsRed"
     misc_feature    4808..4828
                     /note="Derived using Geneious Prime 2020.2.5 'Annotate
                     from Database' based on nucleotide similarity"
                     /standard_name="w-int-F"
     misc_feature    4932..4952
                     /note="Geneious type: attB2"
                     /standard_name="attB2"
     misc_feature    4972..5005
                     /note="minimal FRT site that allows excision but not
                     integration"
                     /note="Derived using Geneious Prime 2020.2.5 'Annotate
                     from Database' based on nucleotide similarity"
                     /standard_name="min FRT"
     misc_feature    complement(5029..5049)
                     /note="Geneious type: attB1"
                     /standard_name="attB1"
     gene            complement(5343..5362)
                     /note="Derived using Geneious Prime 2020.2.5 'Annotate
                     from Database' based on nucleotide similarity"
                     /standard_name="w-int-R"
     3'UTR           5924..157
                     /note="Derived using Geneious Prime 2020.2.5 'Annotate
                     from Database' based on nucleotide similarity"
                     /standard_name="alpha-Tubulin 3'UTR"
ORIGIN      
        1 gactatggta ggtcgatata atagcaatca acgcaagcaa atgtgtcagt cctgcttaca
       61 ggaacgattc tatttagtaa ttttcgttgt ataaagtaat tatgtatgta tgtaagcccc
      121 ataaatctga aacaattagg caaaaccatg cgaagctctc tagtataact tcgtataatg
      181 tatgctatac gaagttctcg agggggggcc cggtaccgtc gacgatgtag gtcacggtct
      241 cgaagccgcg gtgcgggtgc cagggcgtgc ccttgggctc cccgggcgcg tactccacct
      301 cacccatctg gtccatcatg atgaacgggt cgaggtggcg gtagttgatc ccggcgaacg
      361 cgcggcgcgc cgggaagccc tcgccctcga aaccgctggg cgcggtggtc acggtgagca
      421 cgggacgtgc gacggcgtcg gcgggtgcgg atacgcgggg cagcgtcagc gggttctcga
      481 cggtcacggc gggcatgtcg acactagtgg tacccagctt ttgttccctt tagtgagggt
      541 taattgcgcg cttggcgtaa tcatggtcat agctgtttcc tgtgtgaaat tgttatccgc
      601 tcacaattcc acacaacata cgagccggaa gcataaagtg taaagcctgg ggtgcctaat
      661 gagtgagcta actcacatta attgcgttgc gctcactgcc cgctttccag tcgggaaacc
      721 tgtcgtgcca gctgcattaa tgaatcggcc aacgcgcggg gagaggcggt ttgcgtattg
      781 ggcgctcttc cgcttcctcg ctcactgact cgctgcgctc ggtcgttcgg ctgcggcgag
      841 cggtatcagc tcactcaaag gcggtaatac ggttatccac agaatcaggg gataacgcag
      901 gaaagaacat gtgagcaaaa ggccagcaaa aggccaggaa ccgtaaaaag gccgcgttgc
      961 tggcgttttt ccataggctc cgcccccctg acgagcatca caaaaatcga cgctcaagtc
     1021 agaggtggcg aaacccgaca ggactataaa gataccaggc gtttccccct ggaagctccc
     1081 tcgtgcgctc tcctgttccg accctgccgc ttaccggata cctgtccgcc tttctccctt
     1141 cgggaagcgt ggcgctttct catagctcac gctgtaggta tctcagttcg gtgtaggtcg
     1201 ttcgctccaa gctgggctgt gtgcacgaac cccccgttca gcccgaccgc tgcgccttat
     1261 ccggtaacta tcgtcttgag tccaacccgg taagacacga cttatcgcca ctggcagcag
     1321 ccactggtaa caggattagc agagcgaggt atgtaggcgg tgctacagag ttcttgaagt
     1381 ggtggcctaa ctacggctac actagaagaa cagtatttgg tatctgcgct ctgctgaagc
     1441 cagttacctt cggaaaaaga gttggtagct cttgatccgg caaacaaacc accgctggta
     1501 gcggtggttt ttttgtttgc aagcagcaga ttacgcgcag aaaaaaagga tctcaagaag
     1561 atcctttgat cttttctacg gggtctgacg ctcagtggaa cgaaaactca cgttaaggga
     1621 ttttggtcat gagattatca aaaaggatct tcacctagat ccttttaaat taaaaatgaa
     1681 gttttaaatc aatctaaagt atatatgagt aaacttggtc tgacagttac caatgcttaa
     1741 tcagtgaggc acctatctca gcgatctgtc tatttcgttc atccatagtt gcctgactcc
     1801 ccgtcgtgta gataactacg atacgggagg gcttaccatc tggccccagt gctgcaatga
     1861 taccgcgaga cccacgctca ccggctccag atttatcagc aataaaccag ccagccggaa
     1921 gggccgagcg cagaagtggt cctgcaactt tatccgcctc catccagtct attaattgtt
     1981 gccgggaagc tagagtaagt agttcgccag ttaatagttt gcgcaacgtt gttgccattg
     2041 ctacaggcat cgtggtgtca cgctcgtcgt ttggtatggc ttcattcagc tccggttccc
     2101 aacgatcaag gcgagttaca tgatccccca tgttgtgcaa aaaagcggtt agctccttcg
     2161 gtcctccgat cgttgtcaga agtaagttgg ccgcagtgtt atcactcatg gttatggcag
     2221 cactgcataa ttctcttact gtcatgccat ccgtaagatg cttttctgtg actggtgagt
     2281 actcaaccaa gtcattctga gaatagtgta tgcggcgacc gagttgctct tgcccggcgt
     2341 caatacggga taataccgcg ccacatagca gaactttaaa agtgctcatc attggaaaac
     2401 gttcttcggg gcgaaaactc tcaaggatct taccgctgtt gagatccagt tcgatgtaac
     2461 ccactcgtgc acccaactga tcttcagcat cttttacttt caccagcgtt tctgggtgag
     2521 caaaaacagg aaggcaaaat gccgcaaaaa agggaataag ggcgacacgg aaatgttgaa
     2581 tactcatact cttccttttt caatattatt gaagcattta tcagggttat tgtctcatga
     2641 gcggatacat atttgaatgt atttagaaaa ataaacaaat aggggttccg cgcacatttc
     2701 cccgaaaagt gccacctgnn nnnnnnnnnn nnnnnnnnnn nnnnnnnnnn nnnnnnnnnn
     2761 nnnnnnnnnn nnnnnnnnnn nnnnnnnnnn nnnnnnnnnn nnnnnnnnnn nnnnnnnnnn
     2821 nnnnnnnnnn nnnnnnnnnn nncnnnnnnn nnnnnnnnnn nnnnnnnnnn nnnnnnnnnn
     2881 nnnnnnnnnn nnnnnnnnnn nnnnnnnnnn nnnnnnnnnn nnnnnnnnnn nnnnannnnn
     2941 nnnnnnnnnn nnnnnnnnnn nnnnnnnnnn nnnnnnnnnn nnnncctttg acgttggagt
     3001 ccacgttctt tnnnnnnnnn nnnnnnnnnn nnnnnnnnnn nnnnnnnnac cctatctcgg
     3061 tctattcttt tgatttataa gggattttgc cgatttcggc ctattggtta aaaaatgagc
     3121 tgatttaaca aaaatttaac gcgaatttta acaaaatatt aacgcttaca atttccattc
     3181 gccattcagg ctgcgcaact gttgggaagg gcgatcggtg cgggcctctt cgctattacg
     3241 ccagctggcg aaagggggat gtgctgcaag gcgattaagt tgggtaacgc cagggttttc
     3301 ccagtcacga cgttgtaaaa cgacggccag tgagcgcgcg taatacgact cactataggg
     3361 cgaattggag ctccaccgcg gtggcggccg ctttaatccg agctcttacg cgcccgcgta
     3421 aaacacaatc aagtatgagt cataagctga tgtcatgttt tgcacacggc tcataaccga
     3481 actggcttta cgagtagaat tctacttgta acgcacgatc agtggatgat gtcatttgtt
     3541 tttcaaatcg agatgatgtc atgttttgca cacggctcat aaactcgctt tacgagtaga
     3601 attctacgtg taacgcacga tcgattgatg agtcatttgt tttgcaatat gatatcatac
     3661 aatatgactc atttgttttt caaaaccgaa cttgatttac gggtagaatt ctacttgtaa
     3721 agcacaatca aaaagatgat gtcatttgtt tttcaaaact gaactcgctt tacgagtaga
     3781 attctacgtg taaaacacaa tcaagaaatg atgtcatttg ttataaaaat aaaagctgat
     3841 gtcatgtttt gcacatggct cataactaaa ctcgctttac gggtagaatt ctacgcgcgt
     3901 cgatgtcttt gtgatgcgcg cgacattttt gtaggttatt gataaaatga acggatacgt
     3961 tgcccgacat tatcattaaa tccttggcgt agaatttgtc gggtccattg tccgtgtgcg
     4021 ctagcatgcc cgtaacggac ctcgtacttt tggcttcaaa ggttttgcgc acagacaaaa
     4081 tgtgccacac ttgcagctct gcatgtgtgc gcgttaccac aaatcccaac ggcgcagtgt
     4141 acttgttgta tgcaaataaa tctcgataaa ggcgcggcgc gcgaatgcag ctgatcacgt
     4201 acgctcctcg tgttccgttc aaggacggtg ttatcgacct cagattaatg tttatcggcc
     4261 gactgttttc gtatccgctc accaaacgcg tttttgcatt aacattgtat gtcggcggat
     4321 gttctatatc taatttgaat aaataaacga taaccgcgtt ggttttagag ggcataataa
     4381 aagaaatatt gttatcgtgt tcgccattag ggcagtataa attgacgttc atgttggata
     4441 ttgtttcagt tgcaagttga cactggcggc gacaagatcg tgaacaacca agtgaccatt
     4501 aaaaccctcg accgccggag tataaataga ggcgcttcgt ctacggagcg acaattcaat
     4561 tcaaacaagc aaagtgaaca cgtcgctaag cgaaagctaa gcaaataaac aagcgcagct
     4621 gaacaagcta aacaatcggg cggccgcact agagccggtc gccaccatga ggtcttccaa
     4681 gaatgttatc aaggagttca tgaggtttaa ggttcgcatg gaaggaacgg tcaatgggca
     4741 cgagtttgaa atagaaggcg aaggagaggg gaggccatac gaaggccaca ataccgtaaa
     4801 gcttaaggtg agtagtacat gtgcatacat cttaagttca cttgatctat aggaactgcg
     4861 attgcaacat caaattgtct gcggcgtgag aactgcgacc cacaaaaatc ccaaaccgcg
     4921 gccgtttatc accactttgt acaagaaagc tgggtcggcg cgcccaccct tgaagttcct
     4981 attctctaga aagtatagga acttcggtga agggggcggc cgcggagcct gcttttttgt
     5041 acaaacttgt gataaacgaa ttcttgaaga cgaaagggca caaacaaata gtgacacgaa
     5101 acagattatt ctggtagctg ttctcgctat ataagacaat ttttgagatc atatcatgat
     5161 caagacatct aaaggcattc attttcgact atattctttt ttacaaaaaa tataacaacc
     5221 agatatttta agctgatcct agatgcacaa aaaataaata aaagtataaa cctacttcgt
     5281 aggatacttc ggggtacttt ttgttcgggg ttagatgagc ataacgcttg tagttgatat
     5341 ttgagatccc ctatcattgc aggtaaccaa ggggggacct ttgccatttg cttgggatat
     5401 tttgtcacca caatttcagt atggaagcaa ggtatatgtc aagcaccctg ccgacatacc
     5461 agactataaa aagctgtcat ttcctgaagg atttaaatgg gaaagggtca tgaactttga
     5521 agacggtggc gtcgttactg taacccagga ttccagtttg caggatggct gtttcatcta
     5581 caaggtcaag ttcattggcg tgaactttcc ttccgatgga cctgttatgc aaaagaagac
     5641 aatgggctgg gaagccagca ctgagcgttt gtatcctcgt gatggcgtgt tgaaaggaga
     5701 gattcataag gctctgaagc tgaaagacgg tggtcattac ctagttgaat tcaaaagtat
     5761 ttacatggca aagaagcctg tgcagctacc agggtactac tatgttgact ccaaactgga
     5821 tataacaagc cacaacgaag actatacaat cgttgagcag tatgaaagaa ccgagggacg
     5881 ccaccatctg ttcctttagc ggccatcgaa ttcgagctcg cccactaagc gtcgcgccac
     5941 ttcaacgctc gatgggagcg tcattggtgg gcggggtaac cgtcgaaatc agtgtttacg
     6001 cttccaatcg caacaaaaaa ttcactgcaa cactgaaaag catacgaaaa cgatgaagat
     6061 tgtacgagaa accataaagt attttatcca caaagacacg tatagcagaa aagccaagtt
     6121 aactcggcga taagttgtgt acacaagaat aaaatcggcc agattcagtg ttgtcagaaa
     6181 taagaaaacc ccactatgtt tttctttgcc ttttctttct cccagcgatc attcatttcg
     6241 tggtgaaaga acggggtcat tgcacggagt ttcgactgcg ggaaagcaga gctgccgttc
     6301 acttcgtcta taattagcgc tttctatttt ccccgattcg ggccgctgct gcgcttttcc
     6361 gcctgctgtt tgtggcaagt gtagcagcag gctgtgcacg cagtgtggca tgcacttggc
     6421 tttccaccgt tggtatcgat tctctgggac gatgagtcat tcctttcggg gccacagcat
     6481 aatcgttgcc agctcaccga aatggtgact tcatttctta actgccgtca agcatgcgat
     6541 tgtacataca tacatattta tatatgtaca tatttatgt
//
LOCUS       p{ie1-DsRed::FRT-RC,attB}        6579 bp    DNA     circular UNA 02-MAR-2021
DEFINITION  2,204 reads from Sample_P539 assembled using Geneious.
ACCESSION   urn.local...a7-d2u5d4y
VERSION     urn.local...a7-d2u5d4y
KEYWORDS    .
SOURCE      
  ORGANISM  .
FEATURES             Location/Qualifiers
     rep_origin      879..1334
     promoter        1501..1518
     misc_feature    1558..2657
                     /locus_tag="ie1 promoter"
                     /note="Derived using Geneious Prime 2020.2.5 'Annotate
                     from Database' based on nucleotide similarity"
                     /note="Geneious type: Enhancer"
                     /standard_name="ie1"
     promoter        2673..2826
     gene            join(2827..2967,3523..4059)
                     /standard_name="DsRed"
     misc_feature    2968..2988
                     /note="Derived using Geneious Prime 2020.2.5 'Annotate
                     from Database' based on nucleotide similarity"
                     /standard_name="w-int-F"
     misc_feature    complement(3132..3165)
                     /note="minimal FRT site that allows excision but not
                     integration"
                     /note="Derived using Geneious Prime 2020.2.5 'Annotate
                     from Database' based on nucleotide similarity"
                     /standard_name="min FRT"
     misc_feature    complement(3189..3209)
                     /note="Geneious type: attB1"
                     /standard_name="attB1"
     gene            complement(3503..3522)
                     /note="Derived using Geneious Prime 2020.2.5 'Annotate
                     from Database' based on nucleotide similarity"
                     /standard_name="w-int-R"
     3'UTR           4084..4896
                     /note="Derived using Geneious Prime 2020.2.5 'Annotate
                     from Database' based on nucleotide similarity"
                     /standard_name="alpha-Tubulin 3'UTR"
     misc_feature    4957..5240
                     /note="Derived using Geneious Prime 2020.2.5 'Annotate
                     from Database' based on nucleotide similarity"
                     /standard_name="attB"
     promoter        complement(5268..5284)
     rep_origin      complement(5707..6295)
     CDS             complement(6466..747)
                     /note="confers ampicillin resistance"
                     /product="beta-lactamase"
                     /gene="bla"
                     /note="Derived using Geneious Prime 2020.2.5 'Annotate
                     from Database' based on nucleotide similarity"
                     /standard_name="ampR"
ORIGIN      
        1 tggccccagt gctgcaatga taccgcgaga cccacgctca ccggctccag atttatcagc
       61 aataaaccag ccagccggaa gggccgagcg cagaagtggt cctgcaactt tatccgcctc
      121 catccagtct attaattgtt gccgggaagc tagagtaagt agttcgccag ttaatagttt
      181 gcgcaacgtt gttgccattg ctacaggcat cgtggtgtca cgctcgtcgt ttggtatggc
      241 ttcattcagc tccggttccc aacgatcaag gcgagttaca tgatccccca tgttgtgcaa
      301 aaaagcggtt agctccttcg gtcctccgat cgttgtcaga agtaagttgg ccgcagtgtt
      361 atcactcatg gttatggcag cactgcataa ttctcttact gtcatgccat ccgtaagatg
      421 cttttctgtg actggtgagt actcaaccaa gtcattctga gaatagtgta tgcggcgacc
      481 gagttgctct tgcccggcgt caatacggga taataccgcg ccacatagca gaactttaaa
      541 agtgctcatc attggaaaac gttcttcggg gcgaaaactc tcaaggatct taccgctgtt
      601 gagatccagt tcgatgtaac ccactcgtgc acccaactga tcttcagcat cttttacttt
      661 caccagcgtt tctgggtgag caaaaacagg aaggcaaaat gccgcaaaaa agggaataag
      721 ggcgacacgg aaatgttgaa tactcatact cttccttttt caatattatt gaagcattta
      781 tcagggttat tgtctcatga gcggatacat atttgaatgt atttagaaaa ataaacaaat
      841 aggggttccg cgcacatttc cccgaaaagt gccacctgnn nnnnnnnnnn nnnnnnnnnn
      901 nnnnnnnnnn nnnnnnnnnn nnnnnnnnnn nnnnnnnnnn nnnnnnnnnn nnnnnnnnnn
      961 nnnnnnnnnn nnnnnnnnnn nnnnnnnnnn nnnnnnnnnn nncnnnnnnn nnnnnnnnnn
     1021 nnnnnnnnnn nnnnnnnnnn nnnnnnnnnn nnnnnnnnnn nnnnnnnnnn nnnnnnnnnn
     1081 nnnnnnnnnn nnnnannnnn nnnnnnnnnn nnnnnnnnnn nnnnnnnnnn nnnnnnnnnn
     1141 nnnncctttg acgttggagt ccacgttctt tnnnnnnnnn nnnnnnnnnn nnnnnnnnnn
     1201 nnnnnnnnac cctatctcgg tctattcttt tgatttataa gggattttgc cgatttcggc
     1261 ctattggtta aaaaatgagc tgatttaaca aaaatttaac gcgaatttta acaaaatatt
     1321 aacgcttaca atttccattc gccattcagg ctgcgcaact gttgggaagg gcgatcggtg
     1381 cgggcctctt cgctattacg ccagctggcg aaagggggat gtgctgcaag gcgattaagt
     1441 tgggtaacgc cagggttttc ccagtcacga cgttgtaaaa cgacggccag tgagcgcgcg
     1501 taatacgact cactataggg cgaattggag ctccaccgcg gtggcggccg ctttaatccg
     1561 agctcttacg cgcccgcgta aaacacaatc aagtatgagt cataagctga tgtcatgttt
     1621 tgcacacggc tcataaccga actggcttta cgagtagaat tctacttgta acgcacgatc
     1681 agtggatgat gtcatttgtt tttcaaatcg agatgatgtc atgttttgca cacggctcat
     1741 aaactcgctt tacgagtaga attctacgtg taacgcacga tcgattgatg agtcatttgt
     1801 tttgcaatat gatatcatac aatatgactc atttgttttt caaaaccgaa cttgatttac
     1861 gggtagaatt ctacttgtaa agcacaatca aaaagatgat gtcatttgtt tttcaaaact
     1921 gaactcgctt tacgagtaga attctacgtg taaaacacaa tcaagaaatg atgtcatttg
     1981 ttataaaaat aaaagctgat gtcatgtttt gcacatggct cataactaaa ctcgctttac
     2041 gggtagaatt ctacgcgcgt cgatgtcttt gtgatgcgcg cgacattttt gtaggttatt
     2101 gataaaatga acggatacgt tgcccgacat tatcattaaa tccttggcgt agaatttgtc
     2161 gggtccattg tccgtgtgcg ctagcatgcc cgtaacggac ctcgtacttt tggcttcaaa
     2221 ggttttgcgc acagacaaaa tgtgccacac ttgcagctct gcatgtgtgc gcgttaccac
     2281 aaatcccaac ggcgcagtgt acttgttgta tgcaaataaa tctcgataaa ggcgcggcgc
     2341 gcgaatgcag ctgatcacgt acgctcctcg tgttccgttc aaggacggtg ttatcgacct
     2401 cagattaatg tttatcggcc gactgttttc gtatccgctc accaaacgcg tttttgcatt
     2461 aacattgtat gtcggcggat gttctatatc taatttgaat aaataaacga taaccgcgtt
     2521 ggttttagag ggcataataa aagaaatatt gttatcgtgt tcgccattag ggcagtataa
     2581 attgacgttc atgttggata ttgtttcagt tgcaagttga cactggcggc gacaagatcg
     2641 tgaacaacca agtgaccatt aaaaccctcg accgccggag tataaataga ggcgcttcgt
     2701 ctacggagcg acaattcaat tcaaacaagc aaagtgaaca cgtcgctaag cgaaagctaa
     2761 gcaaataaac aagcgcagct gaacaagcta aacaatcggg cggccgcact agagccggtc
     2821 gccaccatga ggtcttccaa gaatgttatc aaggagttca tgaggtttaa ggttcgcatg
     2881 gaaggaacgg tcaatgggca cgagtttgaa atagaaggcg aaggagaggg gaggccatac
     2941 gaaggccaca ataccgtaaa gcttaaggtg agtagtacat gtgcatacat cttaagttca
     3001 cttgatctat aggaactgcg attgcaacat caaattgtct gcggcgtgag aactgcgacc
     3061 cacaaaaatc ccaaaccgcg gccgtttatc accactttgt acaagaaagc tgggtcggcg
     3121 cgcccaccct tgaagttcct atactttcta gagaatagga acttcggtga agggggcggc
     3181 cgcggagcct gcttttttgt acaaacttgt gataaacgaa ttcttgaaga cgaaagggca
     3241 caaacaaata gtgacacgaa acagattatt ctggtagctg ttctcgctat ataagacaat
     3301 ttttgagatc atatcatgat caagacatct aaaggcattc attttcgact atattctttt
     3361 ttacaaaaaa tataacaacc agatatttta agctgatcct agatgcacaa aaaataaata
     3421 aaagtataaa cctacttcgt aggatacttc ggggtacttt ttgttcgggg ttagatgagc
     3481 ataacgcttg tagttgatat ttgagatccc ctatcattgc aggtaaccaa ggggggacct
     3541 ttgccatttg cttgggatat tttgtcacca caatttcagt atggaagcaa ggtatatgtc
     3601 aagcaccctg ccgacatacc agactataaa aagctgtcat ttcctgaagg atttaaatgg
     3661 gaaagggtca tgaactttga agacggtggc gtcgttactg taacccagga ttccagtttg
     3721 caggatggct gtttcatcta caaggtcaag ttcattggcg tgaactttcc ttccgatgga
     3781 cctgttatgc aaaagaagac aatgggctgg gaagccagca ctgagcgttt gtatcctcgt
     3841 gatggcgtgt tgaaaggaga gattcataag gctctgaagc tgaaagacgg tggtcattac
     3901 ctagttgaat tcaaaagtat ttacatggca aagaagcctg tgcagctacc agggtactac
     3961 tatgttgact ccaaactgga tataacaagc cacaacgaag actatacaat cgttgagcag
     4021 tatgaaagaa ccgagggacg ccaccatctg ttcctttagc ggccatcgaa ttcgagctcg
     4081 cccactaagc gtcgcgccac ttcaacgctc gatgggagcg tcattggtgg gcggggtaac
     4141 cgtcgaaatc agtgtttacg cttccaatcg caacaaaaaa ttcactgcaa cactgaaaag
     4201 catacgaaaa cgatgaagat tgtacgagaa accataaagt attttatcca caaagacacg
     4261 tatagcagaa aagccaagtt aactcggcga taagttgtgt acacaagaat aaaatcggcc
     4321 agattcagtg ttgtcagaaa taagaaaacc ccactatgtt tttctttgcc ttttctttct
     4381 cccagcgatc attcatttcg tggtgaaaga acggggtcat tgcacggagt ttcgactgcg
     4441 ggaaagcaga gctgccgttc acttcgtcta taattagcgc tttctatttt ccccgattcg
     4501 ggccgctgct gcgcttttcc gcctgctgtt tgtggcaagt gtagcagcag gctgtgcacg
     4561 cagtgtggca tgcacttggc tttccaccgt tggtatcgat tctctgggac gatgagtcat
     4621 tcctttcggg gccacagcat aatcgttgcc agctcaccga aatggtgact tcatttctta
     4681 actgccgtca agcatgcgat tgtacataca tacatattta tatatgtaca tatttatgtg
     4741 actatggtag gtcgatataa tagcaatcaa cgcaagcaaa tgtgtcagtc ctgcttacag
     4801 gaacgattct atttagtaat tttcgttgta taaagtaatt atgtatgtat gtaagcccca
     4861 taaatctgaa acaattaggc aaaaccatgc gaagctctct agtataactt cgtataatgt
     4921 atgctatacg aagttctcga gggggggccc ggtaccgtcg acgatgtagg tcacggtctc
     4981 gaagccgcgg tgcgggtgcc agggcgtgcc cttgggctcc ccgggcgcgt actccacctc
     5041 acccatctgg tccatcatga tgaacgggtc gaggtggcgg tagttgatcc cggcgaacgc
     5101 gcggcgcgcc gggaagccct cgccctcgaa accgctgggc gcggtggtca cggtgagcac
     5161 gggacgtgcg acggcgtcgg cgggtgcgga tacgcggggc agcgtcagcg ggttctcgac
     5221 ggtcacggcg ggcatgtcga cactagtggt acccagcttt tgttcccttt agtgagggtt
     5281 aattgcgcgc ttggcgtaat catggtcata gctgtttcct gtgtgaaatt gttatccgct
     5341 cacaattcca cacaacatac gagccggaag cataaagtgt aaagcctggg gtgcctaatg
     5401 agtgagctaa ctcacattaa ttgcgttgcg ctcactgccc gctttccagt cgggaaacct
     5461 gtcgtgccag ctgcattaat gaatcggcca acgcgcgggg agaggcggtt tgcgtattgg
     5521 gcgctcttcc gcttcctcgc tcactgactc gctgcgctcg gtcgttcggc tgcggcgagc
     5581 ggtatcagct cactcaaagg cggtaatacg gttatccaca gaatcagggg ataacgcagg
     5641 aaagaacatg tgagcaaaag gccagcaaaa ggccaggaac cgtaaaaagg ccgcgttgct
     5701 ggcgtttttc cataggctcc gcccccctga cgagcatcac aaaaatcgac gctcaagtca
     5761 gaggtggcga aacccgacag gactataaag ataccaggcg tttccccctg gaagctccct
     5821 cgtgcgctct cctgttccga ccctgccgct taccggatac ctgtccgcct ttctcccttc
     5881 gggaagcgtg gcgctttctc atagctcacg ctgtaggtat ctcagttcgg tgtaggtcgt
     5941 tcgctccaag ctgggctgtg tgcacgaacc ccccgttcag cccgaccgct gcgccttatc
     6001 cggtaactat cgtcttgagt ccaacccggt aagacacgac ttatcgccac tggcagcagc
     6061 cactggtaac aggattagca gagcgaggta tgtaggcggt gctacagagt tcttgaagtg
     6121 gtggcctaac tacggctaca ctagaagaac agtatttggt atctgcgctc tgctgaagcc
     6181 agttaccttc ggaaaaagag ttggtagctc ttgatccggc aaacaaacca ccgctggtag
     6241 cggtggtttt tttgtttgca agcagcagat tacgcgcaga aaaaaaggat ctcaagaaga
     6301 tcctttgatc ttttctacgg ggtctgacgc tcagtggaac gaaaactcac gttaagggat
     6361 tttggtcatg agattatcaa aaaggatctt cacctagatc cttttaaatt aaaaatgaag
     6421 ttttaaatca atctaaagta tatatgagta aacttggtct gacagttacc aatgcttaat
     6481 cagtgaggca cctatctcag cgatctgtct atttcgttca tccatagttg cctgactccc
     6541 cgtcgtgtag ataactacga tacgggaggg cttaccatc
//
LOCUS       p{ie1-DsRed::GW,attB}        8164 bp    DNA     circular UNA 02-MAR-2021
DEFINITION  11,700 reads from Sample_P534 assembled using Geneious.
ACCESSION   urn.local...87-d2u5896
VERSION     urn.local...87-d2u5896
KEYWORDS    .
SOURCE      
  ORGANISM  .
FEATURES             Location/Qualifiers
     misc_feature    complement(262..281)
                     /note="Geneious type: primer_bind_reverse"
                     /note="Derived using Geneious Prime 2020.2.5 'Annotate
                     from Database' based on nucleotide similarity"
                     /standard_name="w-int-R"
     gene            complement(262..281)
                     /note="Derived using Geneious Prime 2020.2.5 'Annotate
                     from Database' based on nucleotide similarity"
                     /standard_name="w-int-R"
     gene            join(6165..6305,282..818)
                     /standard_name="DsRed"
     3'UTR           843..1655
                     /note="Derived using Geneious Prime 2020.2.5 'Annotate
                     from Database' based on nucleotide similarity"
                     /standard_name="alpha-Tubulin 3'UTR"
     misc_feature    1716..1999
                     /note="Derived using Geneious Prime 2020.2.5 'Annotate
                     from Database' based on nucleotide similarity"
                     /standard_name="attB"
     promoter        complement(2027..2043)
     rep_origin      complement(2466..3054)
     CDS             complement(3225..4085)
                     /note="confers ampicillin resistance"
                     /product="beta-lactamase"
                     /gene="bla"
                     /note="Derived using Geneious Prime 2020.2.5 'Annotate
                     from Database' based on nucleotide similarity"
                     /standard_name="ampR"
     rep_origin      4217..4672
     promoter        4839..4856
     misc_feature    4896..5995
                     /locus_tag="ie1 promoter"
                     /note="Derived using Geneious Prime 2020.2.5 'Annotate
                     from Database' based on nucleotide similarity"
                     /note="Geneious type: Enhancer"
                     /standard_name="ie1"
     promoter        6011..6164
     misc_feature    6306..6326
                     /note="Derived using Geneious Prime 2020.2.5 'Annotate
                     from Database' based on nucleotide similarity"
                     /standard_name="w-int-F"
     misc_feature    6430..6553
                     /note="Geneious type: attR2"
                     /standard_name="attR2"
     CDS             complement(6594..6899)
                     /note="counterselectable marker from Escherichia coli -
                     inhibits bacterial gyrase (inhibited by ccdA)"
                     /product="ype II toxin-antitoxin system toxin CcdB"
                     /gene="ccdB"
                     /note="Derived using Geneious Prime 2020.2.5 'Annotate
                     from Database' based on nucleotide similarity"
                     /standard_name="ccdB CS"
     CDS             complement(7241..7900)
                     /note="Confers chloramphenicol resistance - also used as a
                     reporter"
                     /product="chloramphenicol acetyltransferase"
                     /gene="cat"
                     /note="Derived using Geneious Prime 2020.2.5 'Annotate
                     from Database' based on nucleotide similarity"
                     /standard_name="catR"
     misc_feature    complement(8009..8132)
                     /note="Geneious type: attR1"
                     /standard_name="attR1"
ORIGIN      
        1 aaacaaatag tgacacgaaa cagattattc tggtagctgt tctcgctata taagacaatt
       61 tttgagatca tatcatgatc aagacatcta aaggcattca ttttcgacta tattcttttt
      121 tacaaaaaat ataacaacca gatattttaa gctgatccta gatgcacaaa aaataaataa
      181 aagtataaac ctacttcgta ggatacttcg gggtactttt tgttcggggt tagatgagca
      241 taacgcttgt agttgatatt tgagatcccc tatcattgca ggtaaccaag gggggacctt
      301 tgccatttgc ttgggatatt ttgtcaccac aatttcagta tggaagcaag gtatatgtca
      361 agcaccctgc cgacatacca gactataaaa agctgtcatt tcctgaagga tttaaatggg
      421 aaagggtcat gaactttgaa gacggtggcg tcgttactgt aacccaggat tccagtttgc
      481 aggatggctg tttcatctac aaggtcaagt tcattggcgt gaactttcct tccgatggac
      541 ctgttatgca aaagaagaca atgggctggg aagccagcac tgagcgtttg tatcctcgtg
      601 atggcgtgtt gaaaggagag attcataagg ctctgaagct gaaagacggt ggtcattacc
      661 tagttgaatt caaaagtatt tacatggcaa agaagcctgt gcagctacca gggtactact
      721 atgttgactc caaactggat ataacaagcc acaacgaaga ctatacaatc gttgagcagt
      781 atgaaagaac cgagggacgc caccatctgt tcctttagcg gccatcgaat tcgagctcgc
      841 ccactaagcg tcgcgccact tcaacgctcg atgggagcgt cattggtggg cggggtaacc
      901 gtcgaaatca gtgtttacgc ttccaatcgc aacaaaaaat tcactgcaac actgaaaagc
      961 atacgaaaac gatgaagatt gtacgagaaa ccataaagta ttttatccac aaagacacgt
     1021 atagcagaaa agccaagtta actcggcgat aagttgtgta cacaagaata aaatcggcca
     1081 gattcagtgt tgtcagaaat aagaaaaccc cactatgttt ttctttgcct tttctttctc
     1141 ccagcgatca ttcatttcgt ggtgaaagaa cggggtcatt gcacggagtt tcgactgcgg
     1201 gaaagcagag ctgccgttca cttcgtctat aattagcgct ttctattttc cccgattcgg
     1261 gccgctgctg cgcttttccg cctgctgttt gtggcaagtg tagcagcagg ctgtgcacgc
     1321 agtgtggcat gcacttggct ttccaccgtt ggtatcgatt ctctgggacg atgagtcatt
     1381 cctttcgggg ccacagcata atcgttgcca gctcaccgaa atggtgactt catttcttaa
     1441 ctgccgtcaa gcatgcgatt gtacatacat acatatttat atatgtacat atttatgtga
     1501 ctatggtagg tcgatataat agcaatcaac gcaagcaaat gtgtcagtcc tgcttacagg
     1561 aacgattcta tttagtaatt ttcgttgtat aaagtaatta tgtatgtatg taagccccat
     1621 aaatctgaaa caattaggca aaaccatgcg aagctctcta gtataacttc gtataatgta
     1681 tgctatacga agttctcgag ggggggcccg gtaccgtcga cgatgtaggt cacggtctcg
     1741 aagccgcggt gcgggtgcca gggcgtgccc ttgggctccc cgggcgcgta ctccacctca
     1801 cccatctggt ccatcatgat gaacgggtcg aggtggcggt agttgatccc ggcgaacgcg
     1861 cggcgcgccg ggaagccctc gccctcgaaa ccgctgggcg cggtggtcac ggtgagcacg
     1921 ggacgtgcga cggcgtcggc gggtgcggat acgcggggca gcgtcagcgg gttctcgacg
     1981 gtcacggcgg gcatgtcgac actagtggta cccagctttt gttcccttta gtgagggtta
     2041 attgcgcgct tggcgtaatc atggtcatag ctgtttcctg tgtgaaattg ttatccgctc
     2101 acaattccac acaacatacg agccggaagc ataaagtgta aagcctgggg tgcctaatga
     2161 gtgagctaac tcacattaat tgcgttgcgc tcactgcccg ctttccagtc gggaaacctg
     2221 tcgtgccagc tgcattaatg aatcggccaa cgcgcgggga gaggcggttt gcgtattggg
     2281 cgctcttccg cttcctcgct cactgactcg ctgcgctcgg tcgttcggct gcggcgagcg
     2341 gtatcagctc actcaaaggc ggtaatacgg ttatccacag aatcagggga taacgcagga
     2401 aagaacatgt gagcaaaagg ccagcaaaag gccaggaacc gtaaaaaggc cgcgttgctg
     2461 gcgtttttcc ataggctccg cccccctgac gagcatcaca aaaatcgacg ctcaagtcag
     2521 aggtggcgaa acccgacagg actataaaga taccaggcgt ttccccctgg aagctccctc
     2581 gtgcgctctc ctgttccgac cctgccgctt accggatacc tgtccgcctt tctcccttcg
     2641 ggaagcgtgg cgctttctca tagctcacgc tgtaggtatc tcagttcggt gtaggtcgtt
     2701 cgctccaagc tgggctgtgt gcacgaaccc cccgttcagc ccgaccgctg cgccttatcc
     2761 ggtaactatc gtcttgagtc caacccggta agacacgact tatcgccact ggcagcagcc
     2821 actggtaaca ggattagcag agcgaggtat gtaggcggtg ctacagagtt cttgaagtgg
     2881 tggcctaact acggctacac tagaagaaca gtatttggta tctgcgctct gctgaagcca
     2941 gttaccttcg gaaaaagagt tggtagctct tgatccggca aacaaaccac cgctggtagc
     3001 ggtggttttt ttgtttgcaa gcagcagatt acgcgcagaa aaaaaggatc tcaagaagat
     3061 cctttgatct tttctacggg gtctgacgct cagtggaacg aaaactcacg ttaagggatt
     3121 ttggtcatga gattatcaaa aaggatcttc acctagatcc ttttaaatta aaaatgaagt
     3181 tttaaatcaa tctaaagtat atatgagtaa acttggtctg acagttacca atgcttaatc
     3241 agtgaggcac ctatctcagc gatctgtcta tttcgttcat ccatagttgc ctgactcccc
     3301 gtcgtgtaga taactacgat acgggagggc ttaccatctg gccccagtgc tgcaatgata
     3361 ccgcgagacc cacgctcacc ggctccagat ttatcagcaa taaaccagcc agccggaagg
     3421 gccgagcgca gaagtggtcc tgcaacttta tccgcctcca tccagtctat taattgttgc
     3481 cgggaagcta gagtaagtag ttcgccagtt aatagtttgc gcaacgttgt tgccattgct
     3541 acaggcatcg tggtgtcacg ctcgtcgttt ggtatggctt cattcagctc cggttcccaa
     3601 cgatcaaggc gagttacatg atcccccatg ttgtgcaaaa aagcggttag ctccttcggt
     3661 cctccgatcg ttgtcagaag taagttggcc gcagtgttat cactcatggt tatggcagca
     3721 ctgcataatt ctcttactgt catgccatcc gtaagatgct tttctgtgac tggtgagtac
     3781 tcaaccaagt cattctgaga atagtgtatg cggcgaccga gttgctcttg cccggcgtca
     3841 atacgggata ataccgcgcc acatagcaga actttaaaag tgctcatcat tggaaaacgt
     3901 tcttcggggc gaaaactctc aaggatctta ccgctgttga gatccagttc gatgtaaccc
     3961 actcgtgcac ccaactgatc ttcagcatct tttactttca ccagcgtttc tgggtgagca
     4021 aaaacaggaa ggcaaaatgc cgcaaaaaag ggaataaggg cgacacggaa atgttgaata
     4081 ctcatactct tcctttttca atattattga agcatttatc agggttattg tctcatgagc
     4141 ggatacatat ttgaatgtat ttagaaaaat aaacaaatag gggttccgcg cacatttccc
     4201 cgaaaagtgc cacctgnnnn nnnnnnnnnn nnnnnnnnnn nnnnnnnnnn nnnnnnnnnn
     4261 nnnnnnnnnn nnnnnnnnnn nnnnnnnnnn nnnnnnnnnn nnnnnnnnnn nnnnnnnnnn
     4321 nnnnnnnnnn nnnnnnnnnn cnnnnnnnnn nnnnnnnnnn nnnnnnnnnn nnnnnnnnnn
     4381 nnnnnnnnnn nnnnnnnnnn nnnnnnnnnn nnnnnnnnnn nnnnnnnnnn nnannnnnnn
     4441 nnnnnnnnnn nnnnnnnnnn nnnnnnnnnn nnnnnnnnnn nncctttgac gttggagtcc
     4501 acgttctttn nnnnnnnnnn nnnnnnnnnn nnnnnnnnnn nnnnnnaccc tatctcggtc
     4561 tattcttttg atttataagg gattttgccg atttcggcct attggttaaa aaatgagctg
     4621 atttaacaaa aatttaacgc gaattttaac aaaatattaa cgcttacaat ttccattcgc
     4681 cattcaggct gcgcaactgt tgggaagggc gatcggtgcg ggcctcttcg ctattacgcc
     4741 agctggcgaa agggggatgt gctgcaaggc gattaagttg ggtaacgcca gggttttccc
     4801 agtcacgacg ttgtaaaacg acggccagtg agcgcgcgta atacgactca ctatagggcg
     4861 aattggagct ccaccgcggt ggcggccgct ttaatccgag ctcttacgcg cccgcgtaaa
     4921 acacaatcaa gtatgagtca taagctgatg tcatgttttg cacacggctc ataaccgaac
     4981 tggctttacg agtagaattc tacttgtaac gcacgatcag tggatgatgt catttgtttt
     5041 tcaaatcgag atgatgtcat gttttgcaca cggctcataa actcgcttta cgagtagaat
     5101 tctacgtgta acgcacgatc gattgatgag tcatttgttt tgcaatatga tatcatacaa
     5161 tatgactcat ttgtttttca aaaccgaact tgatttacgg gtagaattct acttgtaaag
     5221 cacaatcaaa aagatgatgt catttgtttt tcaaaactga actcgcttta cgagtagaat
     5281 tctacgtgta aaacacaatc aagaaatgat gtcatttgtt ataaaaataa aagctgatgt
     5341 catgttttgc acatggctca taactaaact cgctttacgg gtagaattct acgcgcgtcg
     5401 atgtctttgt gatgcgcgcg acatttttgt aggttattga taaaatgaac ggatacgttg
     5461 cccgacatta tcattaaatc cttggcgtag aatttgtcgg gtccattgtc cgtgtgcgct
     5521 agcatgcccg taacggacct cgtacttttg gcttcaaagg ttttgcgcac agacaaaatg
     5581 tgccacactt gcagctctgc atgtgtgcgc gttaccacaa atcccaacgg cgcagtgtac
     5641 ttgttgtatg caaataaatc tcgataaagg cgcggcgcgc gaatgcagct gatcacgtac
     5701 gctcctcgtg ttccgttcaa ggacggtgtt atcgacctca gattaatgtt tatcggccga
     5761 ctgttttcgt atccgctcac caaacgcgtt tttgcattaa cattgtatgt cggcggatgt
     5821 tctatatcta atttgaataa ataaacgata accgcgttgg ttttagaggg cataataaaa
     5881 gaaatattgt tatcgtgttc gccattaggg cagtataaat tgacgttcat gttggatatt
     5941 gtttcagttg caagttgaca ctggcggcga caagatcgtg aacaaccaag tgaccattaa
     6001 aaccctcgac cgccggagta taaatagagg cgcttcgtct acggagcgac aattcaattc
     6061 aaacaagcaa agtgaacacg tcgctaagcg aaagctaagc aaataaacaa gcgcagctga
     6121 acaagctaaa caatcgggcg gccgcactag agccggtcgc caccatgagg tcttccaaga
     6181 atgttatcaa ggagttcatg aggtttaagg ttcgcatgga aggaacggtc aatgggcacg
     6241 agtttgaaat agaaggcgaa ggagagggga ggccatacga aggccacaat accgtaaagc
     6301 ttaaggtgag tagtacatgt gcatacatct taagttcact tgatctatag gaactgcgat
     6361 tgcaacatca aattgtctgc ggcgtgagaa ctgcgaccca caaaaatccc aaaccgcggc
     6421 cgtttatcac cactttgtac aagaaagctg aacgagaaac gtaaaatgat ataaatatca
     6481 atatattaaa ttagattttg cataaaaaac agactacata atactgtaaa acacaacata
     6541 tccagtcact atggtcgacc tgcagactgg ctgtgtataa gggagcctga catttatatt
     6601 ccccagaaca tcaggttaat ggcgtttttg atgtcatttt cgcggtggct gagatcagcc
     6661 acttcttccc cgataacgga gaccggcaca ctggccatat cggtggtcat catgcgccag
     6721 ctttcatccc cgatatgcac caccgggtaa agttcacggg agactttatc tgacagcaga
     6781 cgtgcactgg ccagggggat caccatccgt cgcccgggcg tgtcaataat atcactctgt
     6841 acatccacaa acagacgata acggctctct cttttatagg tgtaaacctt aaactgcatt
     6901 tcaccagccc ctgttctcgt cagcaaaaga gccgttcatt tcaataaacc gggcgacctc
     6961 agccatccct tcctgatttt ccgctttcca gcgttcggca cgcagacgac gggcttcatt
     7021 ctgcatggtt gtgcttacca gaccggagat attgacatca tatatgcctt gagcaactga
     7081 tagctgtcgc tgtcaactgt cactgtaata cgctgcttca tagcatacct ctttttgaca
     7141 tacttcgggt atacatatca gtatatattc ttataccgca aaaatcagcg cgcaaatacg
     7201 catactgtta tctggctttt agtaagccgg atccacgcgt ttacgccccg ccctgccact
     7261 catcgcagta ctgttgtaat tcattaagca ttctgccgac atggaagcca tcacaaacgg
     7321 catgatgaac ctgaatcgcc agcggcatca gcaccttgtc gccttgcgta taatatttgc
     7381 ccatggtgaa aacgggggcg aagaagttgt ccatattggc cacgtttaaa tcaaaactgg
     7441 tgaaactcac ccagggattg gctgagacga aaaacatatt ctcaataaac cctttaggga
     7501 aataggccag gttttcaccg taacacgcca catcttgcga atatatgtgt agaaactgcc
     7561 ggaaatcgtc gtggtattca ctccagagcg atgaaaacgt ttcagtttgc tcatggaaaa
     7621 cggtgtaaca agggtgaaca ctatcccata tcaccagctc accgtctttc attgccatac
     7681 ggaattccgg atgagcattc atcaggcggg caagaatgtg aataaaggcc ggataaaact
     7741 tgtgcttatt tttctttacg gtctttaaaa aggccgtaat atccagctga acggtctggt
     7801 tataggtaca ttgagcaact gactgaaatg cctcaaaatg ttctttacga tgccattggg
     7861 atatatcaac ggtggtatat ccagtgattt ttttctccat tttagcttcc ttagctcctg
     7921 aaaatctcga cggatcctaa ctcaaaatcc acacattata cgagccggaa gcataaagtg
     7981 taaagcctgg ggtgcctaat gcggccgcca tagtgactgg atatgttgtg ttttacagta
     8041 ttatgtagtc tgttttttat gcaaaatcta atttaatata ttgatattta tatcatttta
     8101 cgtttctcgt tcagcttttt tgtacaaact tgtgataaac gaattcttga agacgaaagg
     8161 gcac
//
LOCUS       p{ie1-eGFP::FRT,attB}        6630 bp    DNA     circular UNA 02-MAR-2021
DEFINITION  15,210 reads from Sample_P521 assembled using Geneious.
ACCESSION   urn.local...4d-d2u48dc
VERSION     urn.local...4d-d2u48dc
KEYWORDS    .
SOURCE      
  ORGANISM  .
FEATURES             Location/Qualifiers
     misc_feature    266..549
                     /note="Derived using Geneious Prime 2020.2.5 'Annotate
                     from Database' based on nucleotide similarity"
                     /standard_name="attB"
     promoter        complement(577..593)
     rep_origin      complement(1016..1604)
     CDS             complement(1775..2635)
                     /note="confers ampicillin resistance"
                     /product="beta-lactamase"
                     /gene="bla"
                     /note="Derived using Geneious Prime 2020.2.5 'Annotate
                     from Database' based on nucleotide similarity"
                     /standard_name="ampR"
     promoter        3389..3406
     misc_feature    3441..4540
                     /locus_tag="ie1 promoter"
                     /note="Derived using Geneious Prime 2020.2.5 'Annotate
                     from Database' based on nucleotide similarity"
                     /note="Geneious type: Enhancer"
                     /standard_name="ie1"
     promoter        4554..4721
     gene            join(4722..5351,5907..5996)
                     /standard_name="EGFP"
     misc_feature    5352..5372
                     /note="Derived using Geneious Prime 2020.2.5 'Annotate
                     from Database' based on nucleotide similarity"
                     /standard_name="w-int-F"
     misc_feature    5476..5496
                     /note="Geneious type: attB2"
                     /standard_name="attB2"
     misc_feature    5516..5549
                     /note="minimal FRT site that allows excision but not
                     integration"
                     /note="Derived using Geneious Prime 2020.2.5 'Annotate
                     from Database' based on nucleotide similarity"
                     /standard_name="min FRT"
     misc_feature    complement(5573..5593)
                     /note="Geneious type: attB1"
                     /standard_name="attB1"
     gene            complement(5887..5906)
                     /note="Derived using Geneious Prime 2020.2.5 'Annotate
                     from Database' based on nucleotide similarity"
                     /standard_name="w-int-R"
     3'UTR           6023..205
                     /note="Derived using Geneious Prime 2020.2.5 'Annotate
                     from Database' based on nucleotide similarity"
                     /standard_name="alpha-Tubulin 3'UTR"
ORIGIN      
        1 gcatgcgatt gtacatacat acatatttat atatgtacat atttatgtga ctatggtagg
       61 tcgatataat agcaatcaac gcaagcaaat gtgtcagtcc tgcttacagg aacgattcta
      121 tttagtaatt ttcgttgtat aaagtaatta tgtatgtatg taagccccat aaatctgaaa
      181 caattaggca aaaccatgcg aagctctcta gtataacttc gtataatgta tgctatacga
      241 agttctcgag ggggggcccg gtaccgtcga cgatgtaggt cacggtctcg aagccgcggt
      301 gcgggtgcca gggcgtgccc ttgggctccc cgggcgcgta ctccacctca cccatctggt
      361 ccatcatgat gaacgggtcg aggtggcggt agttgatccc ggcgaacgcg cggcgcgccg
      421 ggaagccctc gccctcgaaa ccgctgggcg cggtggtcac ggtgagcacg ggacgtgcga
      481 cggcgtcggc gggtgcggat acgcggggca gcgtcagcgg gttctcgacg gtcacggcgg
      541 gcatgtcgac actagtggta cccagctttt gttcccttta gtgagggtta attgcgcgct
      601 tggcgtaatc atggtcatag ctgtttcctg tgtgaaattg ttatccgctc acaattccac
      661 acaacatacg agccggaagc ataaagtgta aagcctgggg tgcctaatga gtgagctaac
      721 tcacattaat tgcgttgcgc tcactgcccg ctttccagtc gggaaacctg tcgtgccagc
      781 tgcattaatg aatcggccaa cgcgcgggga gaggcggttt gcgtattggg cgctcttccg
      841 cttcctcgct cactgactcg ctgcgctcgg tcgttcggct gcggcgagcg gtatcagctc
      901 actcaaaggc ggtaatacgg ttatccacag aatcagggga taacgcagga aagaacatgt
      961 gagcaaaagg ccagcaaaag gccaggaacc gtaaaaaggc cgcgttgctg gcgtttttcc
     1021 ataggctccg cccccctgac gagcatcaca aaaatcgacg ctcaagtcag aggtggcgaa
     1081 acccgacagg actataaaga taccaggcgt ttccccctgg aagctccctc gtgcgctctc
     1141 ctgttccgac cctgccgctt accggatacc tgtccgcctt tctcccttcg ggaagcgtgg
     1201 cgctttctca tagctcacgc tgtaggtatc tcagttcggt gtaggtcgtt cgctccaagc
     1261 tgggctgtgt gcacgaaccc cccgttcagc ccgaccgctg cgccttatcc ggtaactatc
     1321 gtcttgagtc caacccggta agacacgact tatcgccact ggcagcagcc actggtaaca
     1381 ggattagcag agcgaggtat gtaggcggtg ctacagagtt cttgaagtgg tggcctaact
     1441 acggctacac tagaagaaca gtatttggta tctgcgctct gctgaagcca gttaccttcg
     1501 gaaaaagagt tggtagctct tgatccggca aacaaaccac cgctggtagc ggtggttttt
     1561 ttgtttgcaa gcagcagatt acgcgcagaa aaaaaggatc tcaagaagat cctttgatct
     1621 tttctacggg gtctgacgct cagtggaacg aaaactcacg ttaagggatt ttggtcatga
     1681 gattatcaaa aaggatcttc acctagatcc ttttaaatta aaaatgaagt tttaaatcaa
     1741 tctaaagtat atatgagtaa acttggtctg acagttacca atgcttaatc agtgaggcac
     1801 ctatctcagc gatctgtcta tttcgttcat ccatagttgc ctgactcccc gtcgtgtaga
     1861 taactacgat acgggagggc ttaccatctg gccccagtgc tgcaatgata ccgcgagacc
     1921 cacgctcacc ggctccagat ttatcagcaa taaaccagcc agccggaagg gccgagcgca
     1981 gaagtggtcc tgcaacttta tccgcctcca tccagtctat taattgttgc cgggaagcta
     2041 gagtaagtag ttcgccagtt aatagtttgc gcaacgttgt tgccattgct acaggcatcg
     2101 tggtgtcacg ctcgtcgttt ggtatggctt cattcagctc cggttcccaa cgatcaaggc
     2161 gagttacatg atcccccatg ttgtgcaaaa aagcggttag ctccttcggt cctccgatcg
     2221 ttgtcagaag taagttggcc gcagtgttat cactcatggt tatggcagca ctgcataatt
     2281 ctcttactgt catgccatcc gtaagatgct tttctgtgac tggtgagtac tcaaccaagt
     2341 cattctgaga atagtgtatg cggcgaccga gttgctcttg cccggcgtca atacgggata
     2401 ataccgcgcc acatagcaga actttaaaag tgctcatcat tggaaaacgt tcttcggggc
     2461 gaaaactctc aaggatctta ccgctgttga gatccagttc gatgtaaccc actcgtgcac
     2521 ccaactgatc ttcagcatct tttactttca ccagcgtttc tgggtgagca aaaacaggaa
     2581 ggcaaaatgc cgcaaaaaag ggaataaggg cgacacggaa atgttgaata ctcatactct
     2641 tcctttttca atattattga agcatttatc agggttattg tctcatgagc ggatacatat
     2701 ttgaatgtat ttagaaaaat aaacaaatag gggttccgcg cacatttccc cgaaaagtgc
     2761 cacctgnnnn nnnnnnnnnn nnnnnnnnnn nnnnnnnnnn nnnnnnnnnn nnnnnnnnnn
     2821 nnnnnnnnnn nnnnnnnnnn nnnnnnnnnn nnnnnnnnnn nnnnnnnnnn nnnnnnnnnn
     2881 nnnnnnnnnn cnnnnnnnnn nnnnnnnnnn nnnnnnnnnn nnnnnnnnnn nnnnnnnnnn
     2941 nnnnnnnnnn nnnnnnnnnn nnnnnnnnnn nnnnnnnnnn nnannnnnnn nnnnnnnnnn
     3001 nnnnnnnnnn nnnnnnnnnn nnnnnnnnnn nncctttgac gttggagtcc acgttctttn
     3061 nnnnnnnnnn nnnnnnnnnn nnnnnnnnnn nnnnnnaccc tatctcggtc tattcttttg
     3121 atttataagg gattttgccg atttcggcct attggttaaa aaatgagctg atttaacaaa
     3181 aatttaacgc gaattttaac aaaatattaa cgcttacaat ttccattcgc cattcaggct
     3241 gcgcaactgt tgggaagggc gatcggtgcg ggcctcttcg ctattacgcc agctggcgaa
     3301 agggggatgt gctgcaaggc gattaagttg ggtaacgcca gggttttccc agtcacgacg
     3361 ttgtaaaacg acggccagtg agcgcgcgta atacgactca ctatagggcg aattggagct
     3421 ccaccgcggt ggccattaat ccgagctctt acgcgcccgc gtaaaacaca atcaagtatg
     3481 agtcataagc tgatgtcatg ttttgcacac ggctcataac cgaactggct ttacgagtag
     3541 aattctactt gtaacgcacg atcagtggat gatgtcattt gtttttcaaa tcgagatgat
     3601 gtcatgtttt gcacacggct cataaactcg ctttacgagt agaattctac gtgtaacgca
     3661 cgatcgattg atgagtcatt tgttttgcaa tatgatatca tacaatatga ctcatttgtt
     3721 tttcaaaacc gaacttgatt tacgggtaga attctacttg taaagcacaa tcaaaaagat
     3781 gatgtcattt gtttttcaaa actgaactcg ctttacgagt agaattctac gtgtaaaaca
     3841 caatcaagaa atgatgtcat ttgttataaa aataaaagct gatgtcatgt tttgcacatg
     3901 gctcataact aaactcgctt tacgggtaga attctacgcg cgtcgatgtc tttgtgatgc
     3961 gcgcgacatt tttgtaggtt attgataaaa tgaacggata cgttgcccga cattatcatt
     4021 aaatccttgg cgtagaattt gtcgggtcca ttgtccgtgt gcgctagcat gcccgtaacg
     4081 gacctcgtac ttttggcttc aaaggttttg cgcacagaca aaatgtgcca cacttgcagc
     4141 tctgcatgtg tgcgcgttac cacaaatccc aacggcgcag tgtacttgtt gtatgcaaat
     4201 aaatctcgat aaaggcgcgg cgcgcgaatg cagctgatca cgtacgctcc tcgtgttccg
     4261 ttcaaggacg gtgttatcga cctcagatta atgtttatcg gccgactgtt ttcgtatccg
     4321 ctcaccaaac gcgtttttgc attaacattg tatgtcggcg gatgttctat atctaatttg
     4381 aataaataaa cgataaccgc gttggtttta gagggcataa taaaagaaat attgttatcg
     4441 tgttcgccat tagggcagta taaattgacg ttcatgttgg atattgtttc agttgcaagt
     4501 tgacactggc ggcgacaaga tcgtgaacaa ccaagtgacc attaaccctc gaccgccgga
     4561 gtataaatag aggcgcttcg tctacggagc gacaattcaa ttcaaacaag caaagtgaac
     4621 acgtcgctaa gcgaaagcta agcaaataaa caagcgcagc tgaacaagct aaacaatcgg
     4681 ggtaccgcta gagtcgacgg tacgatccac cggtcgccac catggtgagc aagggcgagg
     4741 agctgttcac cggggtggtg cccatcctgg tcgagctgga cggcgacgta aacggccaca
     4801 agttcagcgt gtccggcgag ggcgagggcg atgccaccta cggcaagctg accctgaagt
     4861 tcatctgcac caccggcaag ctgcccgtgc cctggcccac cctcgtgacc accctgacct
     4921 acggcgtgca gtgcttcagc cgctaccccg accacatgaa gcagcacgac ttcttcaagt
     4981 ccgccatgcc cgaaggctac gtccaggagc gcaccatctt cttcaaggac gacggcaact
     5041 acaagacccg cgccgaggtg aagttcgagg gcgacaccct ggtgaaccgc atcgagctga
     5101 agggcatcga cttcaaggag gacggcaaca tcctggggca caagctggag tacaactaca
     5161 acagccacaa cgtctatatc atggccgaca agcagaagaa cggcatcaag gtgaacttca
     5221 agatccgcca caacatcgag gacggcagcg tgcagctcgc cgaccactac cagcagaaca
     5281 cccccatcgg cgacggcccc gtgctgctgc ccgacaacca ctacctgagc acccagtccg
     5341 ccctgagcaa ggtgagtagt acatgtgcat acatcttaag ttcacttgat ctataggaac
     5401 tgcgattgca acatcaaatt gtctgcggcg tgagaactgc gacccacaaa aatcccaaac
     5461 cgcggccgtt tatcaccact ttgtacaaga aagctgggtc ggcgcgccca cccttgaagt
     5521 tcctattctc tagaaagtat aggaacttcg gtgaaggggg cggccgcgga gcctgctttt
     5581 ttgtacaaac ttgtgataaa cgaattcttg aagacgaaag ggcacaaaca aatagtgaca
     5641 cgaaacagat tattctggta gctgttctcg ctatataaga caatttttga gatcatatca
     5701 tgatcaagac atctaaaggc attcattttc gactatattc ttttttacaa aaaatataac
     5761 aaccagatat tttaagctga tcctagatgc acaaaaaata aataaaagta taaacctact
     5821 tcgtaggata cttcggggta ctttttgttc ggggttagat gagcataacg cttgtagttg
     5881 atatttgaga tcccctatca ttgcaggacc caaacgagaa gcgtgatcac atggtcctcc
     5941 tcgagttcgt gaccgccgcc ggcatcaccc tgggcatgga cgagctgtac aagtaagtat
     6001 agtgccttga ccgagctcgc ccactaagcg tcgcgccact tcaacgctcg atgggagcgt
     6061 cattggtggg cggggtaacc gtcgaaatca gtgtttacgc ttccaatcgc aacaaaaaat
     6121 tcactgcaac actgaaaagc atacgaaaac gatgaagatt gtacgagaaa ccataaagta
     6181 ttttatccac aaagacacgt atagcagaaa agccaagtta actcggcgat aagttgtgta
     6241 cacaagaata aaatcggcca gattcagtgt tgtcagaaat aagaaaaccc cactatgttt
     6301 ttctttgcct tttctttctc ccagcgatca ttcatttcgt ggtgaaagaa cggggtcatt
     6361 gcacggagtt tcgactgcgg gaaagcagag ctgccgttca cttcgtctat aattagcgct
     6421 ttctattttc cccgattcgg gccgctgctg cgcttttccg cctgctgttt gtggcaagtg
     6481 tagcagcagg ctgtgcacgc agtgtggcat gcacttggct ttccaccgtt ggtatcgatt
     6541 ctctgggacg atgagtcatt cctttcgggg ccacagcata atcgttgcca gctcaccgaa
     6601 atggtgactt catttcttaa ctgccgtcaa
//
LOCUS       p{ie1-eGFP::FRT-RC,attB}        6630 bp    DNA     circular UNA 02-MAR-2021
DEFINITION  1,921 reads from Sample_P537 assembled using Geneious.
ACCESSION   urn.local...4m-d2u48xo
VERSION     urn.local...4m-d2u48xo
KEYWORDS    .
SOURCE      
  ORGANISM  .
FEATURES             Location/Qualifiers
     misc_feature    259..542
                     /note="Derived using Geneious Prime 2020.2.5 'Annotate
                     from Database' based on nucleotide similarity"
                     /standard_name="attB"
     promoter        complement(570..586)
     rep_origin      complement(1009..1597)
     CDS             complement(1768..2628)
                     /note="confers ampicillin resistance"
                     /product="beta-lactamase"
                     /gene="bla"
                     /note="Derived using Geneious Prime 2020.2.5 'Annotate
                     from Database' based on nucleotide similarity"
                     /standard_name="ampR"
     rep_origin      2760..3215
     promoter        3382..3399
     misc_feature    3434..4533
                     /locus_tag="ie1 promoter"
                     /note="Derived using Geneious Prime 2020.2.5 'Annotate
                     from Database' based on nucleotide similarity"
                     /note="Geneious type: Enhancer"
                     /standard_name="ie1"
     promoter        4547..4714
     gene            join(4715..5344,5900..5989)
                     /standard_name="EGFP"
     misc_feature    5345..5365
                     /note="Derived using Geneious Prime 2020.2.5 'Annotate
                     from Database' based on nucleotide similarity"
                     /standard_name="w-int-F"
     misc_feature    5469..5489
                     /note="Geneious type: attB2"
                     /standard_name="attB2"
     misc_feature    complement(5509..5542)
                     /note="minimal FRT site that allows excision but not
                     integration"
                     /note="Derived using Geneious Prime 2020.2.5 'Annotate
                     from Database' based on nucleotide similarity"
                     /standard_name="min FRT"
     misc_feature    complement(5566..5586)
                     /note="Geneious type: attB1"
                     /standard_name="attB1"
     gene            complement(5880..5899)
                     /note="Derived using Geneious Prime 2020.2.5 'Annotate
                     from Database' based on nucleotide similarity"
                     /standard_name="w-int-R"
     3'UTR           6016..198
                     /note="Derived using Geneious Prime 2020.2.5 'Annotate
                     from Database' based on nucleotide similarity"
                     /standard_name="alpha-Tubulin 3'UTR"
ORIGIN      
        1 attgtacata catacatatt tatatatgta catatttatg tgactatggt aggtcgatat
       61 aatagcaatc aacgcaagca aatgtgtcag tcctgcttac aggaacgatt ctatttagta
      121 attttcgttg tataaagtaa ttatgtatgt atgtaagccc cataaatctg aaacaattag
      181 gcaaaaccat gcgaagctct ctagtataac ttcgtataat gtatgctata cgaagttctc
      241 gagggggggc ccggtaccgt cgacgatgta ggtcacggtc tcgaagccgc ggtgcgggtg
      301 ccagggcgtg cccttgggct ccccgggcgc gtactccacc tcacccatct ggtccatcat
      361 gatgaacggg tcgaggtggc ggtagttgat cccggcgaac gcgcggcgcg ccgggaagcc
      421 ctcgccctcg aaaccgctgg gcgcggtggt cacggtgagc acgggacgtg cgacggcgtc
      481 ggcgggtgcg gatacgcggg gcagcgtcag cgggttctcg acggtcacgg cgggcatgtc
      541 gacactagtg gtacccagct tttgttccct ttagtgaggg ttaattgcgc gcttggcgta
      601 atcatggtca tagctgtttc ctgtgtgaaa ttgttatccg ctcacaattc cacacaacat
      661 acgagccgga agcataaagt gtaaagcctg gggtgcctaa tgagtgagct aactcacatt
      721 aattgcgttg cgctcactgc ccgctttcca gtcgggaaac ctgtcgtgcc agctgcatta
      781 atgaatcggc caacgcgcgg ggagaggcgg tttgcgtatt gggcgctctt ccgcttcctc
      841 gctcactgac tcgctgcgct cggtcgttcg gctgcggcga gcggtatcag ctcactcaaa
      901 ggcggtaata cggttatcca cagaatcagg ggataacgca ggaaagaaca tgtgagcaaa
      961 aggccagcaa aaggccagga accgtaaaaa ggccgcgttg ctggcgtttt tccataggct
     1021 ccgcccccct gacgagcatc acaaaaatcg acgctcaagt cagaggtggc gaaacccgac
     1081 aggactataa agataccagg cgtttccccc tggaagctcc ctcgtgcgct ctcctgttcc
     1141 gaccctgccg cttaccggat acctgtccgc ctttctccct tcgggaagcg tggcgctttc
     1201 tcatagctca cgctgtaggt atctcagttc ggtgtaggtc gttcgctcca agctgggctg
     1261 tgtgcacgaa ccccccgttc agcccgaccg ctgcgcctta tccggtaact atcgtcttga
     1321 gtccaacccg gtaagacacg acttatcgcc actggcagca gccactggta acaggattag
     1381 cagagcgagg tatgtaggcg gtgctacaga gttcttgaag tggtggccta actacggcta
     1441 cactagaaga acagtatttg gtatctgcgc tctgctgaag ccagttacct tcggaaaaag
     1501 agttggtagc tcttgatccg gcaaacaaac caccgctggt agcggtggtt tttttgtttg
     1561 caagcagcag attacgcgca gaaaaaaagg atctcaagaa gatcctttga tcttttctac
     1621 ggggtctgac gctcagtgga acgaaaactc acgttaaggg attttggtca tgagattatc
     1681 aaaaaggatc ttcacctaga tccttttaaa ttaaaaatga agttttaaat caatctaaag
     1741 tatatatgag taaacttggt ctgacagtta ccaatgctta atcagtgagg cacctatctc
     1801 agcgatctgt ctatttcgtt catccatagt tgcctgactc cccgtcgtgt agataactac
     1861 gatacgggag ggcttaccat ctggccccag tgctgcaatg ataccgcgag acccacgctc
     1921 accggctcca gatttatcag caataaacca gccagccgga agggccgagc gcagaagtgg
     1981 tcctgcaact ttatccgcct ccatccagtc tattaattgt tgccgggaag ctagagtaag
     2041 tagttcgcca gttaatagtt tgcgcaacgt tgttgccatt gctacaggca tcgtggtgtc
     2101 acgctcgtcg tttggtatgg cttcattcag ctccggttcc caacgatcaa ggcgagttac
     2161 atgatccccc atgttgtgca aaaaagcggt tagctccttc ggtcctccga tcgttgtcag
     2221 aagtaagttg gccgcagtgt tatcactcat ggttatggca gcactgcata attctcttac
     2281 tgtcatgcca tccgtaagat gcttttctgt gactggtgag tactcaacca agtcattctg
     2341 agaatagtgt atgcggcgac cgagttgctc ttgcccggcg tcaatacggg ataataccgc
     2401 gccacatagc agaactttaa aagtgctcat cattggaaaa cgttcttcgg ggcgaaaact
     2461 ctcaaggatc ttaccgctgt tgagatccag ttcgatgtaa cccactcgtg cacccaactg
     2521 atcttcagca tcttttactt tcaccagcgt ttctgggtga gcaaaaacag gaaggcaaaa
     2581 tgccgcaaaa aagggaataa gggcgacacg gaaatgttga atactcatac tcttcctttt
     2641 tcaatattat tgaagcattt atcagggtta ttgtctcatg agcggataca tatttgaatg
     2701 tatttagaaa aataaacaaa taggggttcc gcgcacattt ccccgaaaag tgccacctgn
     2761 nnnnnnnnnn nnnnnnnnnn nnnnnnnnnn nnnnnnnnnn nnnnnnnnnn nnnnnnnnnn
     2821 nnnnnnnnnn nnnnnnnnnn nnnnnnnnnn nnnnnnnnnn nnnnnnnnnn nnnnnnnnnn
     2881 nnncnnnnnn nnnnnnnnnn nnnnnnnnnn nnnnnnnnnn nnnnnnnnnn nnnnnnnnnn
     2941 nnnnnnnnnn nnnnnnnnnn nnnnnnnnnn nnnnnannnn nnnnnnnnnn nnnnnnnnnn
     3001 nnnnnnnnnn nnnnnnnnnn nnnnnccttt gacgttggag tccacgttct ttnnnnnnnn
     3061 nnnnnnnnnn nnnnnnnnnn nnnnnnnnna ccctatctcg gtctattctt ttgatttata
     3121 agggattttg ccgatttcgg cctattggtt aaaaaatgag ctgatttaac aaaaatttaa
     3181 cgcgaatttt aacaaaatat taacgcttac aatttccatt cgccattcag gctgcgcaac
     3241 tgttgggaag ggcgatcggt gcgggcctct tcgctattac gccagctggc gaaaggggga
     3301 tgtgctgcaa ggcgattaag ttgggtaacg ccagggtttt cccagtcacg acgttgtaaa
     3361 acgacggcca gtgagcgcgc gtaatacgac tcactatagg gcgaattgga gctccaccgc
     3421 ggtggccatt aatccgagct cttacgcgcc cgcgtaaaac acaatcaagt atgagtcata
     3481 agctgatgtc atgttttgca cacggctcat aaccgaactg gctttacgag tagaattcta
     3541 cttgtaacgc acgatcagtg gatgatgtca tttgtttttc aaatcgagat gatgtcatgt
     3601 tttgcacacg gctcataaac tcgctttacg agtagaattc tacgtgtaac gcacgatcga
     3661 ttgatgagtc atttgttttg caatatgata tcatacaata tgactcattt gtttttcaaa
     3721 accgaacttg atttacgggt agaattctac ttgtaaagca caatcaaaaa gatgatgtca
     3781 tttgtttttc aaaactgaac tcgctttacg agtagaattc tacgtgtaaa acacaatcaa
     3841 gaaatgatgt catttgttat aaaaataaaa gctgatgtca tgttttgcac atggctcata
     3901 actaaactcg ctttacgggt agaattctac gcgcgtcgat gtctttgtga tgcgcgcgac
     3961 atttttgtag gttattgata aaatgaacgg atacgttgcc cgacattatc attaaatcct
     4021 tggcgtagaa tttgtcgggt ccattgtccg tgtgcgctag catgcccgta acggacctcg
     4081 tacttttggc ttcaaaggtt ttgcgcacag acaaaatgtg ccacacttgc agctctgcat
     4141 gtgtgcgcgt taccacaaat cccaacggcg cagtgtactt gttgtatgca aataaatctc
     4201 gataaaggcg cggcgcgcga atgcagctga tcacgtacgc tcctcgtgtt ccgttcaagg
     4261 acggtgttat cgacctcaga ttaatgttta tcggccgact gttttcgtat ccgctcacca
     4321 aacgcgtttt tgcattaaca ttgtatgtcg gcggatgttc tatatctaat ttgaataaat
     4381 aaacgataac cgcgttggtt ttagagggca taataaaaga aatattgtta tcgtgttcgc
     4441 cattagggca gtataaattg acgttcatgt tggatattgt ttcagttgca agttgacact
     4501 ggcggcgaca agatcgtgaa caaccaagtg accattaacc ctcgaccgcc ggagtataaa
     4561 tagaggcgct tcgtctacgg agcgacaatt caattcaaac aagcaaagtg aacacgtcgc
     4621 taagcgaaag ctaagcaaat aaacaagcgc agctgaacaa gctaaacaat cggggtaccg
     4681 ctagagtcga cggtacgatc caccggtcgc caccatggtg agcaagggcg aggagctgtt
     4741 caccggggtg gtgcccatcc tggtcgagct ggacggcgac gtaaacggcc acaagttcag
     4801 cgtgtccggc gagggcgagg gcgatgccac ctacggcaag ctgaccctga agttcatctg
     4861 caccaccggc aagctgcccg tgccctggcc caccctcgtg accaccctga cctacggcgt
     4921 gcagtgcttc agccgctacc ccgaccacat gaagcagcac gacttcttca agtccgccat
     4981 gcccgaaggc tacgtccagg agcgcaccat cttcttcaag gacgacggca actacaagac
     5041 ccgcgccgag gtgaagttcg agggcgacac cctggtgaac cgcatcgagc tgaagggcat
     5101 cgacttcaag gaggacggca acatcctggg gcacaagctg gagtacaact acaacagcca
     5161 caacgtctat atcatggccg acaagcagaa gaacggcatc aaggtgaact tcaagatccg
     5221 ccacaacatc gaggacggca gcgtgcagct cgccgaccac taccagcaga acacccccat
     5281 cggcgacggc cccgtgctgc tgcccgacaa ccactacctg agcacccagt ccgccctgag
     5341 caaggtgagt agtacatgtg catacatctt aagttcactt gatctatagg aactgcgatt
     5401 gcaacatcaa attgtctgcg gcgtgagaac tgcgacccac aaaaatccca aaccgcggcc
     5461 gtttatcacc actttgtaca agaaagctgg gtcggcgcgc ccacccttga agttcctata
     5521 ctttctagag aataggaact tcggtgaagg gggcggccgc ggagcctgct tttttgtaca
     5581 aacttgtgat aaacgaattc ttgaagacga aagggcacaa acaaatagtg acacgaaaca
     5641 gattattctg gtagctgttc tcgctatata agacaatttt tgagatcata tcatgatcaa
     5701 gacatctaaa ggcattcatt ttcgactata ttctttttta caaaaaatat aacaaccaga
     5761 tattttaagc tgatcctaga tgcacaaaaa ataaataaaa gtataaacct acttcgtagg
     5821 atacttcggg gtactttttg ttcggggtta gatgagcata acgcttgtag ttgatatttg
     5881 agatccccta tcattgcagg acccaaacga gaagcgtgat cacatggtcc tcctcgagtt
     5941 cgtgaccgcc gccggcatca ccctgggcat ggacgagctg tacaagtaag tatagtgcct
     6001 tgaccgagct cgcccactaa gcgtcgcgcc acttcaacgc tcgatgggag cgtcattggt
     6061 gggcggggta accgtcgaaa tcagtgttta cgcttccaat cgcaacaaaa aattcactgc
     6121 aacactgaaa agcatacgaa aacgatgaag attgtacgag aaaccataaa gtattttatc
     6181 cacaaagaca cgtatagcag aaaagccaag ttaactcggc gataagttgt gtacacaaga
     6241 ataaaatcgg ccagattcag tgttgtcaga aataagaaaa ccccactatg tttttctttg
     6301 ccttttcttt ctcccagcga tcattcattt cgtggtgaaa gaacggggtc attgcacgga
     6361 gtttcgactg cgggaaagca gagctgccgt tcacttcgtc tataattagc gctttctatt
     6421 ttccccgatt cgggccgctg ctgcgctttt ccgcctgctg tttgtggcaa gtgtagcagc
     6481 aggctgtgca cgcagtgtgg catgcacttg gctttccacc gttggtatcg attctctggg
     6541 acgatgagtc attcctttcg gggccacagc ataatcgttg ccagctcacc gaaatggtga
     6601 cttcatttct taactgccgt caagcatgcg
//
LOCUS       p{ie1-eGFP::GW,attB}        8215 bp    DNA     circular UNA 02-MAR-2021
DEFINITION  2,024 reads from Sample_P535 assembled using Geneious.
ACCESSION   urn.local...3s-d2u3uoh
VERSION     urn.local...3s-d2u3uoh
KEYWORDS    .
SOURCE      
  ORGANISM  .
FEATURES             Location/Qualifiers
     misc_feature    249..532
                     /note="Derived using Geneious Prime 2020.2.5 'Annotate
                     from Database' based on nucleotide similarity"
                     /standard_name="attB"
     promoter        complement(560..576)
     rep_origin      complement(999..1587)
     CDS             complement(1758..2618)
                     /note="confers ampicillin resistance"
                     /product="beta-lactamase"
                     /gene="bla"
                     /note="Derived using Geneious Prime 2020.2.5 'Annotate
                     from Database' based on nucleotide similarity"
                     /standard_name="ampR"
     rep_origin      2750..3205
     promoter        3372..3389
     misc_feature    3424..4523
                     /locus_tag="ie1 promoter"
                     /note="Derived using Geneious Prime 2020.2.5 'Annotate
                     from Database' based on nucleotide similarity"
                     /note="Geneious type: Enhancer"
                     /standard_name="ie1"
     promoter        4537..4704
     gene            join(4705..5334,7475..7564)
                     /standard_name="EGFP"
     misc_feature    5335..5355
                     /note="Derived using Geneious Prime 2020.2.5 'Annotate
                     from Database' based on nucleotide similarity"
                     /standard_name="w-int-F"
     misc_feature    5459..5582
                     /note="Geneious type: attR2"
                     /standard_name="attR2"
     CDS             complement(5623..5928)
                     /note="counterselectable marker from Escherichia coli -
                     inhibits bacterial gyrase (inhibited by ccdA)"
                     /product="ype II toxin-antitoxin system toxin CcdB"
                     /gene="ccdB"
                     /note="Derived using Geneious Prime 2020.2.5 'Annotate
                     from Database' based on nucleotide similarity"
                     /standard_name="ccdB CS"
     CDS             complement(6270..6929)
                     /note="Confers chloramphenicol resistance - also used as a
                     reporter"
                     /product="chloramphenicol acetyltransferase"
                     /gene="cat"
                     /note="Derived using Geneious Prime 2020.2.5 'Annotate
                     from Database' based on nucleotide similarity"
                     /standard_name="catR"
     misc_feature    complement(7038..7161)
                     /note="Geneious type: attR1"
                     /standard_name="attR1"
     gene            complement(7455..7474)
                     /note="Derived using Geneious Prime 2020.2.5 'Annotate
                     from Database' based on nucleotide similarity"
                     /standard_name="w-int-R"
     3'UTR           7591..188
                     /note="Derived using Geneious Prime 2020.2.5 'Annotate
                     from Database' based on nucleotide similarity"
                     /standard_name="alpha-Tubulin 3'UTR"
ORIGIN      
        1 catacatatt tatatatgta catatttatg tgactatggt aggtcgatat aatagcaatc
       61 aacgcaagca aatgtgtcag tcctgcttac aggaacgatt ctatttagta attttcgttg
      121 tataaagtaa ttatgtatgt atgtaagccc cataaatctg aaacaattag gcaaaaccat
      181 gcgaagctct ctagtataac ttcgtataat gtatgctata cgaagttctc gagggggggc
      241 ccggtaccgt cgacgatgta ggtcacggtc tcgaagccgc ggtgcgggtg ccagggcgtg
      301 cccttgggct ccccgggcgc gtactccacc tcacccatct ggtccatcat gatgaacggg
      361 tcgaggtggc ggtagttgat cccggcgaac gcgcggcgcg ccgggaagcc ctcgccctcg
      421 aaaccgctgg gcgcggtggt cacggtgagc acgggacgtg cgacggcgtc ggcgggtgcg
      481 gatacgcggg gcagcgtcag cgggttctcg acggtcacgg cgggcatgtc gacactagtg
      541 gtacccagct tttgttccct ttagtgaggg ttaattgcgc gcttggcgta atcatggtca
      601 tagctgtttc ctgtgtgaaa ttgttatccg ctcacaattc cacacaacat acgagccgga
      661 agcataaagt gtaaagcctg gggtgcctaa tgagtgagct aactcacatt aattgcgttg
      721 cgctcactgc ccgctttcca gtcgggaaac ctgtcgtgcc agctgcatta atgaatcggc
      781 caacgcgcgg ggagaggcgg tttgcgtatt gggcgctctt ccgcttcctc gctcactgac
      841 tcgctgcgct cggtcgttcg gctgcggcga gcggtatcag ctcactcaaa ggcggtaata
      901 cggttatcca cagaatcagg ggataacgca ggaaagaaca tgtgagcaaa aggccagcaa
      961 aaggccagga accgtaaaaa ggccgcgttg ctggcgtttt tccataggct ccgcccccct
     1021 gacgagcatc acaaaaatcg acgctcaagt cagaggtggc gaaacccgac aggactataa
     1081 agataccagg cgtttccccc tggaagctcc ctcgtgcgct ctcctgttcc gaccctgccg
     1141 cttaccggat acctgtccgc ctttctccct tcgggaagcg tggcgctttc tcatagctca
     1201 cgctgtaggt atctcagttc ggtgtaggtc gttcgctcca agctgggctg tgtgcacgaa
     1261 ccccccgttc agcccgaccg ctgcgcctta tccggtaact atcgtcttga gtccaacccg
     1321 gtaagacacg acttatcgcc actggcagca gccactggta acaggattag cagagcgagg
     1381 tatgtaggcg gtgctacaga gttcttgaag tggtggccta actacggcta cactagaaga
     1441 acagtatttg gtatctgcgc tctgctgaag ccagttacct tcggaaaaag agttggtagc
     1501 tcttgatccg gcaaacaaac caccgctggt agcggtggtt tttttgtttg caagcagcag
     1561 attacgcgca gaaaaaaagg atctcaagaa gatcctttga tcttttctac ggggtctgac
     1621 gctcagtgga acgaaaactc acgttaaggg attttggtca tgagattatc aaaaaggatc
     1681 ttcacctaga tccttttaaa ttaaaaatga agttttaaat caatctaaag tatatatgag
     1741 taaacttggt ctgacagtta ccaatgctta atcagtgagg cacctatctc agcgatctgt
     1801 ctatttcgtt catccatagt tgcctgactc cccgtcgtgt agataactac gatacgggag
     1861 ggcttaccat ctggccccag tgctgcaatg ataccgcgag acccacgctc accggctcca
     1921 gatttatcag caataaacca gccagccgga agggccgagc gcagaagtgg tcctgcaact
     1981 ttatccgcct ccatccagtc tattaattgt tgccgggaag ctagagtaag tagttcgcca
     2041 gttaatagtt tgcgcaacgt tgttgccatt gctacaggca tcgtggtgtc acgctcgtcg
     2101 tttggtatgg cttcattcag ctccggttcc caacgatcaa ggcgagttac atgatccccc
     2161 atgttgtgca aaaaagcggt tagctccttc ggtcctccga tcgttgtcag aagtaagttg
     2221 gccgcagtgt tatcactcat ggttatggca gcactgcata attctcttac tgtcatgcca
     2281 tccgtaagat gcttttctgt gactggtgag tactcaacca agtcattctg agaatagtgt
     2341 atgcggcgac cgagttgctc ttgcccggcg tcaatacggg ataataccgc gccacatagc
     2401 agaactttaa aagtgctcat cattggaaaa cgttcttcgg ggcgaaaact ctcaaggatc
     2461 ttaccgctgt tgagatccag ttcgatgtaa cccactcgtg cacccaactg atcttcagca
     2521 tcttttactt tcaccagcgt ttctgggtga gcaaaaacag gaaggcaaaa tgccgcaaaa
     2581 aagggaataa gggcgacacg gaaatgttga atactcatac tcttcctttt tcaatattat
     2641 tgaagcattt atcagggtta ttgtctcatg agcggataca tatttgaatg tatttagaaa
     2701 aataaacaaa taggggttcc gcgcacattt ccccgaaaag tgccacctgn nnnnnnnnnn
     2761 nnnnnnnnnn nnnnnnnnnn nnnnnnnnnn nnnnnnnnnn nnnnnnnnnn nnnnnnnnnn
     2821 nnnnnnnnnn nnnnnnnnnn nnnnnnnnnn nnnnnnnnnn nnnnnnnnnn nnncnnnnnn
     2881 nnnnnnnnnn nnnnnnnnnn nnnnnnnnnn nnnnnnnnnn nnnnnnnnnn nnnnnnnnnn
     2941 nnnnnnnnnn nnnnnnnnnn nnnnnannnn nnnnnnnnnn nnnnnnnnnn nnnnnnnnnn
     3001 nnnnnnnnnn nnnnnccttt gacgttggag tccacgttct ttnnnnnnnn nnnnnnnnnn
     3061 nnnnnnnnnn nnnnnnnnna ccctatctcg gtctattctt ttgatttata agggattttg
     3121 ccgatttcgg cctattggtt aaaaaatgag ctgatttaac aaaaatttaa cgcgaatttt
     3181 aacaaaatat taacgcttac aatttccatt cgccattcag gctgcgcaac tgttgggaag
     3241 ggcgatcggt gcgggcctct tcgctattac gccagctggc gaaaggggga tgtgctgcaa
     3301 ggcgattaag ttgggtaacg ccagggtttt cccagtcacg acgttgtaaa acgacggcca
     3361 gtgagcgcgc gtaatacgac tcactatagg gcgaattgga gctccaccgc ggtggccatt
     3421 aatccgagct cttacgcgcc cgcgtaaaac acaatcaagt atgagtcata agctgatgtc
     3481 atgttttgca cacggctcat aaccgaactg gctttacgag tagaattcta cttgtaacgc
     3541 acgatcagtg gatgatgtca tttgtttttc aaatcgagat gatgtcatgt tttgcacacg
     3601 gctcataaac tcgctttacg agtagaattc tacgtgtaac gcacgatcga ttgatgagtc
     3661 atttgttttg caatatgata tcatacaata tgactcattt gtttttcaaa accgaacttg
     3721 atttacgggt agaattctac ttgtaaagca caatcaaaaa gatgatgtca tttgtttttc
     3781 aaaactgaac tcgctttacg agtagaattc tacgtgtaaa acacaatcaa gaaatgatgt
     3841 catttgttat aaaaataaaa gctgatgtca tgttttgcac atggctcata actaaactcg
     3901 ctttacgggt agaattctac gcgcgtcgat gtctttgtga tgcgcgcgac atttttgtag
     3961 gttattgata aaatgaacgg atacgttgcc cgacattatc attaaatcct tggcgtagaa
     4021 tttgtcgggt ccattgtccg tgtgcgctag catgcccgta acggacctcg tacttttggc
     4081 ttcaaaggtt ttgcgcacag acaaaatgtg ccacacttgc agctctgcat gtgtgcgcgt
     4141 taccacaaat cccaacggcg cagtgtactt gttgtatgca aataaatctc gataaaggcg
     4201 cggcgcgcga atgcagctga tcacgtacgc tcctcgtgtt ccgttcaagg acggtgttat
     4261 cgacctcaga ttaatgttta tcggccgact gttttcgtat ccgctcacca aacgcgtttt
     4321 tgcattaaca ttgtatgtcg gcggatgttc tatatctaat ttgaataaat aaacgataac
     4381 cgcgttggtt ttagagggca taataaaaga aatattgtta tcgtgttcgc cattagggca
     4441 gtataaattg acgttcatgt tggatattgt ttcagttgca agttgacact ggcggcgaca
     4501 agatcgtgaa caaccaagtg accattaacc ctcgaccgcc ggagtataaa tagaggcgct
     4561 tcgtctacgg agcgacaatt caattcaaac aagcaaagtg aacacgtcgc taagcgaaag
     4621 ctaagcaaat aaacaagcgc agctgaacaa gctaaacaat cggggtaccg ctagagtcga
     4681 cggtacgatc caccggtcgc caccatggtg agcaagggcg aggagctgtt caccggggtg
     4741 gtgcccatcc tggtcgagct ggacggcgac gtaaacggcc acaagttcag cgtgtccggc
     4801 gagggcgagg gcgatgccac ctacggcaag ctgaccctga agttcatctg caccaccggc
     4861 aagctgcccg tgccctggcc caccctcgtg accaccctga cctacggcgt gcagtgcttc
     4921 agccgctacc ccgaccacat gaagcagcac gacttcttca agtccgccat gcccgaaggc
     4981 tacgtccagg agcgcaccat cttcttcaag gacgacggca actacaagac ccgcgccgag
     5041 gtgaagttcg agggcgacac cctggtgaac cgcatcgagc tgaagggcat cgacttcaag
     5101 gaggacggca acatcctggg gcacaagctg gagtacaact acaacagcca caacgtctat
     5161 atcatggccg acaagcagaa gaacggcatc aaggtgaact tcaagatccg ccacaacatc
     5221 gaggacggca gcgtgcagct cgccgaccac taccagcaga acacccccat cggcgacggc
     5281 cccgtgctgc tgcccgacaa ccactacctg agcacccagt ccgccctgag caaggtgagt
     5341 agtacatgtg catacatctt aagttcactt gatctatagg aactgcgatt gcaacatcaa
     5401 attgtctgcg gcgtgagaac tgcgacccac aaaaatccca aaccgcggcc gtttatcacc
     5461 actttgtaca agaaagctga acgagaaacg taaaatgata taaatatcaa tatattaaat
     5521 tagattttgc ataaaaaaca gactacataa tactgtaaaa cacaacatat ccagtcacta
     5581 tggtcgacct gcagactggc tgtgtataag ggagcctgac atttatattc cccagaacat
     5641 caggttaatg gcgtttttga tgtcattttc gcggtggctg agatcagcca cttcttcccc
     5701 gataacggag accggcacac tggccatatc ggtggtcatc atgcgccagc tttcatcccc
     5761 gatatgcacc accgggtaaa gttcacggga gactttatct gacagcagac gtgcactggc
     5821 cagggggatc accatccgtc gcccgggcgt gtcaataata tcactctgta catccacaaa
     5881 cagacgataa cggctctctc ttttataggt gtaaacctta aactgcattt caccagcccc
     5941 tgttctcgtc agcaaaagag ccgttcattt caataaaccg ggcgacctca gccatccctt
     6001 cctgattttc cgctttccag cgttcggcac gcagacgacg ggcttcattc tgcatggttg
     6061 tgcttaccag accggagata ttgacatcat atatgccttg agcaactgat agctgtcgct
     6121 gtcaactgtc actgtaatac gctgcttcat agcatacctc tttttgacat acttcgggta
     6181 tacatatcag tatatattct tataccgcaa aaatcagcgc gcaaatacgc atactgttat
     6241 ctggctttta gtaagccgga tccacgcgtt tacgccccgc cctgccactc atcgcagtac
     6301 tgttgtaatt cattaagcat tctgccgaca tggaagccat cacaaacggc atgatgaacc
     6361 tgaatcgcca gcggcatcag caccttgtcg ccttgcgtat aatatttgcc catggtgaaa
     6421 acgggggcga agaagttgtc catattggcc acgtttaaat caaaactggt gaaactcacc
     6481 cagggattgg ctgagacgaa aaacatattc tcaataaacc ctttagggaa ataggccagg
     6541 ttttcaccgt aacacgccac atcttgcgaa tatatgtgta gaaactgccg gaaatcgtcg
     6601 tggtattcac tccagagcga tgaaaacgtt tcagtttgct catggaaaac ggtgtaacaa
     6661 gggtgaacac tatcccatat caccagctca ccgtctttca ttgccatacg gaattccgga
     6721 tgagcattca tcaggcgggc aagaatgtga ataaaggccg gataaaactt gtgcttattt
     6781 ttctttacgg tctttaaaaa ggccgtaata tccagctgaa cggtctggtt ataggtacat
     6841 tgagcaactg actgaaatgc ctcaaaatgt tctttacgat gccattggga tatatcaacg
     6901 gtggtatatc cagtgatttt tttctccatt ttagcttcct tagctcctga aaatctcgac
     6961 ggatcctaac tcaaaatcca cacattatac gagccggaag cataaagtgt aaagcctggg
     7021 gtgcctaatg cggccgccat agtgactgga tatgttgtgt tttacagtat tatgtagtct
     7081 gttttttatg caaaatctaa tttaatatat tgatatttat atcattttac gtttctcgtt
     7141 cagctttttt gtacaaactt gtgataaacg aattcttgaa gacgaaaggg cacaaacaaa
     7201 tagtgacacg aaacagatta ttctggtagc tgttctcgct atataagaca atttttgaga
     7261 tcatatcatg atcaagacat ctaaaggcat tcattttcga ctatattctt ttttacaaaa
     7321 aatataacaa ccagatattt taagctgatc ctagatgcac aaaaaataaa taaaagtata
     7381 aacctacttc gtaggatact tcggggtact ttttgttcgg ggttagatga gcataacgct
     7441 tgtagttgat atttgagatc ccctatcatt gcaggaccca aacgagaagc gtgatcacat
     7501 ggtcctcctc gagttcgtga ccgccgccgg catcaccctg ggcatggacg agctgtacaa
     7561 gtaagtatag tgccttgacc gagctcgccc actaagcgtc gcgccacttc aacgctcgat
     7621 gggagcgtca ttggtgggcg gggtaaccgt cgaaatcagt gtttacgctt ccaatcgcaa
     7681 caaaaaattc actgcaacac tgaaaagcat acgaaaacga tgaagattgt acgagaaacc
     7741 ataaagtatt ttatccacaa agacacgtat agcagaaaag ccaagttaac tcggcgataa
     7801 gttgtgtaca caagaataaa atcggccaga ttcagtgttg tcagaaataa gaaaacccca
     7861 ctatgttttt ctttgccttt tctttctccc agcgatcatt catttcgtgg tgaaagaacg
     7921 gggtcattgc acggagtttc gactgcggga aagcagagct gccgttcact tcgtctataa
     7981 ttagcgcttt ctattttccc cgattcgggc cgctgctgcg cttttccgcc tgctgtttgt
     8041 ggcaagtgta gcagcaggct gtgcacgcag tgtggcatgc acttggcttt ccaccgttgg
     8101 tatcgattct ctgggacgat gagtcattcc tttcggggcc acagcataat cgttgccagc
     8161 tcaccgaaat ggtgacttca tttcttaact gccgtcaagc atgcgattgt acata
//
LOCUS       p{Mhc-F4-678-DsRed::FRT,attB}        6155 bp    DNA     circular UNA 02-MAR-2021
DEFINITION  1,716 reads from Sample_P531 assembled using Geneious.
ACCESSION   urn.local...93-d2u5av5
VERSION     urn.local...93-d2u5av5
KEYWORDS    .
SOURCE      
  ORGANISM  .
FEATURES             Location/Qualifiers
     promoter        47..200
     gene            join(201..341,897..1433)
                     /standard_name="DsRed"
     misc_feature    342..362
                     /note="Derived using Geneious Prime 2020.2.5 'Annotate
                     from Database' based on nucleotide similarity"
                     /standard_name="w-int-F"
     misc_feature    466..486
                     /note="Geneious type: attB2"
                     /standard_name="attB2"
     misc_feature    506..539
                     /note="minimal FRT site that allows excision but not
                     integration"
                     /note="Derived using Geneious Prime 2020.2.5 'Annotate
                     from Database' based on nucleotide similarity"
                     /standard_name="min FRT"
     misc_feature    complement(563..583)
                     /note="Geneious type: attB1"
                     /standard_name="attB1"
     gene            complement(877..896)
                     /note="Derived using Geneious Prime 2020.2.5 'Annotate
                     from Database' based on nucleotide similarity"
                     /standard_name="w-int-R"
     3'UTR           1458..2270
                     /note="Derived using Geneious Prime 2020.2.5 'Annotate
                     from Database' based on nucleotide similarity"
                     /standard_name="alpha-Tubulin 3'UTR"
     misc_feature    2331..2614
                     /note="Derived using Geneious Prime 2020.2.5 'Annotate
                     from Database' based on nucleotide similarity"
                     /standard_name="attB"
     promoter        complement(2642..2658)
     rep_origin      complement(3081..3669)
     CDS             complement(3840..4700)
                     /note="confers ampicillin resistance"
                     /product="beta-lactamase"
                     /gene="bla"
                     /note="Derived using Geneious Prime 2020.2.5 'Annotate
                     from Database' based on nucleotide similarity"
                     /standard_name="ampR"
     rep_origin      4832..5287
     promoter        5454..5471
     enhancer        5511..31
                     /note="Geneious type: Enhancer"
ORIGIN      
        1 attcgtatcg gatccgtgat ctatatttag gattaaaacc ctcgaccgcc ggagtataaa
       61 tagaggcgct tcgtctacgg agcgacaatt caattcaaac aagcaaagtg aacacgtcgc
      121 taagcgaaag ctaagcaaat aaacaagcgc agctgaacaa gctaaacaat cgggcggccg
      181 cactagagcc ggtcgccacc atgaggtctt ccaagaatgt tatcaaggag ttcatgaggt
      241 ttaaggttcg catggaagga acggtcaatg ggcacgagtt tgaaatagaa ggcgaaggag
      301 aggggaggcc atacgaaggc cacaataccg taaagcttaa ggtgagtagt acatgtgcat
      361 acatcttaag ttcacttgat ctataggaac tgcgattgca acatcaaatt gtctgcggcg
      421 tgagaactgc gacccacaaa aatcccaaac cgcggccgtt tatcaccact ttgtacaaga
      481 aagctgggtc ggcgcgccca cccttgaagt tcctattctc tagaaagtat aggaacttcg
      541 gtgaaggggg cggccgcgga gcctgctttt ttgtacaaac ttgtgataaa cgaattcttg
      601 aagacgaaag ggcacaaaca aatagtgaca cgaaacagat tattctggta gctgttctcg
      661 ctatataaga caatttttga gatcatatca tgatcaagac atctaaaggc attcattttc
      721 gactatattc ttttttacaa aaaatataac aaccagatat tttaagctga tcctagatgc
      781 acaaaaaata aataaaagta taaacctact tcgtaggata cttcggggta ctttttgttc
      841 ggggttagat gagcataacg cttgtagttg atatttgaga tcccctatca ttgcaggtaa
      901 ccaagggggg acctttgcca tttgcttggg atattttgtc accacaattt cagtatggaa
      961 gcaaggtata tgtcaagcac cctgccgaca taccagacta taaaaagctg tcatttcctg
     1021 aaggatttaa atgggaaagg gtcatgaact ttgaagacgg tggcgtcgtt actgtaaccc
     1081 aggattccag tttgcaggat ggctgtttca tctacaaggt caagttcatt ggcgtgaact
     1141 ttccttccga tggacctgtt atgcaaaaga agacaatggg ctgggaagcc agcactgagc
     1201 gtttgtatcc tcgtgatggc gtgttgaaag gagagattca taaggctctg aagctgaaag
     1261 acggtggtca ttacctagtt gaattcaaaa gtatttacat ggcaaagaag cctgtgcagc
     1321 taccagggta ctactatgtt gactccaaac tggatataac aagccacaac gaagactata
     1381 caatcgttga gcagtatgaa agaaccgagg gacgccacca tctgttcctt tagcggccat
     1441 cgaattcgag ctcgcccact aagcgtcgcg ccacttcaac gctcgatggg agcgtcattg
     1501 gtgggcgggg taaccgtcga aatcagtgtt tacgcttcca atcgcaacaa aaaattcact
     1561 gcaacactga aaagcatacg aaaacgatga agattgtacg agaaaccata aagtatttta
     1621 tccacaaaga cacgtatagc agaaaagcca agttaactcg gcgataagtt gtgtacacaa
     1681 gaataaaatc ggccagattc agtgttgtca gaaataagaa aaccccacta tgtttttctt
     1741 tgccttttct ttctcccagc gatcattcat ttcgtggtga aagaacgggg tcattgcacg
     1801 gagtttcgac tgcgggaaag cagagctgcc gttcacttcg tctataatta gcgctttcta
     1861 ttttccccga ttcgggccgc tgctgcgctt ttccgcctgc tgtttgtggc aagtgtagca
     1921 gcaggctgtg cacgcagtgt ggcatgcact tggctttcca ccgttggtat cgattctctg
     1981 ggacgatgag tcattccttt cggggccaca gcataatcgt tgccagctca ccgaaatggt
     2041 gacttcattt cttaactgcc gtcaagcatg cgattgtaca tacatacata tttatatatg
     2101 tacatattta tgtgactatg gtaggtcgat ataatagcaa tcaacgcaag caaatgtgtc
     2161 agtcctgctt acaggaacga ttctatttag taattttcgt tgtataaagt aattatgtat
     2221 gtatgtaagc cccataaatc tgaaacaatt aggcaaaacc atgcgaagct ctctagtata
     2281 acttcgtata atgtatgcta tacgaagttc tcgagggggg gcccggtacc gtcgacgatg
     2341 taggtcacgg tctcgaagcc gcggtgcggg tgccagggcg tgcccttggg ctccccgggc
     2401 gcgtactcca cctcacccat ctggtccatc atgatgaacg ggtcgaggtg gcggtagttg
     2461 atcccggcga acgcgcggcg cgccgggaag ccctcgccct cgaaaccgct gggcgcggtg
     2521 gtcacggtga gcacgggacg tgcgacggcg tcggcgggtg cggatacgcg gggcagcgtc
     2581 agcgggttct cgacggtcac ggcgggcatg tcgacactag tggtacccag cttttgttcc
     2641 ctttagtgag ggttaattgc gcgcttggcg taatcatggt catagctgtt tcctgtgtga
     2701 aattgttatc cgctcacaat tccacacaac atacgagccg gaagcataaa gtgtaaagcc
     2761 tggggtgcct aatgagtgag ctaactcaca ttaattgcgt tgcgctcact gcccgctttc
     2821 cagtcgggaa acctgtcgtg ccagctgcat taatgaatcg gccaacgcgc ggggagaggc
     2881 ggtttgcgta ttgggcgctc ttccgcttcc tcgctcactg actcgctgcg ctcggtcgtt
     2941 cggctgcggc gagcggtatc agctcactca aaggcggtaa tacggttatc cacagaatca
     3001 ggggataacg caggaaagaa catgtgagca aaaggccagc aaaaggccag gaaccgtaaa
     3061 aaggccgcgt tgctggcgtt tttccatagg ctccgccccc ctgacgagca tcacaaaaat
     3121 cgacgctcaa gtcagaggtg gcgaaacccg acaggactat aaagatacca ggcgtttccc
     3181 cctggaagct ccctcgtgcg ctctcctgtt ccgaccctgc cgcttaccgg atacctgtcc
     3241 gcctttctcc cttcgggaag cgtggcgctt tctcatagct cacgctgtag gtatctcagt
     3301 tcggtgtagg tcgttcgctc caagctgggc tgtgtgcacg aaccccccgt tcagcccgac
     3361 cgctgcgcct tatccggtaa ctatcgtctt gagtccaacc cggtaagaca cgacttatcg
     3421 ccactggcag cagccactgg taacaggatt agcagagcga ggtatgtagg cggtgctaca
     3481 gagttcttga agtggtggcc taactacggc tacactagaa gaacagtatt tggtatctgc
     3541 gctctgctga agccagttac cttcggaaaa agagttggta gctcttgatc cggcaaacaa
     3601 accaccgctg gtagcggtgg tttttttgtt tgcaagcagc agattacgcg cagaaaaaaa
     3661 ggatctcaag aagatccttt gatcttttct acggggtctg acgctcagtg gaacgaaaac
     3721 tcacgttaag ggattttggt catgagatta tcaaaaagga tcttcaccta gatcctttta
     3781 aattaaaaat gaagttttaa atcaatctaa agtatatatg agtaaacttg gtctgacagt
     3841 taccaatgct taatcagtga ggcacctatc tcagcgatct gtctatttcg ttcatccata
     3901 gttgcctgac tccccgtcgt gtagataact acgatacggg agggcttacc atctggcccc
     3961 agtgctgcaa tgataccgcg agacccacgc tcaccggctc cagatttatc agcaataaac
     4021 cagccagccg gaagggccga gcgcagaagt ggtcctgcaa ctttatccgc ctccatccag
     4081 tctattaatt gttgccggga agctagagta agtagttcgc cagttaatag tttgcgcaac
     4141 gttgttgcca ttgctacagg catcgtggtg tcacgctcgt cgtttggtat ggcttcattc
     4201 agctccggtt cccaacgatc aaggcgagtt acatgatccc ccatgttgtg caaaaaagcg
     4261 gttagctcct tcggtcctcc gatcgttgtc agaagtaagt tggccgcagt gttatcactc
     4321 atggttatgg cagcactgca taattctctt actgtcatgc catccgtaag atgcttttct
     4381 gtgactggtg agtactcaac caagtcattc tgagaatagt gtatgcggcg accgagttgc
     4441 tcttgcccgg cgtcaatacg ggataatacc gcgccacata gcagaacttt aaaagtgctc
     4501 atcattggaa aacgttcttc ggggcgaaaa ctctcaagga tcttaccgct gttgagatcc
     4561 agttcgatgt aacccactcg tgcacccaac tgatcttcag catcttttac tttcaccagc
     4621 gtttctgggt gagcaaaaac aggaaggcaa aatgccgcaa aaaagggaat aagggcgaca
     4681 cggaaatgtt gaatactcat actcttcctt tttcaatatt attgaagcat ttatcagggt
     4741 tattgtctca tgagcggata catatttgaa tgtatttaga aaaataaaca aataggggtt
     4801 ccgcgcacat ttccccgaaa agtgccacct gnnnnnnnnn nnnnnnnnnn nnnnnnnnnn
     4861 nnnnnnnnnn nnnnnnnnnn nnnnnnnnnn nnnnnnnnnn nnnnnnnnnn nnnnnnnnnn
     4921 nnnnnnnnnn nnnnnnnnnn nnnnnnnnnn nnnnncnnnn nnnnnnnnnn nnnnnnnnnn
     4981 nnnnnnnnnn nnnnnnnnnn nnnnnnnnnn nnnnnnnnnn nnnnnnnnnn nnnnnnnnnn
     5041 nnnnnnnann nnnnnnnnnn nnnnnnnnnn nnnnnnnnnn nnnnnnnnnn nnnnnnncct
     5101 ttgacgttgg agtccacgtt ctttnnnnnn nnnnnnnnnn nnnnnnnnnn nnnnnnnnnn
     5161 naccctatct cggtctattc ttttgattta taagggattt tgccgatttc ggcctattgg
     5221 ttaaaaaatg agctgattta acaaaaattt aacgcgaatt ttaacaaaat attaacgctt
     5281 acaatttcca ttcgccattc aggctgcgca actgttggga agggcgatcg gtgcgggcct
     5341 cttcgctatt acgccagctg gcgaaagggg gatgtgctgc aaggcgatta agttgggtaa
     5401 cgccagggtt ttcccagtca cgacgttgta aaacgacggc cagtgagcgc gcgtaatacg
     5461 actcactata gggcgaattg gagctccacc gcggtggcgg ccgctttaat atactcgaat
     5521 tcgttgtcgg ctcatataca tgggcgaaat aatttcgaat atgttttaaa aataaccaaa
     5581 gacattagaa agagatcgcc aatacttata cattatgtct atgtgtgcca tgtggtagca
     5641 tgagccaaaa agcttctcga aattacgaat tacatataga cgaatatgta tgtgacttta
     5701 gtttcgaaat aatttcgaga attttaaaaa taacgcattc gttaaaagtt cgcgtcaatt
     5761 cgaatcgaat tttcgattgt cgatttagtg tggattgtcg aaaatcgttc cgccttcgaa
     5821 gtttactgaa aggaatcatt gcgatctcgt gaattgcttg tatgagaaca cgccaccata
     5881 tcgagatacc tgttcaaaat atcgaaatcg cgttccaaac ggtagtagtt accagttgag
     5941 tgagttgtgg tgacagttta acctctctac atttgtaata ataagcattg ttttggcgta
     6001 tcaatagtct gtagattttt tcacaaagaa acctggagaa atgtacacaa atatctaaat
     6061 gaaaattggc gttacgtaac aaataccaac gccccgaaaa tccgtatata tgcaaagcat
     6121 tctgatatat atatataagt ggtatacata tacat
//
LOCUS       p{Mhc-F4-678-DsRed::FRT-RC,attB}        6155 bp    DNA     circular UNA 02-MAR-2021
DEFINITION  2,114 reads from Sample_P532 assembled using Geneious.
ACCESSION   urn.local...9b-d2u5bbl
VERSION     urn.local...9b-d2u5bbl
KEYWORDS    .
SOURCE      
  ORGANISM  .
FEATURES             Location/Qualifiers
     promoter        98..251
     gene            join(252..392,948..1523)
                     /standard_name="DsRed"
     misc_feature    393..413
                     /note="Derived using Geneious Prime 2020.2.5 'Annotate
                     from Database' based on nucleotide similarity"
                     /standard_name="w-int-F"
     misc_feature    517..537
                     /note="Geneious type: attB2"
                     /standard_name="attB2"
     misc_feature    complement(557..590)
                     /note="minimal FRT site that allows excision but not
                     integration"
                     /note="Derived using Geneious Prime 2020.2.5 'Annotate
                     from Database' based on nucleotide similarity"
                     /standard_name="min FRT"
     misc_feature    complement(614..634)
                     /note="Geneious type: attB1"
                     /standard_name="attB1"
     gene            complement(928..947)
                     /note="Derived using Geneious Prime 2020.2.5 'Annotate
                     from Database' based on nucleotide similarity"
                     /standard_name="w-int-R"
     3'UTR           1509..2321
                     /note="Derived using Geneious Prime 2020.2.5 'Annotate
                     from Database' based on nucleotide similarity"
                     /standard_name="alpha-Tubulin 3'UTR"
     misc_feature    2382..2665
                     /note="Derived using Geneious Prime 2020.2.5 'Annotate
                     from Database' based on nucleotide similarity"
                     /standard_name="attB"
     promoter        complement(2693..2709)
     rep_origin      complement(3132..3720)
     CDS             complement(3891..4751)
                     /note="confers ampicillin resistance"
                     /product="beta-lactamase"
                     /gene="bla"
                     /note="Derived using Geneious Prime 2020.2.5 'Annotate
                     from Database' based on nucleotide similarity"
                     /standard_name="ampR"
     rep_origin      4883..5338
     promoter        5505..5522
     enhancer        5562..82
                     /note="Geneious type: Enhancer"
ORIGIN      
        1 tatatatgca aagcattctg atatatatat ataagtggta tacatataca tattcgtatc
       61 ggatccgtga tctatattta ggattaaaac cctcgaccgc cggagtataa atagaggcgc
      121 ttcgtctacg gagcgacaat tcaattcaaa caagcaaagt gaacacgtcg ctaagcgaaa
      181 gctaagcaaa taaacaagcg cagctgaaca agctaaacaa tcgggcggcc gcactagagc
      241 cggtcgccac catgaggtct tccaagaatg ttatcaagga gttcatgagg tttaaggttc
      301 gcatggaagg aacggtcaat gggcacgagt ttgaaataga aggcgaagga gaggggaggc
      361 catacgaagg ccacaatacc gtaaagctta aggtgagtag tacatgtgca tacatcttaa
      421 gttcacttga tctataggaa ctgcgattgc aacatcaaat tgtctgcggc gtgagaactg
      481 cgacccacaa aaatcccaaa ccgcggccgt ttatcaccac tttgtacaag aaagctgggt
      541 cggcgcgccc acccttgaag ttcctatact ttctagagaa taggaacttc ggtgaagggg
      601 gcggccgcgg agcctgcttt tttgtacaaa cttgtgataa acgaattctt gaagacgaaa
      661 gggcacaaac aaatagtgac acgaaacaga ttattctggt agctgttctc gctatataag
      721 acaatttttg agatcatatc atgatcaaga catctaaagg cattcatttt cgactatatt
      781 cttttttaca aaaaatataa caaccagata ttttaagctg atcctagatg cacaaaaaat
      841 aaataaaagt ataaacctac ttcgtaggat acttcggggt actttttgtt cggggttaga
      901 tgagcataac gcttgtagtt gatatttgag atcccctatc attgcaggta accaaggggg
      961 gacctttgcc atttgcttgg gatattttgt caccacaatt tcagtatgga agcaaggtat
     1021 atgtcaagca ccctgccgac ataccagact ataaaaagct gtcatttcct gaaggattta
     1081 aatgggaaag ggtcatgaac tttgaagacg gtggcgtcgt tactgtaacc caggattcca
     1141 gtttgcagga tggctgtttc atctacaagg tcaagttcat tggcgtgaac tttccttccg
     1201 atggacctgt tatgcaaaag aagacaatgg gctgggaagc cagcactgag cgtttgtatc
     1261 ctcgtgatgg cgtgttgaaa ggagagattc ataaggctct gaagctgaaa gacggtggtc
     1321 attacctagt tgaattcaaa agtatttaca tggcaaagaa gcctgtgcag ctaccagggt
     1381 actactatgt tgactccaaa ctggatataa caagccacaa cgaagactat acaatcgttg
     1441 agcagtatga aagaaccgag ggacgccacc atctgttcct ttagcggcca tcgaattcga
     1501 gctcgcccac taagcgtcgc gccacttcaa cgctcgatgg gagcgtcatt ggtgggcggg
     1561 gtaaccgtcg aaatcagtgt ttacgcttcc aatcgcaaca aaaaattcac tgcaacactg
     1621 aaaagcatac gaaaacgatg aagattgtac gagaaaccat aaagtatttt atccacaaag
     1681 acacgtatag cagaaaagcc aagttaactc ggcgataagt tgtgtacaca agaataaaat
     1741 cggccagatt cagtgttgtc agaaataaga aaaccccact atgtttttct ttgccttttc
     1801 tttctcccag cgatcattca tttcgtggtg aaagaacggg gtcattgcac ggagtttcga
     1861 ctgcgggaaa gcagagctgc cgttcacttc gtctataatt agcgctttct attttccccg
     1921 attcgggccg ctgctgcgct tttccgcctg ctgtttgtgg caagtgtagc agcaggctgt
     1981 gcacgcagtg tggcatgcac ttggctttcc accgttggta tcgattctct gggacgatga
     2041 gtcattcctt tcggggccac agcataatcg ttgccagctc accgaaatgg tgacttcatt
     2101 tcttaactgc cgtcaagcat gcgattgtac atacatacat atttatatat gtacatattt
     2161 atgtgactat ggtaggtcga tataatagca atcaacgcaa gcaaatgtgt cagtcctgct
     2221 tacaggaacg attctattta gtaattttcg ttgtataaag taattatgta tgtatgtaag
     2281 ccccataaat ctgaaacaat taggcaaaac catgcgaagc tctctagtat aacttcgtat
     2341 aatgtatgct atacgaagtt ctcgaggggg ggcccggtac cgtcgacgat gtaggtcacg
     2401 gtctcgaagc cgcggtgcgg gtgccagggc gtgcccttgg gctccccggg cgcgtactcc
     2461 acctcaccca tctggtccat catgatgaac gggtcgaggt ggcggtagtt gatcccggcg
     2521 aacgcgcggc gcgccgggaa gccctcgccc tcgaaaccgc tgggcgcggt ggtcacggtg
     2581 agcacgggac gtgcgacggc gtcggcgggt gcggatacgc ggggcagcgt cagcgggttc
     2641 tcgacggtca cggcgggcat gtcgacacta gtggtaccca gcttttgttc cctttagtga
     2701 gggttaattg cgcgcttggc gtaatcatgg tcatagctgt ttcctgtgtg aaattgttat
     2761 ccgctcacaa ttccacacaa catacgagcc ggaagcataa agtgtaaagc ctggggtgcc
     2821 taatgagtga gctaactcac attaattgcg ttgcgctcac tgcccgcttt ccagtcggga
     2881 aacctgtcgt gccagctgca ttaatgaatc ggccaacgcg cggggagagg cggtttgcgt
     2941 attgggcgct cttccgcttc ctcgctcact gactcgctgc gctcggtcgt tcggctgcgg
     3001 cgagcggtat cagctcactc aaaggcggta atacggttat ccacagaatc aggggataac
     3061 gcaggaaaga acatgtgagc aaaaggccag caaaaggcca ggaaccgtaa aaaggccgcg
     3121 ttgctggcgt ttttccatag gctccgcccc cctgacgagc atcacaaaaa tcgacgctca
     3181 agtcagaggt ggcgaaaccc gacaggacta taaagatacc aggcgtttcc ccctggaagc
     3241 tccctcgtgc gctctcctgt tccgaccctg ccgcttaccg gatacctgtc cgcctttctc
     3301 ccttcgggaa gcgtggcgct ttctcatagc tcacgctgta ggtatctcag ttcggtgtag
     3361 gtcgttcgct ccaagctggg ctgtgtgcac gaaccccccg ttcagcccga ccgctgcgcc
     3421 ttatccggta actatcgtct tgagtccaac ccggtaagac acgacttatc gccactggca
     3481 gcagccactg gtaacaggat tagcagagcg aggtatgtag gcggtgctac agagttcttg
     3541 aagtggtggc ctaactacgg ctacactaga agaacagtat ttggtatctg cgctctgctg
     3601 aagccagtta ccttcggaaa aagagttggt agctcttgat ccggcaaaca aaccaccgct
     3661 ggtagcggtg gtttttttgt ttgcaagcag cagattacgc gcagaaaaaa aggatctcaa
     3721 gaagatcctt tgatcttttc tacggggtct gacgctcagt ggaacgaaaa ctcacgttaa
     3781 gggattttgg tcatgagatt atcaaaaagg atcttcacct agatcctttt aaattaaaaa
     3841 tgaagtttta aatcaatcta aagtatatat gagtaaactt ggtctgacag ttaccaatgc
     3901 ttaatcagtg aggcacctat ctcagcgatc tgtctatttc gttcatccat agttgcctga
     3961 ctccccgtcg tgtagataac tacgatacgg gagggcttac catctggccc cagtgctgca
     4021 atgataccgc gagacccacg ctcaccggct ccagatttat cagcaataaa ccagccagcc
     4081 ggaagggccg agcgcagaag tggtcctgca actttatccg cctccatcca gtctattaat
     4141 tgttgccggg aagctagagt aagtagttcg ccagttaata gtttgcgcaa cgttgttgcc
     4201 attgctacag gcatcgtggt gtcacgctcg tcgtttggta tggcttcatt cagctccggt
     4261 tcccaacgat caaggcgagt tacatgatcc cccatgttgt gcaaaaaagc ggttagctcc
     4321 ttcggtcctc cgatcgttgt cagaagtaag ttggccgcag tgttatcact catggttatg
     4381 gcagcactgc ataattctct tactgtcatg ccatccgtaa gatgcttttc tgtgactggt
     4441 gagtactcaa ccaagtcatt ctgagaatag tgtatgcggc gaccgagttg ctcttgcccg
     4501 gcgtcaatac gggataatac cgcgccacat agcagaactt taaaagtgct catcattgga
     4561 aaacgttctt cggggcgaaa actctcaagg atcttaccgc tgttgagatc cagttcgatg
     4621 taacccactc gtgcacccaa ctgatcttca gcatctttta ctttcaccag cgtttctggg
     4681 tgagcaaaaa caggaaggca aaatgccgca aaaaagggaa taagggcgac acggaaatgt
     4741 tgaatactca tactcttcct ttttcaatat tattgaagca tttatcaggg ttattgtctc
     4801 atgagcggat acatatttga atgtatttag aaaaataaac aaataggggt tccgcgcaca
     4861 tttccccgaa aagtgccacc tgnnnnnnnn nnnnnnnnnn nnnnnnnnnn nnnnnnnnnn
     4921 nnnnnnnnnn nnnnnnnnnn nnnnnnnnnn nnnnnnnnnn nnnnnnnnnn nnnnnnnnnn
     4981 nnnnnnnnnn nnnnnnnnnn nnnnnncnnn nnnnnnnnnn nnnnnnnnnn nnnnnnnnnn
     5041 nnnnnnnnnn nnnnnnnnnn nnnnnnnnnn nnnnnnnnnn nnnnnnnnnn nnnnnnnnan
     5101 nnnnnnnnnn nnnnnnnnnn nnnnnnnnnn nnnnnnnnnn nnnnnnnncc tttgacgttg
     5161 gagtccacgt tctttnnnnn nnnnnnnnnn nnnnnnnnnn nnnnnnnnnn nnaccctatc
     5221 tcggtctatt cttttgattt ataagggatt ttgccgattt cggcctattg gttaaaaaat
     5281 gagctgattt aacaaaaatt taacgcgaat tttaacaaaa tattaacgct tacaatttcc
     5341 attcgccatt caggctgcgc aactgttggg aagggcgatc ggtgcgggcc tcttcgctat
     5401 tacgccagct ggcgaaaggg ggatgtgctg caaggcgatt aagttgggta acgccagggt
     5461 tttcccagtc acgacgttgt aaaacgacgg ccagtgagcg cgcgtaatac gactcactat
     5521 agggcgaatt ggagctccac cgcggtggcg gccgctttaa tatactcgaa ttcgttgtcg
     5581 gctcatatac atgggcgaaa taatttcgaa tatgttttaa aaataaccaa agacattaga
     5641 aagagatcgc caatacttat acattatgtc tatgtgtgcc atgtggtagc atgagccaaa
     5701 aagcttctcg aaattacgaa ttacatatag acgaatatgt atgtgacttt agtttcgaaa
     5761 taatttcgag aattttaaaa ataacgcatt cgttaaaagt tcgcgtcaat tcgaatcgaa
     5821 ttttcgattg tcgatttagt gtggattgtc gaaaatcgtt ccgccttcga agtttactga
     5881 aaggaatcat tgcgatctcg tgaattgctt gtatgagaac acgccaccat atcgagatac
     5941 ctgttcaaaa tatcgaaatc gcgttccaaa cggtagtagt taccagttga gtgagttgtg
     6001 gtgacagttt aacctctcta catttgtaat aataagcatt gttttggcgt atcaatagtc
     6061 tgtagatttt ttcacaaaga aacctggaga aatgtacaca aatatctaaa tgaaaattgg
     6121 cgttacgtaa caaataccaa cgccccgaaa atccg
//
LOCUS       p{Mhc-F4-678-DsRed::GW,attB}        7740 bp    DNA     circular UNA 02-MAR-2021
DEFINITION  2,199 reads from Sample_P489 assembled using Geneious.
ACCESSION   urn.local...38-d2u3owa
VERSION     urn.local...38-d2u3owa
KEYWORDS    .
SOURCE      
  ORGANISM  .
FEATURES             Location/Qualifiers
     gene            complement(389..408)
                     /note="Derived using Geneious Prime 2020.2.5 'Annotate
                     from Database' based on nucleotide similarity"
                     /standard_name="w-int-R"
     gene            join(5868..6008,409..945)
                     /standard_name="DsRed"
     3'UTR           970..1782
                     /note="Derived using Geneious Prime 2020.2.5 'Annotate
                     from Database' based on nucleotide similarity"
                     /standard_name="alpha-Tubulin 3'UTR"
     misc_feature    1843..2126
                     /note="Derived using Geneious Prime 2020.2.5 'Annotate
                     from Database' based on nucleotide similarity"
                     /standard_name="attB"
     promoter        complement(2154..2170)
     rep_origin      complement(2593..3181)
     CDS             complement(3352..4212)
                     /note="confers ampicillin resistance"
                     /product="beta-lactamase"
                     /gene="bla"
                     /note="Derived using Geneious Prime 2020.2.5 'Annotate
                     from Database' based on nucleotide similarity"
                     /standard_name="ampR"
     rep_origin      4344..4799
     promoter        4966..4983
     enhancer        5023..5698
                     /note="Geneious type: Enhancer"
     promoter        5714..5867
     misc_feature    6009..6029
                     /note="Derived using Geneious Prime 2020.2.5 'Annotate
                     from Database' based on nucleotide similarity"
                     /standard_name="w-int-F"
     misc_feature    6133..6256
                     /note="Geneious type: attR2"
                     /standard_name="attR2"
     CDS             complement(6297..6602)
                     /note="counterselectable marker from Escherichia coli -
                     inhibits bacterial gyrase (inhibited by ccdA)"
                     /product="ype II toxin-antitoxin system toxin CcdB"
                     /gene="ccdB"
                     /note="Derived using Geneious Prime 2020.2.5 'Annotate
                     from Database' based on nucleotide similarity"
                     /standard_name="ccdB CS"
     CDS             complement(6944..7603)
                     /note="Confers chloramphenicol resistance - also used as a
                     reporter"
                     /product="chloramphenicol acetyltransferase"
                     /gene="cat"
                     /note="Derived using Geneious Prime 2020.2.5 'Annotate
                     from Database' based on nucleotide similarity"
                     /standard_name="catR"
     misc_feature    complement(7712..95)
                     /note="Geneious type: attR1"
                     /standard_name="attR1"
ORIGIN      
        1 gtattatgta gtctgttttt tatgcaaaat ctaatttaat atattgatat ttatatcatt
       61 ttacgtttct cgttcagctt ttttgtacaa acttgtgata aacgaattct tgaagacgaa
      121 agggcacaaa caaatagtga cacgaaacag attattctgg tagctgttct cgctatataa
      181 gacaattttt gagatcatat catgatcaag acatctaaag gcattcattt tcgactatat
      241 tcttttttac aaaaaatata acaaccagat attttaagct gatcctagat gcacaaaaaa
      301 taaataaaag tataaaccta cttcgtagga tacttcgggg tactttttgt tcggggttag
      361 atgagcataa cgcttgtagt tgatatttga gatcccctat cattgcaggt aaccaagggg
      421 ggacctttgc catttgcttg ggatattttg tcaccacaat ttcagtatgg aagcaaggta
      481 tatgtcaagc accctgccga cataccagac tataaaaagc tgtcatttcc tgaaggattt
      541 aaatgggaaa gggtcatgaa ctttgaagac ggtggcgtcg ttactgtaac ccaggattcc
      601 agtttgcagg atggctgttt catctacaag gtcaagttca ttggcgtgaa ctttccttcc
      661 gatggacctg ttatgcaaaa gaagacaatg ggctgggaag ccagcactga gcgtttgtat
      721 cctcgtgatg gcgtgttgaa aggagagatt cataaggctc tgaagctgaa agacggtggt
      781 cattacctag ttgaattcaa aagtatttac atggcaaaga agcctgtgca gctaccaggg
      841 tactactatg ttgactccaa actggatata acaagccaca acgaagacta tacaatcgtt
      901 gagcagtatg aaagaaccga gggacgccac catctgttcc tttagcggcc atcgaattcg
      961 agctcgccca ctaagcgtcg cgccacttca acgctcgatg ggagcgtcat tggtgggcgg
     1021 ggtaaccgtc gaaatcagtg tttacgcttc caatcgcaac aaaaaattca ctgcaacact
     1081 gaaaagcata cgaaaacgat gaagattgta cgagaaacca taaagtattt tatccacaaa
     1141 gacacgtata gcagaaaagc caagttaact cggcgataag ttgtgtacac aagaataaaa
     1201 tcggccagat tcagtgttgt cagaaataag aaaaccccac tatgtttttc tttgcctttt
     1261 ctttctccca gcgatcattc atttcgtggt gaaagaacgg ggtcattgca cggagtttcg
     1321 actgcgggaa agcagagctg ccgttcactt cgtctataat tagcgctttc tattttcccc
     1381 gattcgggcc gctgctgcgc ttttccgcct gctgtttgtg gcaagtgtag cagcaggctg
     1441 tgcacgcagt gtggcatgca cttggctttc caccgttggt atcgattctc tgggacgatg
     1501 agtcattcct ttcggggcca cagcataatc gttgccagct caccgaaatg gtgacttcat
     1561 ttcttaactg ccgtcaagca tgcgattgta catacataca tatttatata tgtacatatt
     1621 tatgtgacta tggtaggtcg atataatagc aatcaacgca agcaaatgtg tcagtcctgc
     1681 ttacaggaac gattctattt agtaattttc gttgtataaa gtaattatgt atgtatgtaa
     1741 gccccataaa tctgaaacaa ttaggcaaaa ccatgcgaag ctctctagta taacttcgta
     1801 taatgtatgc tatacgaagt tctcgagggg gggcccggta ccgtcgacga tgtaggtcac
     1861 ggtctcgaag ccgcggtgcg ggtgccaggg cgtgcccttg ggctccccgg gcgcgtactc
     1921 cacctcaccc atctggtcca tcatgatgaa cgggtcgagg tggcggtagt tgatcccggc
     1981 gaacgcgcgg cgcgccggga agccctcgcc ctcgaaaccg ctgggcgcgg tggtcacggt
     2041 gagcacggga cgtgcgacgg cgtcggcggg tgcggatacg cggggcagcg tcagcgggtt
     2101 ctcgacggtc acggcgggca tgtcgacact agtggtaccc agcttttgtt ccctttagtg
     2161 agggttaatt gcgcgcttgg cgtaatcatg gtcatagctg tttcctgtgt gaaattgtta
     2221 tccgctcaca attccacaca acatacgagc cggaagcata aagtgtaaag cctggggtgc
     2281 ctaatgagtg agctaactca cattaattgc gttgcgctca ctgcccgctt tccagtcggg
     2341 aaacctgtcg tgccagctgc attaatgaat cggccaacgc gcggggagag gcggtttgcg
     2401 tattgggcgc tcttccgctt cctcgctcac tgactcgctg cgctcggtcg ttcggctgcg
     2461 gcgagcggta tcagctcact caaaggcggt aatacggtta tccacagaat caggggataa
     2521 cgcaggaaag aacatgtgag caaaaggcca gcaaaaggcc aggaaccgta aaaaggccgc
     2581 gttgctggcg tttttccata ggctccgccc ccctgacgag catcacaaaa atcgacgctc
     2641 aagtcagagg tggcgaaacc cgacaggact ataaagatac caggcgtttc cccctggaag
     2701 ctccctcgtg cgctctcctg ttccgaccct gccgcttacc ggatacctgt ccgcctttct
     2761 cccttcggga agcgtggcgc tttctcatag ctcacgctgt aggtatctca gttcggtgta
     2821 ggtcgttcgc tccaagctgg gctgtgtgca cgaacccccc gttcagcccg accgctgcgc
     2881 cttatccggt aactatcgtc ttgagtccaa cccggtaaga cacgacttat cgccactggc
     2941 agcagccact ggtaacagga ttagcagagc gaggtatgta ggcggtgcta cagagttctt
     3001 gaagtggtgg cctaactacg gctacactag aagaacagta tttggtatct gcgctctgct
     3061 gaagccagtt accttcggaa aaagagttgg tagctcttga tccggcaaac aaaccaccgc
     3121 tggtagcggt ggtttttttg tttgcaagca gcagattacg cgcagaaaaa aaggatctca
     3181 agaagatcct ttgatctttt ctacggggtc tgacgctcag tggaacgaaa actcacgtta
     3241 agggattttg gtcatgagat tatcaaaaag gatcttcacc tagatccttt taaattaaaa
     3301 atgaagtttt aaatcaatct aaagtatata tgagtaaact tggtctgaca gttaccaatg
     3361 cttaatcagt gaggcaccta tctcagcgat ctgtctattt cgttcatcca tagttgcctg
     3421 actccccgtc gtgtagataa ctacgatacg ggagggctta ccatctggcc ccagtgctgc
     3481 aatgataccg cgagacccac gctcaccggc tccagattta tcagcaataa accagccagc
     3541 cggaagggcc gagcgcagaa gtggtcctgc aactttatcc gcctccatcc agtctattaa
     3601 ttgttgccgg gaagctagag taagtagttc gccagttaat agtttgcgca acgttgttgc
     3661 cattgctaca ggcatcgtgg tgtcacgctc gtcgtttggt atggcttcat tcagctccgg
     3721 ttcccaacga tcaaggcgag ttacatgatc ccccatgttg tgcaaaaaag cggttagctc
     3781 cttcggtcct ccgatcgttg tcagaagtaa gttggccgca gtgttatcac tcatggttat
     3841 ggcagcactg cataattctc ttactgtcat gccatccgta agatgctttt ctgtgactgg
     3901 tgagtactca accaagtcat tctgagaata gtgtatgcgg cgaccgagtt gctcttgccc
     3961 ggcgtcaata cgggataata ccgcgccaca tagcagaact ttaaaagtgc tcatcattgg
     4021 aaaacgttct tcggggcgaa aactctcaag gatcttaccg ctgttgagat ccagttcgat
     4081 gtaacccact cgtgcaccca actgatcttc agcatctttt actttcacca gcgtttctgg
     4141 gtgagcaaaa acaggaaggc aaaatgccgc aaaaaaggga ataagggcga cacggaaatg
     4201 ttgaatactc atactcttcc tttttcaata ttattgaagc atttatcagg gttattgtct
     4261 catgagcgga tacatatttg aatgtattta gaaaaataaa caaatagggg ttccgcgcac
     4321 atttccccga aaagtgccac ctgnnnnnnn nnnnnnnnnn nnnnnnnnnn nnnnnnnnnn
     4381 nnnnnnnnnn nnnnnnnnnn nnnnnnnnnn nnnnnnnnnn nnnnnnnnnn nnnnnnnnnn
     4441 nnnnnnnnnn nnnnnnnnnn nnnnnnncnn nnnnnnnnnn nnnnnnnnnn nnnnnnnnnn
     4501 nnnnnnnnnn nnnnnnnnnn nnnnnnnnnn nnnnnnnnnn nnnnnnnnnn nnnnnnnnna
     4561 nnnnnnnnnn nnnnnnnnnn nnnnnnnnnn nnnnnnnnnn nnnnnnnnnc ctttgacgtt
     4621 ggagtccacg ttctttnnnn nnnnnnnnnn nnnnnnnnnn nnnnnnnnnn nnnaccctat
     4681 ctcggtctat tcttttgatt tataagggat tttgccgatt tcggcctatt ggttaaaaaa
     4741 tgagctgatt taacaaaaat ttaacgcgaa ttttaacaaa atattaacgc ttacaatttc
     4801 cattcgccat tcaggctgcg caactgttgg gaagggcgat cggtgcgggc ctcttcgcta
     4861 ttacgccagc tggcgaaagg gggatgtgct gcaaggcgat taagttgggt aacgccaggg
     4921 ttttcccagt cacgacgttg taaaacgacg gccagtgagc gcgcgtaata cgactcacta
     4981 tagggcgaat tggagctcca ccgcggtggc ggccgcttta atatactcga attcgttgtc
     5041 ggctcatata catgggcgaa ataatttcga atatgtttta aaaataacca aagacattag
     5101 aaagagatcg ccaatactta tacattatgt ctatgtgtgc catgtggtag catgagccaa
     5161 aaagcttctc gaaattacga attacatata gacgaatatg tatgtgactt tagtttcgaa
     5221 ataatttcga gaattttaaa aataacgcat tcgttaaaag ttcgcgtcaa ttcgaatcga
     5281 attttcgatt gtcgatttag tgtggattgt cgaaaatcgt tccgccttcg aagtttactg
     5341 aaaggaatca ttgcgatctc gtgaattgct tgtatgagaa cacgccacca tatcgagata
     5401 cctgttcaaa atatcgaaat cgcgttccaa acggtagtag ttaccagttg agtgagttgt
     5461 ggtgacagtt taacctctct acatttgtaa taataagcat tgttttggcg tatcaatagt
     5521 ctgtagattt tttcacaaag aaacctggag aaatgtacac aaatatctaa atgaaaattg
     5581 gcgttacgta acaaatacca acgccccgaa aatccgtata tatgcaaagc attctgatat
     5641 atatatataa gtggtataca tatacatatt cgtatcggat ccgtgatcta tatttaggat
     5701 taaaaccctc gaccgccgga gtataaatag aggcgcttcg tctacggagc gacaattcaa
     5761 ttcaaacaag caaagtgaac acgtcgctaa gcgaaagcta agcaaataaa caagcgcagc
     5821 tgaacaagct aaacaatcgg gcggccgcac tagagccggt cgccaccatg aggtcttcca
     5881 agaatgttat caaggagttc atgaggttta aggttcgcat ggaaggaacg gtcaatgggc
     5941 acgagtttga aatagaaggc gaaggagagg ggaggccata cgaaggccac aataccgtaa
     6001 agcttaaggt gagtagtaca tgtgcataca tcttaagttc acttgatcta taggaactgc
     6061 gattgcaaca tcaaattgtc tgcggcgtga gaactgcgac ccacaaaaat cccaaaccgc
     6121 ggccgtttat caccactttg tacaagaaag ctgaacgaga aacgtaaaat gatataaata
     6181 tcaatatatt aaattagatt ttgcataaaa aacagactac ataatactgt aaaacacaac
     6241 atatccagtc actatggtcg acctgcagac tggctgtgta taagggagcc tgacatttat
     6301 attccccaga acatcaggtt aatggcgttt ttgatgtcat tttcgcggtg gctgagatca
     6361 gccacttctt ccccgataac ggagaccggc acactggcca tatcggtggt catcatgcgc
     6421 cagctttcat ccccgatatg caccaccggg taaagttcac gggagacttt atctgacagc
     6481 agacgtgcac tggccagggg gatcaccatc cgtcgcccgg gcgtgtcaat aatatcactc
     6541 tgtacatcca caaacagacg ataacggctc tctcttttat aggtgtaaac cttaaactgc
     6601 atttcaccag cccctgttct cgtcagcaaa agagccgttc atttcaataa accgggcgac
     6661 ctcagccatc ccttcctgat tttccgcttt ccagcgttcg gcacgcagac gacgggcttc
     6721 attctgcatg gttgtgctta ccagaccgga gatattgaca tcatatatgc cttgagcaac
     6781 tgatagctgt cgctgtcaac tgtcactgta atacgctgct tcatagcata cctctttttg
     6841 acatacttcg ggtatacata tcagtatata ttcttatacc gcaaaaatca gcgcgcaaat
     6901 acgcatactg ttatctggct tttagtaagc cggatccacg cgtttacgcc ccgccctgcc
     6961 actcatcgca gtactgttgt aattcattaa gcattctgcc gacatggaag ccatcacaaa
     7021 cggcatgatg aacctgaatc gccagcggca tcagcacctt gtcgccttgc gtataatatt
     7081 tgcccatggt gaaaacgggg gcgaagaagt tgtccatatt ggccacgttt aaatcaaaac
     7141 tggtgaaact cacccaggga ttggctgaga cgaaaaacat attctcaata aaccctttag
     7201 ggaaataggc caggttttca ccgtaacacg ccacatcttg cgaatatatg tgtagaaact
     7261 gccggaaatc gtcgtggtat tcactccaga gcgatgaaaa cgtttcagtt tgctcatgga
     7321 aaacggtgta acaagggtga acactatccc atatcaccag ctcaccgtct ttcattgcca
     7381 tacggaattc cggatgagca ttcatcaggc gggcaagaat gtgaataaag gccggataaa
     7441 acttgtgctt atttttcttt acggtcttta aaaaggccgt aatatccagc tgaacggtct
     7501 ggttataggt acattgagca actgactgaa atgcctcaaa atgttcttta cgatgccatt
     7561 gggatatatc aacggtggta tatccagtga tttttttctc cattttagct tccttagctc
     7621 ctgaaaatct cgacggatcc taactcaaaa tccacacatt atacgagccg gaagcataaa
     7681 gtgtaaagcc tggggtgcct aatgcggccg ccatagtgac tggatatgtt gtgttttaca
//
LOCUS       p{Mhc-F4-678-DsRed::KD,attB}        6182 bp    DNA     circular UNA 02-MAR-2021
DEFINITION  1,869 reads from Sample_P449 assembled using Geneious.
ACCESSION   urn.local...9j-d2u5bsa
VERSION     urn.local...9j-d2u5bsa
KEYWORDS    .
SOURCE      
  ORGANISM  .
FEATURES             Location/Qualifiers
     promoter        98..251
     gene            join(252..392,975..1511)
                     /standard_name="DsRed"
     misc_feature    393..413
                     /note="Derived using Geneious Prime 2020.2.5 'Annotate
                     from Database' based on nucleotide similarity"
                     /standard_name="w-int-F"
     misc_feature    517..537
                     /note="Geneious type: attB2"
                     /standard_name="attB2"
     misc_feature    complement(557..617)
                     /note="Derived using Geneious Prime 2020.2.5 'Annotate
                     from Database' based on nucleotide similarity"
                     /standard_name="KDRT"
     misc_feature    complement(641..661)
                     /note="Geneious type: attB1"
                     /standard_name="attB1"
     gene            complement(955..974)
                     /note="Derived using Geneious Prime 2020.2.5 'Annotate
                     from Database' based on nucleotide similarity"
                     /standard_name="w-int-R"
     3'UTR           1536..2348
                     /note="Derived using Geneious Prime 2020.2.5 'Annotate
                     from Database' based on nucleotide similarity"
                     /standard_name="alpha-Tubulin 3'UTR"
     misc_feature    2409..2692
                     /note="Derived using Geneious Prime 2020.2.5 'Annotate
                     from Database' based on nucleotide similarity"
                     /standard_name="attB"
     promoter        complement(2720..2736)
     rep_origin      complement(3159..3747)
     CDS             complement(3918..4778)
                     /note="confers ampicillin resistance"
                     /product="beta-lactamase"
                     /gene="bla"
                     /note="Derived using Geneious Prime 2020.2.5 'Annotate
                     from Database' based on nucleotide similarity"
                     /standard_name="ampR"
     rep_origin      4910..5365
     promoter        5532..5549
     enhancer        5589..82
                     /note="Geneious type: Enhancer"
ORIGIN      
        1 tatatatgca aagcattctg atatatatat ataagtggta tacatataca tattcgtatc
       61 ggatccgtga tctatattta ggattaaaac cctcgaccgc cggagtataa atagaggcgc
      121 ttcgtctacg gagcgacaat tcaattcaaa caagcaaagt gaacacgtcg ctaagcgaaa
      181 gctaagcaaa taaacaagcg cagctgaaca agctaaacaa tcgggcggcc gcactagagc
      241 cggtcgccac catgaggtct tccaagaatg ttatcaagga gttcatgagg tttaaggttc
      301 gcatggaagg aacggtcaat gggcacgagt ttgaaataga aggcgaagga gaggggaggc
      361 catacgaagg ccacaatacc gtaaagctta aggtgagtag tacatgtgca tacatcttaa
      421 gttcacttga tctataggaa ctgcgattgc aacatcaaat tgtctgcggc gtgagaactg
      481 cgacccacaa aaatcccaaa ccgcggccgt ttatcaccac tttgtacaag aaagctgggt
      541 cggcgcgccc acccttaaac gatatcagac atttgtctga taatgaagca ttatcagaca
      601 aatgtctgat atcgtttggt gaagggggcg gccgcggagc ctgctttttt gtacaaactt
      661 gtgataaacg aattcttgaa gacgaaaggg cacaaacaaa tagtgacacg aaacagatta
      721 ttctggtagc tgttctcgct atataagaca atttttgaga tcatatcatg atcaagacat
      781 ctaaaggcat tcattttcga ctatattctt ttttacaaaa aatataacaa ccagatattt
      841 taagctgatc ctagatgcac aaaaaataaa taaaagtata aacctacttc gtaggatact
      901 tcggggtact ttttgttcgg ggttagatga gcataacgct tgtagttgat atttgagatc
      961 ccctatcatt gcaggtaacc aaggggggac ctttgccatt tgcttgggat attttgtcac
     1021 cacaatttca gtatggaagc aaggtatatg tcaagcaccc tgccgacata ccagactata
     1081 aaaagctgtc atttcctgaa ggatttaaat gggaaagggt catgaacttt gaagacggtg
     1141 gcgtcgttac tgtaacccag gattccagtt tgcaggatgg ctgtttcatc tacaaggtca
     1201 agttcattgg cgtgaacttt ccttccgatg gacctgttat gcaaaagaag acaatgggct
     1261 gggaagccag cactgagcgt ttgtatcctc gtgatggcgt gttgaaagga gagattcata
     1321 aggctctgaa gctgaaagac ggtggtcatt acctagttga attcaaaagt atttacatgg
     1381 caaagaagcc tgtgcagcta ccagggtact actatgttga ctccaaactg gatataacaa
     1441 gccacaacga agactataca atcgttgagc agtatgaaag aaccgaggga cgccaccatc
     1501 tgttccttta gcggccatcg aattcgagct cgcccactaa gcgtcgcgcc acttcaacgc
     1561 tcgatgggag cgtcattggt gggcggggta accgtcgaaa tcagtgttta cgcttccaat
     1621 cgcaacaaaa aattcactgc aacactgaaa agcatacgaa aacgatgaag attgtacgag
     1681 aaaccataaa gtattttatc cacaaagaca cgtatagcag aaaagccaag ttaactcggc
     1741 gataagttgt gtacacaaga ataaaatcgg ccagattcag tgttgtcaga aataagaaaa
     1801 ccccactatg tttttctttg ccttttcttt ctcccagcga tcattcattt cgtggtgaaa
     1861 gaacggggtc attgcacgga gtttcgactg cgggaaagca gagctgccgt tcacttcgtc
     1921 tataattagc gctttctatt ttccccgatt cgggccgctg ctgcgctttt ccgcctgctg
     1981 tttgtggcaa gtgtagcagc aggctgtgca cgcagtgtgg catgcacttg gctttccacc
     2041 gttggtatcg attctctggg acgatgagtc attcctttcg gggccacagc ataatcgttg
     2101 ccagctcacc gaaatggtga cttcatttct taactgccgt caagcatgcg attgtacata
     2161 catacatatt tatatatgta catatttatg tgactatggt aggtcgatat aatagcaatc
     2221 aacgcaagca aatgtgtcag tcctgcttac aggaacgatt ctatttagta attttcgttg
     2281 tataaagtaa ttatgtatgt atgtaagccc cataaatctg aaacaattag gcaaaaccat
     2341 gcgaagctct ctagtataac ttcgtataat gtatgctata cgaagttctc gagggggggc
     2401 ccggtaccgt cgacgatgta ggtcacggtc tcgaagccgc ggtgcgggtg ccagggcgtg
     2461 cccttgggct ccccgggcgc gtactccacc tcacccatct ggtccatcat gatgaacggg
     2521 tcgaggtggc ggtagttgat cccggcgaac gcgcggcgcg ccgggaagcc ctcgccctcg
     2581 aaaccgctgg gcgcggtggt cacggtgagc acgggacgtg cgacggcgtc ggcgggtgcg
     2641 gatacgcggg gcagcgtcag cgggttctcg acggtcacgg cgggcatgtc gacactagtg
     2701 gtacccagct tttgttccct ttagtgaggg ttaattgcgc gcttggcgta atcatggtca
     2761 tagctgtttc ctgtgtgaaa ttgttatccg ctcacaattc cacacaacat acgagccgga
     2821 agcataaagt gtaaagcctg gggtgcctaa tgagtgagct aactcacatt aattgcgttg
     2881 cgctcactgc ccgctttcca gtcgggaaac ctgtcgtgcc agctgcatta atgaatcggc
     2941 caacgcgcgg ggagaggcgg tttgcgtatt gggcgctctt ccgcttcctc gctcactgac
     3001 tcgctgcgct cggtcgttcg gctgcggcga gcggtatcag ctcactcaaa ggcggtaata
     3061 cggttatcca cagaatcagg ggataacgca ggaaagaaca tgtgagcaaa aggccagcaa
     3121 aaggccagga accgtaaaaa ggccgcgttg ctggcgtttt tccataggct ccgcccccct
     3181 gacgagcatc acaaaaatcg acgctcaagt cagaggtggc gaaacccgac aggactataa
     3241 agataccagg cgtttccccc tggaagctcc ctcgtgcgct ctcctgttcc gaccctgccg
     3301 cttaccggat acctgtccgc ctttctccct tcgggaagcg tggcgctttc tcatagctca
     3361 cgctgtaggt atctcagttc ggtgtaggtc gttcgctcca agctgggctg tgtgcacgaa
     3421 ccccccgttc agcccgaccg ctgcgcctta tccggtaact atcgtcttga gtccaacccg
     3481 gtaagacacg acttatcgcc actggcagca gccactggta acaggattag cagagcgagg
     3541 tatgtaggcg gtgctacaga gttcttgaag tggtggccta actacggcta cactagaaga
     3601 acagtatttg gtatctgcgc tctgctgaag ccagttacct tcggaaaaag agttggtagc
     3661 tcttgatccg gcaaacaaac caccgctggt agcggtggtt tttttgtttg caagcagcag
     3721 attacgcgca gaaaaaaagg atctcaagaa gatcctttga tcttttctac ggggtctgac
     3781 gctcagtgga acgaaaactc acgttaaggg attttggtca tgagattatc aaaaaggatc
     3841 ttcacctaga tccttttaaa ttaaaaatga agttttaaat caatctaaag tatatatgag
     3901 taaacttggt ctgacagtta ccaatgctta atcagtgagg cacctatctc agcgatctgt
     3961 ctatttcgtt catccatagt tgcctgactc cccgtcgtgt agataactac gatacgggag
     4021 ggcttaccat ctggccccag tgctgcaatg ataccgcgag acccacgctc accggctcca
     4081 gatttatcag caataaacca gccagccgga agggccgagc gcagaagtgg tcctgcaact
     4141 ttatccgcct ccatccagtc tattaattgt tgccgggaag ctagagtaag tagttcgcca
     4201 gttaatagtt tgcgcaacgt tgttgccatt gctacaggca tcgtggtgtc acgctcgtcg
     4261 tttggtatgg cttcattcag ctccggttcc caacgatcaa ggcgagttac atgatccccc
     4321 atgttgtgca aaaaagcggt tagctccttc ggtcctccga tcgttgtcag aagtaagttg
     4381 gccgcagtgt tatcactcat ggttatggca gcactgcata attctcttac tgtcatgcca
     4441 tccgtaagat gcttttctgt gactggtgag tactcaacca agtcattctg agaatagtgt
     4501 atgcggcgac cgagttgctc ttgcccggcg tcaatacggg ataataccgc gccacatagc
     4561 agaactttaa aagtgctcat cattggaaaa cgttcttcgg ggcgaaaact ctcaaggatc
     4621 ttaccgctgt tgagatccag ttcgatgtaa cccactcgtg cacccaactg atcttcagca
     4681 tcttttactt tcaccagcgt ttctgggtga gcaaaaacag gaaggcaaaa tgccgcaaaa
     4741 aagggaataa gggcgacacg gaaatgttga atactcatac tcttcctttt tcaatattat
     4801 tgaagcattt atcagggtta ttgtctcatg agcggataca tatttgaatg tatttagaaa
     4861 aataaacaaa taggggttcc gcgcacattt ccccgaaaag tgccacctgn nnnnnnnnnn
     4921 nnnnnnnnnn nnnnnnnnnn nnnnnnnnnn nnnnnnnnnn nnnnnnnnnn nnnnnnnnnn
     4981 nnnnnnnnnn nnnnnnnnnn nnnnnnnnnn nnnnnnnnnn nnnnnnnnnn nnncnnnnnn
     5041 nnnnnnnnnn nnnnnnnnnn nnnnnnnnnn nnnnnnnnnn nnnnnnnnnn nnnnnnnnnn
     5101 nnnnnnnnnn nnnnnnnnnn nnnnnannnn nnnnnnnnnn nnnnnnnnnn nnnnnnnnnn
     5161 nnnnnnnnnn nnnnnccttt gacgttggag tccacgttct ttnnnnnnnn nnnnnnnnnn
     5221 nnnnnnnnnn nnnnnnnnna ccctatctcg gtctattctt ttgatttata agggattttg
     5281 ccgatttcgg cctattggtt aaaaaatgag ctgatttaac aaaaatttaa cgcgaatttt
     5341 aacaaaatat taacgcttac aatttccatt cgccattcag gctgcgcaac tgttgggaag
     5401 ggcgatcggt gcgggcctct tcgctattac gccagctggc gaaaggggga tgtgctgcaa
     5461 ggcgattaag ttgggtaacg ccagggtttt cccagtcacg acgttgtaaa acgacggcca
     5521 gtgagcgcgc gtaatacgac tcactatagg gcgaattgga gctccaccgc ggtggcggcc
     5581 gctttaatat actcgaattc gttgtcggct catatacatg ggcgaaataa tttcgaatat
     5641 gttttaaaaa taaccaaaga cattagaaag agatcgccaa tacttataca ttatgtctat
     5701 gtgtgccatg tggtagcatg agccaaaaag cttctcgaaa ttacgaatta catatagacg
     5761 aatatgtatg tgactttagt ttcgaaataa tttcgagaat tttaaaaata acgcattcgt
     5821 taaaagttcg cgtcaattcg aatcgaattt tcgattgtcg atttagtgtg gattgtcgaa
     5881 aatcgttccg ccttcgaagt ttactgaaag gaatcattgc gatctcgtga attgcttgta
     5941 tgagaacacg ccaccatatc gagatacctg ttcaaaatat cgaaatcgcg ttccaaacgg
     6001 tagtagttac cagttgagtg agttgtggtg acagtttaac ctctctacat ttgtaataat
     6061 aagcattgtt ttggcgtatc aatagtctgt agattttttc acaaagaaac ctggagaaat
     6121 gtacacaaat atctaaatga aaattggcgt tacgtaacaa ataccaacgc cccgaaaatc
     6181 cg
//
LOCUS       p{Mhc-F4-678-DsRed::KD-RC,attB}        6182 bp    DNA     circular UNA 02-MAR-2021
DEFINITION  2,009 reads from Sample_P457 assembled using Geneious.
ACCESSION   urn.local...9r-d2u5ca2
VERSION     urn.local...9r-d2u5ca2
KEYWORDS    .
SOURCE      
  ORGANISM  .
FEATURES             Location/Qualifiers
     misc_feature    359..642
                     /note="Derived using Geneious Prime 2020.2.5 'Annotate
                     from Database' based on nucleotide similarity"
                     /standard_name="attB"
     promoter        complement(670..686)
     rep_origin      complement(1109..1697)
     CDS             complement(1868..2728)
                     /note="confers ampicillin resistance"
                     /product="beta-lactamase"
                     /gene="bla"
                     /note="Derived using Geneious Prime 2020.2.5 'Annotate
                     from Database' based on nucleotide similarity"
                     /standard_name="ampR"
     promoter        complement(2729..2833)
     rep_origin      2860..3315
     promoter        3482..3499
     enhancer        3539..4214
                     /note="Geneious type: Enhancer"
     promoter        4230..4383
     gene            join(4384..4524,5108..5643)
                     /standard_name="DsRed"
     misc_feature    4525..4545
                     /note="Derived using Geneious Prime 2020.2.5 'Annotate
                     from Database' based on nucleotide similarity"
                     /standard_name="w-int-F"
     misc_feature    4649..4669
                     /note="Geneious type: attB2"
                     /standard_name="attB2"
     misc_feature    4689..4749
                     /note="Derived using Geneious Prime 2020.2.5 'Annotate
                     from Database' based on nucleotide similarity"
                     /standard_name="KDRT"
     misc_feature    complement(4773..4793)
                     /note="Geneious type: attB1"
                     /standard_name="attB1"
     gene            complement(5087..5106)
                     /note="Derived using Geneious Prime 2020.2.5 'Annotate
                     from Database' based on nucleotide similarity"
                     /standard_name="w-int-R"
     3'UTR           5668..298
                     /note="Derived using Geneious Prime 2020.2.5 'Annotate
                     from Database' based on nucleotide similarity"
                     /standard_name="alpha-Tubulin 3'UTR"
ORIGIN      
        1 attctctggg acgatgagtc attcctttcg gggccacagc ataatcgttg ccagctcacc
       61 gaaatggtga cttcatttct taactgccgt caagcatgcg attgtacata catacatatt
      121 tatatatgta catatttatg tgactatggt aggtcgatat aatagcaatc aacgcaagca
      181 aatgtgtcag tcctgcttac aggaacgatt ctatttagta attttcgttg tataaagtaa
      241 ttatgtatgt atgtaagccc cataaatctg aaacaattag gcaaaaccat gcgaagctct
      301 ctagtataac ttcgtataat gtatgctata cgaagttctc gagggggggc ccggtaccgt
      361 cgacgatgta ggtcacggtc tcgaagccgc ggtgcgggtg ccagggcgtg cccttgggct
      421 ccccgggcgc gtactccacc tcacccatct ggtccatcat gatgaacggg tcgaggtggc
      481 ggtagttgat cccggcgaac gcgcggcgcg ccgggaagcc ctcgccctcg aaaccgctgg
      541 gcgcggtggt cacggtgagc acgggacgtg cgacggcgtc ggcgggtgcg gatacgcggg
      601 gcagcgtcag cgggttctcg acggtcacgg cgggcatgtc gacactagtg gtacccagct
      661 tttgttccct ttagtgaggg ttaattgcgc gcttggcgta atcatggtca tagctgtttc
      721 ctgtgtgaaa ttgttatccg ctcacaattc cacacaacat acgagccgga agcataaagt
      781 gtaaagcctg gggtgcctaa tgagtgagct aactcacatt aattgcgttg cgctcactgc
      841 ccgctttcca gtcgggaaac ctgtcgtgcc agctgcatta atgaatcggc caacgcgcgg
      901 ggagaggcgg tttgcgtatt gggcgctctt ccgcttcctc gctcactgac tcgctgcgct
      961 cggtcgttcg gctgcggcga gcggtatcag ctcactcaaa ggcggtaata cggttatcca
     1021 cagaatcagg ggataacgca ggaaagaaca tgtgagcaaa aggccagcaa aaggccagga
     1081 accgtaaaaa ggccgcgttg ctggcgtttt tccataggct ccgcccccct gacgagcatc
     1141 acaaaaatcg acgctcaagt cagaggtggc gaaacccgac aggactataa agataccagg
     1201 cgtttccccc tggaagctcc ctcgtgcgct ctcctgttcc gaccctgccg cttaccggat
     1261 acctgtccgc ctttctccct tcgggaagcg tggcgctttc tcatagctca cgctgtaggt
     1321 atctcagttc ggtgtaggtc gttcgctcca agctgggctg tgtgcacgaa ccccccgttc
     1381 agcccgaccg ctgcgcctta tccggtaact atcgtcttga gtccaacccg gtaagacacg
     1441 acttatcgcc actggcagca gccactggta acaggattag cagagcgagg tatgtaggcg
     1501 gtgctacaga gttcttgaag tggtggccta actacggcta cactagaaga acagtatttg
     1561 gtatctgcgc tctgctgaag ccagttacct tcggaaaaag agttggtagc tcttgatccg
     1621 gcaaacaaac caccgctggt agcggtggtt tttttgtttg caagcagcag attacgcgca
     1681 gaaaaaaagg atctcaagaa gatcctttga tcttttctac ggggtctgac gctcagtgga
     1741 acgaaaactc acgttaaggg attttggtca tgagattatc aaaaaggatc ttcacctaga
     1801 tccttttaaa ttaaaaatga agttttaaat caatctaaag tatatatgag taaacttggt
     1861 ctgacagtta ccaatgctta atcagtgagg cacctatctc agcgatctgt ctatttcgtt
     1921 catccatagt tgcctgactc cccgtcgtgt agataactac gatacgggag ggcttaccat
     1981 ctggccccag tgctgcaatg ataccgcgag acccacgctc accggctcca gatttatcag
     2041 caataaacca gccagccgga agggccgagc gcagaagtgg tcctgcaact ttatccgcct
     2101 ccatccagtc tattaattgt tgccgggaag ctagagtaag tagttcgcca gttaatagtt
     2161 tgcgcaacgt tgttgccatt gctacaggca tcgtggtgtc acgctcgtcg tttggtatgg
     2221 cttcattcag ctccggttcc caacgatcaa ggcgagttac atgatccccc atgttgtgca
     2281 aaaaagcggt tagctccttc ggtcctccga tcgttgtcag aagtaagttg gccgcagtgt
     2341 tatcactcat ggttatggca gcactgcata attctcttac tgtcatgcca tccgtaagat
     2401 gcttttctgt gactggtgag tactcaacca agtcattctg agaatagtgt atgcggcgac
     2461 cgagttgctc ttgcccggcg tcaatacggg ataataccgc gccacatagc agaactttaa
     2521 aagtgctcat cattggaaaa cgttcttcgg ggcgaaaact ctcaaggatc ttaccgctgt
     2581 tgagatccag ttcgatgtaa cccactcgtg cacccaactg atcttcagca tcttttactt
     2641 tcaccagcgt ttctgggtga gcaaaaacag gaaggcaaaa tgccgcaaaa aagggaataa
     2701 gggcgacacg gaaatgttga atactcatac tcttcctttt tcaatattat tgaagcattt
     2761 atcagggtta ttgtctcatg agcggataca tatttgaatg tatttagaaa aataaacaaa
     2821 taggggttcc gcgcacattt ccccgaaaag tgccacctgn nnnnnnnnnn nnnnnnnnnn
     2881 nnnnnnnnnn nnnnnnnnnn nnnnnnnnnn nnnnnnnnnn nnnnnnnnnn nnnnnnnnnn
     2941 nnnnnnnnnn nnnnnnnnnn nnnnnnnnnn nnnnnnnnnn nnncnnnnnn nnnnnnnnnn
     3001 nnnnnnnnnn nnnnnnnnnn nnnnnnnnnn nnnnnnnnnn nnnnnnnnnn nnnnnnnnnn
     3061 nnnnnnnnnn nnnnnannnn nnnnnnnnnn nnnnnnnnnn nnnnnnnnnn nnnnnnnnnn
     3121 nnnnnccttt gacgttggag tccacgttct ttnnnnnnnn nnnnnnnnnn nnnnnnnnnn
     3181 nnnnnnnnna ccctatctcg gtctattctt ttgatttata agggattttg ccgatttcgg
     3241 cctattggtt aaaaaatgag ctgatttaac aaaaatttaa cgcgaatttt aacaaaatat
     3301 taacgcttac aatttccatt cgccattcag gctgcgcaac tgttgggaag ggcgatcggt
     3361 gcgggcctct tcgctattac gccagctggc gaaaggggga tgtgctgcaa ggcgattaag
     3421 ttgggtaacg ccagggtttt cccagtcacg acgttgtaaa acgacggcca gtgagcgcgc
     3481 gtaatacgac tcactatagg gcgaattgga gctccaccgc ggtggcggcc gctttaatat
     3541 actcgaattc gttgtcggct catatacatg ggcgaaataa tttcgaatat gttttaaaaa
     3601 taaccaaaga cattagaaag agatcgccaa tacttataca ttatgtctat gtgtgccatg
     3661 tggtagcatg agccaaaaag cttctcgaaa ttacgaatta catatagacg aatatgtatg
     3721 tgactttagt ttcgaaataa tttcgagaat tttaaaaata acgcattcgt taaaagttcg
     3781 cgtcaattcg aatcgaattt tcgattgtcg atttagtgtg gattgtcgaa aatcgttccg
     3841 ccttcgaagt ttactgaaag gaatcattgc gatctcgtga attgcttgta tgagaacacg
     3901 ccaccatatc gagatacctg ttcaaaatat cgaaatcgcg ttccaaacgg tagtagttac
     3961 cagttgagtg agttgtggtg acagtttaac ctctctacat ttgtaataat aagcattgtt
     4021 ttggcgtatc aatagtctgt agattttttc acaaagaaac ctggagaaat gtacacaaat
     4081 atctaaatga aaattggcgt tacgtaacaa ataccaacgc cccgaaaatc cgtatatatg
     4141 caaagcattc tgatatatat atataagtgg tatacatata catattcgta tcggatccgt
     4201 gatctatatt taggattaaa accctcgacc gccggagtat aaatagaggc gcttcgtcta
     4261 cggagcgaca attcaattca aacaagcaaa gtgaacacgt cgctaagcga aagctaagca
     4321 aataaacaag cgcagctgaa caagctaaac aatcgggcgg ccgcactaga gccggtcgcc
     4381 accatgaggt cttccaagaa tgttatcaag gagttcatga ggtttaaggt tcgcatggaa
     4441 ggaacggtca atgggcacga gtttgaaata gaaggcgaag gagaggggag gccatacgaa
     4501 ggccacaata ccgtaaagct taaggtgagt agtacatgtg catacatctt aagttcactt
     4561 gatctatagg aactgcgatt gcaacatcaa attgtctgcg gcgtgagaac tgcgacccac
     4621 aaaaatccca aaccgcggcc gtttatcacc actttgtaca agaaagctgg gtcggcgcgc
     4681 ccacccttaa acgatatcag acatttgtct gataatgctt cattatcaga caaatgtctg
     4741 atatcgtttg gtgaaggggg cggccgcgga gcctgctttt ttgtacaaac ttgtgataaa
     4801 cgaattcttg aagacgaaag ggcacaaaca aatagtgaca cgaaacagat tattctggta
     4861 gctgttctcg ctatataaga caatttttga gatcatatca tgatcaagac atctaaaggc
     4921 attcattttc gactatattc ttttttacaa aaaatataac aaccagatat tttaagctga
     4981 tcctagatgc acaaaaaata aataaaagta taaacctact tcgtaggata cttcggggta
     5041 ctttttgttc ggggttagat gagcataacg cttgtagttg atatttgaga tcccctatca
     5101 ttgcaggtaa ccaagggggg acctttgcca tttgcttggg atattttgtc accacaattt
     5161 cagtatggaa gcaaggtata tgtcaagcac cctgccgaca taccagacta taaaaagctg
     5221 tcatttcctg aaggatttaa atgggaaagg gtcatgaact ttgaagacgg tggcgtcgtt
     5281 actgtaaccc aggattccag tttgcaggat ggctgtttca tctacaaggt caagttcatt
     5341 ggcgtgaact ttccttccga tggacctgtt atgcaaaaga agacaatggg ctgggaagcc
     5401 agcactgagc gtttgtatcc tcgtgatggc gtgttgaaag gagagattca taaggctctg
     5461 aagctgaaag acggtggtca ttacctagtt gaattcaaaa gtatttacat ggcaaagaag
     5521 cctgtgcagc taccagggta ctactatgtt gactccaaac tggatataac aagccacaac
     5581 gaagactata caatcgttga gcagtatgaa agaaccgagg gacgccacca tctgttcctt
     5641 tagcggccat cgaattcgag ctcgcccact aagcgtcgcg ccacttcaac gctcgatggg
     5701 agcgtcattg gtgggcgggg taaccgtcga aatcagtgtt tacgcttcca atcgcaacaa
     5761 aaaattcact gcaacactga aaagcatacg aaaacgatga agattgtacg agaaaccata
     5821 aagtatttta tccacaaaga cacgtatagc agaaaagcca agttaactcg gcgataagtt
     5881 gtgtacacaa gaataaaatc ggccagattc agtgttgtca gaaataagaa aaccccacta
     5941 tgtttttctt tgccttttct ttctcccagc gatcattcat ttcgtggtga aagaacgggg
     6001 tcattgcacg gagtttcgac tgcgggaaag cagagctgcc gttcacttcg tctataatta
     6061 gcgctttcta ttttccccga ttcgggccgc tgctgcgctt ttccgcctgc tgtttgtggc
     6121 aagtgtagca gcaggctgtg cacgcagtgt ggcatgcact tggctttcca ccgttggtat
     6181 cg
//
LOCUS       p{Mhc-F4-678-eGFP::FRT,attB}        6206 bp    DNA     circular UNA 02-MAR-2021
DEFINITION  12,622 reads from Sample_P517 assembled using Geneious.
ACCESSION   urn.local...8v-d2u5ach
VERSION     urn.local...8v-d2u5ach
KEYWORDS    .
SOURCE      
  ORGANISM  .
FEATURES             Location/Qualifiers
     promoter        107..274
     gene            join(275..904,1460..1549)
                     /standard_name="EGFP"
     misc_feature    905..925
                     /note="Derived using Geneious Prime 2020.2.5 'Annotate
                     from Database' based on nucleotide similarity"
                     /standard_name="w-int-F"
     misc_feature    1029..1049
                     /note="Geneious type: attB2"
                     /standard_name="attB2"
     misc_feature    1069..1102
                     /note="minimal FRT site that allows excision but not
                     integration"
                     /note="Derived using Geneious Prime 2020.2.5 'Annotate
                     from Database' based on nucleotide similarity"
                     /standard_name="min FRT"
     misc_feature    complement(1126..1146)
                     /note="Geneious type: attB1"
                     /standard_name="attB1"
     gene            complement(1440..1459)
                     /note="Derived using Geneious Prime 2020.2.5 'Annotate
                     from Database' based on nucleotide similarity"
                     /standard_name="w-int-R"
     3'UTR           1576..2388
                     /note="Derived using Geneious Prime 2020.2.5 'Annotate
                     from Database' based on nucleotide similarity"
                     /standard_name="alpha-Tubulin 3'UTR"
     misc_feature    2449..2732
                     /note="Derived using Geneious Prime 2020.2.5 'Annotate
                     from Database' based on nucleotide similarity"
                     /standard_name="attB"
     promoter        complement(2760..2776)
     rep_origin      complement(3199..3787)
     CDS             complement(3958..4818)
                     /note="confers ampicillin resistance"
                     /product="beta-lactamase"
                     /gene="bla"
                     /note="Derived using Geneious Prime 2020.2.5 'Annotate
                     from Database' based on nucleotide similarity"
                     /standard_name="ampR"
     rep_origin      4950..5405
     promoter        5572..5589
     enhancer        5624..93
                     /note="Geneious type: Enhancer"
ORIGIN      
        1 ccgaaaatcc gtatatatgc aaagcattct gatatatata tataagtggt atacatatac
       61 atattcgtat cggatccgtg atctatattt aggattaacc ctcgaccgcc ggagtataaa
      121 tagaggcgct tcgtctacgg agcgacaatt caattcaaac aagcaaagtg aacacgtcgc
      181 taagcgaaag ctaagcaaat aaacaagcgc agctgaacaa gctaaacaat cggggtaccg
      241 ctagagtcga cggtacgatc caccggtcgc caccatggtg agcaagggcg aggagctgtt
      301 caccggggtg gtgcccatcc tggtcgagct ggacggcgac gtaaacggcc acaagttcag
      361 cgtgtccggc gagggcgagg gcgatgccac ctacggcaag ctgaccctga agttcatctg
      421 caccaccggc aagctgcccg tgccctggcc caccctcgtg accaccctga cctacggcgt
      481 gcagtgcttc agccgctacc ccgaccacat gaagcagcac gacttcttca agtccgccat
      541 gcccgaaggc tacgtccagg agcgcaccat cttcttcaag gacgacggca actacaagac
      601 ccgcgccgag gtgaagttcg agggcgacac cctggtgaac cgcatcgagc tgaagggcat
      661 cgacttcaag gaggacggca acatcctggg gcacaagctg gagtacaact acaacagcca
      721 caacgtctat atcatggccg acaagcagaa gaacggcatc aaggtgaact tcaagatccg
      781 ccacaacatc gaggacggca gcgtgcagct cgccgaccac taccagcaga acacccccat
      841 cggcgacggc cccgtgctgc tgcccgacaa ccactacctg agcacccagt ccgccctgag
      901 caaggtgagt agtacatgtg catacatctt aagttcactt gatctatagg aactgcgatt
      961 gcaacatcaa attgtctgcg gcgtgagaac tgcgacccac aaaaatccca aaccgcggcc
     1021 gtttatcacc actttgtaca agaaagctgg gtcggcgcgc ccacccttga agttcctatt
     1081 ctctagaaag tataggaact tcggtgaagg gggcggccgc ggagcctgct tttttgtaca
     1141 aacttgtgat aaacgaattc ttgaagacga aagggcacaa acaaatagtg acacgaaaca
     1201 gattattctg gtagctgttc tcgctatata agacaatttt tgagatcata tcatgatcaa
     1261 gacatctaaa ggcattcatt ttcgactata ttctttttta caaaaaatat aacaaccaga
     1321 tattttaagc tgatcctaga tgcacaaaaa ataaataaaa gtataaacct acttcgtagg
     1381 atacttcggg gtactttttg ttcggggtta gatgagcata acgcttgtag ttgatatttg
     1441 agatccccta tcattgcagg acccaaacga gaagcgtgat cacatggtcc tcctcgagtt
     1501 cgtgaccgcc gccggcatca ccctgggcat ggacgagctg tacaagtaag tatagtgcct
     1561 tgaccgagct cgcccactaa gcgtcgcgcc acttcaacgc tcgatgggag cgtcattggt
     1621 gggcggggta accgtcgaaa tcagtgttta cgcttccaat cgcaacaaaa aattcactgc
     1681 aacactgaaa agcatacgaa aacgatgaag attgtacgag aaaccataaa gtattttatc
     1741 cacaaagaca cgtatagcag aaaagccaag ttaactcggc gataagttgt gtacacaaga
     1801 ataaaatcgg ccagattcag tgttgtcaga aataagaaaa ccccactatg tttttctttg
     1861 ccttttcttt ctcccagcga tcattcattt cgtggtgaaa gaacggggtc attgcacgga
     1921 gtttcgactg cgggaaagca gagctgccgt tcacttcgtc tataattagc gctttctatt
     1981 ttccccgatt cgggccgctg ctgcgctttt ccgcctgctg tttgtggcaa gtgtagcagc
     2041 aggctgtgca cgcagtgtgg catgcacttg gctttccacc gttggtatcg attctctggg
     2101 acgatgagtc attcctttcg gggccacagc ataatcgttg ccagctcacc gaaatggtga
     2161 cttcatttct taactgccgt caagcatgcg attgtacata catacatatt tatatatgta
     2221 catatttatg tgactatggt aggtcgatat aatagcaatc aacgcaagca aatgtgtcag
     2281 tcctgcttac aggaacgatt ctatttagta attttcgttg tataaagtaa ttatgtatgt
     2341 atgtaagccc cataaatctg aaacaattag gcaaaaccat gcgaagctct ctagtataac
     2401 ttcgtataat gtatgctata cgaagttctc gagggggggc ccggtaccgt cgacgatgta
     2461 ggtcacggtc tcgaagccgc ggtgcgggtg ccagggcgtg cccttgggct ccccgggcgc
     2521 gtactccacc tcacccatct ggtccatcat gatgaacggg tcgaggtggc ggtagttgat
     2581 cccggcgaac gcgcggcgcg ccgggaagcc ctcgccctcg aaaccgctgg gcgcggtggt
     2641 cacggtgagc acgggacgtg cgacggcgtc ggcgggtgcg gatacgcggg gcagcgtcag
     2701 cgggttctcg acggtcacgg cgggcatgtc gacactagtg gtacccagct tttgttccct
     2761 ttagtgaggg ttaattgcgc gcttggcgta atcatggtca tagctgtttc ctgtgtgaaa
     2821 ttgttatccg ctcacaattc cacacaacat acgagccgga agcataaagt gtaaagcctg
     2881 gggtgcctaa tgagtgagct aactcacatt aattgcgttg cgctcactgc ccgctttcca
     2941 gtcgggaaac ctgtcgtgcc agctgcatta atgaatcggc caacgcgcgg ggagaggcgg
     3001 tttgcgtatt gggcgctctt ccgcttcctc gctcactgac tcgctgcgct cggtcgttcg
     3061 gctgcggcga gcggtatcag ctcactcaaa ggcggtaata cggttatcca cagaatcagg
     3121 ggataacgca ggaaagaaca tgtgagcaaa aggccagcaa aaggccagga accgtaaaaa
     3181 ggccgcgttg ctggcgtttt tccataggct ccgcccccct gacgagcatc acaaaaatcg
     3241 acgctcaagt cagaggtggc gaaacccgac aggactataa agataccagg cgtttccccc
     3301 tggaagctcc ctcgtgcgct ctcctgttcc gaccctgccg cttaccggat acctgtccgc
     3361 ctttctccct tcgggaagcg tggcgctttc tcatagctca cgctgtaggt atctcagttc
     3421 ggtgtaggtc gttcgctcca agctgggctg tgtgcacgaa ccccccgttc agcccgaccg
     3481 ctgcgcctta tccggtaact atcgtcttga gtccaacccg gtaagacacg acttatcgcc
     3541 actggcagca gccactggta acaggattag cagagcgagg tatgtaggcg gtgctacaga
     3601 gttcttgaag tggtggccta actacggcta cactagaaga acagtatttg gtatctgcgc
     3661 tctgctgaag ccagttacct tcggaaaaag agttggtagc tcttgatccg gcaaacaaac
     3721 caccgctggt agcggtggtt tttttgtttg caagcagcag attacgcgca gaaaaaaagg
     3781 atctcaagaa gatcctttga tcttttctac ggggtctgac gctcagtgga acgaaaactc
     3841 acgttaaggg attttggtca tgagattatc aaaaaggatc ttcacctaga tccttttaaa
     3901 ttaaaaatga agttttaaat caatctaaag tatatatgag taaacttggt ctgacagtta
     3961 ccaatgctta atcagtgagg cacctatctc agcgatctgt ctatttcgtt catccatagt
     4021 tgcctgactc cccgtcgtgt agataactac gatacgggag ggcttaccat ctggccccag
     4081 tgctgcaatg ataccgcgag acccacgctc accggctcca gatttatcag caataaacca
     4141 gccagccgga agggccgagc gcagaagtgg tcctgcaact ttatccgcct ccatccagtc
     4201 tattaattgt tgccgggaag ctagagtaag tagttcgcca gttaatagtt tgcgcaacgt
     4261 tgttgccatt gctacaggca tcgtggtgtc acgctcgtcg tttggtatgg cttcattcag
     4321 ctccggttcc caacgatcaa ggcgagttac atgatccccc atgttgtgca aaaaagcggt
     4381 tagctccttc ggtcctccga tcgttgtcag aagtaagttg gccgcagtgt tatcactcat
     4441 ggttatggca gcactgcata attctcttac tgtcatgcca tccgtaagat gcttttctgt
     4501 gactggtgag tactcaacca agtcattctg agaatagtgt atgcggcgac cgagttgctc
     4561 ttgcccggcg tcaatacggg ataataccgc gccacatagc agaactttaa aagtgctcat
     4621 cattggaaaa cgttcttcgg ggcgaaaact ctcaaggatc ttaccgctgt tgagatccag
     4681 ttcgatgtaa cccactcgtg cacccaactg atcttcagca tcttttactt tcaccagcgt
     4741 ttctgggtga gcaaaaacag gaaggcaaaa tgccgcaaaa aagggaataa gggcgacacg
     4801 gaaatgttga atactcatac tcttcctttt tcaatattat tgaagcattt atcagggtta
     4861 ttgtctcatg agcggataca tatttgaatg tatttagaaa aataaacaaa taggggttcc
     4921 gcgcacattt ccccgaaaag tgccacctgn nnnnnnnnnn nnnnnnnnnn nnnnnnnnnn
     4981 nnnnnnnnnn nnnnnnnnnn nnnnnnnnnn nnnnnnnnnn nnnnnnnnnn nnnnnnnnnn
     5041 nnnnnnnnnn nnnnnnnnnn nnnnnnnnnn nnncnnnnnn nnnnnnnnnn nnnnnnnnnn
     5101 nnnnnnnnnn nnnnnnnnnn nnnnnnnnnn nnnnnnnnnn nnnnnnnnnn nnnnnnnnnn
     5161 nnnnnannnn nnnnnnnnnn nnnnnnnnnn nnnnnnnnnn nnnnnnnnnn nnnnnccttt
     5221 gacgttggag tccacgttct ttnnnnnnnn nnnnnnnnnn nnnnnnnnnn nnnnnnnnna
     5281 ccctatctcg gtctattctt ttgatttata agggattttg ccgatttcgg cctattggtt
     5341 aaaaaatgag ctgatttaac aaaaatttaa cgcgaatttt aacaaaatat taacgcttac
     5401 aatttccatt cgccattcag gctgcgcaac tgttgggaag ggcgatcggt gcgggcctct
     5461 tcgctattac gccagctggc gaaaggggga tgtgctgcaa ggcgattaag ttgggtaacg
     5521 ccagggtttt cccagtcacg acgttgtaaa acgacggcca gtgagcgcgc gtaatacgac
     5581 tcactatagg gcgaattgga gctccaccgc ggtggccatt aatatactcg aattcgttgt
     5641 cggctcatat acatgggcga aataatttcg aatatgtttt aaaaataacc aaagacatta
     5701 gaaagagatc gccaatactt atacattatg tctatgtgtg ccatgtggta gcatgagcca
     5761 aaaagcttct cgaaattacg aattacatat agacgaatat gtatgtgact ttagtttcga
     5821 aataatttcg agaattttaa aaataacgca ttcgttaaaa gttcgcgtca attcgaatcg
     5881 aattttcgat tgtcgattta gtgtggattg tcgaaaatcg ttccgccttc gaagtttact
     5941 gaaaggaatc attgcgatct cgtgaattgc ttgtatgaga acacgccacc atatcgagat
     6001 acctgttcaa aatatcgaaa tcgcgttcca aacggtagta gttaccagtt gagtgagttg
     6061 tggtgacagt ttaacctctc tacatttgta ataataagca ttgttttggc gtatcaatag
     6121 tctgtagatt ttttcacaaa gaaacctgga gaaatgtaca caaatatcta aatgaaaatt
     6181 ggcgttacgt aacaaatacc aacgcc
//
LOCUS       p{Mhc-F4-678-EGFP::GW,attB}        7793 bp    DNA     circular UNA 02-MAR-2021
DEFINITION  15,302 reads from Sample_P507 assembled using Geneious.
ACCESSION   urn.local...3g-d2u3pcj
VERSION     urn.local...3g-d2u3pcj
KEYWORDS    .
SOURCE      
  ORGANISM  .
FEATURES             Location/Qualifiers
     promoter        213..380
     gene            join(381..1010,3151..3240)
                     /standard_name="EGFP"
     misc_feature    1011..1031
                     /note="Derived using Geneious Prime 2020.2.5 'Annotate
                     from Database' based on nucleotide similarity"
                     /standard_name="w-int-F"
     misc_feature    1135..1258
                     /note="Geneious type: attR2"
                     /standard_name="attR2"
     CDS             complement(1299..1604)
                     /note="counterselectable marker from Escherichia coli -
                     inhibits bacterial gyrase (inhibited by ccdA)"
                     /product="ype II toxin-antitoxin system toxin CcdB"
                     /gene="ccdB"
                     /note="Derived using Geneious Prime 2020.2.5 'Annotate
                     from Database' based on nucleotide similarity"
                     /standard_name="ccdB CS"
     CDS             complement(1946..2605)
                     /note="Confers chloramphenicol resistance - also used as a
                     reporter"
                     /product="chloramphenicol acetyltransferase"
                     /gene="cat"
                     /note="Derived using Geneious Prime 2020.2.5 'Annotate
                     from Database' based on nucleotide similarity"
                     /standard_name="catR"
     misc_feature    complement(2714..2837)
                     /note="Geneious type: attR1"
                     /standard_name="attR1"
     misc_feature    complement(3131..3150)
                     /note="Geneious type: primer_bind_reverse"
                     /note="Derived using Geneious Prime 2020.2.5 'Annotate
                     from Database' based on nucleotide similarity"
                     /standard_name="w-int-R"
     3'UTR           3267..4079
                     /note="Derived using Geneious Prime 2020.2.5 'Annotate
                     from Database' based on nucleotide similarity"
                     /standard_name="alpha-Tubulin 3'UTR"
     misc_feature    4140..4423
                     /note="Derived using Geneious Prime 2020.2.5 'Annotate
                     from Database' based on nucleotide similarity"
                     /standard_name="attB"
     promoter        complement(4451..4467)
     rep_origin      complement(4890..5478)
     CDS             complement(5649..6509)
                     /note="confers ampicillin resistance"
                     /product="beta-lactamase"
                     /gene="bla"
                     /note="Derived using Geneious Prime 2020.2.5 'Annotate
                     from Database' based on nucleotide similarity"
                     /standard_name="ampR"
     rep_origin      6641..7096
     promoter        7263..7280
     enhancer        7315..199
                     /note="Geneious type: Enhancer"
ORIGIN      
        1 gttttggcgt atcaatagtc tgtagatttt ttcacaaaga aacctggaga aatgtacaca
       61 aatatctaaa tgaaaattgg cgttacgtaa caaataccaa cgccccgaaa atccgtatat
      121 atgcaaagca ttctgatata tatatatata agtggtatac atatacatat tcgtatcgga
      181 tccgtgatct atatttagga ttaaccctcg accgccggag tataaataga ggcgcttcgt
      241 ctacggagcg acaattcaat tcaaacaagc aaagtgaaca cgtcgctaag cgaaagctaa
      301 gcaaataaac aagcgcagct gaacaagcta aacaatcggg gtaccgctag agtcgacggt
      361 acgatccacc ggtcgccacc atggtgagca agggcgagga gctgttcacc ggggtggtgc
      421 ccatcctggt cgagctggac ggcgacgtaa acggccacaa gttcagcgtg tccggcgagg
      481 gcgagggcga tgccacctac ggcaagctga ccctgaagtt catctgcacc accggcaagc
      541 tgcccgtgcc ctggcccacc ctcgtgacca ccctgaccta cggcgtgcag tgcttcagcc
      601 gctaccccga ccacatgaag cagcacgact tcttcaagtc cgccatgccc gaaggctacg
      661 tccaggagcg caccatcttc ttcaaggacg acggcaacta caagacccgc gccgaggtga
      721 agttcgaggg cgacaccctg gtgaaccgca tcgagctgaa gggcatcgac ttcaaggagg
      781 acggcaacat cctggggcac aagctggagt acaactacaa cagccacaac gtctatatca
      841 tggccgacaa gcagaagaac ggcatcaagg tgaacttcaa gatccgccac aacatcgagg
      901 acggcagcgt gcagctcgcc gaccactacc agcagaacac ccccatcggc gacggccccg
      961 tgctgctgcc cgacaaccac tacctgagca cccagtccgc cctgagcaag gtgagtagta
     1021 catgtgcata catcttaagt tcacttgatc tataggaact gcgattgcaa catcaaattg
     1081 tctgcggcgt gagaactgcg acccacaaaa atcccaaacc gcggccgttt atcaccactt
     1141 tgtacaagaa agctgaacga gaaacgtaaa atgatataaa tatcaatata ttaaattaga
     1201 ttttgcataa aaaacagact acataatact gtaaaacaca acatatccag tcactatggt
     1261 cgacctgcag actggctgtg tataagggag cctgacattt atattcccca gaacatcagg
     1321 ttaatggcgt ttttgatgtc attttcgcgg tggctgagat cagccacttc ttccccgata
     1381 acggagaccg gcacactggc catatcggtg gtcatcatgc gccagctttc atccccgata
     1441 tgcaccaccg ggtaaagttc acgggagact ttatctgaca gcagacgtgc actggccagg
     1501 gggatcacca tccgtcgccc gggcgtgtca ataatatcac tctgtacatc cacaaacaga
     1561 cgataacggc tctctctttt ataggtgtaa accttaaact gcatttcacc agcccctgtt
     1621 ctcgtcagca aaagagccgt tcatttcaat aaaccgggcg acctcagcca tcccttcctg
     1681 attttccgct ttccagcgtt cggcacgcag acgacgggct tcattctgca tggttgtgct
     1741 taccagaccg gagatattga catcatatat gccttgagca actgatagct gtcgctgtca
     1801 actgtcactg taatacgctg cttcatagca tacctctttt tgacatactt cgggtataca
     1861 tatcagtata tattcttata ccgcaaaaat cagcgcgcaa atacgcatac tgttatctgg
     1921 cttttagtaa gccggatcca cgcgtttacg ccccgccctg ccactcatcg cagtactgtt
     1981 gtaattcatt aagcattctg ccgacatgga agccatcaca aacggcatga tgaacctgaa
     2041 tcgccagcgg catcagcacc ttgtcgcctt gcgtataata tttgcccatg gtgaaaacgg
     2101 gggcgaagaa gttgtccata ttggccacgt ttaaatcaaa actggtgaaa ctcacccagg
     2161 gattggctga gacgaaaaac atattctcaa taaacccttt agggaaatag gccaggtttt
     2221 caccgtaaca cgccacatct tgcgaatata tgtgtagaaa ctgccggaaa tcgtcgtggt
     2281 attcactcca gagcgatgaa aacgtttcag tttgctcatg gaaaacggtg taacaagggt
     2341 gaacactatc ccatatcacc agctcaccgt ctttcattgc catacggaat tccggatgag
     2401 cattcatcag gcgggcaaga atgtgaataa aggccggata aaacttgtgc ttatttttct
     2461 ttacggtctt taaaaaggcc gtaatatcca gctgaacggt ctggttatag gtacattgag
     2521 caactgactg aaatgcctca aaatgttctt tacgatgcca ttgggatata tcaacggtgg
     2581 tatatccagt gatttttttc tccattttag cttccttagc tcctgaaaat ctcgacggat
     2641 cctaactcaa aatccacaca ttatacgagc cggaagcata aagtgtaaag cctggggtgc
     2701 ctaatgcggc cgccatagtg actggatatg ttgtgtttta cagtattatg tagtctgttt
     2761 tttatgcaaa atctaattta atatattgat atttatatca ttttacgttt ctcgttcagc
     2821 ttttttgtac aaacttgtga taaacgaatt cttgaagacg aaagggcaca aacaaatagt
     2881 gacacgaaac agattattct ggtagctgtt ctcgctatat aagacaattt ttgagatcat
     2941 atcatgatca agacatctaa aggcattcat tttcgactat attctttttt acaaaaaata
     3001 taacaaccag atattttaag ctgatcctag atgcacaaaa aataaataaa agtataaacc
     3061 tacttcgtag gatacttcgg ggtacttttt gttcggggtt agatgagcat aacgcttgta
     3121 gttgatattt gagatcccct atcattgcag gacccaaacg agaagcgtga tcacatggtc
     3181 ctcctcgagt tcgtgaccgc cgccggcatc accctgggca tggacgagct gtacaagtaa
     3241 gtatagtgcc ttgaccgagc tcgcccacta agcgtcgcgc cacttcaacg ctcgatggga
     3301 gcgtcattgg tgggcggggt aaccgtcgaa atcagtgttt acgcttccaa tcgcaacaaa
     3361 aaattcactg caacactgaa aagcatacga aaacgatgaa gattgtacga gaaaccataa
     3421 agtattttat ccacaaagac acgtatagca gaaaagccaa gttaactcgg cgataagttg
     3481 tgtacacaag aataaaatcg gccagattca gtgttgtcag aaataagaaa accccactat
     3541 gtttttcttt gccttttctt tctcccagcg atcattcatt tcgtggtgaa agaacggggt
     3601 cattgcacgg agtttcgact gcgggaaagc agagctgccg ttcacttcgt ctataattag
     3661 cgctttctat tttccccgat tcgggccgct gctgcgcttt tccgcctgct gtttgtggca
     3721 agtgtagcag caggctgtgc acgcagtgtg gcatgcactt ggctttccac cgttggtatc
     3781 gattctctgg gacgatgagt cattcctttc ggggccacag cataatcgtt gccagctcac
     3841 cgaaatggtg acttcatttc ttaactgccg tcaagcatgc gattgtacat acatacatat
     3901 ttatatatgt acatatttat gtgactatgg taggtcgata taatagcaat caacgcaagc
     3961 aaatgtgtca gtcctgctta caggaacgat tctatttagt aattttcgtt gtataaagta
     4021 attatgtatg tatgtaagcc ccataaatct gaaacaatta ggcaaaacca tgcgaagctc
     4081 tctagtataa cttcgtataa tgtatgctat acgaagttct cgaggggggg cccggtaccg
     4141 tcgacgatgt aggtcacggt ctcgaagccg cggtgcgggt gccagggcgt gcccttgggc
     4201 tccccgggcg cgtactccac ctcacccatc tggtccatca tgatgaacgg gtcgaggtgg
     4261 cggtagttga tcccggcgaa cgcgcggcgc gccgggaagc cctcgccctc gaaaccgctg
     4321 ggcgcggtgg tcacggtgag cacgggacgt gcgacggcgt cggcgggtgc ggatacgcgg
     4381 ggcagcgtca gcgggttctc gacggtcacg gcgggcatgt cgacactagt ggtacccagc
     4441 ttttgttccc tttagtgagg gttaattgcg cgcttggcgt aatcatggtc atagctgttt
     4501 cctgtgtgaa attgttatcc gctcacaatt ccacacaaca tacgagccgg aagcataaag
     4561 tgtaaagcct ggggtgccta atgagtgagc taactcacat taattgcgtt gcgctcactg
     4621 cccgctttcc agtcgggaaa cctgtcgtgc cagctgcatt aatgaatcgg ccaacgcgcg
     4681 gggagaggcg gtttgcgtat tgggcgctct tccgcttcct cgctcactga ctcgctgcgc
     4741 tcggtcgttc ggctgcggcg agcggtatca gctcactcaa aggcggtaat acggttatcc
     4801 acagaatcag gggataacgc aggaaagaac atgtgagcaa aaggccagca aaaggccagg
     4861 aaccgtaaaa aggccgcgtt gctggcgttt ttccataggc tccgcccccc tgacgagcat
     4921 cacaaaaatc gacgctcaag tcagaggtgg cgaaacccga caggactata aagataccag
     4981 gcgtttcccc ctggaagctc cctcgtgcgc tctcctgttc cgaccctgcc gcttaccgga
     5041 tacctgtccg cctttctccc ttcgggaagc gtggcgcttt ctcatagctc acgctgtagg
     5101 tatctcagtt cggtgtaggt cgttcgctcc aagctgggct gtgtgcacga accccccgtt
     5161 cagcccgacc gctgcgcctt atccggtaac tatcgtcttg agtccaaccc ggtaagacac
     5221 gacttatcgc cactggcagc agccactggt aacaggatta gcagagcgag gtatgtaggc
     5281 ggtgctacag agttcttgaa gtggtggcct aactacggct acactagaag aacagtattt
     5341 ggtatctgcg ctctgctgaa gccagttacc ttcggaaaaa gagttggtag ctcttgatcc
     5401 ggcaaacaaa ccaccgctgg tagcggtggt ttttttgttt gcaagcagca gattacgcgc
     5461 agaaaaaaag gatctcaaga agatcctttg atcttttcta cggggtctga cgctcagtgg
     5521 aacgaaaact cacgttaagg gattttggtc atgagattat caaaaaggat cttcacctag
     5581 atccttttaa attaaaaatg aagttttaaa tcaatctaaa gtatatatga gtaaacttgg
     5641 tctgacagtt accaatgctt aatcagtgag gcacctatct cagcgatctg tctatttcgt
     5701 tcatccatag ttgcctgact ccccgtcgtg tagataacta cgatacggga gggcttacca
     5761 tctggcccca gtgctgcaat gataccgcga gacccacgct caccggctcc agatttatca
     5821 gcaataaacc agccagccgg aagggccgag cgcagaagtg gtcctgcaac tttatccgcc
     5881 tccatccagt ctattaattg ttgccgggaa gctagagtaa gtagttcgcc agttaatagt
     5941 ttgcgcaacg ttgttgccat tgctacaggc atcgtggtgt cacgctcgtc gtttggtatg
     6001 gcttcattca gctccggttc ccaacgatca aggcgagtta catgatcccc catgttgtgc
     6061 aaaaaagcgg ttagctcctt cggtcctccg atcgttgtca gaagtaagtt ggccgcagtg
     6121 ttatcactca tggttatggc agcactgcat aattctctta ctgtcatgcc atccgtaaga
     6181 tgcttttctg tgactggtga gtactcaacc aagtcattct gagaatagtg tatgcggcga
     6241 ccgagttgct cttgcccggc gtcaatacgg gataataccg cgccacatag cagaacttta
     6301 aaagtgctca tcattggaaa acgttcttcg gggcgaaaac tctcaaggat cttaccgctg
     6361 ttgagatcca gttcgatgta acccactcgt gcacccaact gatcttcagc atcttttact
     6421 ttcaccagcg tttctgggtg agcaaaaaca ggaaggcaaa atgccgcaaa aaagggaata
     6481 agggcgacac ggaaatgttg aatactcata ctcttccttt ttcaatatta ttgaagcatt
     6541 tatcagggtt attgtctcat gagcggatac atatttgaat gtatttagaa aaataaacaa
     6601 ataggggttc cgcgcacatt tccccgaaaa gtgccacctg nnnnnnnnnn nnnnnnnnnn
     6661 nnnnnnnnnn nnnnnnnnnn nnnnnnnnnn nnnnnnnnnn nnnnnnnnnn nnnnnnnnnn
     6721 nnnnnnnnnn nnnnnnnnnn nnnnnnnnnn nnnnnnnnnn nnnncnnnnn nnnnnnnnnn
     6781 nnnnnnnnnn nnnnnnnnnn nnnnnnnnnn nnnnnnnnnn nnnnnnnnnn nnnnnnnnnn
     6841 nnnnnnnnnn nnnnnnannn nnnnnnnnnn nnnnnnnnnn nnnnnnnnnn nnnnnnnnnn
     6901 nnnnnncctt tgacgttgga gtccacgttc tttnnnnnnn nnnnnnnnnn nnnnnnnnnn
     6961 nnnnnnnnnn accctatctc ggtctattct tttgatttat aagggatttt gccgatttcg
     7021 gcctattggt taaaaaatga gctgatttaa caaaaattta acgcgaattt taacaaaata
     7081 ttaacgctta caatttccat tcgccattca ggctgcgcaa ctgttgggaa gggcgatcgg
     7141 tgcgggcctc ttcgctatta cgccagctgg cgaaaggggg atgtgctgca aggcgattaa
     7201 gttgggtaac gccagggttt tcccagtcac gacgttgtaa aacgacggcc agtgagcgcg
     7261 cgtaatacga ctcactatag ggcgaattgg agctccaccg cggtggccat taatatactc
     7321 gaattcgttg tcggctcata tacatgggcg aaataatttc gaatatgttt taaaaataac
     7381 caaagacatt agaaagagat cgccaatact tatacattat gtctatgtgt gccatgtggt
     7441 agcatgagcc aaaaagcttc tcgaaattac gaattacata tagacgaata tgtatgtgac
     7501 tttagtttcg aaataatttc gagaatttta aaaataacgc attcgttaaa agttcgcgtc
     7561 aattcgaatc gaattttcga ttgtcgattt agtgtggatt gtcgaaaatc gttccgcctt
     7621 cgaagtttac tgaaaggaat cattgcgatc tcgtgaattg cttgtatgag aacacgccac
     7681 catatcgaga tacctgttca aaatatcgaa atcgcgttcc aaacggtagt agttaccagt
     7741 tgagtgagtt gtggtgacag tttaacctct ctacatttgt aataataagc att
//
LOCUS       p{Mhc-F4-678-eGFP::KD,attB}        6235 bp    DNA     circular UNA 02-MAR-2021
DEFINITION  1,917 reads from Sample_P466 assembled using Geneious.
ACCESSION   urn.local...8f-d2u59cx
VERSION     urn.local...8f-d2u59cx
KEYWORDS    .
SOURCE      
  ORGANISM  .
FEATURES             Location/Qualifiers
     promoter        168..335
     gene            join(336..965,1548..1637)
                     /standard_name="EGFP"
     misc_feature    966..986
                     /note="Derived using Geneious Prime 2020.2.5 'Annotate
                     from Database' based on nucleotide similarity"
                     /standard_name="w-int-F"
     misc_feature    1090..1110
                     /note="Geneious type: attB2"
                     /standard_name="attB2"
     misc_feature    1130..1190
                     /note="Derived using Geneious Prime 2020.2.5 'Annotate
                     from Database' based on nucleotide similarity"
                     /standard_name="KDRT"
     misc_feature    complement(1214..1234)
                     /note="Geneious type: attB1"
                     /standard_name="attB1"
     gene            complement(1528..1547)
                     /note="Derived using Geneious Prime 2020.2.5 'Annotate
                     from Database' based on nucleotide similarity"
                     /standard_name="w-int-R"
     3'UTR           1664..2476
                     /note="Derived using Geneious Prime 2020.2.5 'Annotate
                     from Database' based on nucleotide similarity"
                     /standard_name="alpha-Tubulin 3'UTR"
     misc_feature    2537..2820
                     /note="Derived using Geneious Prime 2020.2.5 'Annotate
                     from Database' based on nucleotide similarity"
                     /standard_name="attB"
     promoter        complement(2848..2864)
     rep_origin      complement(3287..3875)
     CDS             complement(4046..4906)
                     /note="confers ampicillin resistance"
                     /product="beta-lactamase"
                     /gene="bla"
                     /note="Derived using Geneious Prime 2020.2.5 'Annotate
                     from Database' based on nucleotide similarity"
                     /standard_name="ampR"
     rep_origin      5038..5493
     promoter        5660..5677
     enhancer        5712..154
                     /note="Geneious type: Enhancer"
ORIGIN      
        1 ggagaaatgt acacaaatat ctaaatgaaa attggcgtta cgtaacaaat accaacgccc
       61 cgaaaatccg tatatatgca aagcattctg atatatatat atataagtgg tatacatata
      121 catattcgta tcggatccgt gatctatatt taggattaac cctcgaccgc cggagtataa
      181 atagaggcgc ttcgtctacg gagcgacaat tcaattcaaa caagcaaagt gaacacgtcg
      241 ctaagcgaaa gctaagcaaa taaacaagcg cagctgaaca agctaaacaa tcggggtacc
      301 gctagagtcg acggtacgat ccaccggtcg ccaccatggt gagcaagggc gaggagctgt
      361 tcaccggggt ggtgcccatc ctggtcgagc tggacggcga cgtaaacggc cacaagttca
      421 gcgtgtccgg cgagggcgag ggcgatgcca cctacggcaa gctgaccctg aagttcatct
      481 gcaccaccgg caagctgccc gtgccctggc ccaccctcgt gaccaccctg acctacggcg
      541 tgcagtgctt cagccgctac cccgaccaca tgaagcagca cgacttcttc aagtccgcca
      601 tgcccgaagg ctacgtccag gagcgcacca tcttcttcaa ggacgacggc aactacaaga
      661 cccgcgccga ggtgaagttc gagggcgaca ccctggtgaa ccgcatcgag ctgaagggca
      721 tcgacttcaa ggaggacggc aacatcctgg ggcacaagct ggagtacaac tacaacagcc
      781 acaacgtcta tatcatggcc gacaagcaga agaacggcat caaggtgaac ttcaagatcc
      841 gccacaacat cgaggacggc agcgtgcagc tcgccgacca ctaccagcag aacaccccca
      901 tcggcgacgg ccccgtgctg ctgcccgaca accactacct gagcacccag tccgccctga
      961 gcaaggtgag tagtacatgt gcatacatct taagttcact tgatctatag gaactgcgat
     1021 tgcaacatca aattgtctgc ggcgtgagaa ctgcgaccca caaaaatccc aaaccgcggc
     1081 cgtttatcac cactttgtac aagaaagctg ggtcggcgcg cccaccctta aacgatatca
     1141 gacatttgtc tgataatgaa gcattatcag acaaatgtct gatatcgttt ggtgaagggg
     1201 gcggccgcgg agcctgcttt tttgtacaaa cttgtgataa acgaattctt gaagacgaaa
     1261 gggcacaaac aaatagtgac acgaaacaga ttattctggt agctgttctc gctatataag
     1321 acaatttttg agatcatatc atgatcaaga catctaaagg cattcatttt cgactatatt
     1381 cttttttaca aaaaatataa caaccagata ttttaagctg atcctagatg cacaaaaaat
     1441 aaataaaagt ataaacctac ttcgtaggat acttcggggt actttttgtt cggggttaga
     1501 tgagcataac gcttgtagtt gatatttgag atcccctatc attgcaggac ccaaacgaga
     1561 agcgtgatca catggtcctc ctcgagttcg tgaccgccgc cggcatcacc ctgggcatgg
     1621 acgagctgta caagtaagta tagtgccttg accgagctcg cccactaagc gtcgcgccac
     1681 ttcaacgctc gatgggagcg tcattggtgg gcggggtaac cgtcgaaatc agtgtttacg
     1741 cttccaatcg caacaaaaaa ttcactgcaa cactgaaaag catacgaaaa cgatgaagat
     1801 tgtacgagaa accataaagt attttatcca caaagacacg tatagcagaa aagccaagtt
     1861 aactcggcga taagttgtgt acacaagaat aaaatcggcc agattcagtg ttgtcagaaa
     1921 taagaaaacc ccactatgtt tttctttgcc ttttctttct cccagcgatc attcatttcg
     1981 tggtgaaaga acggggtcat tgcacggagt ttcgactgcg ggaaagcaga gctgccgttc
     2041 acttcgtcta taattagcgc tttctatttt ccccgattcg ggccgctgct gcgcttttcc
     2101 gcctgctgtt tgtggcaagt gtagcagcag gctgtgcacg cagtgtggca tgcacttggc
     2161 tttccaccgt tggtatcgat tctctgggac gatgagtcat tcctttcggg gccacagcat
     2221 aatcgttgcc agctcaccga aatggtgact tcatttctta actgccgtca agcatgcgat
     2281 tgtacataca tacatattta tatatgtaca tatttatgtg actatggtag gtcgatataa
     2341 tagcaatcaa cgcaagcaaa tgtgtcagtc ctgcttacag gaacgattct atttagtaat
     2401 tttcgttgta taaagtaatt atgtatgtat gtaagcccca taaatctgaa acaattaggc
     2461 aaaaccatgc gaagctctct agtataactt cgtataatgt atgctatacg aagttctcga
     2521 gggggggccc ggtaccgtcg acgatgtagg tcacggtctc gaagccgcgg tgcgggtgcc
     2581 agggcgtgcc cttgggctcc ccgggcgcgt actccacctc acccatctgg tccatcatga
     2641 tgaacgggtc gaggtggcgg tagttgatcc cggcgaacgc gcggcgcgcc gggaagccct
     2701 cgccctcgaa accgctgggc gcggtggtca cggtgagcac gggacgtgcg acggcgtcgg
     2761 cgggtgcgga tacgcggggc agcgtcagcg ggttctcgac ggtcacggcg ggcatgtcga
     2821 cactagtggt acccagcttt tgttcccttt agtgagggtt aattgcgcgc ttggcgtaat
     2881 catggtcata gctgtttcct gtgtgaaatt gttatccgct cacaattcca cacaacatac
     2941 gagccggaag cataaagtgt aaagcctggg gtgcctaatg agtgagctaa ctcacattaa
     3001 ttgcgttgcg ctcactgccc gctttccagt cgggaaacct gtcgtgccag ctgcattaat
     3061 gaatcggcca acgcgcgggg agaggcggtt tgcgtattgg gcgctcttcc gcttcctcgc
     3121 tcactgactc gctgcgctcg gtcgttcggc tgcggcgagc ggtatcagct cactcaaagg
     3181 cggtaatacg gttatccaca gaatcagggg ataacgcagg aaagaacatg tgagcaaaag
     3241 gccagcaaaa ggccaggaac cgtaaaaagg ccgcgttgct ggcgtttttc cataggctcc
     3301 gcccccctga cgagcatcac aaaaatcgac gctcaagtca gaggtggcga aacccgacag
     3361 gactataaag ataccaggcg tttccccctg gaagctccct cgtgcgctct cctgttccga
     3421 ccctgccgct taccggatac ctgtccgcct ttctcccttc gggaagcgtg gcgctttctc
     3481 atagctcacg ctgtaggtat ctcagttcgg tgtaggtcgt tcgctccaag ctgggctgtg
     3541 tgcacgaacc ccccgttcag cccgaccgct gcgccttatc cggtaactat cgtcttgagt
     3601 ccaacccggt aagacacgac ttatcgccac tggcagcagc cactggtaac aggattagca
     3661 gagcgaggta tgtaggcggt gctacagagt tcttgaagtg gtggcctaac tacggctaca
     3721 ctagaagaac agtatttggt atctgcgctc tgctgaagcc agttaccttc ggaaaaagag
     3781 ttggtagctc ttgatccggc aaacaaacca ccgctggtag cggtggtttt tttgtttgca
     3841 agcagcagat tacgcgcaga aaaaaaggat ctcaagaaga tcctttgatc ttttctacgg
     3901 ggtctgacgc tcagtggaac gaaaactcac gttaagggat tttggtcatg agattatcaa
     3961 aaaggatctt cacctagatc cttttaaatt aaaaatgaag ttttaaatca atctaaagta
     4021 tatatgagta aacttggtct gacagttacc aatgcttaat cagtgaggca cctatctcag
     4081 cgatctgtct atttcgttca tccatagttg cctgactccc cgtcgtgtag ataactacga
     4141 tacgggaggg cttaccatct ggccccagtg ctgcaatgat accgcgagac ccacgctcac
     4201 cggctccaga tttatcagca ataaaccagc cagccggaag ggccgagcgc agaagtggtc
     4261 ctgcaacttt atccgcctcc atccagtcta ttaattgttg ccgggaagct agagtaagta
     4321 gttcgccagt taatagtttg cgcaacgttg ttgccattgc tacaggcatc gtggtgtcac
     4381 gctcgtcgtt tggtatggct tcattcagct ccggttccca acgatcaagg cgagttacat
     4441 gatcccccat gttgtgcaaa aaagcggtta gctccttcgg tcctccgatc gttgtcagaa
     4501 gtaagttggc cgcagtgtta tcactcatgg ttatggcagc actgcataat tctcttactg
     4561 tcatgccatc cgtaagatgc ttttctgtga ctggtgagta ctcaaccaag tcattctgag
     4621 aatagtgtat gcggcgaccg agttgctctt gcccggcgtc aatacgggat aataccgcgc
     4681 cacatagcag aactttaaaa gtgctcatca ttggaaaacg ttcttcgggg cgaaaactct
     4741 caaggatctt accgctgttg agatccagtt cgatgtaacc cactcgtgca cccaactgat
     4801 cttcagcatc ttttactttc accagcgttt ctgggtgagc aaaaacagga aggcaaaatg
     4861 ccgcaaaaaa gggaataagg gcgacacgga aatgttgaat actcatactc ttcctttttc
     4921 aatattattg aagcatttat cagggttatt gtctcatgag cggatacata tttgaatgta
     4981 tttagaaaaa taaacaaata ggggttccgc gcacatttcc ccgaaaagtg ccacctgnnn
     5041 nnnnnnnnnn nnnnnnnnnn nnnnnnnnnn nnnnnnnnnn nnnnnnnnnn nnnnnnnnnn
     5101 nnnnnnnnnn nnnnnnnnnn nnnnnnnnnn nnnnnnnnnn nnnnnnnnnn nnnnnnnnnn
     5161 ncnnnnnnnn nnnnnnnnnn nnnnnnnnnn nnnnnnnnnn nnnnnnnnnn nnnnnnnnnn
     5221 nnnnnnnnnn nnnnnnnnnn nnnnnnnnnn nnnannnnnn nnnnnnnnnn nnnnnnnnnn
     5281 nnnnnnnnnn nnnnnnnnnn nnncctttga cgttggagtc cacgttcttt nnnnnnnnnn
     5341 nnnnnnnnnn nnnnnnnnnn nnnnnnnacc ctatctcggt ctattctttt gatttataag
     5401 ggattttgcc gatttcggcc tattggttaa aaaatgagct gatttaacaa aaatttaacg
     5461 cgaattttaa caaaatatta acgcttacaa tttccattcg ccattcaggc tgcgcaactg
     5521 ttgggaaggg cgatcggtgc gggcctcttc gctattacgc cagctggcga aagggggatg
     5581 tgctgcaagg cgattaagtt gggtaacgcc agggttttcc cagtcacgac gttgtaaaac
     5641 gacggccagt gagcgcgcgt aatacgactc actatagggc gaattggagc tccaccgcgg
     5701 tggccattaa tatactcgaa ttcgttgtcg gctcatatac atgggcgaaa taatttcgaa
     5761 tatgttttaa aaataaccaa agacattaga aagagatcgc caatacttat acattatgtc
     5821 tatgtgtgcc atgtggtagc atgagccaaa aagcttctcg aaattacgaa ttacatatag
     5881 acgaatatgt atgtgacttt agtttcgaaa taatttcgag aattttaaaa ataacgcatt
     5941 cgttaaaagt tcgcgtcaat tcgaatcgaa ttttcgattg tcgatttagt gtggattgtc
     6001 gaaaatcgtt ccgccttcga agtttactga aaggaatcat tgcgatctcg tgaattgctt
     6061 gtatgagaac acgccaccat atcgagatac ctgttcaaaa tatcgaaatc gcgttccaaa
     6121 cggtagtagt taccagttga gtgagttgtg gtgacagttt aacctctcta catttgtaat
     6181 aataagcatt gttttggcgt atcaatagtc tgtagatttt ttcacaaaga aacct
//
LOCUS       p{Mhc-F4-678-GFP::KD-RC,attB}        6235 bp    DNA     circular UNA 02-MAR-2021
DEFINITION  1,959 reads from Sample_P474 assembled using Geneious.
ACCESSION   urn.local...8n-d2u59r6
VERSION     urn.local...8n-d2u59r6
KEYWORDS    .
SOURCE      
  ORGANISM  .
FEATURES             Location/Qualifiers
     gene            join(124..753,1336..1425)
                     /standard_name="EGFP"
     misc_feature    754..774
                     /note="Derived using Geneious Prime 2020.2.5 'Annotate
                     from Database' based on nucleotide similarity"
                     /standard_name="w-int-F"
     misc_feature    878..898
                     /note="Geneious type: attB2"
                     /standard_name="attB2"
     misc_feature    918..978
                     /note="Derived using Geneious Prime 2020.2.5 'Annotate
                     from Database' based on nucleotide similarity"
                     /standard_name="KDRT"
     misc_feature    complement(1002..1022)
                     /note="Geneious type: attB1"
                     /standard_name="attB1"
     gene            complement(1316..1335)
                     /note="Derived using Geneious Prime 2020.2.5 'Annotate
                     from Database' based on nucleotide similarity"
                     /standard_name="w-int-R"
     3'UTR           1452..2264
                     /note="Derived using Geneious Prime 2020.2.5 'Annotate
                     from Database' based on nucleotide similarity"
                     /standard_name="alpha-Tubulin 3'UTR"
     misc_feature    2325..2608
                     /note="Derived using Geneious Prime 2020.2.5 'Annotate
                     from Database' based on nucleotide similarity"
                     /standard_name="attB"
     promoter        complement(2636..2652)
     rep_origin      complement(3075..3663)
     CDS             complement(3834..4694)
                     /note="confers ampicillin resistance"
                     /product="beta-lactamase"
                     /gene="bla"
                     /note="Derived using Geneious Prime 2020.2.5 'Annotate
                     from Database' based on nucleotide similarity"
                     /standard_name="ampR"
     rep_origin      4826..5281
     promoter        5448..5465
     enhancer        5500..6177
                     /note="Geneious type: Enhancer"
     promoter        6191..123
ORIGIN      
        1 aattcaaaca agcaaagtga acacgtcgct aagcgaaagc taagcaaata aacaagcgca
       61 gctgaacaag ctaaacaatc ggggtaccgc tagagtcgac ggtacgatcc accggtcgcc
      121 accatggtga gcaagggcga ggagctgttc accggggtgg tgcccatcct ggtcgagctg
      181 gacggcgacg taaacggcca caagttcagc gtgtccggcg agggcgaggg cgatgccacc
      241 tacggcaagc tgaccctgaa gttcatctgc accaccggca agctgcccgt gccctggccc
      301 accctcgtga ccaccctgac ctacggcgtg cagtgcttca gccgctaccc cgaccacatg
      361 aagcagcacg acttcttcaa gtccgccatg cccgaaggct acgtccagga gcgcaccatc
      421 ttcttcaagg acgacggcaa ctacaagacc cgcgccgagg tgaagttcga gggcgacacc
      481 ctggtgaacc gcatcgagct gaagggcatc gacttcaagg aggacggcaa catcctgggg
      541 cacaagctgg agtacaacta caacagccac aacgtctata tcatggccga caagcagaag
      601 aacggcatca aggtgaactt caagatccgc cacaacatcg aggacggcag cgtgcagctc
      661 gccgaccact accagcagaa cacccccatc ggcgacggcc ccgtgctgct gcccgacaac
      721 cactacctga gcacccagtc cgccctgagc aaggtgagta gtacatgtgc atacatctta
      781 agttcacttg atctatagga actgcgattg caacatcaaa ttgtctgcgg cgtgagaact
      841 gcgacccaca aaaatcccaa accgcggccg tttatcacca ctttgtacaa gaaagctggg
      901 tcggcgcgcc cacccttaaa cgatatcaga catttgtctg ataatgcttc attatcagac
      961 aaatgtctga tatcgtttgg tgaagggggc ggccgcggag cctgcttttt tgtacaaact
     1021 tgtgataaac gaattcttga agacgaaagg gcacaaacaa atagtgacac gaaacagatt
     1081 attctggtag ctgttctcgc tatataagac aatttttgag atcatatcat gatcaagaca
     1141 tctaaaggca ttcattttcg actatattct tttttacaaa aaatataaca accagatatt
     1201 ttaagctgat cctagatgca caaaaaataa ataaaagtat aaacctactt cgtaggatac
     1261 ttcggggtac tttttgttcg gggttagatg agcataacgc ttgtagttga tatttgagat
     1321 cccctatcat tgcaggaccc aaacgagaag cgtgatcaca tggtcctcct cgagttcgtg
     1381 accgccgccg gcatcaccct gggcatggac gagctgtaca agtaagtata gtgccttgac
     1441 cgagctcgcc cactaagcgt cgcgccactt caacgctcga tgggagcgtc attggtgggc
     1501 ggggtaaccg tcgaaatcag tgtttacgct tccaatcgca acaaaaaatt cactgcaaca
     1561 ctgaaaagca tacgaaaacg atgaagattg tacgagaaac cataaagtat tttatccaca
     1621 aagacacgta tagcagaaaa gccaagttaa ctcggcgata agttgtgtac acaagaataa
     1681 aatcggccag attcagtgtt gtcagaaata agaaaacccc actatgtttt tctttgcctt
     1741 ttctttctcc cagcgatcat tcatttcgtg gtgaaagaac ggggtcattg cacggagttt
     1801 cgactgcggg aaagcagagc tgccgttcac ttcgtctata attagcgctt tctattttcc
     1861 ccgattcggg ccgctgctgc gcttttccgc ctgctgtttg tggcaagtgt agcagcaggc
     1921 tgtgcacgca gtgtggcatg cacttggctt tccaccgttg gtatcgattc tctgggacga
     1981 tgagtcattc ctttcggggc cacagcataa tcgttgccag ctcaccgaaa tggtgacttc
     2041 atttcttaac tgccgtcaag catgcgattg tacatacata catatttata tatgtacata
     2101 tttatgtgac tatggtaggt cgatataata gcaatcaacg caagcaaatg tgtcagtcct
     2161 gcttacagga acgattctat ttagtaattt tcgttgtata aagtaattat gtatgtatgt
     2221 aagccccata aatctgaaac aattaggcaa aaccatgcga agctctctag tataacttcg
     2281 tataatgtat gctatacgaa gttctcgagg gggggcccgg taccgtcgac gatgtaggtc
     2341 acggtctcga agccgcggtg cgggtgccag ggcgtgccct tgggctcccc gggcgcgtac
     2401 tccacctcac ccatctggtc catcatgatg aacgggtcga ggtggcggta gttgatcccg
     2461 gcgaacgcgc ggcgcgccgg gaagccctcg ccctcgaaac cgctgggcgc ggtggtcacg
     2521 gtgagcacgg gacgtgcgac ggcgtcggcg ggtgcggata cgcggggcag cgtcagcggg
     2581 ttctcgacgg tcacggcggg catgtcgaca ctagtggtac ccagcttttg ttccctttag
     2641 tgagggttaa ttgcgcgctt ggcgtaatca tggtcatagc tgtttcctgt gtgaaattgt
     2701 tatccgctca caattccaca caacatacga gccggaagca taaagtgtaa agcctggggt
     2761 gcctaatgag tgagctaact cacattaatt gcgttgcgct cactgcccgc tttccagtcg
     2821 ggaaacctgt cgtgccagct gcattaatga atcggccaac gcgcggggag aggcggtttg
     2881 cgtattgggc gctcttccgc ttcctcgctc actgactcgc tgcgctcggt cgttcggctg
     2941 cggcgagcgg tatcagctca ctcaaaggcg gtaatacggt tatccacaga atcaggggat
     3001 aacgcaggaa agaacatgtg agcaaaaggc cagcaaaagg ccaggaaccg taaaaaggcc
     3061 gcgttgctgg cgtttttcca taggctccgc ccccctgacg agcatcacaa aaatcgacgc
     3121 tcaagtcaga ggtggcgaaa cccgacagga ctataaagat accaggcgtt tccccctgga
     3181 agctccctcg tgcgctctcc tgttccgacc ctgccgctta ccggatacct gtccgccttt
     3241 ctcccttcgg gaagcgtggc gctttctcat agctcacgct gtaggtatct cagttcggtg
     3301 taggtcgttc gctccaagct gggctgtgtg cacgaacccc ccgttcagcc cgaccgctgc
     3361 gccttatccg gtaactatcg tcttgagtcc aacccggtaa gacacgactt atcgccactg
     3421 gcagcagcca ctggtaacag gattagcaga gcgaggtatg taggcggtgc tacagagttc
     3481 ttgaagtggt ggcctaacta cggctacact agaagaacag tatttggtat ctgcgctctg
     3541 ctgaagccag ttaccttcgg aaaaagagtt ggtagctctt gatccggcaa acaaaccacc
     3601 gctggtagcg gtggtttttt tgtttgcaag cagcagatta cgcgcagaaa aaaaggatct
     3661 caagaagatc ctttgatctt ttctacgggg tctgacgctc agtggaacga aaactcacgt
     3721 taagggattt tggtcatgag attatcaaaa aggatcttca cctagatcct tttaaattaa
     3781 aaatgaagtt ttaaatcaat ctaaagtata tatgagtaaa cttggtctga cagttaccaa
     3841 tgcttaatca gtgaggcacc tatctcagcg atctgtctat ttcgttcatc catagttgcc
     3901 tgactccccg tcgtgtagat aactacgata cgggagggct taccatctgg ccccagtgct
     3961 gcaatgatac cgcgagaccc acgctcaccg gctccagatt tatcagcaat aaaccagcca
     4021 gccggaaggg ccgagcgcag aagtggtcct gcaactttat ccgcctccat ccagtctatt
     4081 aattgttgcc gggaagctag agtaagtagt tcgccagtta atagtttgcg caacgttgtt
     4141 gccattgcta caggcatcgt ggtgtcacgc tcgtcgtttg gtatggcttc attcagctcc
     4201 ggttcccaac gatcaaggcg agttacatga tcccccatgt tgtgcaaaaa agcggttagc
     4261 tccttcggtc ctccgatcgt tgtcagaagt aagttggccg cagtgttatc actcatggtt
     4321 atggcagcac tgcataattc tcttactgtc atgccatccg taagatgctt ttctgtgact
     4381 ggtgagtact caaccaagtc attctgagaa tagtgtatgc ggcgaccgag ttgctcttgc
     4441 ccggcgtcaa tacgggataa taccgcgcca catagcagaa ctttaaaagt gctcatcatt
     4501 ggaaaacgtt cttcggggcg aaaactctca aggatcttac cgctgttgag atccagttcg
     4561 atgtaaccca ctcgtgcacc caactgatct tcagcatctt ttactttcac cagcgtttct
     4621 gggtgagcaa aaacaggaag gcaaaatgcc gcaaaaaagg gaataagggc gacacggaaa
     4681 tgttgaatac tcatactctt cctttttcaa tattattgaa gcatttatca gggttattgt
     4741 ctcatgagcg gatacatatt tgaatgtatt tagaaaaata aacaaatagg ggttccgcgc
     4801 acatttcccc gaaaagtgcc acctgnnnnn nnnnnnnnnn nnnnnnnnnn nnnnnnnnnn
     4861 nnnnnnnnnn nnnnnnnnnn nnnnnnnnnn nnnnnnnnnn nnnnnnnnnn nnnnnnnnnn
     4921 nnnnnnnnnn nnnnnnnnnn nnnnnnnnnc nnnnnnnnnn nnnnnnnnnn nnnnnnnnnn
     4981 nnnnnnnnnn nnnnnnnnnn nnnnnnnnnn nnnnnnnnnn nnnnnnnnnn nnnnnnnnnn
     5041 nannnnnnnn nnnnnnnnnn nnnnnnnnnn nnnnnnnnnn nnnnnnnnnn ncctttgacg
     5101 ttggagtcca cgttctttnn nnnnnnnnnn nnnnnnnnnn nnnnnnnnnn nnnnnaccct
     5161 atctcggtct attcttttga tttataaggg attttgccga tttcggccta ttggttaaaa
     5221 aatgagctga tttaacaaaa atttaacgcg aattttaaca aaatattaac gcttacaatt
     5281 tccattcgcc attcaggctg cgcaactgtt gggaagggcg atcggtgcgg gcctcttcgc
     5341 tattacgcca gctggcgaaa gggggatgtg ctgcaaggcg attaagttgg gtaacgccag
     5401 ggttttccca gtcacgacgt tgtaaaacga cggccagtga gcgcgcgtaa tacgactcac
     5461 tatagggcga attggagctc caccgcggtg gccattaata tactcgaatt cgttgtcggc
     5521 tcatatacat gggcgaaata atttcgaata tgttttaaaa ataaccaaag acattagaaa
     5581 gagatcgcca atacttatac attatgtcta tgtgtgccat gtggtagcat gagccaaaaa
     5641 gcttctcgaa attacgaatt acatatagac gaatatgtat gtgactttag tttcgaaata
     5701 atttcgagaa ttttaaaaat aacgcattcg ttaaaagttc gcgtcaattc gaatcgaatt
     5761 ttcgattgtc gatttagtgt ggattgtcga aaatcgttcc gccttcgaag tttactgaaa
     5821 ggaatcattg cgatctcgtg aattgcttgt atgagaacac gccaccatat cgagatacct
     5881 gttcaaaata tcgaaatcgc gttccaaacg gtagtagtta ccagttgagt gagttgtggt
     5941 gacagtttaa cctctctaca tttgtaataa taagcattgt tttggcgtat caatagtctg
     6001 tagatttttt cacaaagaaa cctggagaaa tgtacacaaa tatctaaatg aaaattggcg
     6061 ttacgtaaca aataccaacg ccccgaaaat ccgtatatat gcaaagcatt ctgatatata
     6121 tatatataag tggtatacat atacatattc gtatcggatc cgtgatctat atttaggatt
     6181 aaccctcgac cgccggagta taaatagagg cgcttcgtct acggagcgac aattc
//
LOCUS       pBac{3Xmef2-eGFP,attB,w+}        9835 bp    DNA     circular UNA 02-MAR-2021
DEFINITION  17,380 reads from Sample_P411 assembled using Geneious.
ACCESSION   urn.local...bb-d2u5nac
VERSION     urn.local...bb-d2u5nac
KEYWORDS    .
SOURCE      
  ORGANISM  .
FEATURES             Location/Qualifiers
     misc_feature    705..988
                     /note="Derived using Geneious Prime 2020.2.5 'Annotate
                     from Database' based on nucleotide similarity"
                     /standard_name="attB"
     gene            1490..4362
                     /gene="white"
                     /allele="+mC"
                     /note="Derived using Geneious Prime 2020.2.5 'Annotate
                     from Database' based on nucleotide similarity"
                     /standard_name="white gene"
     misc_feature    5406..5424
                     /note="Geneious type: tf_binding_site"
                     /note="Derived using Geneious Prime 2020.2.5 'Annotate
                     from Database' based on nucleotide similarity"
                     /standard_name="mef2"
     misc_feature    5432..5441
                     /note="Geneious type: tf_binding_site"
                     /note="Derived using Geneious Prime 2020.2.5 'Annotate
                     from Database' based on nucleotide similarity"
                     /standard_name="core"
     misc_feature    5453..5462
                     /note="Geneious type: tf_binding_site"
                     /note="Derived using Geneious Prime 2020.2.5 'Annotate
                     from Database' based on nucleotide similarity"
                     /standard_name="core"
     promoter        5497..5782
     CDS             5849..6565
                     /note="Enhanced green fluorescent reporter protein -
                     Ex:488, Em:507"
                     /product="EGFP"
                     /gene="EGFP"
                     /note="Derived using Geneious Prime 2020.2.5 'Annotate
                     from Database' based on nucleotide similarity"
                     /standard_name="EGFP"
     intron          6650..6714
                     /note="SV40 early 19s mRNA (small t) intron"
                     /note="Derived using Geneious Prime 2020.2.5 'Annotate
                     from Database' based on nucleotide similarity"
                     /standard_name="SV40 small T"
     terminator      7136..7257
     repeat_region   7283..7591
                     /note="Derived using Geneious Prime 2020.2.5 'Annotate
                     from Database' based on nucleotide similarity"
                     /standard_name="5' pBac Optimal Transformation Terminus"
     CDS             7817..8677
                     /note="confers ampicillin resistance"
                     /product="beta-lactamase"
                     /gene="bla"
                     /note="Derived using Geneious Prime 2020.2.5 'Annotate
                     from Database' based on nucleotide similarity"
                     /standard_name="ampR"
     rep_origin      8848..9436
     repeat_region   complement(9503..9740)
                     /note="Derived using Geneious Prime 2020.2.5 'Annotate
                     from Database' based on nucleotide similarity"
                     /standard_name="3' pBac Optimal Transformation Terminus"
ORIGIN      
        1 agaaacaaat tatacttatt agtcagtcag aaacaacttt ggcacatatc aatattatgc
       61 tctcgacaaa taactttttt gcattttttg cacgatgcat ttgcctttcg ccttatttta
      121 gaggggcagt aagtacagta agtacgtttt ttcattactg gctcttcagt actgtcatcc
      181 gatgtaccag gcacttcatt tggcaaaata ttagagatat tatcgcgcaa atatctcttc
      241 aaagtaggag cttctaaacg cttacgcata aacgatgacg tcaggctcat gtaaaggttt
      301 ctcataaatt ttttgcgact ttgaaccttt tctcccttgc tactgacatt atggctgtat
      361 ataataaaag aatttatgca ggcaatgttt atcattccgt acaataatgc cataggccac
      421 ctattcgtct tcctactgca ggtcatcaca gaacacattt ggtctagcgt gtccactccg
      481 cctttagttt gattataata cataaccatt tgcggtttac cggtactttc gttgatagaa
      541 gcatcctcat cacaagatga taataagtat accatcttag ctggcttcgg tttatatgag
      601 acgagagtaa ggggtccgtc aaaacaaaac atcgatgttc ccactggcct ggagcgactg
      661 tttttcagta cttccggtat ctcgcgtttg tttgatcgca cggttcccac gatgtaggtc
      721 acggtctcga agccgcggtg cgggtgccag ggcgtgccct tgggctcccc gggcgcgtac
      781 tccacctcac ccatctggtc catcatgatg aacgggtcga ggtggcggta gttgatcccg
      841 gcgaacgcgc ggcgcaccgg gaagccctcg ccctcgaaac cgctgggcgc ggtggtcacg
      901 gtgagcacgg gacgtgcgac ggcgtcggcg ggtgcggata cgcggggcag cgtcagcggg
      961 ttctcgacgg tcacggcggg catgtcgaca agccgaacat atgggcgcgc ctagtatgta
     1021 tgtaagttaa taaaacccat ttttgcggaa agtagataaa aaaaacattt ttttttttta
     1081 ctgcactgga tatcattgaa cttatctgat cagttttaaa tttacttcga tccaagggta
     1141 tttgatgtac caggttcttt cgattacctc tcactcaaaa tgacattcca ctcaaagtca
     1201 gcgctgtttg cctccttctc tgtccacaga aatatcgccg tctctttcgc cgctgcgtcc
     1261 gctatctctt tcgccaccgt ttgtagcgtt acgtagcgtc aatgtccgcc ttcagttgca
     1321 ttttgtcagc ggtttcgtga cgaagctcca agcggtttac gccatcaatt aaacacaaag
     1381 tgctgtgcca aaactcctct cgcttcttat ttttgtttgt tttttgagtg attggggtgg
     1441 tgattggttt tgggtgggta agcaggggaa agtgtgaaaa atcccggcaa tgggccaaga
     1501 ggatcaggag ctattaattc gcggaggcag caaacaccca tctgccgagc atctgaacaa
     1561 tgtgagtagt acatgtgcat acatcttaag ttcacttgat ctataggaac tgcgattgca
     1621 acatcaaatt gtctgcggcg tgagaactgc gacccacaaa aatcccaaac cgcaattgca
     1681 caaacaaata gtgacacgaa acagattatt ctggtagctg ttctcgctat ataagacaat
     1741 ttttgagatc atatcatgat caagacatct aaaggcattc attttcgact atattctttt
     1801 ttacaaaaaa tataacaacc agatatttta agctgatcct agatgcacaa aaaataaata
     1861 aaagtataaa cctacttcgt aggatacttc ggggtacttt ttgttcgggg ttagatgagc
     1921 ataacgcttg tagttgatat ttgagatccc ctatcattgc agggtgacag cggagcggct
     1981 tcgcagagct gcattaacca gggcttcggg caggccaaaa actacggcac gctccggcca
     2041 cccagtccgc cggaggactc cggttcaggg agcggccaac tagccgagaa cctcacctat
     2101 gcctggcaca atatggacat ctttggggcg gtcaatcagc cgggctccgg atggcggcag
     2161 ctggtcaacc ggacacgcgg actattctgc aacgagcgac acataccggc gcccaggaaa
     2221 catttgctca agaacggtga gtttctattc gcagtcggct gatctgtgtg aaatcttaat
     2281 aaagggtcca attaccaatt tgaaactcag tttgcggcgt ggcctatccg ggcgaacttt
     2341 tggccgtgat gggcagttcc ggtgccggaa agacgaccct gctgaatgcc cttgcctttc
     2401 gatcgccgca gggcatccaa gtatcgccat ccgggatgcg actgctcaat ggccaacctg
     2461 tggacgccaa ggagatgcag gccaggtgcg cctatgtcca gcaggatgac ctctttatcg
     2521 gctccctaac ggccagggaa cacctgattt tccaagccat ggtgcggatg ccacgacatc
     2581 tgacctatcg gcagcgagtg gcccgcgtgg atcaggtgat ccaggagctt tcgctcagca
     2641 aatgtcagca cacgatcatc ggtgtgcccg gcagggtgaa aggtctgtcc ggcggagaaa
     2701 ggaagcgtct ggcattcgcc tccgaggctc taaccgatcc gccgcttctg atctgcgatg
     2761 agcccacctc cggactggac tcctttaccg cccacagcgt cgtccaggtg ctgaagaagc
     2821 tgtcgcagaa gggcaagacc gtcatcctga ccattcatca gccgtcttcc gagctgtttg
     2881 agctctttga caagatcctt ctgatggccg agggcagggt agctttcttg ggcactccca
     2941 gcgaagccgt cgacttcttt tcctagtgag ttcgatgtgt ttattaaggg tatctagtat
     3001 tacataacat ctcaactcct atccagcgtg ggtgcccagt gtcctaccaa ctacaatccg
     3061 gcggactttt acgtacaggt gttggccgtt gtgcccggac gggagatcga gtcccgtgat
     3121 cggatcgcca agatatgcga caattttgcc attagcaaag tagcccggga tatggagcag
     3181 ttgttggcca ccaaaaatct ggagaagcca ctggagcagc cggagaatgg gtacacctac
     3241 aaggccacct ggttcatgca gttccgggcg gtcctgtggc gatcctggct gtcggtgctc
     3301 aaggaaccac tcctcgtaaa agtgcgactt attcagacaa cggtgagtgg ttccagtgga
     3361 aacaaatgat ataacgctta caattcttgg aaacaaattc gctagatttt agatagaatt
     3421 gcctgattcc acacccttct tagttttttt caatgagatg tatagtttat agttttgcag
     3481 aagataaata aatttcattt aactcgcgaa tattaatgag atgcgagtaa cattttaatt
     3541 tgcagatggt tgccatcttg attggcctca tctttttggg ccaacaactc acgcaagtgg
     3601 gtgtgatgaa tatcaacgga gccatcttcc tcttcctgac caacatgacc tttcaaaacg
     3661 tctttgccac gataaatgta agtcatgttt agaatacatt tgcatttcaa taatttacta
     3721 actttctaat gaatcgattc gatttaggtg ttcacctcag agctgccagt ttttatgagg
     3781 gaggcccgaa gtcgacttta tcgctgtgac acatactttc tgggcaaaac gattgccgaa
     3841 ttgccgcttt ttctcacagt gccactggtc ttcacggcga ttgcctatcc gatgatcgga
     3901 ctgcgggccg gagtgctgca cttcttcaac tgcctggcgc tggtcactct ggtggccaat
     3961 gtgtcaacgt ccttcggata tctaatatcc tgcgccagct cctcgacctc gatggcgctg
     4021 tctgtgggtc cgccggttat cataccattc ctgctctttg gcggcttctt cttgaactcg
     4081 ggctcggtgc cagtatacct caaatggttg tcgtacctct catggttccg ttacgccaac
     4141 gagggtctgc tgattaacca atgggcggac gtggagccgg gcgaaattag ctgcacatcg
     4201 tcgaacacca cgtgccccag ttcgggcaag gtcatcctgg agacgcttaa cttctccgcc
     4261 gccgatctgc cgctggacta cgtgggtctg gccattctca tcgtgagctt ccgggtgctc
     4321 gcatatctgg ctctaagact tcgggcccga cgcaaggagt agccgacata tatccgaaat
     4381 aactgcttgt tttttttttt taccattatt accatcgtgt ttactgttta ttgccccctc
     4441 aaaaagctaa tgtaattata tttgtgccaa taaaaacaag atatgaccta tagaatacaa
     4501 gtatttcccc ttcgaacatc cccacaagta gactttggat ttgtcttcta accaaaagac
     4561 ttacacacct gcatacctta catcaaaaac tcgtttatcg ctacataaaa caccgggata
     4621 tattttttat atacatactt ttcaaatcgc gcgccctctt cataattcac ctccaccaca
     4681 ccacgtttcg tagttgctct ttcgctgtct cccacccgct ctccgcaaca cattcacctt
     4741 ttgttcgacg accttggagc gactgtcgtt agttccgcgc gattcggttc gctcaaatgg
     4801 ttccgagtgg ttcatttcgt ctcaatagaa attagtaata aatatttgta tgtacaattt
     4861 atttgctcca atatatttgt atatatttcc ctcacagcta tatttattct aatttaatat
     4921 tatgactttt taaggtaatt ttttgtgacc tgttcggagt gattagcgtt acaatttgaa
     4981 ctgaaagtga catccagtgt ttgttccttg tgtagatgca tctcaaaaaa atggtgggca
     5041 taatagtgtt gtttatatat atcaaaaata acaactataa taataagaat acatttaatt
     5101 tagaaaatgc ttggatttca ctggaactag ggcgcgcctc cggaacataa tggtgcaggg
     5161 cgctgacttc cgcgtttcca gactttacga aacacggaaa ccgaagacca ttcatgttgt
     5221 tgctcaggtc gcagacgttt tgcagcagca gtcgcttcac gttcgctcgc gtatcggtga
     5281 ttcattctgc taaccagtaa ggcaaccccg ccagcctagc cgggtcctca acgacaggag
     5341 cacgatcatg cgcacccgtg gccagggccg cacatatgca atggttaatt cgagctcgcc
     5401 cggggcacgg ctaaaaatag cgttgtatag gctaaaaata gcctgacgta agctaaaaat
     5461 agcgttatcc aagcttatcg atttcgaacc ctcgaccgcc ggagtataaa tagaggcgct
     5521 tcgtctacgg agcgacaatt caattcaaac aagcaaagtg aacacgtcgc taagcgaaag
     5581 ctaagcaaat aaacaagcgc agctgaacaa gctaaacaat ctgcagtaaa gtgcaagtta
     5641 aagtgaatca attaaaagta accagcaacc aagtaaatca actgcaacta ctgaaatctg
     5701 ccaagaagta attattgaat acaagaagag aactctgaat agatctaaaa ggtaggttca
     5761 accactgatg cctaggcaca ccgaaacgac taaccctaat tcttatcctt tacttcaggc
     5821 ggccgcggct cgagggtacc aatcaaacat gtccaaaggt gaagaactgt ttaccggagt
     5881 agtcccgata ttggttgaac tcgacggcga tgtcaacggt cataaattca gtgtgtccgg
     5941 cgagggtgag ggcgacgcca catacggtaa gctgacgttg aagttcatat gcaccacggg
     6001 caagctgccc gtgccatggc cgacgttggt cacgacgctg acgtatggtg tccagtgttt
     6061 cagccgttac cccgatcata tgaagcagca tgactttttc aagtcggcga tgccggaggg
     6121 atacgttcaa gagaggacca ttttcttcaa ggatgacggc aactataaga cgcgagcgga
     6181 ggtgaaattt gaaggcgaca cactcgttaa ccgtattgag ttgaagggca ttgattttaa
     6241 ggaggatggc aacattctgg gccataagtt ggaatacaac tacaactcgc ataatgtgta
     6301 tataatggca gataagcaga aaaacggaat aaaggttaac ttcaagattc gccacaacat
     6361 agaggacggt tccgtgcaac ttgcagatca ttaccaacag aacacaccca ttggagatgg
     6421 cccagttctc ttgccagaca atcactacct ttccacacag tccgcgttga gcaaggaccc
     6481 caatgaaaag cgggaccaca tggtgttgct ggagtttgtg accgcagctg gtattacaca
     6541 cggcatggat gagctctaca agtaatctag aggatctttg tgaaggaacc ttacttctgt
     6601 ggtgtgacat aattggacaa actacctaca gagatttaaa gctctaaggt aaatataaaa
     6661 tttttaagtg tataatgtgt taaactactg attctaattg tttgtgtatt ttagattcca
     6721 acctatggaa ctgatgaatg ggagcagtgg tggaatgcct ttaatgagga aaacctgttt
     6781 tgctcagaag aaatgccatc tagtgatgat gaggctactg ctgactctca acattctact
     6841 cctccaaaaa agaagagaaa ggtagaagac cccaaggact ttccttcaga attgctaagt
     6901 tttttgagtc atgctgtgtt tagtaataga actcttgctt gctttgctat ttacaccaca
     6961 aaggaaaaag ctgcactgct atacaagaaa attatggaaa aatatttgat gtatagtgcc
     7021 ttgactagag atcataatca gccataccac atttgtagag gttttacttg ctttaaaaaa
     7081 cctcccacac ctccccctga acctgaaaca taaaatgaat gcaattgttg ttgttaactt
     7141 gtttattgca gcttataatg gttacaaata aagcaatagc atcacaaatt tcacaaataa
     7201 agcatttttt tcactgcatt ctagttgtgg tttgtccaaa ctcatcaatg tatcttatca
     7261 tgtctggatc gatctggccg gcgatatcta taacaagaaa atatatatat aataagttat
     7321 cacgtaagta gaacatgaaa taacaatata attatcgtat gagttaaatc ttaaaagtca
     7381 cgtaaaagat aatcatgcgt cattttgact cacgcggtcg ttatagttca aaatcagtga
     7441 cacttaccgc attgacaagc acgcctcacg ggagctccaa gcggcgactg agatgtccta
     7501 aatgcacagc gacggattcg cgctatttag aaagagagag caatatttca agaatgcatg
     7561 cgtcaatttt acgcagacta tctttctagg ggccggccgt ttaaacgaat tcttgaagac
     7621 gaaagggcct cgtgatacgc ctatttttat aggttaatgt catgataata atggtttctt
     7681 agactcaggt ggcacttttc ggggaaatgt gcgcggaacc cctatttgtt tatttttcta
     7741 aatacattca aatatgtatc cgctcatgag acaataaccc tgataaatgc ttcaataata
     7801 ttgaaaaagg aagagtatga gtattcaaca tttccgtgtc gcccttattc ccttttttgc
     7861 ggcattttgc cttcctgttt ttgctcaccc agaaacgctg gtgaaagtaa aagatgctga
     7921 agatcagttg ggtgcacgag tgggttacat cgaactggat ctcaacagcg gtaagatcct
     7981 tgagagtttt cgccccgaag aacgttttcc aatgatgagc acttttaaag ttctgctatg
     8041 tggcgcggta ttatcccgta ttgacgccgg gcaagagcaa ctcggtcgcc gcatacacta
     8101 ttctcagaat gacttggttg agtactcacc agtcacagaa aagcatctta cggatggcat
     8161 gacagtaaga gaattatgca gtgctgccat aaccatgagt gataacactg cggccaactt
     8221 acttctgaca acgatcggag gaccgaagga gctaaccgct tttttgcaca acatggggga
     8281 tcatgtaact cgccttgatc gttgggaacc ggagctgaat gaagccatac caaacgacga
     8341 gcgtgacacc acgatgcctg tagcaatggc aacaacgttg cgcaaactat taactggcga
     8401 actacttact ctagcttccc ggcaacaatt aatagactgg atggaggcgg ataaagttgc
     8461 aggaccactt ctgcgctcgg cccttccggc tggctggttt attgctgata aatctggagc
     8521 cggtgagcgt gggtctcgcg gtatcattgc agcactgggg ccagatggta agccctcccg
     8581 tatcgtagtt atctacacga cggggagtca ggcaactatg gatgaacgaa atagacagat
     8641 cgctgagata ggtgcctcac tgattaagca ttggtaactg tcagaccaag tttactcata
     8701 tatactttag attgatttaa aacttcattt ttaatttaaa aggatctagg tgaagatcct
     8761 ttttgataat ctcatgacca aaatccctta acgtgagttt tcgttccact gagcgtcaga
     8821 ccccgtagaa aagatcaaag gatcttcttg agatcctttt tttctgcgcg taatctgctg
     8881 cttgcaaaca aaaaaaccac cgctaccagc ggtggtttgt ttgccggatc aagagctacc
     8941 aactcttttt ccgaaggtaa ctggcttcag cagagcgcag ataccaaata ctgttcttct
     9001 agtgtagccg tagttaggcc accacttcaa gaactctgta gcaccgccta catacctcgc
     9061 tctgctaatc ctgttaccag tggctgctgc cagtggcgat aagtcgtgtc ttaccgggtt
     9121 ggactcaaga cgatagttac cggataaggc gcagcggtcg ggctgaacgg ggggttcgtg
     9181 cacacagccc agcttggagc gaacgaccta caccgaactg agatacctac agcgtgagct
     9241 atgagaaagc gccacgcttc ccgaagggag aaaggcggac aggtatccgg taagcggcag
     9301 ggtcggaaca ggagagcgca cgagggagct tccaggggga aacgcctggt atctttatag
     9361 tcctgtcggg tttcgccacc tctgacttga gcgtcgattt ttgtgatgct cgtcaggggg
     9421 gcggagccta tggaaaaacg ccagcaacgc ggccttttta cggttcctgg ccttttgctg
     9481 gccttttgct cacatgttac cgccctagaa agataatcat attgtgacgt acgttaaaga
     9541 taatcatgcg taaaattgac gcatgtgttt tatcggtctg tatatcgagg tttatttatt
     9601 aatttgaata gatattaagt tttattatat ttacacttac atactaataa taaattcaac
     9661 aaacaattta tttatgttta tttatttatt aaaaaaaaac aaaaactcaa aatttcttct
     9721 ataaagtaac aaaactttta aacattctct cttttacaaa aataaactta ttttgtactt
     9781 taaaaacagt catgttgtat tataaaataa gtaattagct taacttatac ataat
//
LOCUS       pBac{3Xtin-eGFP,w+,attB}        9810 bp    DNA     circular UNA 02-MAR-2021
DEFINITION  12,491 reads from Sample_P396 assembled using Geneious.
ACCESSION   urn.local...an-d2u5lyy
VERSION     urn.local...an-d2u5lyy
KEYWORDS    .
SOURCE      
  ORGANISM  .
FEATURES             Location/Qualifiers
     misc_feature    866..1149
                     /note="Derived using Geneious Prime 2020.2.5 'Annotate
                     from Database' based on nucleotide similarity"
                     /standard_name="attB"
     gene            1651..4523
                     /gene="white"
                     /allele="+mC"
                     /note="Derived using Geneious Prime 2020.2.5 'Annotate
                     from Database' based on nucleotide similarity"
                     /standard_name="white gene"
     misc_feature    5569..5576
                     /note="Geneious type: tf_binding_site"
                     /note="Derived using Geneious Prime 2020.2.5 'Annotate
                     from Database' based on nucleotide similarity"
                     /standard_name="tin"
     misc_feature    5581..5588
                     /note="Geneious type: tf_binding_site"
                     /note="Derived using Geneious Prime 2020.2.5 'Annotate
                     from Database' based on nucleotide similarity"
                     /standard_name="tin"
     misc_feature    5593..5600
                     /note="Geneious type: tf_binding_site"
                     /note="Derived using Geneious Prime 2020.2.5 'Annotate
                     from Database' based on nucleotide similarity"
                     /standard_name="tin"
     promoter        5633..5918
     gene            5985..6701
                     /note="Cyan fluorescent reporter protein - Ex:434, Em:474"
                     /product="mTurquoise2"
                     /gene="mTurquoise2"
                     /note="Derived using Geneious Prime 2020.2.5 'Annotate
                     from Database' based on nucleotide similarity"
                     /standard_name="EGFP"
     intron          6786..6850
                     /note="SV40 early 19s mRNA (small t) intron"
                     /note="Derived using Geneious Prime 2020.2.5 'Annotate
                     from Database' based on nucleotide similarity"
                     /standard_name="SV40 small T"
     terminator      7272..7393
     repeat_region   7419..7727
                     /note="Derived using Geneious Prime 2020.2.5 'Annotate
                     from Database' based on nucleotide similarity"
                     /standard_name="5' pBac Optimal Transformation Terminus"
     promoter        7848..7952
     CDS             7953..8813
                     /note="confers ampicillin resistance"
                     /product="beta-lactamase"
                     /gene="bla"
                     /note="Derived using Geneious Prime 2020.2.5 'Annotate
                     from Database' based on nucleotide similarity"
                     /standard_name="ampR"
     rep_origin      8984..9572
     repeat_region   complement(9639..66)
                     /note="Derived using Geneious Prime 2020.2.5 'Annotate
                     from Database' based on nucleotide similarity"
                     /standard_name="3' pBac Optimal Transformation Terminus"
ORIGIN      
        1 tgtttattta tttattaaaa aaaaacaaaa actcaaaatt tcttctataa agtaacaaaa
       61 cttttaaaca ttctctcttt tacaaaaata aacttatttt gtactttaaa aacagtcatg
      121 ttgtattata aaataagtaa ttagcttaac ttatacataa tagaaacaaa ttatacttat
      181 tagtcagtca gaaacaactt tggcacatat caatattatg ctctcgacaa ataacttttt
      241 tgcatttttt gcacgatgca tttgcctttc gccttatttt agaggggcag taagtacagt
      301 aagtacgttt tttcattact ggctcttcag tactgtcatc cgatgtacca ggcacttcat
      361 ttggcaaaat attagagata ttatcgcgca aatatctctt caaagtagga gcttctaaac
      421 gcttacgcat aaacgatgac gtcaggctca tgtaaaggtt tctcataaat tttttgcgac
      481 tttgaacctt ttctcccttg ctactgacat tatggctgta tataataaaa gaatttatgc
      541 aggcaatgtt tatcattccg tacaataatg ccataggcca cctattcgtc ttcctactgc
      601 aggtcatcac agaacacatt tggtctagcg tgtccactcc gcctttagtt tgattataat
      661 acataaccat ttgcggttta ccggtacttt cgttgataga agcatcctca tcacaagatg
      721 ataataagta taccatctta gctggcttcg gtttatatga gacgagagta aggggtccgt
      781 caaaacaaaa catcgatgtt cccactggcc tggagcgact gtttttcagt acttccggta
      841 tctcgcgttt gtttgatcgc acggttccca cgatgtaggt cacggtctcg aagccgcggt
      901 gcgggtgcca gggcgtgccc ttgggctccc cgggcgcgta ctccacctca cccatctggt
      961 ccatcatgat gaacgggtcg aggtggcggt agttgatccc ggcgaacgcg cggcgcaccg
     1021 ggaagccctc gccctcgaaa ccgctgggcg cggtggtcac ggtgagcacg ggacgtgcga
     1081 cggcgtcggc gggtgcggat acgcggggca gcgtcagcgg gttctcgacg gtcacggcgg
     1141 gcatgtcgac aagccgaaca tatgggcgcg cctagtatgt atgtaagtta ataaaaccca
     1201 tttttgcgga aagtagataa aaaaaacatt tttttttttt actgcactgg atatcattga
     1261 acttatctga tcagttttaa atttacttcg atccaagggt atttgatgta ccaggttctt
     1321 tcgattacct ctcactcaaa atgacattcc actcaaagtc agcgctgttt gcctccttct
     1381 ctgtccacag aaatatcgcc gtctctttcg ccgctgcgtc cgctatctct ttcgccaccg
     1441 tttgtagcgt tacgtagcgt caatgtccgc cttcagttgc attttgtcag cggtttcgtg
     1501 acgaagctcc aagcggttta cgccatcaat taaacacaaa gtgctgtgcc aaaactcctc
     1561 tcgcttctta tttttgtttg ttttttgagt gattggggtg gtgattggtt ttgggtgggt
     1621 aagcagggga aagtgtgaaa aatcccggca atgggccaag aggatcagga gctattaatt
     1681 cgcggaggca gcaaacaccc atctgccgag catctgaaca atgtgagtag tacatgtgca
     1741 tacatcttaa gttcacttga tctataggaa ctgcgattgc aacatcaaat tgtctgcggc
     1801 gtgagaactg cgacccacaa aaatcccaaa ccgcaattgc acaaacaaat agtgacacga
     1861 aacagattat tctggtagct gttctcgcta tataagacaa tttttgagat catatcatga
     1921 tcaagacatc taaaggcatt cattttcgac tatattcttt tttacaaaaa atataacaac
     1981 cagatatttt aagctgatcc tagatgcaca aaaaataaat aaaagtataa acctacttcg
     2041 taggatactt cggggtactt tttgttcggg gttagatgag cataacgctt gtagttgata
     2101 tttgagatcc cctatcattg cagggtgaca gcggagcggc ttcgcagagc tgcattaacc
     2161 agggcttcgg gcaggccaaa aactacggca cgctccggcc acccagtccg ccggaggact
     2221 ccggttcagg gagcggccaa ctagccgaga acctcaccta tgcctggcac aatatggaca
     2281 tctttggggc ggtcaatcag ccgggctccg gatggcggca gctggtcaac cggacacgcg
     2341 gactattctg caacgagcga cacataccgg cgcccaggaa acatttgctc aagaacggtg
     2401 agtttctatt cgcagtcggc tgatctgtgt gaaatcttaa taaagggtcc aattaccaat
     2461 ttgaaactca gtttgcggcg tggcctatcc gggcgaactt ttggccgtga tgggcagttc
     2521 cggtgccgga aagacgaccc tgctgaatgc ccttgccttt cgatcgccgc agggcatcca
     2581 agtatcgcca tccgggatgc gactgctcaa tggccaacct gtggacgcca aggagatgca
     2641 ggccaggtgc gcctatgtcc agcaggatga cctctttatc ggctccctaa cggccaggga
     2701 acacctgatt ttccaagcca tggtgcggat gccacgacat ctgacctatc ggcagcgagt
     2761 ggcccgcgtg gatcaggtga tccaggagct ttcgctcagc aaatgtcagc acacgatcat
     2821 cggtgtgccc ggcagggtga aaggtctgtc cggcggagaa aggaagcgtc tggcattcgc
     2881 ctccgaggct ctaaccgatc cgccgcttct gatctgcgat gagcccacct ccggactgga
     2941 ctcctttacc gcccacagcg tcgtccaggt gctgaagaag ctgtcgcaga agggcaagac
     3001 cgtcatcctg accattcatc agccgtcttc cgagctgttt gagctctttg acaagatcct
     3061 tctgatggcc gagggcaggg tagctttctt gggcactccc agcgaagccg tcgacttctt
     3121 ttcctagtga gttcgatgtg tttattaagg gtatctagta ttacataaca tctcaactcc
     3181 tatccagcgt gggtgcccag tgtcctacca actacaatcc ggcggacttt tacgtacagg
     3241 tgttggccgt tgtgcccgga cgggagatcg agtcccgtga tcggatcgcc aagatatgcg
     3301 acaattttgc cattagcaaa gtagcccggg atatggagca gttgttggcc accaaaaatc
     3361 tggagaagcc actggagcag ccggagaatg ggtacaccta caaggccacc tggttcatgc
     3421 agttccgggc ggtcctgtgg cgatcctggc tgtcggtgct caaggaacca ctcctcgtaa
     3481 aagtgcgact tattcagaca acggtgagtg gttccagtgg aaacaaatga tataacgctt
     3541 acaattcttg gaaacaaatt cgctagattt tagatagaat tgcctgattc cacacccttc
     3601 ttagtttttt tcaatgagat gtatagttta tagttttgca gaagataaat aaatttcatt
     3661 taactcgcga atattaatga gatgcgagta acattttaat ttgcagatgg ttgccatctt
     3721 gattggcctc atctttttgg gccaacaact cacgcaagtg ggtgtgatga atatcaacgg
     3781 agccatcttc ctcttcctga ccaacatgac ctttcaaaac gtctttgcca cgataaatgt
     3841 aagtcatgtt tagaatacat ttgcatttca ataatttact aactttctaa tgaatcgatt
     3901 cgatttaggt gttcacctca gagctgccag tttttatgag ggaggcccga agtcgacttt
     3961 atcgctgtga cacatacttt ctgggcaaaa cgattgccga attgccgctt tttctcacag
     4021 tgccactggt cttcacggcg attgcctatc cgatgatcgg actgcgggcc ggagtgctgc
     4081 acttcttcaa ctgcctggcg ctggtcactc tggtggccaa tgtgtcaacg tccttcggat
     4141 atctaatatc ctgcgccagc tcctcgacct cgatggcgct gtctgtgggt ccgccggtta
     4201 tcataccatt cctgctcttt ggcggcttct tcttgaactc gggctcggtg ccagtatacc
     4261 tcaaatggtt gtcgtacctc tcatggttcc gttacgccaa cgagggtctg ctgattaacc
     4321 aatgggcgga cgtggagccg ggcgaaatta gctgcacatc gtcgaacacc acgtgcccca
     4381 gttcgggcaa ggtcatcctg gagacgctta acttctccgc cgccgatctg ccgctggact
     4441 acgtgggtct ggccattctc atcgtgagct tccgggtgct cgcatatctg gctctaagac
     4501 ttcgggcccg acgcaaggag tagccgacat atatccgaaa taactgcttg tttttttttt
     4561 ttaccattat taccatcgtg tttactgttt attgccccct caaaaagcta atgtaattat
     4621 atttgtgcca ataaaaacaa gatatgacct atagaataca agtatttccc cttcgaacat
     4681 ccccacaagt agactttgga tttgtcttct aaccaaaaga cttacacacc tgcatacctt
     4741 acatcaaaaa ctcgtttatc gctacataaa acaccgggat atatttttta tatacatact
     4801 tttcaaatcg cgcgccctct tcataattca cctccaccac accacgtttc gtagttgctc
     4861 tttcgctgtc tcccacccgc tctccgcaac acattcacct tttgttcgac gaccttggag
     4921 cgactgtcgt tagttccgcg cgattcggtt cgctcaaatg gttccgagtg gttcatttcg
     4981 tctcaataga aattagtaat aaatatttgt atgtacaatt tatttgctcc aatatatttg
     5041 tatatatttc cctcacagct atatttattc taatttaata ttatgacttt ttaaggtaat
     5101 tttttgtgac ctgttcggag tgattagcgt tacaatttga actgaaagtg acatccagtg
     5161 tttgttcctt gtgtagatgc atctcaaaaa aatggtgggc ataatagtgt tgtttatata
     5221 tatcaaaaat aacaactata ataataagaa tacatttaat ttagaaaatg cttggatttc
     5281 actggaacta gggcgcgcct ccggaacata atggtgcagg gcgctgactt ccgcgtttcc
     5341 agactttacg aaacacggaa accgaagacc attcatgttg ttgctcaggt cgcagacgtt
     5401 ttgcagcagc agtcgcttca cgttcgctcg cgtatcggtg attcattctg ctaaccagta
     5461 aggcaacccc gccagcctag ccgggtcctc aacgacagga gcacgatcat gcgcacccgt
     5521 ggccagggcc gcacatatgc aatggttaat tcgagctcgc ccggggctct caagtgtgca
     5581 ctcaagtgtg ctctcaagtg tgatccaagc ttatcgattt cgaaccctcg accgccggag
     5641 tataaataga ggcgcttcgt ctacggagcg acaattcaat tcaaacaagc aaagtgaaca
     5701 cgtcgctaag cgaaagctaa gcaaataaac aagcgcagct gaacaagcta aacaatctgc
     5761 agtaaagtgc aagttaaagt gaatcaatta aaagtaacca gcaaccaagt aaatcaactg
     5821 caactactga aatctgccaa gaagtaatta ttgaatacaa gaagagaact ctgaatagat
     5881 ctaaaaggta ggttcaacca ctgatgccta ggcacaccga aacgactaac cctaattctt
     5941 atcctttact tcaggcggcc gcggctcgag ggtaccaatc aaacatgtcc aaaggtgaag
     6001 aactgtttac cggagtagtc ccgatattgg ttgaactcga cggcgatgtc aacggtcata
     6061 aattcagtgt gtccggcgag ggtgagggcg acgccacata cggtaagctg acgttgaagt
     6121 tcatatgcac cacgggcaag ctgcccgtgc catggccgac gttggtcacg acgctgacgt
     6181 atggtgtcca gtgtttcagc cgttaccccg atcatatgaa gcagcatgac tttttcaagt
     6241 cggcgatgcc ggagggatac gttcaagaga ggaccatttt cttcaaggat gacggcaact
     6301 ataagacgcg agcggaggtg aaatttgaag gcgacacact cgttaaccgt attgagttga
     6361 agggcattga ttttaaggag gatggcaaca ttctgggcca taagttggaa tacaactaca
     6421 actcgcataa tgtgtatata atggcagata agcagaaaaa cggaataaag gttaacttca
     6481 agattcgcca caacatagag gacggttccg tgcaacttgc agatcattac caacagaaca
     6541 cacccattgg agatggccca gttctcttgc cagacaatca ctacctttcc acacagtccg
     6601 cgttgagcaa ggaccccaat gaaaagcggg accacatggt gttgctggag tttgtgaccg
     6661 cagctggtat tacacacggc atggatgagc tctacaagta atctagagga tctttgtgaa
     6721 ggaaccttac ttctgtggtg tgacataatt ggacaaacta cctacagaga tttaaagctc
     6781 taaggtaaat ataaaatttt taagtgtata atgtgttaaa ctactgattc taattgtttg
     6841 tgtattttag attccaacct atggaactga tgaatgggag cagtggtgga atgcctttaa
     6901 tgaggaaaac ctgttttgct cagaagaaat gccatctagt gatgatgagg ctactgctga
     6961 ctctcaacat tctactcctc caaaaaagaa gagaaaggta gaagacccca aggactttcc
     7021 ttcagaattg ctaagttttt tgagtcatgc tgtgtttagt aatagaactc ttgcttgctt
     7081 tgctatttac accacaaagg aaaaagctgc actgctatac aagaaaatta tggaaaaata
     7141 tttgatgtat agtgccttga ctagagatca taatcagcca taccacattt gtagaggttt
     7201 tacttgcttt aaaaaacctc ccacacctcc ccctgaacct gaaacataaa atgaatgcaa
     7261 ttgttgttgt taacttgttt attgcagctt ataatggtta caaataaagc aatagcatca
     7321 caaatttcac aaataaagca tttttttcac tgcattctag ttgtggtttg tccaaactca
     7381 tcaatgtatc ttatcatgtc tggatcgatc tggccggcga tatctataac aagaaaatat
     7441 atatataata agttatcacg taagtagaac atgaaataac aatataatta tcgtatgagt
     7501 taaatcttaa aagtcacgta aaagataatc atgcgtcatt ttgactcacg cggtcgttat
     7561 agttcaaaat cagtgacact taccgcattg acaagcacgc ctcacgggag ctccaagcgg
     7621 cgactgagat gtcctaaatg cacagcgacg gattcgcgct atttagaaag agagagcaat
     7681 atttcaagaa tgcatgcgtc aattttacgc agactatctt tctaggggcc ggccgtttaa
     7741 acgaattctt gaagacgaaa gggcctcgtg atacgcctat ttttataggt taatgtcatg
     7801 ataataatgg tttcttagac tcaggtggca cttttcgggg aaatgtgcgc ggaaccccta
     7861 tttgtttatt tttctaaata cattcaaata tgtatccgct catgagacaa taaccctgat
     7921 aaatgcttca ataatattga aaaaggaaga gtatgagtat tcaacatttc cgtgtcgccc
     7981 ttattccctt ttttgcggca ttttgccttc ctgtttttgc tcacccagaa acgctggtga
     8041 aagtaaaaga tgctgaagat cagttgggtg cacgagtggg ttacatcgaa ctggatctca
     8101 acagcggtaa gatccttgag agttttcgcc ccgaagaacg ttttccaatg atgagcactt
     8161 ttaaagttct gctatgtggc gcggtattat cccgtattga cgccgggcaa gagcaactcg
     8221 gtcgccgcat acactattct cagaatgact tggttgagta ctcaccagtc acagaaaagc
     8281 atcttacgga tggcatgaca gtaagagaat tatgcagtgc tgccataacc atgagtgata
     8341 acactgcggc caacttactt ctgacaacga tcggaggacc gaaggagcta accgcttttt
     8401 tgcacaacat gggggatcat gtaactcgcc ttgatcgttg ggaaccggag ctgaatgaag
     8461 ccataccaaa cgacgagcgt gacaccacga tgcctgtagc aatggcaaca acgttgcgca
     8521 aactattaac tggcgaacta cttactctag cttcccggca acaattaata gactggatgg
     8581 aggcggataa agttgcagga ccacttctgc gctcggccct tccggctggc tggtttattg
     8641 ctgataaatc tggagccggt gagcgtgggt ctcgcggtat cattgcagca ctggggccag
     8701 atggtaagcc ctcccgtatc gtagttatct acacgacggg gagtcaggca actatggatg
     8761 aacgaaatag acagatcgct gagataggtg cctcactgat taagcattgg taactgtcag
     8821 accaagttta ctcatatata ctttagattg atttaaaact tcatttttaa tttaaaagga
     8881 tctaggtgaa gatccttttt gataatctca tgaccaaaat cccttaacgt gagttttcgt
     8941 tccactgagc gtcagacccc gtagaaaaga tcaaaggatc ttcttgagat cctttttttc
     9001 tgcgcgtaat ctgctgcttg caaacaaaaa aaccaccgct accagcggtg gtttgtttgc
     9061 cggatcaaga gctaccaact ctttttccga aggtaactgg cttcagcaga gcgcagatac
     9121 caaatactgt tcttctagtg tagccgtagt taggccacca cttcaagaac tctgtagcac
     9181 cgcctacata cctcgctctg ctaatcctgt taccagtggc tgctgccagt ggcgataagt
     9241 cgtgtcttac cgggttggac tcaagacgat agttaccgga taaggcgcag cggtcgggct
     9301 gaacgggggg ttcgtgcaca cagcccagct tggagcgaac gacctacacc gaactgagat
     9361 acctacagcg tgagctatga gaaagcgcca cgcttcccga agggagaaag gcggacaggt
     9421 atccggtaag cggcagggtc ggaacaggag agcgcacgag ggagcttcca gggggaaacg
     9481 cctggtatct ttatagtcct gtcgggtttc gccacctctg acttgagcgt cgatttttgt
     9541 gatgctcgtc aggggggcgg agcctatgga aaaacgccag caacgcggcc tttttacggt
     9601 tcctggcctt ttgctggcct tttgctcaca tgttaccgcc ctagaaagat aatcatattg
     9661 tgacgtacgt taaagataat catgcgtaaa attgacgcat gtgttttatc ggtctgtata
     9721 tcgaggttta tttattaatt tgaatagata ttaagtttta ttatatttac acttacatac
     9781 taataataaa ttcaacaaac aatttattta
//
LOCUS       pBac{3Xtin-GAGA-eGFP,w+,attB}        9776 bp    DNA     circular UNA 02-MAR-2021
DEFINITION  1,773 reads from Sample_P453 assembled using Geneious.
ACCESSION   urn.local...b3-d2u5mvz
VERSION     urn.local...b3-d2u5mvz
KEYWORDS    .
SOURCE      
  ORGANISM  .
FEATURES             Location/Qualifiers
     misc_feature    442..447
                     /note="Geneious type: tf_binding_site"
                     /note="Derived using Geneious Prime 2020.2.5 'Annotate
                     from Database' based on nucleotide similarity"
                     /standard_name="GAGA"
     misc_feature    451..458
                     /note="Geneious type: tf_binding_site"
                     /note="Derived using Geneious Prime 2020.2.5 'Annotate
                     from Database' based on nucleotide similarity"
                     /standard_name="tin"
     misc_feature    462..467
                     /note="Geneious type: tf_binding_site"
                     /note="Derived using Geneious Prime 2020.2.5 'Annotate
                     from Database' based on nucleotide similarity"
                     /standard_name="GAGA"
     misc_feature    471..478
                     /note="Geneious type: tf_binding_site"
                     /note="Derived using Geneious Prime 2020.2.5 'Annotate
                     from Database' based on nucleotide similarity"
                     /standard_name="tin"
     misc_feature    complement(482..487)
                     /note="Geneious type: tf_binding_site"
                     /note="Derived using Geneious Prime 2020.2.5 'Annotate
                     from Database' based on nucleotide similarity"
                     /standard_name="GAGA"
     misc_feature    491..498
                     /note="Geneious type: tf_binding_site"
                     /note="Derived using Geneious Prime 2020.2.5 'Annotate
                     from Database' based on nucleotide similarity"
                     /standard_name="tin"
     promoter        528..813
     CDS             880..1596
                     /note="Enhanced green fluorescent reporter protein -
                     Ex:488, Em:507"
                     /product="EGFP"
                     /gene="EGFP"
                     /note="Derived using Geneious Prime 2020.2.5 'Annotate
                     from Database' based on nucleotide similarity"
                     /standard_name="EGFP"
     intron          1681..1745
                     /note="SV40 early 19s mRNA (small t) intron"
                     /note="Derived using Geneious Prime 2020.2.5 'Annotate
                     from Database' based on nucleotide similarity"
                     /standard_name="SV40 small T"
     terminator      2167..2288
     repeat_region   2314..2622
                     /note="Derived using Geneious Prime 2020.2.5 'Annotate
                     from Database' based on nucleotide similarity"
                     /standard_name="5' pBac Optimal Transformation Terminus"
     CDS             2848..3708
                     /note="confers ampicillin resistance"
                     /product="beta-lactamase"
                     /gene="bla"
                     /note="Derived using Geneious Prime 2020.2.5 'Annotate
                     from Database' based on nucleotide similarity"
                     /standard_name="ampR"
     rep_origin      3879..4467
     repeat_region   complement(4534..4771)
                     /note="Derived using Geneious Prime 2020.2.5 'Annotate
                     from Database' based on nucleotide similarity"
                     /standard_name="3' pBac Optimal Transformation Terminus"
     misc_feature    5571..5854
                     /note="Derived using Geneious Prime 2020.2.5 'Annotate
                     from Database' based on nucleotide similarity"
                     /standard_name="attB"
     gene            6356..9228
                     /gene="white"
                     /allele="+mC"
                     /note="Derived using Geneious Prime 2020.2.5 'Annotate
                     from Database' based on nucleotide similarity"
                     /standard_name="white gene"
ORIGIN      
        1 aatttaatat tatgactttt taaggtaatt ttttgtgacc tgttcggagt gattagcgtt
       61 acaatttgaa ctgaaagtga catccagtgt ttgttccttg tgtagatgca tctcaaaaaa
      121 atggtgggca taatagtgtt gtttatatat atcaaaaata acaactataa taataagaat
      181 acatttaatt tagaaaatgc ttggatttca ctggaactag ggcgcgcctc cggaacataa
      241 tggtgcaggg cgctgacttc cgcgtttcca gactttacga aacacggaaa ccgaagacca
      301 ttcatgttgt tgctcaggtc gcagacgttt tgcagcagca gtcgcttcac gttcgctcgc
      361 gtatcggtga ttcattctgc taaccagtaa ggcaaccccg ccagcctagc cgggtcctca
      421 acgacaggag cacgatcatg cagagagtct ctcaagtgtg tagagagtca ctcaagtgtg
      481 actctctact ctcaagtgat tagagatatc gatttcgaac cctcgaccgc cggagtataa
      541 atagaggcgc ttcgtctacg gagcgacaat tcaattcaaa caagcaaagt gaacacgtcg
      601 ctaagcgaaa gctaagcaaa taaacaagcg cagctgaaca agctaaacaa tctgcagtaa
      661 agtgcaagtt aaagtgaatc aattaaaagt aaccagcaac caagtaaatc aactgcaact
      721 actgaaatct gccaagaagt aattattgaa tacaagaaga gaactctgaa tagatctaaa
      781 aggtaggttc aaccactgat gcctaggcac accgaaacga ctaaccctaa ttcttatcct
      841 ttacttcagg cggccgcggc tcgagggtac caatcaaaca tgtccaaagg tgaagaactg
      901 tttaccggag tagtcccgat attggttgaa ctcgacggcg atgtcaacgg tcataaattc
      961 agtgtgtccg gcgagggtga gggcgacgcc acatacggta agctgacgtt gaagttcata
     1021 tgcaccacgg gcaagctgcc cgtgccatgg ccgacgttgg tcacgacgct gacgtatggt
     1081 gtccagtgtt tcagccgtta ccccgatcat atgaagcagc atgacttttt caagtcggcg
     1141 atgccggagg gatacgttca agagaggacc attttcttca aggatgacgg caactataag
     1201 acgcgagcgg aggtgaaatt tgaaggcgac acactcgtta accgtattga gttgaagggc
     1261 attgatttta aggaggatgg caacattctg ggccataagt tggaatacaa ctacaactcg
     1321 cataatgtgt atataatggc agataagcag aaaaacggaa taaaggttaa cttcaagatt
     1381 cgccacaaca tagaggacgg ttccgtgcaa cttgcagatc attaccaaca gaacacaccc
     1441 attggagatg gcccagttct cttgccagac aatcactacc tttccacaca gtccgcgttg
     1501 agcaaggacc ccaatgaaaa gcgggaccac atggtgttgc tggagtttgt gaccgcagct
     1561 ggtattacac acggcatgga tgagctctac aagtaatcta gaggatcttt gtgaaggaac
     1621 cttacttctg tggtgtgaca taattggaca aactacctac agagatttaa agctctaagg
     1681 taaatataaa atttttaagt gtataatgtg ttaaactact gattctaatt gtttgtgtat
     1741 tttagattcc aacctatgga actgatgaat gggagcagtg gtggaatgcc tttaatgagg
     1801 aaaacctgtt ttgctcagaa gaaatgccat ctagtgatga tgaggctact gctgactctc
     1861 aacattctac tcctccaaaa aagaagagaa aggtagaaga ccccaaggac tttccttcag
     1921 aattgctaag ttttttgagt catgctgtgt ttagtaatag aactcttgct tgctttgcta
     1981 tttacaccac aaaggaaaaa gctgcactgc tatacaagaa aattatggaa aaatatttga
     2041 tgtatagtgc cttgactaga gatcataatc agccatacca catttgtaga ggttttactt
     2101 gctttaaaaa acctcccaca cctccccctg aacctgaaac ataaaatgaa tgcaattgtt
     2161 gttgttaact tgtttattgc agcttataat ggttacaaat aaagcaatag catcacaaat
     2221 ttcacaaata aagcattttt ttcactgcat tctagttgtg gtttgtccaa actcatcaat
     2281 gtatcttatc atgtctggat cgatctggcc ggcgatatct ataacaagaa aatatatata
     2341 taataagtta tcacgtaagt agaacatgaa ataacaatat aattatcgta tgagttaaat
     2401 cttaaaagtc acgtaaaaga taatcatgcg tcattttgac tcacgcggtc gttatagttc
     2461 aaaatcagtg acacttaccg cattgacaag cacgcctcac gggagctcca agcggcgact
     2521 gagatgtcct aaatgcacag cgacggattc gcgctattta gaaagagaga gcaatatttc
     2581 aagaatgcat gcgtcaattt tacgcagact atctttctag gggccggccg tttaaacgaa
     2641 ttcttgaaga cgaaagggcc tcgtgatacg cctattttta taggttaatg tcatgataat
     2701 aatggtttct tagactcagg tggcactttt cggggaaatg tgcgcggaac ccctatttgt
     2761 ttatttttct aaatacattc aaatatgtat ccgctcatga gacaataacc ctgataaatg
     2821 cttcaataat attgaaaaag gaagagtatg agtattcaac atttccgtgt cgcccttatt
     2881 cccttttttg cggcattttg ccttcctgtt tttgctcacc cagaaacgct ggtgaaagta
     2941 aaagatgctg aagatcagtt gggtgcacga gtgggttaca tcgaactgga tctcaacagc
     3001 ggtaagatcc ttgagagttt tcgccccgaa gaacgttttc caatgatgag cacttttaaa
     3061 gttctgctat gtggcgcggt attatcccgt attgacgccg ggcaagagca actcggtcgc
     3121 cgcatacact attctcagaa tgacttggtt gagtactcac cagtcacaga aaagcatctt
     3181 acggatggca tgacagtaag agaattatgc agtgctgcca taaccatgag tgataacact
     3241 gcggccaact tacttctgac aacgatcgga ggaccgaagg agctaaccgc ttttttgcac
     3301 aacatggggg atcatgtaac tcgccttgat cgttgggaac cggagctgaa tgaagccata
     3361 ccaaacgacg agcgtgacac cacgatgcct gtagcaatgg caacaacgtt gcgcaaacta
     3421 ttaactggcg aactacttac tctagcttcc cggcaacaat taatagactg gatggaggcg
     3481 gataaagttg caggaccact tctgcgctcg gcccttccgg ctggctggtt tattgctgat
     3541 aaatctggag ccggtgagcg tgggtctcgc ggtatcattg cagcactggg gccagatggt
     3601 aagccctccc gtatcgtagt tatctacacg acggggagtc aggcaactat ggatgaacga
     3661 aatagacaga tcgctgagat aggtgcctca ctgattaagc attggtaact gtcagaccaa
     3721 gtttactcat atatacttta gattgattta aaacttcatt tttaatttaa aaggatctag
     3781 gtgaagatcc tttttgataa tctcatgacc aaaatccctt aacgtgagtt ttcgttccac
     3841 tgagcgtcag accccgtaga aaagatcaaa ggatcttctt gagatccttt ttttctgcgc
     3901 gtaatctgct gcttgcaaac aaaaaaacca ccgctaccag cggtggtttg tttgccggat
     3961 caagagctac caactctttt tccgaaggta actggcttca gcagagcgca gataccaaat
     4021 actgttcttc tagtgtagcc gtagttaggc caccacttca agaactctgt agcaccgcct
     4081 acatacctcg ctctgctaat cctgttacca gtggctgctg ccagtggcga taagtcgtgt
     4141 cttaccgggt tggactcaag acgatagtta ccggataagg cgcagcggtc gggctgaacg
     4201 gggggttcgt gcacacagcc cagcttggag cgaacgacct acaccgaact gagataccta
     4261 cagcgtgagc tatgagaaag cgccacgctt cccgaaggga gaaaggcgga caggtatccg
     4321 gtaagcggca gggtcggaac aggagagcgc acgagggagc ttccaggggg aaacgcctgg
     4381 tatctttata gtcctgtcgg gtttcgccac ctctgacttg agcgtcgatt tttgtgatgc
     4441 tcgtcagggg ggcggagcct atggaaaaac gccagcaacg cggccttttt acggttcctg
     4501 gccttttgct ggccttttgc tcacatgtta ccgccctaga aagataatca tattgtgacg
     4561 tacgttaaag ataatcatgc gtaaaattga cgcatgtgtt ttatcggtct gtatatcgag
     4621 gtttatttat taatttgaat agatattaag ttttattata tttacactta catactaata
     4681 ataaattcaa caaacaattt atttatgttt atttatttat taaaaaaaaa caaaaactca
     4741 aaatttcttc tataaagtaa caaaactttt aaacattctc tcttttacaa aaataaactt
     4801 attttgtact ttaaaaacag tcatgttgta ttataaaata agtaattagc ttaacttata
     4861 cataatagaa acaaattata cttattagtc agtcagaaac aactttggca catatcaata
     4921 ttatgctctc gacaaataac ttttttgcat tttttgcacg atgcatttgc ctttcgcctt
     4981 attttagagg ggcagtaagt acagtaagta cgttttttca ttactggctc ttcagtactg
     5041 tcatccgatg taccaggcac ttcatttggc aaaatattag agatattatc gcgcaaatat
     5101 ctcttcaaag taggagcttc taaacgctta cgcataaacg atgacgtcag gctcatgtaa
     5161 aggtttctca taaatttttt gcgactttga accttttctc ccttgctact gacattatgg
     5221 ctgtatataa taaaagaatt tatgcaggca atgtttatca ttccgtacaa taatgccata
     5281 ggccacctat tcgtcttcct actgcaggtc atcacagaac acatttggtc tagcgtgtcc
     5341 actccgcctt tagtttgatt ataatacata accatttgcg gtttaccggt actttcgttg
     5401 atagaagcat cctcatcaca agatgataat aagtatacca tcttagctgg cttcggttta
     5461 tatgagacga gagtaagggg tccgtcaaaa caaaacatcg atgttcccac tggcctggag
     5521 cgactgtttt tcagtacttc cggtatctcg cgtttgtttg atcgcacggt tcccacgatg
     5581 taggtcacgg tctcgaagcc gcggtgcggg tgccagggcg tgcccttggg ctccccgggc
     5641 gcgtactcca cctcacccat ctggtccatc atgatgaacg ggtcgaggtg gcggtagttg
     5701 atcccggcga acgcgcggcg caccgggaag ccctcgccct cgaaaccgct gggcgcggtg
     5761 gtcacggtga gcacgggacg tgcgacggcg tcggcgggtg cggatacgcg gggcagcgtc
     5821 agcgggttct cgacggtcac ggcgggcatg tcgacaagcc gaacatatgg gcgcgcctag
     5881 tatgtatgta agttaataaa acccattttt gcggaaagta gataaaaaaa acattttttt
     5941 tttttactgc actggatatc attgaactta tctgatcagt tttaaattta cttcgatcca
     6001 agggtatttg atgtaccagg ttctttcgat tacctctcac tcaaaatgac attccactca
     6061 aagtcagcgc tgtttgcctc cttctctgtc cacagaaata tcgccgtctc tttcgccgct
     6121 gcgtccgcta tctctttcgc caccgtttgt agcgttacgt agcgtcaatg tccgccttca
     6181 gttgcatttt gtcagcggtt tcgtgacgaa gctccaagcg gtttacgcca tcaattaaac
     6241 acaaagtgct gtgccaaaac tcctctcgct tcttattttt gtttgttttt tgagtgattg
     6301 gggtggtgat tggttttggg tgggtaagca ggggaaagtg tgaaaaatcc cggcaatggg
     6361 ccaagaggat caggagctat taattcgcgg aggcagcaaa cacccatctg ccgagcatct
     6421 gaacaatgtg agtagtacat gtgcatacat cttaagttca cttgatctat aggaactgcg
     6481 attgcaacat caaattgtct gcggcgtgag aactgcgacc cacaaaaatc ccaaaccgca
     6541 attgcacaaa caaatagtga cacgaaacag attattctgg tagctgttct cgctatataa
     6601 gacaattttt gagatcatat catgatcaag acatctaaag gcattcattt tcgactatat
     6661 tcttttttac aaaaaatata acaaccagat attttaagct gatcctagat gcacaaaaaa
     6721 taaataaaag tataaaccta cttcgtagga tacttcgggg tactttttgt tcggggttag
     6781 atgagcataa cgcttgtagt tgatatttga gatcccctat cattgcaggg tgacagcgga
     6841 gcggcttcgc agagctgcat taaccagggc ttcgggcagg ccaaaaacta cggcacgctc
     6901 cggccaccca gtccgccgga ggactccggt tcagggagcg gccaactagc cgagaacctc
     6961 acctatgcct ggcacaatat ggacatcttt ggggcggtca atcagccggg ctccggatgg
     7021 cggcagctgg tcaaccggac acgcggacta ttctgcaacg agcgacacat accggcgccc
     7081 aggaaacatt tgctcaagaa cggtgagttt ctattcgcag tcggctgatc tgtgtgaaat
     7141 cttaataaag ggtccaatta ccaatttgaa actcagtttg cggcgtggcc tatccgggcg
     7201 aacttttggc cgtgatgggc agttccggtg ccggaaagac gaccctgctg aatgcccttg
     7261 cctttcgatc gccgcagggc atccaagtat cgccatccgg gatgcgactg ctcaatggcc
     7321 aacctgtgga cgccaaggag atgcaggcca ggtgcgccta tgtccagcag gatgacctct
     7381 ttatcggctc cctaacggcc agggaacacc tgattttcca agccatggtg cggatgccac
     7441 gacatctgac ctatcggcag cgagtggccc gcgtggatca ggtgatccag gagctttcgc
     7501 tcagcaaatg tcagcacacg atcatcggtg tgcccggcag ggtgaaaggt ctgtccggcg
     7561 gagaaaggaa gcgtctggca ttcgcctccg aggctctaac cgatccgccg cttctgatct
     7621 gcgatgagcc cacctccgga ctggactcct ttaccgccca cagcgtcgtc caggtgctga
     7681 agaagctgtc gcagaagggc aagaccgtca tcctgaccat tcatcagccg tcttccgagc
     7741 tgtttgagct ctttgacaag atccttctga tggccgaggg cagggtagct ttcttgggca
     7801 ctcccagcga agccgtcgac ttcttttcct agtgagttcg atgtgtttat taagggtatc
     7861 tagtattaca taacatctca actcctatcc agcgtgggtg cccagtgtcc taccaactac
     7921 aatccggcgg acttttacgt acaggtgttg gccgttgtgc ccggacggga gatcgagtcc
     7981 cgtgatcgga tcgccaagat atgcgacaat tttgccatta gcaaagtagc ccgggatatg
     8041 gagcagttgt tggccaccaa aaatctggag aagccactgg agcagccgga gaatgggtac
     8101 acctacaagg ccacctggtt catgcagttc cgggcggtcc tgtggcgatc ctggctgtcg
     8161 gtgctcaagg aaccactcct cgtaaaagtg cgacttattc agacaacggt gagtggttcc
     8221 agtggaaaca aatgatataa cgcttacaat tcttggaaac aaattcgcta gattttagat
     8281 agaattgcct gattccacac ccttcttagt ttttttcaat gagatgtata gtttatagtt
     8341 ttgcagaaga taaataaatt tcatttaact cgcgaatatt aatgagatgc gagtaacatt
     8401 ttaatttgca gatggttgcc atcttgattg gcctcatctt tttgggccaa caactcacgc
     8461 aagtgggtgt gatgaatatc aacggagcca tcttcctctt cctgaccaac atgacctttc
     8521 aaaacgtctt tgccacgata aatgtaagtc atgtttagaa tacatttgca tttcaataat
     8581 ttactaactt tctaatgaat cgattcgatt taggtgttca cctcagagct gccagttttt
     8641 atgagggagg cccgaagtcg actttatcgc tgtgacacat actttctggg caaaacgatt
     8701 gccgaattgc cgctttttct cacagtgcca ctggtcttca cggcgattgc ctatccgatg
     8761 atcggactgc gggccggagt gctgcacttc ttcaactgcc tggcgctggt cactctggtg
     8821 gccaatgtgt caacgtcctt cggatatcta atatcctgcg ccagctcctc gacctcgatg
     8881 gcgctgtctg tgggtccgcc ggttatcata ccattcctgc tctttggcgg cttcttcttg
     8941 aactcgggct cggtgccagt atacctcaaa tggttgtcgt acctctcatg gttccgttac
     9001 gccaacgagg gtctgctgat taaccaatgg gcggacgtgg agccgggcga aattagctgc
     9061 acatcgtcga acaccacgtg ccccagttcg ggcaaggtca tcctggagac gcttaacttc
     9121 tccgccgccg atctgccgct ggactacgtg ggtctggcca ttctcatcgt gagcttccgg
     9181 gtgctcgcat atctggctct aagacttcgg gcccgacgca aggagtagcc gacatatatc
     9241 cgaaataact gcttgttttt tttttttacc attattacca tcgtgtttac tgtttattgc
     9301 cccctcaaaa agctaatgta attatatttg tgccaataaa aacaagatat gacctataga
     9361 atacaagtat ttccccttcg aacatcccca caagtagact ttggatttgt cttctaacca
     9421 aaagacttac acacctgcat accttacatc aaaaactcgt ttatcgctac ataaaacacc
     9481 gggatatatt ttttatatac atacttttca aatcgcgcgc cctcttcata attcacctcc
     9541 accacaccac gtttcgtagt tgctctttcg ctgtctccca cccgctctcc gcaacacatt
     9601 caccttttgt tcgacgacct tggagcgact gtcgttagtt ccgcgcgatt cggttcgctc
     9661 aaatggttcc gagtggttca tttcgtctca atagaaatta gtaataaata tttgtatgta
     9721 caatttattt gctccaatat atttgtatat atttccctca cagctatatt tattct
//
LOCUS       pBac{9Xmef2-eGFP,attB,w+}       10065 bp    DNA     circular UNA 02-MAR-2021
DEFINITION  13,892 reads from Sample_P419 assembled using Geneious.
ACCESSION   urn.local...bj-d2u5npo
VERSION     urn.local...bj-d2u5npo
KEYWORDS    .
SOURCE      
  ORGANISM  .
FEATURES             Location/Qualifiers
     misc_feature    827..1110
                     /note="Derived using Geneious Prime 2020.2.5 'Annotate
                     from Database' based on nucleotide similarity"
                     /standard_name="attB"
     gene            1612..4484
                     /gene="white"
                     /allele="+mC"
                     /note="Derived using Geneious Prime 2020.2.5 'Annotate
                     from Database' based on nucleotide similarity"
                     /standard_name="white gene"
     misc_feature    5528..5546
                     /note="Geneious type: tf_binding_site"
                     /note="Derived using Geneious Prime 2020.2.5 'Annotate
                     from Database' based on nucleotide similarity"
                     /standard_name="mef2"
     misc_feature    5567..5576
                     /note="Geneious type: tf_binding_site"
                     /note="Derived using Geneious Prime 2020.2.5 'Annotate
                     from Database' based on nucleotide similarity"
                     /standard_name="core"
     misc_feature    5597..5606
                     /note="Geneious type: tf_binding_site"
                     /note="Derived using Geneious Prime 2020.2.5 'Annotate
                     from Database' based on nucleotide similarity"
                     /standard_name="core"
     misc_feature    5631..5649
                     /note="Geneious type: tf_binding_site"
                     /note="Derived using Geneious Prime 2020.2.5 'Annotate
                     from Database' based on nucleotide similarity"
                     /standard_name="mef2"
     misc_feature    5669..5678
                     /note="Geneious type: tf_binding_site"
                     /note="Derived using Geneious Prime 2020.2.5 'Annotate
                     from Database' based on nucleotide similarity"
                     /standard_name="core"
     misc_feature    5698..5707
                     /note="Geneious type: tf_binding_site"
                     /note="Derived using Geneious Prime 2020.2.5 'Annotate
                     from Database' based on nucleotide similarity"
                     /standard_name="core"
     misc_feature    5728..5746
                     /note="Geneious type: tf_binding_site"
                     /note="Derived using Geneious Prime 2020.2.5 'Annotate
                     from Database' based on nucleotide similarity"
                     /standard_name="mef2"
     misc_feature    5767..5776
                     /note="Geneious type: tf_binding_site"
                     /note="Derived using Geneious Prime 2020.2.5 'Annotate
                     from Database' based on nucleotide similarity"
                     /standard_name="core"
     misc_feature    5805..5814
                     /note="Geneious type: tf_binding_site"
                     /note="Derived using Geneious Prime 2020.2.5 'Annotate
                     from Database' based on nucleotide similarity"
                     /standard_name="core"
     promoter        5849..6134
     CDS             6201..6917
                     /note="Enhanced green fluorescent reporter protein -
                     Ex:488, Em:507"
                     /product="EGFP"
                     /gene="EGFP"
                     /note="Derived using Geneious Prime 2020.2.5 'Annotate
                     from Database' based on nucleotide similarity"
                     /standard_name="EGFP"
     intron          7002..7066
                     /note="SV40 early 19s mRNA (small t) intron"
                     /note="Derived using Geneious Prime 2020.2.5 'Annotate
                     from Database' based on nucleotide similarity"
                     /standard_name="SV40 small T"
     terminator      7488..7609
     repeat_region   7635..7943
                     /note="Derived using Geneious Prime 2020.2.5 'Annotate
                     from Database' based on nucleotide similarity"
                     /standard_name="5' pBac Optimal Transformation Terminus"
     CDS             8169..9029
                     /note="confers ampicillin resistance"
                     /product="beta-lactamase"
                     /gene="bla"
                     /note="Derived using Geneious Prime 2020.2.5 'Annotate
                     from Database' based on nucleotide similarity"
                     /standard_name="ampR"
     rep_origin      9200..9788
     repeat_region   complement(9855..27)
                     /note="Derived using Geneious Prime 2020.2.5 'Annotate
                     from Database' based on nucleotide similarity"
                     /standard_name="3' pBac Optimal Transformation Terminus"
ORIGIN      
        1 ttcttctata aagtaacaaa acttttaaac attctctctt ttacaaaaat aaacttattt
       61 tgtactttaa aaacagtcat gttgtattat aaaataagta attagcttaa cttatacata
      121 atagaaacaa attatactta ttagtcagtc agaaacaact ttggcacata tcaatattat
      181 gctctcgaca aataactttt ttgcattttt tgcacgatgc atttgccttt cgccttattt
      241 tagaggggca gtaagtacag taagtacgtt ttttcattac tggctcttca gtactgtcat
      301 ccgatgtacc aggcacttca tttggcaaaa tattagagat attatcgcgc aaatatctct
      361 tcaaagtagg agcttctaaa cgcttacgca taaacgatga cgtcaggctc atgtaaaggt
      421 ttctcataaa ttttttgcga ctttgaacct tttctccctt gctactgaca ttatggctgt
      481 atataataaa agaatttatg caggcaatgt ttatcattcc gtacaataat gccataggcc
      541 acctattcgt cttcctactg caggtcatca cagaacacat ttggtctagc gtgtccactc
      601 cgcctttagt ttgattataa tacataacca tttgcggttt accggtactt tcgttgatag
      661 aagcatcctc atcacaagat gataataagt ataccatctt agctggcttc ggtttatatg
      721 agacgagagt aaggggtccg tcaaaacaaa acatcgatgt tcccactggc ctggagcgac
      781 tgtttttcag tacttccggt atctcgcgtt tgtttgatcg cacggttccc acgatgtagg
      841 tcacggtctc gaagccgcgg tgcgggtgcc agggcgtgcc cttgggctcc ccgggcgcgt
      901 actccacctc acccatctgg tccatcatga tgaacgggtc gaggtggcgg tagttgatcc
      961 cggcgaacgc gcggcgcacc gggaagccct cgccctcgaa accgctgggc gcggtggtca
     1021 cggtgagcac gggacgtgcg acggcgtcgg cgggtgcgga tacgcggggc agcgtcagcg
     1081 ggttctcgac ggtcacggcg ggcatgtcga caagccgaac atatgggcgc gcctagtatg
     1141 tatgtaagtt aataaaaccc atttttgcgg aaagtagata aaaaaaacat tttttttttt
     1201 tactgcactg gatatcattg aacttatctg atcagtttta aatttacttc gatccaaggg
     1261 tatttgatgt accaggttct ttcgattacc tctcactcaa aatgacattc cactcaaagt
     1321 cagcgctgtt tgcctccttc tctgtccaca gaaatatcgc cgtctctttc gccgctgcgt
     1381 ccgctatctc tttcgccacc gtttgtagcg ttacgtagcg tcaatgtccg ccttcagttg
     1441 cattttgtca gcggtttcgt gacgaagctc caagcggttt acgccatcaa ttaaacacaa
     1501 agtgctgtgc caaaactcct ctcgcttctt atttttgttt gttttttgag tgattggggt
     1561 ggtgattggt tttgggtggg taagcagggg aaagtgtgaa aaatcccggc aatgggccaa
     1621 gaggatcagg agctattaat tcgcggaggc agcaaacacc catctgccga gcatctgaac
     1681 aatgtgagta gtacatgtgc atacatctta agttcacttg atctatagga actgcgattg
     1741 caacatcaaa ttgtctgcgg cgtgagaact gcgacccaca aaaatcccaa accgcaattg
     1801 cacaaacaaa tagtgacacg aaacagatta ttctggtagc tgttctcgct atataagaca
     1861 atttttgaga tcatatcatg atcaagacat ctaaaggcat tcattttcga ctatattctt
     1921 ttttacaaaa aatataacaa ccagatattt taagctgatc ctagatgcac aaaaaataaa
     1981 taaaagtata aacctacttc gtaggatact tcggggtact ttttgttcgg ggttagatga
     2041 gcataacgct tgtagttgat atttgagatc ccctatcatt gcagggtgac agcggagcgg
     2101 cttcgcagag ctgcattaac cagggcttcg ggcaggccaa aaactacggc acgctccggc
     2161 cacccagtcc gccggaggac tccggttcag ggagcggcca actagccgag aacctcacct
     2221 atgcctggca caatatggac atctttgggg cggtcaatca gccgggctcc ggatggcggc
     2281 agctggtcaa ccggacacgc ggactattct gcaacgagcg acacataccg gcgcccagga
     2341 aacatttgct caagaacggt gagtttctat tcgcagtcgg ctgatctgtg tgaaatctta
     2401 ataaagggtc caattaccaa tttgaaactc agtttgcggc gtggcctatc cgggcgaact
     2461 tttggccgtg atgggcagtt ccggtgccgg aaagacgacc ctgctgaatg cccttgcctt
     2521 tcgatcgccg cagggcatcc aagtatcgcc atccgggatg cgactgctca atggccaacc
     2581 tgtggacgcc aaggagatgc aggccaggtg cgcctatgtc cagcaggatg acctctttat
     2641 cggctcccta acggccaggg aacacctgat tttccaagcc atggtgcgga tgccacgaca
     2701 tctgacctat cggcagcgag tggcccgcgt ggatcaggtg atccaggagc tttcgctcag
     2761 caaatgtcag cacacgatca tcggtgtgcc cggcagggtg aaaggtctgt ccggcggaga
     2821 aaggaagcgt ctggcattcg cctccgaggc tctaaccgat ccgccgcttc tgatctgcga
     2881 tgagcccacc tccggactgg actcctttac cgcccacagc gtcgtccagg tgctgaagaa
     2941 gctgtcgcag aagggcaaga ccgtcatcct gaccattcat cagccgtctt ccgagctgtt
     3001 tgagctcttt gacaagatcc ttctgatggc cgagggcagg gtagctttct tgggcactcc
     3061 cagcgaagcc gtcgacttct tttcctagtg agttcgatgt gtttattaag ggtatctagt
     3121 attacataac atctcaactc ctatccagcg tgggtgccca gtgtcctacc aactacaatc
     3181 cggcggactt ttacgtacag gtgttggccg ttgtgcccgg acgggagatc gagtcccgtg
     3241 atcggatcgc caagatatgc gacaattttg ccattagcaa agtagcccgg gatatggagc
     3301 agttgttggc caccaaaaat ctggagaagc cactggagca gccggagaat gggtacacct
     3361 acaaggccac ctggttcatg cagttccggg cggtcctgtg gcgatcctgg ctgtcggtgc
     3421 tcaaggaacc actcctcgta aaagtgcgac ttattcagac aacggtgagt ggttccagtg
     3481 gaaacaaatg atataacgct tacaattctt ggaaacaaat tcgctagatt ttagatagaa
     3541 ttgcctgatt ccacaccctt cttagttttt ttcaatgaga tgtatagttt atagttttgc
     3601 agaagataaa taaatttcat ttaactcgcg aatattaatg agatgcgagt aacattttaa
     3661 tttgcagatg gttgccatct tgattggcct catctttttg ggccaacaac tcacgcaagt
     3721 gggtgtgatg aatatcaacg gagccatctt cctcttcctg accaacatga cctttcaaaa
     3781 cgtctttgcc acgataaatg taagtcatgt ttagaataca tttgcatttc aataatttac
     3841 taactttcta atgaatcgat tcgatttagg tgttcacctc agagctgcca gtttttatga
     3901 gggaggcccg aagtcgactt tatcgctgtg acacatactt tctgggcaaa acgattgccg
     3961 aattgccgct ttttctcaca gtgccactgg tcttcacggc gattgcctat ccgatgatcg
     4021 gactgcgggc cggagtgctg cacttcttca actgcctggc gctggtcact ctggtggcca
     4081 atgtgtcaac gtccttcgga tatctaatat cctgcgccag ctcctcgacc tcgatggcgc
     4141 tgtctgtggg tccgccggtt atcataccat tcctgctctt tggcggcttc ttcttgaact
     4201 cgggctcggt gccagtatac ctcaaatggt tgtcgtacct ctcatggttc cgttacgcca
     4261 acgagggtct gctgattaac caatgggcgg acgtggagcc gggcgaaatt agctgcacat
     4321 cgtcgaacac cacgtgcccc agttcgggca aggtcatcct ggagacgctt aacttctccg
     4381 ccgccgatct gccgctggac tacgtgggtc tggccattct catcgtgagc ttccgggtgc
     4441 tcgcatatct ggctctaaga cttcgggccc gacgcaagga gtagccgaca tatatccgaa
     4501 ataactgctt gttttttttt tttaccatta ttaccatcgt gtttactgtt tattgccccc
     4561 tcaaaaagct aatgtaatta tatttgtgcc aataaaaaca agatatgacc tatagaatac
     4621 aagtatttcc ccttcgaaca tccccacaag tagactttgg atttgtcttc taaccaaaag
     4681 acttacacac ctgcatacct tacatcaaaa actcgtttat cgctacataa aacaccggga
     4741 tatatttttt atatacatac ttttcaaatc gcgcgccctc ttcataattc acctccacca
     4801 caccacgttt cgtagttgct ctttcgctgt ctcccacccg ctctccgcaa cacattcacc
     4861 ttttgttcga cgaccttgga gcgactgtcg ttagttccgc gcgattcggt tcgctcaaat
     4921 ggttccgagt ggttcatttc gtctcaatag aaattagtaa taaatatttg tatgtacaat
     4981 ttatttgctc caatatattt gtatatattt ccctcacagc tatatttatt ctaatttaat
     5041 attatgactt tttaaggtaa ttttttgtga cctgttcgga gtgattagcg ttacaatttg
     5101 aactgaaagt gacatccagt gtttgttcct tgtgtagatg catctcaaaa aaatggtggg
     5161 cataatagtg ttgtttatat atatcaaaaa taacaactat aataataaga atacatttaa
     5221 tttagaaaat gcttggattt cactggaact agggcgcgcc tccggaacat aatggtgcag
     5281 ggcgctgact tccgcgtttc cagactttac gaaacacgga aaccgaagac cattcatgtt
     5341 gttgctcagg tcgcagacgt tttgcagcag cagtcgcttc acgttcgctc gcgtatcggt
     5401 gattcattct gctaaccagt aaggcaaccc cgccagccta gccgggtcct caacgacagg
     5461 agcacgatca tgcgcacccg tggccagggc cgcacatatg caatggttaa ttcgagctcg
     5521 cccggggcac ggctaaaaat agcgttgctg aattctgaat tataggctaa aaatagcctg
     5581 acgttctaat cgtaagctaa aaatagcgtt atatttccat agtcggatgg cacggctaaa
     5641 aatagcgttg cgaaactgct tatataggct aaaaatagcc tgatttacgg acgtaagcta
     5701 aaaatagcgt tatttactac ggactggcac ggctaaaaat agcgttgaat gtctaaatta
     5761 tataggctaa aaatagcctg aaatttaact agactctacg taagctaaaa atagcgttat
     5821 ccaagcttat cgatttcgaa ccctcgaccg ccggagtata aatagaggcg cttcgtctac
     5881 ggagcgacaa ttcaattcaa acaagcaaag tgaacacgtc gctaagcgaa agctaagcaa
     5941 ataaacaagc gcagctgaac aagctaaaca atctgcagta aagtgcaagt taaagtgaat
     6001 caattaaaag taaccagcaa ccaagtaaat caactgcaac tactgaaatc tgccaagaag
     6061 taattattga atacaagaag agaactctga atagatctaa aaggtaggtt caaccactga
     6121 tgcctaggca caccgaaacg actaacccta attcttatcc tttacttcag gcggccgcgg
     6181 ctcgagggta ccaatcaaac atgtccaaag gtgaagaact gtttaccgga gtagtcccga
     6241 tattggttga actcgacggc gatgtcaacg gtcataaatt cagtgtgtcc ggcgagggtg
     6301 agggcgacgc cacatacggt aagctgacgt tgaagttcat atgcaccacg ggcaagctgc
     6361 ccgtgccatg gccgacgttg gtcacgacgc tgacgtatgg tgtccagtgt ttcagccgtt
     6421 accccgatca tatgaagcag catgactttt tcaagtcggc gatgccggag ggatacgttc
     6481 aagagaggac cattttcttc aaggatgacg gcaactataa gacgcgagcg gaggtgaaat
     6541 ttgaaggcga cacactcgtt aaccgtattg agttgaaggg cattgatttt aaggaggatg
     6601 gcaacattct gggccataag ttggaataca actacaactc gcataatgtg tatataatgg
     6661 cagataagca gaaaaacgga ataaaggtta acttcaagat tcgccacaac atagaggacg
     6721 gttccgtgca acttgcagat cattaccaac agaacacacc cattggagat ggcccagttc
     6781 tcttgccaga caatcactac ctttccacac agtccgcgtt gagcaaggac cccaatgaaa
     6841 agcgggacca catggtgttg ctggagtttg tgaccgcagc tggtattaca cacggcatgg
     6901 atgagctcta caagtaatct agaggatctt tgtgaaggaa ccttacttct gtggtgtgac
     6961 ataattggac aaactaccta cagagattta aagctctaag gtaaatataa aatttttaag
     7021 tgtataatgt gttaaactac tgattctaat tgtttgtgta ttttagattc caacctatgg
     7081 aactgatgaa tgggagcagt ggtggaatgc ctttaatgag gaaaacctgt tttgctcaga
     7141 agaaatgcca tctagtgatg atgaggctac tgctgactct caacattcta ctcctccaaa
     7201 aaagaagaga aaggtagaag accccaagga ctttccttca gaattgctaa gttttttgag
     7261 tcatgctgtg tttagtaata gaactcttgc ttgctttgct atttacacca caaaggaaaa
     7321 agctgcactg ctatacaaga aaattatgga aaaatatttg atgtatagtg ccttgactag
     7381 agatcataat cagccatacc acatttgtag aggttttact tgctttaaaa aacctcccac
     7441 acctccccct gaacctgaaa cataaaatga atgcaattgt tgttgttaac ttgtttattg
     7501 cagcttataa tggttacaaa taaagcaata gcatcacaaa tttcacaaat aaagcatttt
     7561 tttcactgca ttctagttgt ggtttgtcca aactcatcaa tgtatcttat catgtctgga
     7621 tcgatctggc cggcgatatc tataacaaga aaatatatat ataataagtt atcacgtaag
     7681 tagaacatga aataacaata taattatcgt atgagttaaa tcttaaaagt cacgtaaaag
     7741 ataatcatgc gtcattttga ctcacgcggt cgttatagtt caaaatcagt gacacttacc
     7801 gcattgacaa gcacgcctca cgggagctcc aagcggcgac tgagatgtcc taaatgcaca
     7861 gcgacggatt cgcgctattt agaaagagag agcaatattt caagaatgca tgcgtcaatt
     7921 ttacgcagac tatctttcta ggggccggcc gtttaaacga attcttgaag acgaaagggc
     7981 ctcgtgatac gcctattttt ataggttaat gtcatgataa taatggtttc ttagactcag
     8041 gtggcacttt tcggggaaat gtgcgcggaa cccctatttg tttatttttc taaatacatt
     8101 caaatatgta tccgctcatg agacaataac cctgataaat gcttcaataa tattgaaaaa
     8161 ggaagagtat gagtattcaa catttccgtg tcgcccttat tccctttttt gcggcatttt
     8221 gccttcctgt ttttgctcac ccagaaacgc tggtgaaagt aaaagatgct gaagatcagt
     8281 tgggtgcacg agtgggttac atcgaactgg atctcaacag cggtaagatc cttgagagtt
     8341 ttcgccccga agaacgtttt ccaatgatga gcacttttaa agttctgcta tgtggcgcgg
     8401 tattatcccg tattgacgcc gggcaagagc aactcggtcg ccgcatacac tattctcaga
     8461 atgacttggt tgagtactca ccagtcacag aaaagcatct tacggatggc atgacagtaa
     8521 gagaattatg cagtgctgcc ataaccatga gtgataacac tgcggccaac ttacttctga
     8581 caacgatcgg aggaccgaag gagctaaccg cttttttgca caacatgggg gatcatgtaa
     8641 ctcgccttga tcgttgggaa ccggagctga atgaagccat accaaacgac gagcgtgaca
     8701 ccacgatgcc tgtagcaatg gcaacaacgt tgcgcaaact attaactggc gaactactta
     8761 ctctagcttc ccggcaacaa ttaatagact ggatggaggc ggataaagtt gcaggaccac
     8821 ttctgcgctc ggcccttccg gctggctggt ttattgctga taaatctgga gccggtgagc
     8881 gtgggtctcg cggtatcatt gcagcactgg ggccagatgg taagccctcc cgtatcgtag
     8941 ttatctacac gacggggagt caggcaacta tggatgaacg aaatagacag atcgctgaga
     9001 taggtgcctc actgattaag cattggtaac tgtcagacca agtttactca tatatacttt
     9061 agattgattt aaaacttcat ttttaattta aaaggatcta ggtgaagatc ctttttgata
     9121 atctcatgac caaaatccct taacgtgagt tttcgttcca ctgagcgtca gaccccgtag
     9181 aaaagatcaa aggatcttct tgagatcctt tttttctgcg cgtaatctgc tgcttgcaaa
     9241 caaaaaaacc accgctacca gcggtggttt gtttgccgga tcaagagcta ccaactcttt
     9301 ttccgaaggt aactggcttc agcagagcgc agataccaaa tactgttctt ctagtgtagc
     9361 cgtagttagg ccaccacttc aagaactctg tagcaccgcc tacatacctc gctctgctaa
     9421 tcctgttacc agtggctgct gccagtggcg ataagtcgtg tcttaccggg ttggactcaa
     9481 gacgatagtt accggataag gcgcagcggt cgggctgaac ggggggttcg tgcacacagc
     9541 ccagcttgga gcgaacgacc tacaccgaac tgagatacct acagcgtgag ctatgagaaa
     9601 gcgccacgct tcccgaaggg agaaaggcgg acaggtatcc ggtaagcggc agggtcggaa
     9661 caggagagcg cacgagggag cttccagggg gaaacgcctg gtatctttat agtcctgtcg
     9721 ggtttcgcca cctctgactt gagcgtcgat ttttgtgatg ctcgtcaggg gggcggagcc
     9781 tatggaaaaa cgccagcaac gcggcctttt tacggttcct ggccttttgc tggccttttg
     9841 ctcacatgtt accgccctag aaagataatc atattgtgac gtacgttaaa gataatcatg
     9901 cgtaaaattg acgcatgtgt tttatcggtc tgtatatcga ggtttattta ttaatttgaa
     9961 tagatattaa gttttattat atttacactt acatactaat aataaattca acaaacaatt
    10021 tatttatgtt tatttattta ttaaaaaaaa acaaaaactc aaaat
//
LOCUS       pBac{9Xtin-eGFP,w+,attB}        9902 bp    DNA     circular UNA 02-MAR-2021
DEFINITION  8,966 reads from Sample_P403 assembled using Geneious.
ACCESSION   urn.local...av-d2u5mej
VERSION     urn.local...av-d2u5mej
KEYWORDS    .
SOURCE      
  ORGANISM  .
FEATURES             Location/Qualifiers
     misc_feature    966..1249
                     /note="Derived using Geneious Prime 2020.2.5 'Annotate
                     from Database' based on nucleotide similarity"
                     /standard_name="attB"
     gene            1751..4623
                     /gene="white"
                     /allele="+mC"
                     /note="Derived using Geneious Prime 2020.2.5 'Annotate
                     from Database' based on nucleotide similarity"
                     /standard_name="white gene"
     misc_feature    5669..5676
                     /note="Geneious type: tf_binding_site"
                     /note="Derived using Geneious Prime 2020.2.5 'Annotate
                     from Database' based on nucleotide similarity"
                     /standard_name="tin"
     misc_feature    5686..5693
                     /note="Geneious type: tf_binding_site"
                     /note="Derived using Geneious Prime 2020.2.5 'Annotate
                     from Database' based on nucleotide similarity"
                     /standard_name="tin"
     misc_feature    complement(5698..5705)
                     /note="Geneious type: tf_binding_site"
                     /note="Derived using Geneious Prime 2020.2.5 'Annotate
                     from Database' based on nucleotide similarity"
                     /standard_name="tin"
     misc_feature    5710..5717
                     /note="Geneious type: tf_binding_site"
                     /note="Derived using Geneious Prime 2020.2.5 'Annotate
                     from Database' based on nucleotide similarity"
                     /standard_name="tin"
     misc_feature    complement(5726..5733)
                     /note="Geneious type: tf_binding_site"
                     /note="Derived using Geneious Prime 2020.2.5 'Annotate
                     from Database' based on nucleotide similarity"
                     /standard_name="tin"
     misc_feature    5738..5745
                     /note="Geneious type: tf_binding_site"
                     /note="Derived using Geneious Prime 2020.2.5 'Annotate
                     from Database' based on nucleotide similarity"
                     /standard_name="tin"
     misc_feature    5754..5761
                     /note="Geneious type: tf_binding_site"
                     /note="Derived using Geneious Prime 2020.2.5 'Annotate
                     from Database' based on nucleotide similarity"
                     /standard_name="tin"
     misc_feature    5769..5776
                     /note="Geneious type: tf_binding_site"
                     /note="Derived using Geneious Prime 2020.2.5 'Annotate
                     from Database' based on nucleotide similarity"
                     /standard_name="tin"
     misc_feature    5786..5793
                     /note="Geneious type: tf_binding_site"
                     /note="Derived using Geneious Prime 2020.2.5 'Annotate
                     from Database' based on nucleotide similarity"
                     /standard_name="tin"
     promoter        5825..6110
     CDS             6174..6968
                     /note="Enhanced green fluorescent protein (EGFP) with
                     membrane-targeted farnesylation modification"
                     /product="EGFP-F"
                     /gene="EGFP-F"
                     /note="Derived using Geneious Prime 2020.2.5 'Annotate
                     from Database' based on nucleotide similarity"
                     /standard_name="EGFP-F"
     intron          6978..7042
                     /note="SV40 early 19s mRNA (small t) intron"
                     /note="Derived using Geneious Prime 2020.2.5 'Annotate
                     from Database' based on nucleotide similarity"
                     /standard_name="SV40 small T"
     terminator      7464..7585
     repeat_region   7611..7919
                     /note="Derived using Geneious Prime 2020.2.5 'Annotate
                     from Database' based on nucleotide similarity"
                     /standard_name="5' pBac Optimal Transformation Terminus"
     CDS             8145..9005
                     /note="confers ampicillin resistance"
                     /product="beta-lactamase"
                     /gene="bla"
                     /note="Derived using Geneious Prime 2020.2.5 'Annotate
                     from Database' based on nucleotide similarity"
                     /standard_name="ampR"
     rep_origin      9176..9764
     repeat_region   complement(9831..166)
                     /note="Derived using Geneious Prime 2020.2.5 'Annotate
                     from Database' based on nucleotide similarity"
                     /standard_name="3' pBac Optimal Transformation Terminus"
ORIGIN      
        1 ggtctgtata tcgaggttta tttattaatt tgaatagata ttaagtttta ttatatttac
       61 acttacatac taataataaa ttcaacaaac aatttattta tgtttattta tttattaaaa
      121 aaaaacaaaa actcaaaatt tcttctataa agtaacaaaa cttttaaaca ttctctcttt
      181 tacaaaaata aacttatttt gtactttaaa aacagtcatg ttgtattata aaataagtaa
      241 ttagcttaac ttatacataa tagaaacaaa ttatacttat tagtcagtca gaaacaactt
      301 tggcacatat caatattatg ctctcgacaa ataacttttt tgcatttttt gcacgatgca
      361 tttgcctttc gccttatttt agaggggcag taagtacagt aagtacgttt tttcattact
      421 ggctcttcag tactgtcatc cgatgtacca ggcacttcat ttggcaaaat attagagata
      481 ttatcgcgca aatatctctt caaagtagga gcttctaaac gcttacgcat aaacgatgac
      541 gtcaggctca tgtaaaggtt tctcataaat tttttgcgac tttgaacctt ttctcccttg
      601 ctactgacat tatggctgta tataataaaa gaatttatgc aggcaatgtt tatcattccg
      661 tacaataatg ccataggcca cctattcgtc ttcctactgc aggtcatcac agaacacatt
      721 tggtctagcg tgtccactcc gcctttagtt tgattataat acataaccat ttgcggttta
      781 ccggtacttt cgttgataga agcatcctca tcacaagatg ataataagta taccatctta
      841 gctggcttcg gtttatatga gacgagagta aggggtccgt caaaacaaaa catcgatgtt
      901 cccactggcc tggagcgact gtttttcagt acttccggta tctcgcgttt gtttgatcgc
      961 acggttccca cgatgtaggt cacggtctcg aagccgcggt gcgggtgcca gggcgtgccc
     1021 ttgggctccc cgggcgcgta ctccacctca cccatctggt ccatcatgat gaacgggtcg
     1081 aggtggcggt agttgatccc ggcgaacgcg cggcgcaccg ggaagccctc gccctcgaaa
     1141 ccgctgggcg cggtggtcac ggtgagcacg ggacgtgcga cggcgtcggc gggtgcggat
     1201 acgcggggca gcgtcagcgg gttctcgacg gtcacggcgg gcatgtcgac aagccgaaca
     1261 tatgggcgcg cctagtatgt atgtaagtta ataaaaccca tttttgcgga aagtagataa
     1321 aaaaaacatt tttttttttt actgcactgg atatcattga acttatctga tcagttttaa
     1381 atttacttcg atccaagggt atttgatgta ccaggttctt tcgattacct ctcactcaaa
     1441 atgacattcc actcaaagtc agcgctgttt gcctccttct ctgtccacag aaatatcgcc
     1501 gtctctttcg ccgctgcgtc cgctatctct ttcgccaccg tttgtagcgt tacgtagcgt
     1561 caatgtccgc cttcagttgc attttgtcag cggtttcgtg acgaagctcc aagcggttta
     1621 cgccatcaat taaacacaaa gtgctgtgcc aaaactcctc tcgcttctta tttttgtttg
     1681 ttttttgagt gattggggtg gtgattggtt ttgggtgggt aagcagggga aagtgtgaaa
     1741 aatcccggca atgggccaag aggatcagga gctattaatt cgcggaggca gcaaacaccc
     1801 atctgccgag catctgaaca atgtgagtag tacatgtgca tacatcttaa gttcacttga
     1861 tctataggaa ctgcgattgc aacatcaaat tgtctgcggc gtgagaactg cgacccacaa
     1921 aaatcccaaa ccgcaattgc acaaacaaat agtgacacga aacagattat tctggtagct
     1981 gttctcgcta tataagacaa tttttgagat catatcatga tcaagacatc taaaggcatt
     2041 cattttcgac tatattcttt tttacaaaaa atataacaac cagatatttt aagctgatcc
     2101 tagatgcaca aaaaataaat aaaagtataa acctacttcg taggatactt cggggtactt
     2161 tttgttcggg gttagatgag cataacgctt gtagttgata tttgagatcc cctatcattg
     2221 cagggtgaca gcggagcggc ttcgcagagc tgcattaacc agggcttcgg gcaggccaaa
     2281 aactacggca cgctccggcc acccagtccg ccggaggact ccggttcagg gagcggccaa
     2341 ctagccgaga acctcaccta tgcctggcac aatatggaca tctttggggc ggtcaatcag
     2401 ccgggctccg gatggcggca gctggtcaac cggacacgcg gactattctg caacgagcga
     2461 cacataccgg cgcccaggaa acatttgctc aagaacggtg agtttctatt cgcagtcggc
     2521 tgatctgtgt gaaatcttaa taaagggtcc aattaccaat ttgaaactca gtttgcggcg
     2581 tggcctatcc gggcgaactt ttggccgtga tgggcagttc cggtgccgga aagacgaccc
     2641 tgctgaatgc ccttgccttt cgatcgccgc agggcatcca agtatcgcca tccgggatgc
     2701 gactgctcaa tggccaacct gtggacgcca aggagatgca ggccaggtgc gcctatgtcc
     2761 agcaggatga cctctttatc ggctccctaa cggccaggga acacctgatt ttccaagcca
     2821 tggtgcggat gccacgacat ctgacctatc ggcagcgagt ggcccgcgtg gatcaggtga
     2881 tccaggagct ttcgctcagc aaatgtcagc acacgatcat cggtgtgccc ggcagggtga
     2941 aaggtctgtc cggcggagaa aggaagcgtc tggcattcgc ctccgaggct ctaaccgatc
     3001 cgccgcttct gatctgcgat gagcccacct ccggactgga ctcctttacc gcccacagcg
     3061 tcgtccaggt gctgaagaag ctgtcgcaga agggcaagac cgtcatcctg accattcatc
     3121 agccgtcttc cgagctgttt gagctctttg acaagatcct tctgatggcc gagggcaggg
     3181 tagctttctt gggcactccc agcgaagccg tcgacttctt ttcctagtga gttcgatgtg
     3241 tttattaagg gtatctagta ttacataaca tctcaactcc tatccagcgt gggtgcccag
     3301 tgtcctacca actacaatcc ggcggacttt tacgtacagg tgttggccgt tgtgcccgga
     3361 cgggagatcg agtcccgtga tcggatcgcc aagatatgcg acaattttgc cattagcaaa
     3421 gtagcccggg atatggagca gttgttggcc accaaaaatc tggagaagcc actggagcag
     3481 ccggagaatg ggtacaccta caaggccacc tggttcatgc agttccgggc ggtcctgtgg
     3541 cgatcctggc tgtcggtgct caaggaacca ctcctcgtaa aagtgcgact tattcagaca
     3601 acggtgagtg gttccagtgg aaacaaatga tataacgctt acaattcttg gaaacaaatt
     3661 cgctagattt tagatagaat tgcctgattc cacacccttc ttagtttttt tcaatgagat
     3721 gtatagttta tagttttgca gaagataaat aaatttcatt taactcgcga atattaatga
     3781 gatgcgagta acattttaat ttgcagatgg ttgccatctt gattggcctc atctttttgg
     3841 gccaacaact cacgcaagtg ggtgtgatga atatcaacgg agccatcttc ctcttcctga
     3901 ccaacatgac ctttcaaaac gtctttgcca cgataaatgt aagtcatgtt tagaatacat
     3961 ttgcatttca ataatttact aactttctaa tgaatcgatt cgatttaggt gttcacctca
     4021 gagctgccag tttttatgag ggaggcccga agtcgacttt atcgctgtga cacatacttt
     4081 ctgggcaaaa cgattgccga attgccgctt tttctcacag tgccactggt cttcacggcg
     4141 attgcctatc cgatgatcgg actgcgggcc ggagtgctgc acttcttcaa ctgcctggcg
     4201 ctggtcactc tggtggccaa tgtgtcaacg tccttcggat atctaatatc ctgcgccagc
     4261 tcctcgacct cgatggcgct gtctgtgggt ccgccggtta tcataccatt cctgctcttt
     4321 ggcggcttct tcttgaactc gggctcggtg ccagtatacc tcaaatggtt gtcgtacctc
     4381 tcatggttcc gttacgccaa cgagggtctg ctgattaacc aatgggcgga cgtggagccg
     4441 ggcgaaatta gctgcacatc gtcgaacacc acgtgcccca gttcgggcaa ggtcatcctg
     4501 gagacgctta acttctccgc cgccgatctg ccgctggact acgtgggtct ggccattctc
     4561 atcgtgagct tccgggtgct cgcatatctg gctctaagac ttcgggcccg acgcaaggag
     4621 tagccgacat atatccgaaa taactgcttg tttttttttt ttaccattat taccatcgtg
     4681 tttactgttt attgccccct caaaaagcta atgtaattat atttgtgcca ataaaaacaa
     4741 gatatgacct atagaataca agtatttccc cttcgaacat ccccacaagt agactttgga
     4801 tttgtcttct aaccaaaaga cttacacacc tgcatacctt acatcaaaaa ctcgtttatc
     4861 gctacataaa acaccgggat atatttttta tatacatact tttcaaatcg cgcgccctct
     4921 tcataattca cctccaccac accacgtttc gtagttgctc tttcgctgtc tcccacccgc
     4981 tctccgcaac acattcacct tttgttcgac gaccttggag cgactgtcgt tagttccgcg
     5041 cgattcggtt cgctcaaatg gttccgagtg gttcatttcg tctcaataga aattagtaat
     5101 aaatatttgt atgtacaatt tatttgctcc aatatatttg tatatatttc cctcacagct
     5161 atatttattc taatttaata ttatgacttt ttaaggtaat tttttgtgac ctgttcggag
     5221 tgattagcgt tacaatttga actgaaagtg acatccagtg tttgttcctt gtgtagatgc
     5281 atctcaaaaa aatggtgggc ataatagtgt tgtttatata tatcaaaaat aacaactata
     5341 ataataagaa tacatttaat ttagaaaatg cttggatttc actggaacta gggcgcgcct
     5401 ccggaacata atggtgcagg gcgctgactt ccgcgtttcc agactttacg aaacacggaa
     5461 accgaagacc attcatgttg ttgctcaggt cgcagacgtt ttgcagcagc agtcgcttca
     5521 cgttcgctcg cgtatcggtg attcattctg ctaaccagta aggcaacccc gccagcctag
     5581 ccgggtcctc aacgacagga gcacgatcat gcgcacccgt ggccagggcc gcacatatgc
     5641 aatggttaat tcgagctcgc ccggggctct caagtgtatc tgagactcaa gtgtgctcac
     5701 ttgagtgctc tcaagtgtat gaccacactt gagtgctctc aagtgttcga tctctcaagt
     5761 gtacttcact caagtgtatg atgctctcaa gtgtatccaa gcttatcgat ttcgaaccct
     5821 cgaccgccgg agtataaata gaggcgcttc gtctacggag cgacaattca attcaaacaa
     5881 gcaaagtgaa cacgtcgcta agcgaaagct aagcaaataa acaagcgcag ctgaacaagc
     5941 taaacaatct gcagtaaagt gcaagttaaa gtgaatcaat taaaagtaac cagcaaccaa
     6001 gtaaatcaac tgcaactact gaaatctgcc aagaagtaat tattgaatac aagaagagaa
     6061 ctctgaatag atctaaaagg taggttcaac cactgatgcc taggcacacc gaaacgacta
     6121 accctaattc ttatccttta cttcaggcgg ccgcggctcg agggtaccaa tcaaacatgt
     6181 ccaaaggtga agaactgttt accggagtag tcccgatatt ggttgaactc gacggcgatg
     6241 tcaacggtca taaattcagt gtgtccggcg agggtgaggg cgacgccaca tacggtaagc
     6301 tgacgttgaa gttcatatgc accacgggca agctgcccgt gccatggccg acgttggtca
     6361 cgacgctgac gtatggtgtc cagtgtttca gccgttaccc cgatcatatg aagcagcatg
     6421 actttttcaa gtcggcgatg ccggagggat acgttcaaga gaggaccatt ttcttcaagg
     6481 atgacggcaa ctataagacg cgagcggagg tgaaatttga aggcgacaca ctcgttaacc
     6541 gtattgagtt gaagggcatt gattttaagg aggatggcaa cattctgggc cataagttgg
     6601 aatacaacta caactcgcat aatgtgtata taatggcaga taagcagaaa aacggaataa
     6661 aggttaactt caagattcgc cacaacatag aggacggttc cgtgcaactt gcagatcatt
     6721 accaacagaa cacacccatt ggagatggcc cagttctctt gccagacaat cactaccttt
     6781 ccacacagtc cgcgttgagc aaggacccca atgaaaagcg ggaccacatg gtgttgctgg
     6841 agtttgtgac cgcagctggt attacacacg gcatggatga gctctacaag taatctagag
     6901 gatctttgtg aaggaacctt acttctgtgg tgtgacataa ttggacaaac tacctacaga
     6961 gatttaaagc tctaaggtaa atataaaatt tttaagtgta taatgtgtta aactactgat
     7021 tctaattgtt tgtgtatttt agattccaac ctatggaact gatgaatggg agcagtggtg
     7081 gaatgccttt aatgaggaaa acctgttttg ctcagaagaa atgccatcta gtgatgatga
     7141 ggctactgct gactctcaac attctactcc tccaaaaaag aagagaaagg tagaagaccc
     7201 caaggacttt ccttcagaat tgctaagttt tttgagtcat gctgtgttta gtaatagaac
     7261 tcttgcttgc tttgctattt acaccacaaa ggaaaaagct gcactgctat acaagaaaat
     7321 tatggaaaaa tatttgatgt atagtgcctt gactagagat cataatcagc cataccacat
     7381 ttgtagaggt tttacttgct ttaaaaaacc tcccacacct ccccctgaac ctgaaacata
     7441 aaatgaatgc aattgttgtt gttaacttgt ttattgcagc ttataatggt tacaaataaa
     7501 gcaatagcat cacaaatttc acaaataaag catttttttc actgcattct agttgtggtt
     7561 tgtccaaact catcaatgta tcttatcatg tctggatcga tctggccggc gatatctata
     7621 acaagaaaat atatatataa taagttatca cgtaagtaga acatgaaata acaatataat
     7681 tatcgtatga gttaaatctt aaaagtcacg taaaagataa tcatgcgtca ttttgactca
     7741 cgcggtcgtt atagttcaaa atcagtgaca cttaccgcat tgacaagcac gcctcacggg
     7801 agctccaagc ggcgactgag atgtcctaaa tgcacagcga cggattcgcg ctatttagaa
     7861 agagagagca atatttcaag aatgcatgcg tcaattttac gcagactatc tttctagggg
     7921 ccggccgttt aaacgaattc ttgaagacga aagggcctcg tgatacgcct atttttatag
     7981 gttaatgtca tgataataat ggtttcttag actcaggtgg cacttttcgg ggaaatgtgc
     8041 gcggaacccc tatttgttta tttttctaaa tacattcaaa tatgtatccg ctcatgagac
     8101 aataaccctg ataaatgctt caataatatt gaaaaaggaa gagtatgagt attcaacatt
     8161 tccgtgtcgc ccttattccc ttttttgcgg cattttgcct tcctgttttt gctcacccag
     8221 aaacgctggt gaaagtaaaa gatgctgaag atcagttggg tgcacgagtg ggttacatcg
     8281 aactggatct caacagcggt aagatccttg agagttttcg ccccgaagaa cgttttccaa
     8341 tgatgagcac ttttaaagtt ctgctatgtg gcgcggtatt atcccgtatt gacgccgggc
     8401 aagagcaact cggtcgccgc atacactatt ctcagaatga cttggttgag tactcaccag
     8461 tcacagaaaa gcatcttacg gatggcatga cagtaagaga attatgcagt gctgccataa
     8521 ccatgagtga taacactgcg gccaacttac ttctgacaac gatcggagga ccgaaggagc
     8581 taaccgcttt tttgcacaac atgggggatc atgtaactcg ccttgatcgt tgggaaccgg
     8641 agctgaatga agccatacca aacgacgagc gtgacaccac gatgcctgta gcaatggcaa
     8701 caacgttgcg caaactatta actggcgaac tacttactct agcttcccgg caacaattaa
     8761 tagactggat ggaggcggat aaagttgcag gaccacttct gcgctcggcc cttccggctg
     8821 gctggtttat tgctgataaa tctggagccg gtgagcgtgg gtctcgcggt atcattgcag
     8881 cactggggcc agatggtaag ccctcccgta tcgtagttat ctacacgacg gggagtcagg
     8941 caactatgga tgaacgaaat agacagatcg ctgagatagg tgcctcactg attaagcatt
     9001 ggtaactgtc agaccaagtt tactcatata tactttagat tgatttaaaa cttcattttt
     9061 aatttaaaag gatctaggtg aagatccttt ttgataatct catgaccaaa atcccttaac
     9121 gtgagttttc gttccactga gcgtcagacc ccgtagaaaa gatcaaagga tcttcttgag
     9181 atcctttttt tctgcgcgta atctgctgct tgcaaacaaa aaaaccaccg ctaccagcgg
     9241 tggtttgttt gccggatcaa gagctaccaa ctctttttcc gaaggtaact ggcttcagca
     9301 gagcgcagat accaaatact gttcttctag tgtagccgta gttaggccac cacttcaaga
     9361 actctgtagc accgcctaca tacctcgctc tgctaatcct gttaccagtg gctgctgcca
     9421 gtggcgataa gtcgtgtctt accgggttgg actcaagacg atagttaccg gataaggcgc
     9481 agcggtcggg ctgaacgggg ggttcgtgca cacagcccag cttggagcga acgacctaca
     9541 ccgaactgag atacctacag cgtgagctat gagaaagcgc cacgcttccc gaagggagaa
     9601 aggcggacag gtatccggta agcggcaggg tcggaacagg agagcgcacg agggagcttc
     9661 cagggggaaa cgcctggtat ctttatagtc ctgtcgggtt tcgccacctc tgacttgagc
     9721 gtcgattttt gtgatgctcg tcaggggggc ggagcctatg gaaaaacgcc agcaacgcgg
     9781 cctttttacg gttcctggcc ttttgctggc cttttgctca catgttaccg ccctagaaag
     9841 ataatcatat tgtgacgtac gttaaagata atcatgcgta aaattgacgc atgtgtttta
     9901 tc
//
LOCUS       pBac{Act88F-eGFP,attB,w+}       10026 bp    DNA     circular UNA 02-MAR-2021
DEFINITION  13,465 reads from Sample_P397 assembled using Geneious.
ACCESSION   urn.local...br-d2u5o4l
VERSION     urn.local...br-d2u5o4l
KEYWORDS    .
SOURCE      
  ORGANISM  .
FEATURES             Location/Qualifiers
     enhancer        524..808
                     /note="Geneious type: Enhancer"
     promoter        829..1114
     CDS             1181..1897
                     /note="Enhanced green fluorescent reporter protein -
                     Ex:488, Em:507"
                     /product="EGFP"
                     /gene="EGFP"
                     /note="Derived using Geneious Prime 2020.2.5 'Annotate
                     from Database' based on nucleotide similarity"
                     /standard_name="EGFP"
     intron          1982..2046
                     /note="SV40 early 19s mRNA (small t) intron"
                     /note="Derived using Geneious Prime 2020.2.5 'Annotate
                     from Database' based on nucleotide similarity"
                     /standard_name="SV40 small T"
     terminator      2468..2589
     repeat_region   2615..2923
                     /note="Derived using Geneious Prime 2020.2.5 'Annotate
                     from Database' based on nucleotide similarity"
                     /standard_name="5' pBac Optimal Transformation Terminus"
     CDS             3149..4009
                     /note="confers ampicillin resistance"
                     /product="beta-lactamase"
                     /gene="bla"
                     /note="Derived using Geneious Prime 2020.2.5 'Annotate
                     from Database' based on nucleotide similarity"
                     /standard_name="ampR"
     rep_origin      4180..4768
     repeat_region   complement(4835..5072)
                     /note="Derived using Geneious Prime 2020.2.5 'Annotate
                     from Database' based on nucleotide similarity"
                     /standard_name="3' pBac Optimal Transformation Terminus"
     misc_feature    5872..6155
                     /note="Derived using Geneious Prime 2020.2.5 'Annotate
                     from Database' based on nucleotide similarity"
                     /standard_name="attB"
     gene            6657..9529
                     /gene="white"
                     /allele="+mC"
                     /note="Derived using Geneious Prime 2020.2.5 'Annotate
                     from Database' based on nucleotide similarity"
                     /standard_name="white gene"
ORIGIN      
        1 tatttgctcc aatatatttg tatatatttc cctcacagct atatttattc taatttaata
       61 ttatgacttt ttaaggtaat tttttgtgac ctgttcggag tgattagcgt tacaatttga
      121 actgaaagtg acatccagtg tttgttcctt gtgtagatgc atctcaaaaa aatggtgggc
      181 ataatagtgt tgtttatata tatcaaaaat aacaactata ataataagaa tacatttaat
      241 ttagaaaatg cttggatttc actggaacta gggcgcgcct ccggaacata atggtgcagg
      301 gcgctgactt ccgcgtttcc agactttacg aaacacggaa accgaagacc attcatgttg
      361 ttgctcaggt cgcagacgtt ttgcagcagc agtcgcttca cgttcgctcg cgtatcggtg
      421 attcattctg ctaaccagta aggcaacccc gccagcctag ccgggtcctc aacgacagga
      481 gcacgatcat gcgcacccgt ggccagggcc gcacatatgc aatgctggca atggttggtt
      541 aattgcactg ataaatggtc ggcacggtga tttcgcatct tcgggattgc atcggcgccg
      601 caatgcaaag tgcagcagca ttctgtagaa tgcgattgca aatgtggatg cagcttcctc
      661 gagcaccgcg cgcggagatc tcgatcaacc ttgatgttga tttataggtg ccgctctgct
      721 tggcgcgtct attttagatt cgcctcgctg cgtgcccgtt gaaatgtccc attctcccag
      781 tccctgccgc ggatgccaat tgtcttgcat cgatttcgaa ccctcgaccg ccggagtata
      841 aatagaggcg cttcgtctac ggagcgacaa ttcaattcaa acaagcaaag tgaacacgtc
      901 gctaagcgaa agctaagcaa ataaacaagc gcagctgaac aagctaaaca atctgcagta
      961 aagtgcaagt taaagtgaat caattaaaag taaccagcaa ccaagtaaat caactgcaac
     1021 tactgaaatc tgccaagaag taattattga atacaagaag agaactctga atagatctaa
     1081 aaggtaggtt caaccactga tgcctaggca caccgaaacg actaacccta attcttatcc
     1141 tttacttcag gcggccgcgg ctcgagggta ccaatcaaac atgtccaaag gtgaagaact
     1201 gtttaccgga gtagtcccga tattggttga actcgacggc gatgtcaacg gtcataaatt
     1261 cagtgtgtcc ggcgagggtg agggcgacgc cacatacggt aagctgacgt tgaagttcat
     1321 atgcaccacg ggcaagctgc ccgtgccatg gccgacgttg gtcacgacgc tgacgtatgg
     1381 tgtccagtgt ttcagccgtt accccgatca tatgaagcag catgactttt tcaagtcggc
     1441 gatgccggag ggatacgttc aagagaggac cattttcttc aaggatgacg gcaactataa
     1501 gacgcgagcg gaggtgaaat ttgaaggcga cacactcgtt aaccgtattg agttgaaggg
     1561 cattgatttt aaggaggatg gcaacattct gggccataag ttggaataca actacaactc
     1621 gcataatgtg tatataatgg cagataagca gaaaaacgga ataaaggtta acttcaagat
     1681 tcgccacaac atagaggacg gttccgtgca acttgcagat cattaccaac agaacacacc
     1741 cattggagat ggcccagttc tcttgccaga caatcactac ctttccacac agtccgcgtt
     1801 gagcaaggac cccaatgaaa agcgggacca catggtgttg ctggagtttg tgaccgcagc
     1861 tggtattaca cacggcatgg atgagctcta caagtaatct agaggatctt tgtgaaggaa
     1921 ccttacttct gtggtgtgac ataattggac aaactaccta cagagattta aagctctaag
     1981 gtaaatataa aatttttaag tgtataatgt gttaaactac tgattctaat tgtttgtgta
     2041 ttttagattc caacctatgg aactgatgaa tgggagcagt ggtggaatgc ctttaatgag
     2101 gaaaacctgt tttgctcaga agaaatgcca tctagtgatg atgaggctac tgctgactct
     2161 caacattcta ctcctccaaa aaagaagaga aaggtagaag accccaagga ctttccttca
     2221 gaattgctaa gttttttgag tcatgctgtg tttagtaata gaactcttgc ttgctttgct
     2281 atttacacca caaaggaaaa agctgcactg ctatacaaga aaattatgga aaaatatttg
     2341 atgtatagtg ccttgactag agatcataat cagccatacc acatttgtag aggttttact
     2401 tgctttaaaa aacctcccac acctccccct gaacctgaaa cataaaatga atgcaattgt
     2461 tgttgttaac ttgtttattg cagcttataa tggttacaaa taaagcaata gcatcacaaa
     2521 tttcacaaat aaagcatttt tttcactgca ttctagttgt ggtttgtcca aactcatcaa
     2581 tgtatcttat catgtctgga tcgatctggc cggcgatatc tataacaaga aaatatatat
     2641 ataataagtt atcacgtaag tagaacatga aataacaata taattatcgt atgagttaaa
     2701 tcttaaaagt cacgtaaaag ataatcatgc gtcattttga ctcacgcggt cgttatagtt
     2761 caaaatcagt gacacttacc gcattgacaa gcacgcctca cgggagctcc aagcggcgac
     2821 tgagatgtcc taaatgcaca gcgacggatt cgcgctattt agaaagagag agcaatattt
     2881 caagaatgca tgcgtcaatt ttacgcagac tatctttcta ggggccggcc gtttaaacga
     2941 attcttgaag acgaaagggc ctcgtgatac gcctattttt ataggttaat gtcatgataa
     3001 taatggtttc ttagactcag gtggcacttt tcggggaaat gtgcgcggaa cccctatttg
     3061 tttatttttc taaatacatt caaatatgta tccgctcatg agacaataac cctgataaat
     3121 gcttcaataa tattgaaaaa ggaagagtat gagtattcaa catttccgtg tcgcccttat
     3181 tccctttttt gcggcatttt gccttcctgt ttttgctcac ccagaaacgc tggtgaaagt
     3241 aaaagatgct gaagatcagt tgggtgcacg agtgggttac atcgaactgg atctcaacag
     3301 cggtaagatc cttgagagtt ttcgccccga agaacgtttt ccaatgatga gcacttttaa
     3361 agttctgcta tgtggcgcgg tattatcccg tattgacgcc gggcaagagc aactcggtcg
     3421 ccgcatacac tattctcaga atgacttggt tgagtactca ccagtcacag aaaagcatct
     3481 tacggatggc atgacagtaa gagaattatg cagtgctgcc ataaccatga gtgataacac
     3541 tgcggccaac ttacttctga caacgatcgg aggaccgaag gagctaaccg cttttttgca
     3601 caacatgggg gatcatgtaa ctcgccttga tcgttgggaa ccggagctga atgaagccat
     3661 accaaacgac gagcgtgaca ccacgatgcc tgtagcaatg gcaacaacgt tgcgcaaact
     3721 attaactggc gaactactta ctctagcttc ccggcaacaa ttaatagact ggatggaggc
     3781 ggataaagtt gcaggaccac ttctgcgctc ggcccttccg gctggctggt ttattgctga
     3841 taaatctgga gccggtgagc gtgggtctcg cggtatcatt gcagcactgg ggccagatgg
     3901 taagccctcc cgtatcgtag ttatctacac gacggggagt caggcaacta tggatgaacg
     3961 aaatagacag atcgctgaga taggtgcctc actgattaag cattggtaac tgtcagacca
     4021 agtttactca tatatacttt agattgattt aaaacttcat ttttaattta aaaggatcta
     4081 ggtgaagatc ctttttgata atctcatgac caaaatccct taacgtgagt tttcgttcca
     4141 ctgagcgtca gaccccgtag aaaagatcaa aggatcttct tgagatcctt tttttctgcg
     4201 cgtaatctgc tgcttgcaaa caaaaaaacc accgctacca gcggtggttt gtttgccgga
     4261 tcaagagcta ccaactcttt ttccgaaggt aactggcttc agcagagcgc agataccaaa
     4321 tactgttctt ctagtgtagc cgtagttagg ccaccacttc aagaactctg tagcaccgcc
     4381 tacatacctc gctctgctaa tcctgttacc agtggctgct gccagtggcg ataagtcgtg
     4441 tcttaccggg ttggactcaa gacgatagtt accggataag gcgcagcggt cgggctgaac
     4501 ggggggttcg tgcacacagc ccagcttgga gcgaacgacc tacaccgaac tgagatacct
     4561 acagcgtgag ctatgagaaa gcgccacgct tcccgaaggg agaaaggcgg acaggtatcc
     4621 ggtaagcggc agggtcggaa caggagagcg cacgagggag cttccagggg gaaacgcctg
     4681 gtatctttat agtcctgtcg ggtttcgcca cctctgactt gagcgtcgat ttttgtgatg
     4741 ctcgtcaggg gggcggagcc tatggaaaaa cgccagcaac gcggcctttt tacggttcct
     4801 ggccttttgc tggccttttg ctcacatgtt accgccctag aaagataatc atattgtgac
     4861 gtacgttaaa gataatcatg cgtaaaattg acgcatgtgt tttatcggtc tgtatatcga
     4921 ggtttattta ttaatttgaa tagatattaa gttttattat atttacactt acatactaat
     4981 aataaattca acaaacaatt tatttatgtt tatttattta ttaaaaaaaa acaaaaactc
     5041 aaaatttctt ctataaagta acaaaacttt taaacattct ctcttttaca aaaataaact
     5101 tattttgtac tttaaaaaca gtcatgttgt attataaaat aagtaattag cttaacttat
     5161 acataataga aacaaattat acttattagt cagtcagaaa caactttggc acatatcaat
     5221 attatgctct cgacaaataa cttttttgca ttttttgcac gatgcatttg cctttcgcct
     5281 tattttagag gggcagtaag tacagtaagt acgttttttc attactggct cttcagtact
     5341 gtcatccgat gtaccaggca cttcatttgg caaaatatta gagatattat cgcgcaaata
     5401 tctcttcaaa gtaggagctt ctaaacgctt acgcataaac gatgacgtca ggctcatgta
     5461 aaggtttctc ataaattttt tgcgactttg aaccttttct cccttgctac tgacattatg
     5521 gctgtatata ataaaagaat ttatgcaggc aatgtttatc attccgtaca ataatgccat
     5581 aggccaccta ttcgtcttcc tactgcaggt catcacagaa cacatttggt ctagcgtgtc
     5641 cactccgcct ttagtttgat tataatacat aaccatttgc ggtttaccgg tactttcgtt
     5701 gatagaagca tcctcatcac aagatgataa taagtatacc atcttagctg gcttcggttt
     5761 atatgagacg agagtaaggg gtccgtcaaa acaaaacatc gatgttccca ctggcctgga
     5821 gcgactgttt ttcagtactt ccggtatctc gcgtttgttt gatcgcacgg ttcccacgat
     5881 gtaggtcacg gtctcgaagc cgcggtgcgg gtgccagggc gtgcccttgg gctccccggg
     5941 cgcgtactcc acctcaccca tctggtccat catgatgaac gggtcgaggt ggcggtagtt
     6001 gatcccggcg aacgcgcggc gcaccgggaa gccctcgccc tcgaaaccgc tgggcgcggt
     6061 ggtcacggtg agcacgggac gtgcgacggc gtcggcgggt gcggatacgc ggggcagcgt
     6121 cagcgggttc tcgacggtca cggcgggcat gtcgacaagc cgaacatatg ggcgcgccta
     6181 gtatgtatgt aagttaataa aacccatttt tgcggaaagt agataaaaaa aacatttttt
     6241 ttttttactg cactggatat cattgaactt atctgatcag ttttaaattt acttcgatcc
     6301 aagggtattt gatgtaccag gttctttcga ttacctctca ctcaaaatga cattccactc
     6361 aaagtcagcg ctgtttgcct ccttctctgt ccacagaaat atcgccgtct ctttcgccgc
     6421 tgcgtccgct atctctttcg ccaccgtttg tagcgttacg tagcgtcaat gtccgccttc
     6481 agttgcattt tgtcagcggt ttcgtgacga agctccaagc ggtttacgcc atcaattaaa
     6541 cacaaagtgc tgtgccaaaa ctcctctcgc ttcttatttt tgtttgtttt ttgagtgatt
     6601 ggggtggtga ttggttttgg gtgggtaagc aggggaaagt gtgaaaaatc ccggcaatgg
     6661 gccaagagga tcaggagcta ttaattcgcg gaggcagcaa acacccatct gccgagcatc
     6721 tgaacaatgt gagtagtaca tgtgcataca tcttaagttc acttgatcta taggaactgc
     6781 gattgcaaca tcaaattgtc tgcggcgtga gaactgcgac ccacaaaaat cccaaaccgc
     6841 aattgcacaa acaaatagtg acacgaaaca gattattctg gtagctgttc tcgctatata
     6901 agacaatttt tgagatcata tcatgatcaa gacatctaaa ggcattcatt ttcgactata
     6961 ttctttttta caaaaaatat aacaaccaga tattttaagc tgatcctaga tgcacaaaaa
     7021 ataaataaaa gtataaacct acttcgtagg atacttcggg gtactttttg ttcggggtta
     7081 gatgagcata acgcttgtag ttgatatttg agatccccta tcattgcagg gtgacagcgg
     7141 agcggcttcg cagagctgca ttaaccaggg cttcgggcag gccaaaaact acggcacgct
     7201 ccggccaccc agtccgccgg aggactccgg ttcagggagc ggccaactag ccgagaacct
     7261 cacctatgcc tggcacaata tggacatctt tggggcggtc aatcagccgg gctccggatg
     7321 gcggcagctg gtcaaccgga cacgcggact attctgcaac gagcgacaca taccggcgcc
     7381 caggaaacat ttgctcaaga acggtgagtt tctattcgca gtcggctgat ctgtgtgaaa
     7441 tcttaataaa gggtccaatt accaatttga aactcagttt gcggcgtggc ctatccgggc
     7501 gaacttttgg ccgtgatggg cagttccggt gccggaaaga cgaccctgct gaatgccctt
     7561 gcctttcgat cgccgcaggg catccaagta tcgccatccg ggatgcgact gctcaatggc
     7621 caacctgtgg acgccaagga gatgcaggcc aggtgcgcct atgtccagca ggatgacctc
     7681 tttatcggct ccctaacggc cagggaacac ctgattttcc aagccatggt gcggatgcca
     7741 cgacatctga cctatcggca gcgagtggcc cgcgtggatc aggtgatcca ggagctttcg
     7801 ctcagcaaat gtcagcacac gatcatcggt gtgcccggca gggtgaaagg tctgtccggc
     7861 ggagaaagga agcgtctggc attcgcctcc gaggctctaa ccgatccgcc gcttctgatc
     7921 tgcgatgagc ccacctccgg actggactcc tttaccgccc acagcgtcgt ccaggtgctg
     7981 aagaagctgt cgcagaaggg caagaccgtc atcctgacca ttcatcagcc gtcttccgag
     8041 ctgtttgagc tctttgacaa gatccttctg atggccgagg gcagggtagc tttcttgggc
     8101 actcccagcg aagccgtcga cttcttttcc tagtgagttc gatgtgttta ttaagggtat
     8161 ctagtattac ataacatctc aactcctatc cagcgtgggt gcccagtgtc ctaccaacta
     8221 caatccggcg gacttttacg tacaggtgtt ggccgttgtg cccggacggg agatcgagtc
     8281 ccgtgatcgg atcgccaaga tatgcgacaa ttttgccatt agcaaagtag cccgggatat
     8341 ggagcagttg ttggccacca aaaatctgga gaagccactg gagcagccgg agaatgggta
     8401 cacctacaag gccacctggt tcatgcagtt ccgggcggtc ctgtggcgat cctggctgtc
     8461 ggtgctcaag gaaccactcc tcgtaaaagt gcgacttatt cagacaacgg tgagtggttc
     8521 cagtggaaac aaatgatata acgcttacaa ttcttggaaa caaattcgct agattttaga
     8581 tagaattgcc tgattccaca cccttcttag tttttttcaa tgagatgtat agtttatagt
     8641 tttgcagaag ataaataaat ttcatttaac tcgcgaatat taatgagatg cgagtaacat
     8701 tttaatttgc agatggttgc catcttgatt ggcctcatct ttttgggcca acaactcacg
     8761 caagtgggtg tgatgaatat caacggagcc atcttcctct tcctgaccaa catgaccttt
     8821 caaaacgtct ttgccacgat aaatgtaagt catgtttaga atacatttgc atttcaataa
     8881 tttactaact ttctaatgaa tcgattcgat ttaggtgttc acctcagagc tgccagtttt
     8941 tatgagggag gcccgaagtc gactttatcg ctgtgacaca tactttctgg gcaaaacgat
     9001 tgccgaattg ccgctttttc tcacagtgcc actggtcttc acggcgattg cctatccgat
     9061 gatcggactg cgggccggag tgctgcactt cttcaactgc ctggcgctgg tcactctggt
     9121 ggccaatgtg tcaacgtcct tcggatatct aatatcctgc gccagctcct cgacctcgat
     9181 ggcgctgtct gtgggtccgc cggttatcat accattcctg ctctttggcg gcttcttctt
     9241 gaactcgggc tcggtgccag tatacctcaa atggttgtcg tacctctcat ggttccgtta
     9301 cgccaacgag ggtctgctga ttaaccaatg ggcggacgtg gagccgggcg aaattagctg
     9361 cacatcgtcg aacaccacgt gccccagttc gggcaaggtc atcctggaga cgcttaactt
     9421 ctccgccgcc gatctgccgc tggactacgt gggtctggcc attctcatcg tgagcttccg
     9481 ggtgctcgca tatctggctc taagacttcg ggcccgacgc aaggagtagc cgacatatat
     9541 ccgaaataac tgcttgtttt ttttttttac cattattacc atcgtgttta ctgtttattg
     9601 ccccctcaaa aagctaatgt aattatattt gtgccaataa aaacaagata tgacctatag
     9661 aatacaagta tttccccttc gaacatcccc acaagtagac tttggatttg tcttctaacc
     9721 aaaagactta cacacctgca taccttacat caaaaactcg tttatcgcta cataaaacac
     9781 cgggatatat tttttatata catacttttc aaatcgcgcg ccctcttcat aattcacctc
     9841 caccacacca cgtttcgtag ttgctctttc gctgtctccc acccgctctc cgcaacacat
     9901 tcaccttttg ttcgacgacc ttggagcgac tgtcgttagt tccgcgcgat tcggttcgct
     9961 caaatggttc cgagtggttc atttcgtctc aatagaaatt agtaataaat atttgtatgt
    10021 acaatt
//
LOCUS       pBac{Mhc-453-GFP,attB,w+}       10195 bp    DNA     circular UNA 02-MAR-2021
DEFINITION  15,759 reads from Sample_P404 assembled using Geneious.
ACCESSION   urn.local...bz-d2u5ogq
VERSION     urn.local...bz-d2u5ogq
KEYWORDS    .
SOURCE      
  ORGANISM  .
FEATURES             Location/Qualifiers
     enhancer        252..704
                     /note="Geneious type: Enhancer"
     promoter        725..1010
     CDS             1077..1793
                     /note="Enhanced green fluorescent reporter protein -
                     Ex:488, Em:507"
                     /product="EGFP"
                     /gene="EGFP"
                     /note="Derived using Geneious Prime 2020.2.5 'Annotate
                     from Database' based on nucleotide similarity"
                     /standard_name="EGFP"
     intron          1878..1942
                     /note="SV40 early 19s mRNA (small t) intron"
                     /note="Derived using Geneious Prime 2020.2.5 'Annotate
                     from Database' based on nucleotide similarity"
                     /standard_name="SV40 small T"
     terminator      2364..2485
     repeat_region   2511..2819
                     /note="Derived using Geneious Prime 2020.2.5 'Annotate
                     from Database' based on nucleotide similarity"
                     /standard_name="5' pBac Optimal Transformation Terminus"
     CDS             3045..3905
                     /note="confers ampicillin resistance"
                     /product="beta-lactamase"
                     /gene="bla"
                     /note="Derived using Geneious Prime 2020.2.5 'Annotate
                     from Database' based on nucleotide similarity"
                     /standard_name="ampR"
     rep_origin      4076..4664
     repeat_region   complement(4731..4968)
                     /note="Derived using Geneious Prime 2020.2.5 'Annotate
                     from Database' based on nucleotide similarity"
                     /standard_name="3' pBac Optimal Transformation Terminus"
     misc_feature    5768..6051
                     /note="Derived using Geneious Prime 2020.2.5 'Annotate
                     from Database' based on nucleotide similarity"
                     /standard_name="attB"
     gene            6553..9425
                     /gene="white"
                     /allele="+mC"
                     /note="Derived using Geneious Prime 2020.2.5 'Annotate
                     from Database' based on nucleotide similarity"
                     /standard_name="white gene"
ORIGIN      
        1 cgcgcctccg gaacataatg gtgcagggcg ctgacttccg cgtttccaga ctttacgaaa
       61 cacggaaacc gaagaccatt catgttgttg ctcaggtcgc agacgttttg cagcagcagt
      121 cgcttcacgt tcgctcgcgt atcggtgatt cattctgcta accagtaagg caaccccgcc
      181 agcctagccg ggtcctcaac gacaggagca cgatcatgcg cacccgtggc cagggccgca
      241 catatgcaat gacgtaacaa ataccaacgc cccgaaaatc cgtatatatg caaagcattc
      301 tgatatatat atatataagt ggtatacata tacatattcg tatcggatcc gtgatctata
      361 tttaggcgac aacccacaca attcacttgt tgtctgttta taacaaaaac aacaacacaa
      421 gcaccgacca ggcctaatta actttgaggt gtgagataaa atcaaagcca cacataaata
      481 aatatccggt tacggtaacg ggaatttcga aagcgcgaaa cgggaaaaat gttcatattt
      541 ggaaatcgaa attaaatttc gaaatcctat ccacgcacac acgcgtagaa ctgttatagt
      601 gtccgctatt gctgctgctg tcaaaatggg tcaaaagcat aaaatccata aaagaatcag
      661 acttcgaaac aaaattccaa aaatagtatg cttttctgag aaccatcgat ttcgaaccct
      721 cgaccgccgg agtataaata gaggcgcttc gtctacggag cgacaattca attcaaacaa
      781 gcaaagtgaa cacgtcgcta agcgaaagct aagcaaataa acaagcgcag ctgaacaagc
      841 taaacaatct gcagtaaagt gcaagttaaa gtgaatcaat taaaagtaac cagcaaccaa
      901 gtaaatcaac tgcaactact gaaatctgcc aagaagtaat tattgaatac aagaagagaa
      961 ctctgaatag atctaaaagg taggttcaac cactgatgcc taggcacacc gaaacgacta
     1021 accctaattc ttatccttta cttcaggcgg ccgcggctcg agggtaccaa tcaaacatgt
     1081 ccaaaggtga agaactgttt accggagtag tcccgatatt ggttgaactc gacggcgatg
     1141 tcaacggtca taaattcagt gtgtccggcg agggtgaggg cgacgccaca tacggtaagc
     1201 tgacgttgaa gttcatatgc accacgggca agctgcccgt gccatggccg acgttggtca
     1261 cgacgctgac gtatggtgtc cagtgtttca gccgttaccc cgatcatatg aagcagcatg
     1321 actttttcaa gtcggcgatg ccggagggat acgttcaaga gaggaccatt ttcttcaagg
     1381 atgacggcaa ctataagacg cgagcggagg tgaaatttga aggcgacaca ctcgttaacc
     1441 gtattgagtt gaagggcatt gattttaagg aggatggcaa cattctgggc cataagttgg
     1501 aatacaacta caactcgcat aatgtgtata taatggcaga taagcagaaa aacggaataa
     1561 aggttaactt caagattcgc cacaacatag aggacggttc cgtgcaactt gcagatcatt
     1621 accaacagaa cacacccatt ggagatggcc cagttctctt gccagacaat cactaccttt
     1681 ccacacagtc cgcgttgagc aaggacccca atgaaaagcg ggaccacatg gtgttgctgg
     1741 agtttgtgac cgcagctggt attacacacg gcatggatga gctctacaag taatctagag
     1801 gatctttgtg aaggaacctt acttctgtgg tgtgacataa ttggacaaac tacctacaga
     1861 gatttaaagc tctaaggtaa atataaaatt tttaagtgta taatgtgtta aactactgat
     1921 tctaattgtt tgtgtatttt agattccaac ctatggaact gatgaatggg agcagtggtg
     1981 gaatgccttt aatgaggaaa acctgttttg ctcagaagaa atgccatcta gtgatgatga
     2041 ggctactgct gactctcaac attctactcc tccaaaaaag aagagaaagg tagaagaccc
     2101 caaggacttt ccttcagaat tgctaagttt tttgagtcat gctgtgttta gtaatagaac
     2161 tcttgcttgc tttgctattt acaccacaaa ggaaaaagct gcactgctat acaagaaaat
     2221 tatggaaaaa tatttgatgt atagtgcctt gactagagat cataatcagc cataccacat
     2281 ttgtagaggt tttacttgct ttaaaaaacc tcccacacct ccccctgaac ctgaaacata
     2341 aaatgaatgc aattgttgtt gttaacttgt ttattgcagc ttataatggt tacaaataaa
     2401 gcaatagcat cacaaatttc acaaataaag catttttttc actgcattct agttgtggtt
     2461 tgtccaaact catcaatgta tcttatcatg tctggatcga tctggccggc gatatctata
     2521 acaagaaaat atatatataa taagttatca cgtaagtaga acatgaaata acaatataat
     2581 tatcgtatga gttaaatctt aaaagtcacg taaaagataa tcatgcgtca ttttgactca
     2641 cgcggtcgtt atagttcaaa atcagtgaca cttaccgcat tgacaagcac gcctcacggg
     2701 agctccaagc ggcgactgag atgtcctaaa tgcacagcga cggattcgcg ctatttagaa
     2761 agagagagca atatttcaag aatgcatgcg tcaattttac gcagactatc tttctagggg
     2821 ccggccgttt aaacgaattc ttgaagacga aagggcctcg tgatacgcct atttttatag
     2881 gttaatgtca tgataataat ggtttcttag actcaggtgg cacttttcgg ggaaatgtgc
     2941 gcggaacccc tatttgttta tttttctaaa tacattcaaa tatgtatccg ctcatgagac
     3001 aataaccctg ataaatgctt caataatatt gaaaaaggaa gagtatgagt attcaacatt
     3061 tccgtgtcgc ccttattccc ttttttgcgg cattttgcct tcctgttttt gctcacccag
     3121 aaacgctggt gaaagtaaaa gatgctgaag atcagttggg tgcacgagtg ggttacatcg
     3181 aactggatct caacagcggt aagatccttg agagttttcg ccccgaagaa cgttttccaa
     3241 tgatgagcac ttttaaagtt ctgctatgtg gcgcggtatt atcccgtatt gacgccgggc
     3301 aagagcaact cggtcgccgc atacactatt ctcagaatga cttggttgag tactcaccag
     3361 tcacagaaaa gcatcttacg gatggcatga cagtaagaga attatgcagt gctgccataa
     3421 ccatgagtga taacactgcg gccaacttac ttctgacaac gatcggagga ccgaaggagc
     3481 taaccgcttt tttgcacaac atgggggatc atgtaactcg ccttgatcgt tgggaaccgg
     3541 agctgaatga agccatacca aacgacgagc gtgacaccac gatgcctgta gcaatggcaa
     3601 caacgttgcg caaactatta actggcgaac tacttactct agcttcccgg caacaattaa
     3661 tagactggat ggaggcggat aaagttgcag gaccacttct gcgctcggcc cttccggctg
     3721 gctggtttat tgctgataaa tctggagccg gtgagcgtgg gtctcgcggt atcattgcag
     3781 cactggggcc agatggtaag ccctcccgta tcgtagttat ctacacgacg gggagtcagg
     3841 caactatgga tgaacgaaat agacagatcg ctgagatagg tgcctcactg attaagcatt
     3901 ggtaactgtc agaccaagtt tactcatata tactttagat tgatttaaaa cttcattttt
     3961 aatttaaaag gatctaggtg aagatccttt ttgataatct catgaccaaa atcccttaac
     4021 gtgagttttc gttccactga gcgtcagacc ccgtagaaaa gatcaaagga tcttcttgag
     4081 atcctttttt tctgcgcgta atctgctgct tgcaaacaaa aaaaccaccg ctaccagcgg
     4141 tggtttgttt gccggatcaa gagctaccaa ctctttttcc gaaggtaact ggcttcagca
     4201 gagcgcagat accaaatact gttcttctag tgtagccgta gttaggccac cacttcaaga
     4261 actctgtagc accgcctaca tacctcgctc tgctaatcct gttaccagtg gctgctgcca
     4321 gtggcgataa gtcgtgtctt accgggttgg actcaagacg atagttaccg gataaggcgc
     4381 agcggtcggg ctgaacgggg ggttcgtgca cacagcccag cttggagcga acgacctaca
     4441 ccgaactgag atacctacag cgtgagctat gagaaagcgc cacgcttccc gaagggagaa
     4501 aggcggacag gtatccggta agcggcaggg tcggaacagg agagcgcacg agggagcttc
     4561 cagggggaaa cgcctggtat ctttatagtc ctgtcgggtt tcgccacctc tgacttgagc
     4621 gtcgattttt gtgatgctcg tcaggggggc ggagcctatg gaaaaacgcc agcaacgcgg
     4681 cctttttacg gttcctggcc ttttgctggc cttttgctca catgttaccg ccctagaaag
     4741 ataatcatat tgtgacgtac gttaaagata atcatgcgta aaattgacgc atgtgtttta
     4801 tcggtctgta tatcgaggtt tatttattaa tttgaataga tattaagttt tattatattt
     4861 acacttacat actaataata aattcaacaa acaatttatt tatgtttatt tatttattaa
     4921 aaaaaaacaa aaactcaaaa tttcttctat aaagtaacaa aacttttaaa cattctctct
     4981 tttacaaaaa taaacttatt ttgtacttta aaaacagtca tgttgtatta taaaataagt
     5041 aattagctta acttatacat aatagaaaca aattatactt attagtcagt cagaaacaac
     5101 tttggcacat atcaatatta tgctctcgac aaataacttt tttgcatttt ttgcacgatg
     5161 catttgcctt tcgccttatt ttagaggggc agtaagtaca gtaagtacgt tttttcatta
     5221 ctggctcttc agtactgtca tccgatgtac caggcacttc atttggcaaa atattagaga
     5281 tattatcgcg caaatatctc ttcaaagtag gagcttctaa acgcttacgc ataaacgatg
     5341 acgtcaggct catgtaaagg tttctcataa attttttgcg actttgaacc ttttctccct
     5401 tgctactgac attatggctg tatataataa aagaatttat gcaggcaatg tttatcattc
     5461 cgtacaataa tgccataggc cacctattcg tcttcctact gcaggtcatc acagaacaca
     5521 tttggtctag cgtgtccact ccgcctttag tttgattata atacataacc atttgcggtt
     5581 taccggtact ttcgttgata gaagcatcct catcacaaga tgataataag tataccatct
     5641 tagctggctt cggtttatat gagacgagag taaggggtcc gtcaaaacaa aacatcgatg
     5701 ttcccactgg cctggagcga ctgtttttca gtacttccgg tatctcgcgt ttgtttgatc
     5761 gcacggttcc cacgatgtag gtcacggtct cgaagccgcg gtgcgggtgc cagggcgtgc
     5821 ccttgggctc cccgggcgcg tactccacct cacccatctg gtccatcatg atgaacgggt
     5881 cgaggtggcg gtagttgatc ccggcgaacg cgcggcgcac cgggaagccc tcgccctcga
     5941 aaccgctggg cgcggtggtc acggtgagca cgggacgtgc gacggcgtcg gcgggtgcgg
     6001 atacgcgggg cagcgtcagc gggttctcga cggtcacggc gggcatgtcg acaagccgaa
     6061 catatgggcg cgcctagtat gtatgtaagt taataaaacc catttttgcg gaaagtagat
     6121 aaaaaaaaca tttttttttt ttactgcact ggatatcatt gaacttatct gatcagtttt
     6181 aaatttactt cgatccaagg gtatttgatg taccaggttc tttcgattac ctctcactca
     6241 aaatgacatt ccactcaaag tcagcgctgt ttgcctcctt ctctgtccac agaaatatcg
     6301 ccgtctcttt cgccgctgcg tccgctatct ctttcgccac cgtttgtagc gttacgtagc
     6361 gtcaatgtcc gccttcagtt gcattttgtc agcggtttcg tgacgaagct ccaagcggtt
     6421 tacgccatca attaaacaca aagtgctgtg ccaaaactcc tctcgcttct tatttttgtt
     6481 tgttttttga gtgattgggg tggtgattgg ttttgggtgg gtaagcaggg gaaagtgtga
     6541 aaaatcccgg caatgggcca agaggatcag gagctattaa ttcgcggagg cagcaaacac
     6601 ccatctgccg agcatctgaa caatgtgagt agtacatgtg catacatctt aagttcactt
     6661 gatctatagg aactgcgatt gcaacatcaa attgtctgcg gcgtgagaac tgcgacccac
     6721 aaaaatccca aaccgcaatt gcacaaacaa atagtgacac gaaacagatt attctggtag
     6781 ctgttctcgc tatataagac aatttttgag atcatatcat gatcaagaca tctaaaggca
     6841 ttcattttcg actatattct tttttacaaa aaatataaca accagatatt ttaagctgat
     6901 cctagatgca caaaaaataa ataaaagtat aaacctactt cgtaggatac ttcggggtac
     6961 tttttgttcg gggttagatg agcataacgc ttgtagttga tatttgagat cccctatcat
     7021 tgcagggtga cagcggagcg gcttcgcaga gctgcattaa ccagggcttc gggcaggcca
     7081 aaaactacgg cacgctccgg ccacccagtc cgccggagga ctccggttca gggagcggcc
     7141 aactagccga gaacctcacc tatgcctggc acaatatgga catctttggg gcggtcaatc
     7201 agccgggctc cggatggcgg cagctggtca accggacacg cggactattc tgcaacgagc
     7261 gacacatacc ggcgcccagg aaacatttgc tcaagaacgg tgagtttcta ttcgcagtcg
     7321 gctgatctgt gtgaaatctt aataaagggt ccaattacca atttgaaact cagtttgcgg
     7381 cgtggcctat ccgggcgaac ttttggccgt gatgggcagt tccggtgccg gaaagacgac
     7441 cctgctgaat gcccttgcct ttcgatcgcc gcagggcatc caagtatcgc catccgggat
     7501 gcgactgctc aatggccaac ctgtggacgc caaggagatg caggccaggt gcgcctatgt
     7561 ccagcaggat gacctcttta tcggctccct aacggccagg gaacacctga ttttccaagc
     7621 catggtgcgg atgccacgac atctgaccta tcggcagcga gtggcccgcg tggatcaggt
     7681 gatccaggag ctttcgctca gcaaatgtca gcacacgatc atcggtgtgc ccggcagggt
     7741 gaaaggtctg tccggcggag aaaggaagcg tctggcattc gcctccgagg ctctaaccga
     7801 tccgccgctt ctgatctgcg atgagcccac ctccggactg gactccttta ccgcccacag
     7861 cgtcgtccag gtgctgaaga agctgtcgca gaagggcaag accgtcatcc tgaccattca
     7921 tcagccgtct tccgagctgt ttgagctctt tgacaagatc cttctgatgg ccgagggcag
     7981 ggtagctttc ttgggcactc ccagcgaagc cgtcgacttc ttttcctagt gagttcgatg
     8041 tgtttattaa gggtatctag tattacataa catctcaact cctatccagc gtgggtgccc
     8101 agtgtcctac caactacaat ccggcggact tttacgtaca ggtgttggcc gttgtgcccg
     8161 gacgggagat cgagtcccgt gatcggatcg ccaagatatg cgacaatttt gccattagca
     8221 aagtagcccg ggatatggag cagttgttgg ccaccaaaaa tctggagaag ccactggagc
     8281 agccggagaa tgggtacacc tacaaggcca cctggttcat gcagttccgg gcggtcctgt
     8341 ggcgatcctg gctgtcggtg ctcaaggaac cactcctcgt aaaagtgcga cttattcaga
     8401 caacggtgag tggttccagt ggaaacaaat gatataacgc ttacaattct tggaaacaaa
     8461 ttcgctagat tttagataga attgcctgat tccacaccct tcttagtttt tttcaatgag
     8521 atgtatagtt tatagttttg cagaagataa ataaatttca tttaactcgc gaatattaat
     8581 gagatgcgag taacatttta atttgcagat ggttgccatc ttgattggcc tcatcttttt
     8641 gggccaacaa ctcacgcaag tgggtgtgat gaatatcaac ggagccatct tcctcttcct
     8701 gaccaacatg acctttcaaa acgtctttgc cacgataaat gtaagtcatg tttagaatac
     8761 atttgcattt caataattta ctaactttct aatgaatcga ttcgatttag gtgttcacct
     8821 cagagctgcc agtttttatg agggaggccc gaagtcgact ttatcgctgt gacacatact
     8881 ttctgggcaa aacgattgcc gaattgccgc tttttctcac agtgccactg gtcttcacgg
     8941 cgattgccta tccgatgatc ggactgcggg ccggagtgct gcacttcttc aactgcctgg
     9001 cgctggtcac tctggtggcc aatgtgtcaa cgtccttcgg atatctaata tcctgcgcca
     9061 gctcctcgac ctcgatggcg ctgtctgtgg gtccgccggt tatcatacca ttcctgctct
     9121 ttggcggctt cttcttgaac tcgggctcgg tgccagtata cctcaaatgg ttgtcgtacc
     9181 tctcatggtt ccgttacgcc aacgagggtc tgctgattaa ccaatgggcg gacgtggagc
     9241 cgggcgaaat tagctgcaca tcgtcgaaca ccacgtgccc cagttcgggc aaggtcatcc
     9301 tggagacgct taacttctcc gccgccgatc tgccgctgga ctacgtgggt ctggccattc
     9361 tcatcgtgag cttccgggtg ctcgcatatc tggctctaag acttcgggcc cgacgcaagg
     9421 agtagccgac atatatccga aataactgct tgtttttttt ttttaccatt attaccatcg
     9481 tgtttactgt ttattgcccc ctcaaaaagc taatgtaatt atatttgtgc caataaaaac
     9541 aagatatgac ctatagaata caagtatttc cccttcgaac atccccacaa gtagactttg
     9601 gatttgtctt ctaaccaaaa gacttacaca cctgcatacc ttacatcaaa aactcgttta
     9661 tcgctacata aaacaccggg atatattttt tatatacata cttttcaaat cgcgcgccct
     9721 cttcataatt cacctccacc acaccacgtt tcgtagttgc tctttcgctg tctcccaccc
     9781 gctctccgca acacattcac cttttgttcg acgaccttgg agcgactgtc gttagttccg
     9841 cgcgattcgg ttcgctcaaa tggttccgag tggttcattt cgtctcaata gaaattagta
     9901 ataaatattt gtatgtacaa tttatttgct ccaatatatt tgtatatatt tccctcacag
     9961 ctatatttat tctaatttaa tattatgact ttttaaggta attttttgtg acctgttcgg
    10021 agtgattagc gttacaattt gaactgaaag tgacatccag tgtttgttcc ttgtgtagat
    10081 gcatctcaaa aaaatggtgg gcataatagt gttgtttata tatatcaaaa ataacaacta
    10141 taataataag aatacattta atttagaaaa tgcttggatt tcactggaac taggg
//
